# Supplementary material for: The complete mitochondrial genome and phylogenetic position of the tubeworm Serpula uschakovi Kupriyanova 1999 (Annelida: Serpulidae)
Source: Mitochondrial DNA B Resour. 2026 May 25;11(6):781–5. doi: 10.1080/23802359.2026.2677264 (PMC13202650; doi:10.1080/23802359.2026.2677264)
Supplement: Supplementary_annotation.txt [file TMDN_A_2677264_SM5045.txt]

LOCUS       CM150562       22809 bp    DNA     circular UNA 24-APR-2026
DEFINITION  Galeolaria_caespitosa mitochondrial DNA, complete genome.
ACCESSION   CM150562
VERSION     CM150562.1
KEYWORDS    .
SOURCE      
  ORGANISM  Galeolaria caespitosa
            Eukaryota; Metazoa; Spiralia; Lophotrochozoa; Annelida; Polychaeta;
            Sedentaria; Canalipalpata; Sabellida; Serpulidae; Galeolaria.
FEATURES             Location/Qualifiers
     source          1..22809
                     /organism="Galeolaria caespitosa"
                     /organelle="mitochondrion"
                     /mol_type="genomic DNA"
     gene            231..416
                     /gene="atp8"
     CDS             231..416
                     /gene="atp8"
                     /codon_start=1
                     /product="ATP synthase subunit 8"
                     /translation="MPFIWSPWVMPFLVPLSWIIASALLFSFFILFLESWYSVPARWP
                     RVKEGEVVKVAPYLKTV"
     gene            419..712
                     /gene="nad4l"
     CDS             419..712
                     /gene="nad4l"
                     /codon_start=1
                     /product="NADH dehydrogenase subunit 4L"
                     /translation="MLAESLFFFFFWSSLGSVLVKKTRHLLSLLLILEILVLLVLEMA
                     SCSEVTVGFIPLILVMGAAEGALGLGLLVKCSRSTGKDRASLGGLMWTAPGSL"
     gene            706..2277
                     /gene="nad5"
     CDS             706..2277
                     /gene="nad5"
                     /codon_start=1
                     /product="NADH dehydrogenase subunit 5"
                     /translation="MVMKGSGVVGVSCLGGILSYLLASESFLLTWSLGGMGFSSLRLS
                     LWLDYFSSIYGVVVLLVMSQVYAYSFTYMASDFSQKKFFLPLSLFSASMILFIFAGDL
                     VTVFLAWDGLGVSSFLLVGHYSKEKSSGASILTLITNRLGDSCFVLGIASLFCWGAGG
                     SLSGLGEGVPFFLFVIAAWTKSAQFPFSAWLPAAMAAPTPVSALVHSSTLVTAGVYLI
                     MRLDFSFYFFSELKTLSFFASLTFAMACLAGVYSYDLKRAIAMSTMSHLSLMFMAVAS
                     GSVSACLFHLCTHAVSKALAFLCAGNLILSSAHSQDLRKMGGALTSNPLSSLFLVLSL
                     LSLAGAPFLSCFYSKEMIFSNLLYSSWSGSNQNGLLFCLVGSSLSAFSSWYVLSMLVL
                     LSKKSLAGSFSKVEKSSPLLTPLVYLGGVAVCMGGVLSWWLEEGLFSGLSFSDSIMVG
                     SLMVACWPRSDWEEWEMGDNYFNELFFLSSAHSDFLKIHLGLSEHLYSGVELGWVEAL
                     GPQFLKKGVAVMLQR"
     gene            2746..3523
                     /gene="cox3"
     CDS             2746..3523
                     /gene="cox3"
                     /codon_start=1
                     /product="cytochrome c oxidase subunit 3"
                     /translation="MAFSFLMTILPASLWLRDVVREGTFWGIYPKPVIQGLGLCFYFF
                     IISEMMFFWAFFWAFFHSGLCPSKEFGGVWAPYGIIPIYPFAAPGMNLLILVASSLTA
                     NRSRDALRASNKWGFYFWSILTMSLGLWFLSIQYTEYRLARFTICDSVYGSTFYMLTG
                     LHGFHVILGMLALFFVFCRQVMKTWHNGTNVAIWAITNYWHFVDGVWAVVWFFVYFWG
                     GYAFFEYPIVKWLYDHSHDFLAPFIWGWGMCLFVFLAIPEV"
     gene            4168..5305
                     /gene="cob"
     CDS             4168..5305
                     /gene="cob"
                     /codon_start=1
                     /product="cytochrome b"
                     /translation="MTKTNKLFFTLKVPRKSSKIMKSISGVVYDLPIPKNLTVMWTFG
                     SMLGLILVSQLVTGYLLSFHYVADSATAFSRVIHIERNVQNGWLIRSLHANGASFMMA
                     AMYIHVARGVYFESYLSLTKTWLSGCVMLVLVMGICFLGYVLPWGQMSYWGATVITSM
                     LGVIPLIGSNLMEAAWGGFTVGGATLSRFYSLHFSLPFLLLPLVGLHLYHLHELGSSN
                     PLGVDSSGDSVPFHPYGTWMDLQSWSLLVGAMLVVVLVFPHALSDPANFQPADPLKTP
                     AHIKPEWYFLPFYAILRSIPHKTAGISTMVLSLAIIFFLPFMYRQPSKREYTGFHNSW
                     PSRESGFWGFSVNFVILGWLGACPANQPYLSLGLFHTFLFFFFFV"
     gene            5856..6473
                     /gene="rrnL"
     rRNA            5856..6473
                     /gene="rrnL"
                     /product="16S ribosomal RNA"
     gene            6821..7762
                     /gene="nad1"
     CDS             6821..7762
                     /gene="nad1"
                     /codon_start=1
                     /product="NADH dehydrogenase subunit 1"
                     /translation="MVYYTMILVSTAYLTVVERKILAGSQRRKGPNKNVWKGVAQPLA
                     DALKLLTKQSLIPLRSNGVAFSLAPVLALTLSSSLWLVLPDDGPSVPQQFAALLFLCL
                     SCFHVYAVVLAGWSSNSMYAMMGGLRAIAQTISYELPLTMIFLIFCYFLGDYSLEEGV
                     MWGKIFPLFLLNLPLAVMWYILSVVELHRAPFDLTEAESELVSGYNTDYSSGGFIMLF
                     VSEYMNILFMGQISAFMWLGGGNPYWSAMAGCLLSFSVLQLRAAYPRLRYDKLMTICW
                     VHFLPIICLSYSTAVVVGGGSWLHFGVSPEWSMVIWE"
     gene            8248..8745
                     /gene="nad6"
     CDS             8248..8745
                     /gene="nad6"
                     /codon_start=1
                     /product="NADH dehydrogenase subunit 6"
                     /translation="MVPSFMLFVVPAVSSPSFLGLMCFSCSLGVSLSVGLTQGVWWGA
                     MVWMVYVSALLIMFLYFTALTPNPDFEVDKSVAVAAWMVGIVAYFTADLTCPLYLVGK
                     NFISVGSTNFKPYVFLWSGNGCYLVLFLAMFLFFAAVVVSKVASRSGGALRMYPRLTK
                     GDDES"
     gene            8732..9667
                     /gene="nad2"
     CDS             8732..9667
                     /gene="nad2"
                     /codon_start=1
                     /product="NADH dehydrogenase subunit 2"
                     /translation="MMNRKLTLTPASTGLTQLTPAFSCCSLVSVMTAFLSLGTSSPMG
                     QWILMEVSSVAFLGMLCHSARGGSALSSASYFLPAAFSGVALQFVILSWESLGGKEWL
                     GWFHILLVAVLSAKMGLPPFCFWVPPVVKNLSWGVMFFFTTFQKLPAIVFWSFFGAQE
                     SSLWDYYFFFSISFSLLSSILAYHHLGNLQTLFAFSSMNSVGFMLVLMLFKSQLSLSC
                     ILGYFLCVGLFCLSMAKGTKMSSCYFLVVLSGFPLTPPFLMKWVCLDFLVQFNLMGVA
                     FMAVTSLIILFPIFLEMGVIILWGHQRWEEDSSLI"
     gene            10094..11016
                     /gene="rrnS"
     rRNA            10094..11016
                     /gene="rrnS"
                     /product="12S ribosomal RNA"
     gene            16236..16920
                     /gene="cox2"
     CDS             16236..16920
                     /gene="cox2"
                     /codon_start=1
                     /product="cytochrome c oxidase subunit 2"
                     /translation="MSLIMVWVIWVVSWLLLYFASRSKTFKPHKTSNHDLEYLWTKGP
                     IYLLSAMALPSLWLTYEQMRNPNPVITTKVIGHQWYWEYELGIDPHDKLWKNQKDVFK
                     KYLGKEELPAKKKFMLRGFSYPMVSTQDPTVMKRWESLDAHLVLPMSQPCRLSCTSAD
                     VVHNYNVKPLVISADCVPGRLNQVKYHSQSGGLWSGLCSELCGVFHPHMPTGVESYPW
                     TFYESFILAH"
     gene            17796..19154
                     /gene="nad4"
     CDS             17796..19154
                     /gene="nad4"
                     /codon_start=1
                     /product="NADH dehydrogenase subunit 4"
                     /translation="MFKLGLGLFSLAYCLKKTCYGKFEKKYYDMNLTCCYSGGLLILF
                     FLTLVFKEESEETLFFFSWGSEYSSSLVLLSLWLGALSGLVGRPLMGEEAYLLALTFV
                     VGASSMAFLSSNGFSFYCWFEMTFFPVIYIILLWGYNRERIIAVYYMMLYAVVGGLYH
                     LLALVSTVDSIGGLDFSGGLAFSKDNVLWDEIWYSMLMAVFLFKSPLFLSHSWLTKAH
                     VEAPTGASMVLAGILLKLGSFGIFSYSRVIQVSNYWSSVVQAIGLWGSLLVALACIRA
                     MNAKFLVAESSVVHMSLGVLTIFCSWEVSQDSVWLNCLSHGLTASGLFGWCGLLFKYQ
                     ASLNIACLGGQRYLQASLGLLVFCLLCSNCSVPPFFSFWAETFSFSSLVSKWVGLYFF
                     LIYLSVLCLAYNIILGVFICQQELAKGKGVVHSWGTVEGLGVGAHVLPGIFLFFAPLV
                     LE"
     gene            19372..20908
                     /gene="cox1"
     CDS             19372..20908
                     /gene="cox1"
                     /codon_start=1
                     /product="cytochrome c oxidase subunit 1"
                     /translation="MRMNNARPESGFLSPTMYLSVVTTHALLMIFFFVMPVLIGGFGN
                     WLVPLMLGISDMAFPRTNAFSLWLMFPSLLLILVASKTEGGLSSGWTLYPPLSSIDFS
                     TTMAVDLAIISLHLAGLSSIFGAINFLVTILNMKPRDMRFEQLPMYCVSLVVTAFLLL
                     VSVPVLAGGLTMLLTDRHFSTSFFDPLGGGDPVLFMHLFWFFGHPEVYILILPAFGLI
                     THVVTGVSGKKRPWGYLGMQYAMISIGLLGFLVWGHHMFVSGIDTDTRAYFSVVTMMI
                     AVPTGVKVFSWVATFACSGDKTWGPATWWVIGFVLMFTMGGCTGVILASSSVDVLLHD
                     TYFVVGHFHYVLSMGAVFGIFAALHYYYPVFTGVCLNQHWSRCHFWVVLVGVHLIFTP
                     MHPNGMAGMPRRYHSYPDAYRHNNLTSTFGTFMVFISTVFFIWLIWESFAAARPVTVV
                     CREDSLIWARKKVTPKLHTHMNVLPAIVWCTARNSHLWVPACEWRSMHWGRVLVTRQQ
                     NLKG"
     gene            21539..22126
                     /gene="atp6"
     CDS             21539..22126
                     /gene="atp6"
                     /codon_start=1
                     /product="ATP synthase subunit 6"
                     /translation="MTQWIQKKEVMWGGGFSLFFFSLFWVLAFMTVSDFMAYLPAVKY
                     TVHPVVMFSLSYMSGLTIYYFIYRLQTLLSGMMVADCPVGVQVLFSLLEVLTFITRPF
                     TLAFRMMASGISLFVAFSLSISVMGWVSSFFKIKLMHVPTYGYFFKFIPLSFFYLPAI
                     FFTACLGAVEMFMGVFHVFLFMGLIMFYHGRRKVS"
     gene            22541..22801
                     /gene="nad3"
     CDS             22541..22801
                     /gene="nad3"
                     /codon_start=1
                     /product="NADH dehydrogenase subunit 3"
                     /translation="SREDVNQLSAYECGFPAFQSARRPFSIYFFFVAILFLIFDVELM
                     LFLPVVLFFSLSFKLYVSIVLYVFILTVGLFHEWREGSLEWPS"
ORIGIN      
        1 agggaggtag tttaaaaaaa tattccgttg aagccggaaa gttggcctgg tgctcctccc
       61 tagcccctta gttaaagaat aacgtctccc ttcaaaggag aaattgcttc acttaggcag
      121 gggttgtagg ctgtagttta gagaaaatgt ccgtttgtgg cacggaagtc accattggtc
      181 ggcctatcag gggagtagtt taagtagaat tctcggtttg ggatcgaagg gtgccgttca
      241 tctggtcccc ctgagttatg ccgttcttgg ttcctttgag ttgaattatc gcttcagctc
      301 tgctttttag cttttttatt ctttttttag agtcttgata ttcggtcccg gctcgctgac
      361 cccgagtgaa agaaggggaa gtagtgaagg tcgcgcccta tctcaagact gtctagccat
      421 gctggcagag agactttttt tttttttttt ttggagtagg ttaggaagag ttttagtaaa
      481 aaaaactcgt catttgttgt cccttcttct gatccttgaa atcttggttt tgttagtatt
      541 ggaaatggcc aggtgtagag aggttacagt tggctttatc ccactgatcc tagtaatggg
      601 ggcagctgag ggtgcgttag gtttaggctt attagtaaag tgctctcgta gaacagggaa
      661 agatcgggcg aggttggggg ggctaatatg aactgccccc ggtagattgt aatgaaggga
      721 agaggggtgg taggagtgtc ttgcctaggg ggtattttat cttacctttt agcaagagag
      781 agatttttgt taacatgatc tctcgggggg atagggttta gaagattgcg gttatctcta
      841 tggctggatt atttttcatc aatttatggg gttgtagttc tcctagttat aagtcaggtg
      901 tacgcttata ggtttaccta tatggctagg gactttagcc aaaaaaagtt ttttttgccg
      961 ttaagattgt tttctgctag aataatttta tttatttttg caggagactt agtaactgtt
     1021 tttttggcct gagacggcct aggggttaga tcttttttac tagtagggca ctatagaaaa
     1081 gaaaaaagat caggagcgag tattttgacc cttatcacta atcggcttgg ggatagatgt
     1141 tttgtactag ggattgcaag cttattttgc tggggggcag ggggaaggtt gagggggtta
     1201 ggagaggggg ttcctttctt tctctttgtt attgcggcct ggactaagag ggcccagttt
     1261 cccttttccg cttgactacc ggctgctata gcagctccca ctcccgtttc cgccttagtt
     1321 cactcctcaa ctctggtaac ggcaggggtc tacctgatta tacgcttaga tttttctttt
     1381 tactttttta gcgagttaaa aacattgagc ttttttgcct ctttaacttt tgcgatggct
     1441 tgcttagctg gagtttactc ctacgactta aagcgagcta ttgcaatatc tacaataagg
     1501 catttaagat taatgtttat ggctgtggct aggggaagag ttagtgcttg cctatttcat
     1561 ttatgtacgc atgccgttag gaaagcctta gcttttctat gtgctggaaa tttgatttta
     1621 aggtctgctc acagtcagga tcttcggaaa atagggggag ctttaactag aaatccttta
     1681 agaagattat ttttagtctt atctttgctc tctttagcag gtgccccttt tttaagttgc
     1741 ttttactcaa aagaaatgat ttttagaaat cttctctata gcaggtgaag agggagaaat
     1801 cagaatggct tgctgttctg cttggtgggg agaagccttt cagctttttc taggtggtat
     1861 gttctaagaa tattagttct tttatctaag aagagtctgg caggaagatt tagcaaagtg
     1921 gaaaagtctt ctcccctact caccccctta gtttatttgg ggggcgtggc agtttgcata
     1981 gggggggttt taagctgatg actagaggaa ggtctattta gggggctatc cttttccgat
     2041 aggattatgg tgggtagact aatagtggcc tgttgacccc gtagagattg agaagagtga
     2101 gagatagggg ataattattt caacgaactt ttttttttga ggtctgctca tagagatttt
     2161 ttaaaaattc atttagggct atccgaacat ctctactcgg gagtagaact gggctgagtc
     2221 gaggctctag gtcctcagtt cttgaagaag ggtgtggcag taatacttca acgctagtac
     2281 gattagctct gtatgctaaa aaggcagccg ggctcataac ctggtggtag gagcatcctc
     2341 ggagttagcc taggtggcag attagtgcac tgcttttaag cagcgggtat ggggtaacac
     2401 cctctgggtt acagactggg aattaagaac aacacggata tgtggaacaa gtaccagaac
     2461 ttagttaacc ataagcgaag ccagattaag cctggttggc ggatgcccat ttgcgaagta
     2521 aaaactgaca agtggtggct acctgccaaa gtaaattgac taatatttgt ttatttaaat
     2581 tgatcttggg tctgatttaa aactccttct taccgaccag aagttcatat tataaatcct
     2641 tggattcgaa ttaagggtag accctgacct attctctgtg ccataaatct tagaatatcc
     2701 cttttagcaa tagtatatta tttttgaggg gcaacctttg agtatatggc tttttctttc
     2761 ttgataacta ttcttcctgc gtctttatgg ctgcgggatg tagtgcgaga gggcacattc
     2821 tgggggattt atcctaagcc agttattcag ggattgggtt tatgttttta tttttttatt
     2881 atctcagaga tgatattttt ttgagctttt ttttgagctt tttttcatag gggtctttgt
     2941 cctagaaaag aatttggggg tgtgtgagcc ccctacggaa ttatcccgat ctacccgttt
     3001 gcggctcctg ggataaatct gcttatctta gtggcctctt cccttactgc taaccggtct
     3061 cgggatgcct tacgagcaag gaacaaatga ggtttttatt tctggagcat tttgacaata
     3121 agactaggtc tatgattttt aaggattcag tacacagaat accggttagc tcgtttcact
     3181 atctgtgata gagtttacgg atctactttt tatatgctta caggcctcca tggatttcat
     3241 gtaattttag gaatattagc cttatttttt gttttttgcc gtcaggttat aaagacatga
     3301 cataacggaa ccaatgtggc tatttgagct attactaact actggcattt tgtggatggt
     3361 gtttgagctg tagtttgatt ctttgtttat ttctgagggg ggtacgcttt ttttgagtac
     3421 cccattgtaa aatggttata cgaccacaga cacgattttt tggctccttt tatttggggg
     3481 tgggggatgt gtttatttgt ctttcttgca attcccgagg tgtttacaca gaaggtaggg
     3541 aatgagctga attttttcat gtctttttat tatccgaacc actgtgcttt tgtagaaata
     3601 gataagcgtg gattgaaaga attggaagac tggggggtgg agaattggtt tatccagtct
     3661 gcggttgggc ttcttatttt agggggcatg gttttcagtc ttctttataa gctttatagg
     3721 cttgaggcgg aaagttggtt taatcccttc tccatcaaga ggtacgatga ggataactat
     3781 ccttttgtct tctttaaaat tttttgagct tacgttattt tatctgtatg tgtttggttt
     3841 cactttgcct ggtgggccgg tcctaccgca tacaccccta gaaattgagc ctggccgtac
     3901 ttagataaag ttagtaacac tcagcgttta agggggatag gcccagatat ttataatctc
     3961 tttatcatgg ctataaatta caaaggtgat tttcctgtgt tttatcctga gttgtaccag
     4021 tttatacagg atgacttttg ttgagctgtt tgctttagtc aagcatagag tgataggacg
     4081 acctgaatag ggagggtagt ttaagaagaa caattgtctt gtaaacgaaa agtggtttag
     4141 gcctcctctc tgactagaga tagcaatatg acaaaaacaa ataaactctt ttttacgtta
     4201 aaagtaccgc gaaagagtag aaaaattata aaaagaatta gaggagtagt atacgatctc
     4261 ccgattccta agaacctaac agtaatatga accttcggaa gaatactagg attgatcctt
     4321 gtttctcagc tagtgaccgg gtatttactt tcctttcact atgttgcgga cagcgcaact
     4381 gctttttctc gagttatcca tattgaacgg aatgttcaaa atgggtgatt aatccgaaga
     4441 cttcacgcaa acggagctag tttcataata gctgctatgt acattcatgt agctcgaggg
     4501 gtttattttg agtcttattt aagattaact aaaacttggt taagggggtg tgtgatacta
     4561 gttttagtaa tagggatttg ttttttgggc tatgtgctac cttggggtca aataagatac
     4621 tggggagcta cagttatcac cagaatgctg ggagtcattc cccttatcgg gagaaatttg
     4681 atggaggctg cttgaggggg gtttactgta gggggagcca ctttaagccg attttattcg
     4741 ttgcattttt cccttccctt cttgttatta cctctagtag gcttacacct ttaccatctt
     4801 cacgagttag ggtcttctaa cccattaggg gttgattcga ggggagatag agttcccttt
     4861 cacccctacg gcacttgaat ggacctccag tcttggtcgc tcttagtagg ggcaatactg
     4921 gtagtagtct tagtgttccc acacgcatta agggatccag ctaattttca accagcagat
     4981 cctctaaaaa ctcctgccca cattaagccg gagtgatatt tcttgccttt ttacgcaatt
     5041 ctccgttcca tccctcataa aacggccggg atttctacaa tggttttatc gttagcaatt
     5101 attttcttct taccctttat ataccgtcag cccagaaagc gcgagtacac gggatttcac
     5161 aacaggtggc cctctcgaga atcaggtttc tgaggattta gggtaaactt tgtgattcta
     5221 gggtgattag gagcttgtcc ggctaatcaa ccttatttaa gactaggtct ttttcacaca
     5281 tttttgtttt tttttttttt tgtcttagat gctagattta agggaaaggg gggagtagtt
     5341 agtcggatag cctagagcga gtagagcgaa gccaataaat ggcctttgac tgttaatcaa
     5401 atgtaagctg gagtacagcc gttctgatcc taggaattta gacggaggaa gaatacggtt
     5461 tagtgccttt cgtagaagga gacaatgagt tctatcatta gcgaattagc acgaatctgg
     5521 ctgagctggg aaattcttgt ttagcaccta aggggagttg ttgcataact tctttaaaga
     5581 gagtctcagg ggtgataagc tacacgaatt cggagatacc tggctaagag aataaaccat
     5641 gcagtggggg gttgttttct cgggtaagtt gggaaagaga ggattaaagt aaaagaatga
     5701 aagctagggt aggcttctaa tcagccattg aggtcgtagt agacattcag atttaagata
     5761 ttttatagtt ttctctaatt ggcttaattt atgccataaa atttatgttg tcgtgagtaa
     5821 taagcagaag agtggatagc atgaaaaaat attatttatg aactgggcaa gttacggcta
     5881 ggactgttta ttaaaaacat agcagggagg aacgataatc tctgtcaagc ctgcccagtg
     5941 ctgtggtggt aaacggtggc tttagcgtga gggtccaaag gtagcgtagt taatcgctct
     6001 tttaattgaa ggcatgtatg aatggttcta acatagttac actttatcag caataccagt
     6061 tgaattcggc ctggaggtga agatacctcc atcagcccaa aagacaaaaa gaccctagaa
     6121 gctttacctg atggtttgga tggggcatct ggtgaaaaac atcaaataat gattgtaggc
     6181 attatctgta aaaaacccta tccaggggta agaatgagcc tatcagagga acactggctt
     6241 gatttagaac aaagttactc taggggtaac agactagtct aatccgagag accttattga
     6301 cgattaggct cgggacttcg atgttggctt aaaggtgcct agaggtgcag gggcctcagg
     6361 gggcgggtct gttcgacctt taaacctttc cgtgagctga gtttagaacg tggtaacaca
     6421 gttcggttcc tatcttttta tttctccccc ttgtacgaaa ggaattgggg tagtaagaga
     6481 ggctatagtt gtatccttgt tcagcgataa acttccttta catatatagt gagggataag
     6541 ttaattagac gcccgggctc atgccccggt agtgtgagac aatctcactc tctcagttat
     6601 gtaagtctct gatcgtatat aagtacaccc gacagtcggg aggaggttaa ggcctcagag
     6661 atatgttagc aataaactcg tttatcgcga atactcttct agctagaaga gtcggggagc
     6721 ttaggagaga ataacggagg accacgcgat gattagccgt tgattttgaa gtgttctttt
     6781 tttaggggcc ttatccagtt gcctaccggg agtcgggagg atagtttatt acacaataat
     6841 tctagttagt actgcttatt taacagtagt ggagcgaaag attttggccg gcagccagcg
     6901 acgcaagggg cccaacaaaa acgtatgaaa aggagtggcc caaccgctag cagacgctct
     6961 aaagttgttg acgaagcagt cgttaatccc gctgcgaagc aatggagtgg cttttaggct
     7021 agctcccgtg ctagccttga ccctaaggtc ttcactctga ttggtacttc ctgatgacgg
     7081 cccgagggtt cctcaacaat ttgcagcttt gctatttttg tgtctatctt gttttcacgt
     7141 ctatgcggta gttttagcag gctggtcttc taactcaata tacgctatga tggggggact
     7201 tcgggctatt gcccagacta tttcctacga acttcccctg actataatct tcttaatttt
     7261 ctgttatttt ttgggagatt ataggctcga agagggggta atgtggggta aaatttttcc
     7321 cttatttctt ttaaacttac ctttagctgt tatatggtat atcttgtcgg tggtagagct
     7381 tcatcgagct ccctttgatt taactgaagc agagagggag cttgtatctg ggtacaatac
     7441 agattacagc tcgggtggat ttatcatatt gtttgtatca gaatacataa atattttgtt
     7501 catggggcaa attagagctt tcatatggct aggggggggt aacccgtatt ggagggctat
     7561 agcaggttgt ttgttgagtt ttagggtcct tcaattgcga gctgcttatc cccggttacg
     7621 ctatgataaa ctaataacaa tttgttgagt tcatttttta cctatcattt gtttaagtta
     7681 taggacagcc gtagttgtgg gggggggcag atgattacat ttcggagtct cgccggagtg
     7741 aaggatagtt atttgggaat agtagtataa gacggatatg tcaaataagt accagaataa
     7801 caaatctatt tatgtcctag atttaaacca agaactacct acccaatttc agttcctaac
     7861 tgatgtggta gtaattttcg agcctgaaat agcccacaaa gattatctag ttaagacctt
     7921 tcagaaagtt atgccttctg tactctatac tgaagaggaa tgagagaaga agaagacaat
     7981 tattaggtct ttaggtatac ttctaaacag aggaagcgca tacttagatg atactttcct
     8041 ggtagttcgg gataaaaagt cagggctcgt ttttatattt attgaggttt cctctcgtac
     8101 aatcaagaag gaaaaattat ctgccgattg gtgaaaaaaa agcagtaaga gctctggaaa
     8161 agaagtcttt cgctttttta tcaccccgga caataaagaa acacagtaat aagtgtcatg
     8221 gaacaagtag tcttttgatt ttctttgatt gtacctagct ttatactctt tgttgttcca
     8281 gcagtgagaa gaccttcttt cttaggacta atgtgttttt cttgtaggct gggggttagg
     8341 ttgagggtgg ggttaacaca gggagtgtga tgaggagcga tagtgtgaat ggtgtatgtg
     8401 agagctttgc taatcatatt cttgtatttt acggctctta cccccaatcc agattttgag
     8461 gtggacaaga gggttgctgt agcagcttga atagtgggaa ttgttgctta ttttacggca
     8521 gaccttactt gccccttgta tttggtggga aaaaatttta ttagagtggg gaggacaaat
     8581 tttaaaccct acgtattttt atggaggggg aatgggtgtt atcttgtgtt atttttagct
     8641 atattcctat ttttcgcagc cgtcgtggtt tccaaggtgg cttctcgtag ggggggggcg
     8701 ttgcggatgt atccgcgact gacaaagggt gatgatgaat cgtaaattga ctttaacccc
     8761 agccagaact ggcctaaccc agttaacacc tgctttttcc tgttgtagtc tggttagagt
     8821 tataacggct tttttaaggt taggaacaag gaggcctatg ggtcaatgga tcctaatgga
     8881 agtgaggaga gttgccttct taggaatgct ttgccataga gctcgggggg gaagagcgct
     8941 cagaagggcc tcttattttt tgcctgctgc ctttagagga gtggctttac aatttgttat
     9001 ccttaggtgg gagagattag ggggtaagga gtgattaggt tgattccata tcctgctagt
     9061 ggcggtctta tcagccaaga taggtctccc ccccttttgc ttctgggttc cgccagtagt
     9121 aaaaaatcta tcttgaggcg ttatattctt ctttacgact tttcaaaaat taccagcaat
     9181 tgttttctga agctttttcg gggcgcagga aagcagtctt tgagactatt actttttttt
     9241 tagaatttct ttttctcttt taaggtcaat cttagcctat catcatttag gaaatctcca
     9301 gactcttttt gcttttagct ctataaatag ggtggggttt atactagtcc ttatgttgtt
     9361 taaaagtcag ttgaggctaa gctgtatttt aggctatttc ctttgtgtag gtcttttttg
     9421 tttaagcatg gctaaaggga ctaagataag aagctgctat tttttggtgg ttctgtcagg
     9481 atttccttta actcctcctt ttctaataaa gtgggtgtgt ttagattttc ttgtccagtt
     9541 taaccttatg ggtgtagctt ttatggccgt tacgagtctg atcattcttt ttcccatttt
     9601 cctggagata ggggtgatta ttctgtgggg ccatcaacga tgggaggaag atagatcgct
     9661 tatttagagt tatgtgtagt tatgtggcca tctcgatggg ggagaatagt ggatattttt
     9721 tttttctact tagtaaactc tccgctactg tcaggagtac ctatggctat gtgtagttat
     9781 gtggccatct cgatggggga gaatagtgga tatttttttt ttctacttag taaactctcc
     9841 gctactgtca ggagtaccta tggctatgtg tagttatgtg gccatctcga tggggggaga
     9901 atagtggata tttttttttt ctacttagta aactcttgct atatgtgaca tgtatgtggg
     9961 agaatagaca ctatactcac gaggagctta taatactata tcgtggtgct ggccttggcg
    10021 gcgctccagt ttcggcctgg aagaaggggg ttaaattccc ccagcactat agtcggatca
    10081 tgtccgagga ggttgactgg gtggcctttt agtggttaga tcgaaagaat tgtatactac
    10141 gttcaagggt ccaagttaaa gctactaata agttaaaaac aaaatgtagt ctcgcgataa
    10201 gtggaaaacc taaagcgtgt agctagagct gaccgggtaa gtaataatga gaatgtgata
    10261 tgctatgaac gaaagttcga cttcggaacc gatcttaggg ctgtgtaaca accgggtgcc
    10321 agcactcgtg gttagacctt aagccccggc ttagaaagtt tttcggttga agctttgctt
    10381 taaaacacga acctattatc agtgaaatga ggaaaggtgg agaacggtaa ggtacaaagc
    10441 tagcaagcca aaattaggtg ataaacgggg attagatacc cccttattcc ttttcctaat
    10501 tcgttaccga tttagtacct gtaacgagca tgaaagatat ctttgatggc ggcttctcat
    10561 cataacagtg gagcttgggc cttaaagaga ggatccgctt gaaccctacc acgcttgtgc
    10621 agcaatggct ttaaagagag ccttagcaag tgacagttaa tgtatggccg tgggagttgt
    10681 tagagttatg taacagcaaa aacctcgagg gtaccctgcg gagacctgta ctcgtacaga
    10741 tctcctaagt gataccaggg ataccgtttt ctatacagag gacatgggaa aaaagtcagg
    10801 tgatattttg cctatgccgt gggggtcctg agctacaatc taaaaaatag cctgatggcc
    10861 gaatggccta ttgaagaagg aattgtcagt aaaagtcgag ttagcacccg attttgaaga
    10921 agcaactggg tcgtgtacaa accgcccgtc acccgcccag aaatgggtgg taagtcgtaa
    10981 caaggtgagt gtaggagaac ctgtactcgg tagtgaggga taagttaatt agacgccggg
    11041 ctcatgcccg gaagtgtgag ataatctcac tctctcagag gaagatagac cgctatagaa
    11101 tatctggtat aataagactg ggaattaaga acaacacgga tatgtggaca agtaccagac
    11161 ttagctacca taagcgaagc cagattaacc tcatggttgt agcttattta tccgatagga
    11221 aaaaaactaa tgaactaaca attgagcttt ttataaaaga cggcaagcct atataccaga
    11281 ttaaaaaaga cggggtattt gtcaaagcaa gcatagctca ggataagctt gcagaggatg
    11341 ttgcttctga tattatttta gaggatgttg cttctgatat tactttagag gatgttgctt
    11401 ctgatattac ttcagaggat gttgcttctg atattacttc agaggatgtt gcttctgata
    11461 ttacttcaga ggatgttgct tctgatacca ttttagagga ttatgaatat ttagaggatt
    11521 ttggtttaga gaatcatcat ttagaggatg atcattttga ggctcataat cctgatgatc
    11581 ttgattatct tgaggatgat gattttgagg atgatgattt tgaggatatc acttcagagg
    11641 aggtaaagcc tacgtattgc ccagtaccgc ggatttccat cgctgacatg ttcgagcggg
    11701 cccaaaaaaa tactctgagg gaggatactg aaggtttatt aaccgagggg gatagaagtt
    11761 tctatgtgat caggtctggt gaggtggcct ttactgaaaa taataacaaa tttatttatg
    11821 ccctaaacca ggaactacct acccaatttc tcttcacaac tgatttggta ataattttcg
    11881 agcctgaaat agctcataaa gactatttag taaagacctt taagaaaatt tataaccctg
    11941 tactccatcc tgaagagaaa tgagagaaga tgaagacagt tactatggct cttcttaaaa
    12001 aaaacgtatg cttaactgat accctcctgc taggtcggga taaaaagtca gagctcgttt
    12061 ttacatttgt tgaagtttct tctcgcacaa tcaagaagga aaaattatca gctgattggt
    12121 gaaaaaaaag cagtaagagc tctggaaaag aagtctttcg cttttttatc accccggaca
    12181 ataaagaaac acagtaatgt cattccggaa ttttttgttt ttgctcctct tgtttagagt
    12241 agacgtgagt ctccagtacg gaataacaat ctatttaagc ataaacgagg aactatctgc
    12301 ccaatttctc aacataactg atatgaaaca agtagtcttt tgattttttt gattgtacct
    12361 agttttatac tgtttgttgt cggggggagg cctattcggg gataataata atcgggaata
    12421 ataataacac ggatatgtga aacaagtacc taaaagttat taaccgaata agagacttac
    12481 ttaatcgctc tttaaactga aactatgtgt gaatggtttt agagttacta gagtttttat
    12541 cggtcttgat attgctaatc gcgttagcgg tagcgtcact cattttaaga caattttttt
    12601 tgatcttgat aattgttttg ggcttcccct tcctcttgat cttgataatc tattgctccg
    12661 ttaaaccctt attggaggag gttttattgc ctattcttag aaagctcttc cagcgagttg
    12721 ataagcccct gttagtttac ctaacaaaaa aatttatatg gctcttatta tatctttcac
    12781 tgctaaggtt attggccttt ttccttttac ttttcttcat ctatgttata tttagaataa
    12841 tatagtatgc ataataacac ggatatgttg aacaagtact atctttttac caaccataag
    12901 cgaaaccaga ttaaccttat gggtgtagct tttatgtcca tgatgtgatc gtataaagcc
    12961 aaagtttaca cacttaatgg aaaagtgtat aacgctgaag ctttaactga gttacaatta
    13021 ctttcggcca atgaactttc tcctacctat gacattgtga ctaataaacc tgggacgaga
    13081 gttgactcta ttttagtaaa gacgtttcag aaaacagaac ggtgtttagc tgggtatgtg
    13141 tgaaagttgg acgaaaagga ctgattaaaa atacagatgt tagcagatga agtaagctat
    13201 gggaaaaacg gaaaggtttt ggctggtaat gacattcttt taatattccg ggatgaggag
    13261 tcagggctcg tctttacatt tattcaagtt tcttttgagg tagtaccgaa ggaaaagatt
    13321 tctgagtgat taaaggagca gttgccccgg ctcagaaacg gaacaactag tcttgtggtc
    13381 gtggggagag acttttaccg caattagcta gatatgtgaa caagtaccag aattttatta
    13441 acgcgattct acttttactg gtaatcgcgt tacccatacc cctcatcgtg atttcctctc
    13501 attcctcatt tggatcttca tttattcact atcttgatct ccatttgtac tttattttat
    13561 tcttattttt gtcctgagac taaagattct gtctcgataa ctctagatac tatatctaac
    13621 gatatactat agtgagggat aagttaatta gacgcccggg ctcatgcccc ggtagtgtga
    13681 gacaatctca ctctctcagt tatgtaattc tctgatcgta tataataagt atacccgaca
    13741 gtcgggagga ggttaaggcc tcagagatat gttaaacaag taccagattt ttattaaccg
    13801 ggtaaaaaac tttctagagg ctttactagg ggctttattg gtcttttttg tcgcaatcgg
    13861 aatatcggta gcgttacctt tcatactaat cttttttacg agttgggatg ataacccaaa
    13921 tatgtgagcc ggcaagtacc agaattttat taacgcgatt ctacttttac tggtaatcgc
    13981 gttacccata cccttcatcg tgattttcct ctcattcctc atttggacct tcattttatt
    14041 cactatcttg atctccattt tgtactttat tttattcttt atctttgtcc tgagactata
    14101 gatctgtctc gataactcta gatactatat ctaacgatat actatagtga gggataagtt
    14161 aattagacgc ccgggctcat gccccggtag tgtgagacaa tctcactctc tcagttatgt
    14221 aattctctga tcgtatataa gtataccgac agtcggagga ggttaaggcc tcagagatat
    14281 gttatcaccc atacacgagc cctcagaggt ccctggtgga tatttttttt ttctacttat
    14341 taggggcctt taggccaagg ggggggggga tatataattc cctgtgggct aggtactagc
    14401 ccacttagct atttagcagg taagataagc attatatacc cagaataaag agggtatatg
    14461 ctatatctta cctaggtata tagcattctg catgccacgg ggcatgccct cagaggtccc
    14521 tggtggatat tttttttttc tacttattag gggcctttag gccaaggggg ggggggatat
    14581 ataattccct gtgggctagg tactagccca cttagctatt tagcaggtaa gataagcatt
    14641 atatacccag aataaaagag ggtatatgct atatcttacc taggtatata gcattctgca
    14701 tgccacgggg catgccctca gaggtccctg gtggatattt tttttttcta cttattaggg
    14761 gcctttaggc caaggggggg gggatatata attccctgtg ggctaggtac tagcccactt
    14821 agctatttag caggtaagat aagcattata tacccagaat aaagagggta tatgctatat
    14881 cttacctagg tatatagcat tctgcatgcc acggggcatg ccctcagagg tccctggtgg
    14941 atattttttt tttctactta ttaggggcct ttaggccaag gggggggggg atatataatt
    15001 ccctgtgggc taggtactag cccacttagc tatttagcag gtaagataag cattatatac
    15061 ccagaataaa gagggtatat gctatatctt acctaggtat atagcattct gcatgccacg
    15121 gggcatgctc tccgaggtcc ttgtgggatg agtttactga gtagtaactc tctcggagag
    15181 ctggtataag tctctggtag tatataaagt atgcccgttt tgcaatcggg gggaggttga
    15241 ggcctcagag atatgacatg gaccgaagag attaggtatg acacacactt ttctactctc
    15301 aggtggatat tttttttttc tacttataaa gtatgcggaa ttttattaat tgattaaaag
    15361 acttactaag gtttttattg tttcttttaa tgctaaccgt gtttgcggta gcgttacctt
    15421 tcatatttat tttcatattg tgttgagacg tctttaatgg actatggggg ttcgttggat
    15481 gggtatttgg taaacacaaa gaaacaacgc gatgattagc cgcggttaat ttttttaaac
    15541 gtagtttaaa agcgataaaa accttatcag aggagttttt attgccttta cttgggttgt
    15601 tactggcctt ttttctgatt atcgtggtag ggttagggac ttgcctcgta ttaatctttt
    15661 attcatgttc tgacttttgt tgtgctgttt ttaagaaact gtcagcattt gttgggcggg
    15721 cacctggtaa cagcaaaaac aaaaccaaac gcgattaatt gttataaggg taattaccga
    15781 tttttttata gctgcctatt ttgataaagc cagccgatat ctgggttccc gtgcagtcgg
    15841 aatttgtttt tgagctagca gctaaagccc tgtaagagaa gtttctggaa cagaagtctt
    15901 ttgtctatat gttgagaaca tgaggtcgac tagtcacttc cacagagggg gagccagtag
    15961 ttgatttttt cttttggggt gacgcggttt ttaggcctgg tatacaggtc tgcgctatgt
    16021 gattgcaaac ccagtatgaa cactttaagg catatgtctt atcccttttt tgaaagggct
    16081 ttaaggttgt aggtgattat tgtgtagaaa tctattgttc tataaccggt caacaaccgg
    16141 atatagtggt tcgattgaag aggttagata acctacccct ctgaggcggg ccgtcaaatt
    16201 atgtgaggca ttacacttgg tgacttttcc ttttcatgag gcttattatg gtttgggtaa
    16261 tttgggtagt cagttggcta ctactctatt tcgcctcgcg atctaaaacc ttcaaacccc
    16321 ataaaacgag gaaccatgat cttgagtacc tgtgaactaa gggcccaatt tacctactaa
    16381 gggcgatagc cctcccttct ttgtgactga cttatgagca gatgcgaaac cccaaccccg
    16441 taattaccac taaggtaatt ggccatcaat gatattgaga gtatgagttg ggcattgacc
    16501 cccacgataa gctctgaaag aaccagaaag atgtattcaa aaagtatcta ggtaaggagg
    16561 agctccctgc taaaaaaaaa tttatattgc gggggttttc ttatccgata gtaaggactc
    16621 aggatcctac ggtaataaag cggtgggaaa ggttagacgc ccacctagta ttaccaatga
    16681 gtcagccttg tcgattgtcg tgtacttcag cagatgtggt tcacaactat aatgtgaagc
    16741 ctctggttat ttcagctgat tgtgttcctg gccggttaaa ccaggtaaag tatcattctc
    16801 agtctggtgg tttatgaagg ggtctatgca gagagctatg tggcgttttc caccctcata
    16861 taccgactgg ggttgaaagg tatccgtgaa cgttttatga atcctttatt ttggctcact
    16921 ttaagagtaa gactccggtg gtttcgccaa agattttcga tattattttt aggtgtgttt
    16981 ctactttttt ttacgactgt cctttttcca tctatctaga ttctaaggtt tacgatatcc
    17041 gttgtgagtc tcagctagaa aatgaagaaa gtggggtgtg gtcgtacagt aaggagttgg
    17101 acatgttgtt aaggagggag gatcctgtta aagtggctaa gtgaattgaa aatcatccta
    17161 gcccccgacc aggtatcccc cttaagcaac ttgtgttcct ctttgatgag ctttaggcaa
    17221 ctgattcccg attagtatac gaagtacacc cctcttccaa agggaaagcg cttatcgtgg
    17281 cattgggtta ggcagcggcg gtgagaccct gtaggatcca aaacgggctt ctaacctggt
    17341 tttgaggggg ttcgattccc tctgggtttt agttctgtag tttaataaaa caccgctctg
    17401 caaaagtgga attgcctatg gccagaattt gtgtgatccg gtagtatagc aagtattatc
    17461 cttttacact ggataggcgc cgactggctc ggatctgggt aagtagaata tgatagttca
    17521 tccgcctttc aaccggaaag tgcctactag gtcttacctt gtcgtatgcc atcggtctct
    17581 ggtagtatat aagtataccc gacagtcggg aggaggttaa ggcctcagag gagtggctac
    17641 aattattatc agccaagata agataggtcc ccccttgctt ctggctcgcc agtagtaacc
    17701 tatctctgag gctgtatctt acgacttggc ctggtgaggt ggctcactca cgatttgaac
    17761 tcgaagagga aggggttcga ctcccctaca ggtctatgtt taaattaggg ttaggtcttt
    17821 tcaggttagc ctattgcttg aaaaagacct gctacgggaa gtttgaaaag aaatattatg
    17881 acataaattt gacttgctgt tacagcggag gccttttaat tttgttcttt ttgacattgg
    17941 tgttcaaaga ggagagtgaa gagactctat tttttttctc ttggggaaga gagtatagaa
    18001 ggagtttagt cttgctaaga ttatgactgg gggctttaag ggggctagtg ggccgacccc
    18061 taatggggga ggaagcttat cttttagctt tgacctttgt ggtgggagct agttcaatag
    18121 ctttcctaag gagaaacgga ttctctttct attgttgatt cgagataact tttttcccag
    18181 tgatttatat tattttactt tgaggttaca accgagagcg aatcatcgcg gtgtactata
    18241 taatattata tgccgtagta gggggacttt atcacctctt agctttagta agaactgtgg
    18301 attcgatcgg tggccttgat ttcagggggg gattggcttt tagtaaggat aatgttttat
    18361 gagatgaaat ttggtacagt atactaatag ctgtctttct atttaagagg ccgctttttt
    18421 tatctcacag gtggttaact aaagcccatg tagaagctcc gacaggagct tctatagttc
    18481 tagctggaat tctgcttaaa ctgggttcct ttgggatttt tagctacagg cgggtcattc
    18541 aagtcagcaa ttattgaagt agggtagttc aggcgattgg tctgtggggg agtcttttgg
    18601 ttgctttggc ttgtatccgg gccataaacg ctaagttcct agtggctgag tcttcagtag
    18661 ttcatatgtc tttgggagtc ttaaccattt tctgcaggtg ggaggtgaga caggatagag
    18721 tgtgattaaa ttgcctaagc catggattaa ccgcttcagg cctttttggg tgatgtgggc
    18781 ttttgttcaa gtaccaagct aggttaaata ttgcttgttt agggggccaa cgttacttac
    18841 aagccagatt aggcttgtta gtgttttgcc tgttgtgtag aaactgtaga gtgcctcctt
    18901 tcttttcctt ttgggctgag acctttaggt tctcctctct ggtgagaaaa tgggtaggac
    18961 tttatttttt tttaatttat ttaagagtac tatgcttagc ttataacatt attttaggag
    19021 tttttatctg ccaacaggaa ttggcaaaag gtaaaggggt ggttcactcc tgagggacgg
    19081 ttgaagggtt gggagttggg gctcatgtac ttcccggaat ttttttgttt tttgctcctc
    19141 ttgttttaga gtagacgtga gtctccagca attggcggtc tctggtagta tataaagtat
    19201 acccgacagt cgggaggagg ttaaggcctc agagatatga taaaatctaa acgatttgag
    19261 gaccgtttat ggtaccagtt tttaactact gtcaaccata agcaaattgg gactctatat
    19321 ttctatttag gaatttgggc gggactatgc ggttttagct atagggtggt tattcggata
    19381 aacaatgccc gaccggagag tgggttttta aggcccacga tatacctaag cgtggtaaca
    19441 acccacgctt tattaataat tttttttttt gtaatgcctg ttttaattgg gggatttgga
    19501 aactgactag ttcctcttat gctaggaatt agggatatag ctttccctcg aactaatgct
    19561 tttaggcttt gactaatatt tccctcttta cttttaatct tagtggctag aaaaacagag
    19621 ggggggctat ctagagggtg aactctttac cctcccctat ccagcatcga ctttaggact
    19681 actatagcag tggatctagc tattattagg cttcatttag cggggttaag aagaattttc
    19741 ggggctatta attttctagt gacgatttta aacatgaagc ctcgagatat gcgatttgag
    19801 caacttccta tatattgtgt ttcacttgta gttacggctt ttttactttt agttagggtg
    19861 ccggttttag caggggggtt aactatactc ttaacggatc ggcacttttc tactaggttt
    19921 ttcgaccctc tagggggagg agatcctgtg ctatttatac atttgttctg gttcttcggc
    19981 catccggagg tttatattct aattttaccg gctttcggtc taattactca cgtagtcacg
    20041 ggggtatccg ggaagaagcg accttgaggg tatttaggta tacagtatgc cataatttct
    20101 attgggttgc ttggatttct agtatgaggt catcacatat ttgtcagagg tatcgacaca
    20161 gatactcgtg catatttttc tgtagttact ataatgattg ctgttcctac aggggttaaa
    20221 gtcttcaggt gggtcgctac ctttgcatgt aggggggaca agacttgggg cccagctact
    20281 tggtgagtta ttgggtttgt cttaatattc acaatggggg ggtgtaccgg ggtaatttta
    20341 gctagctcgt ccgtggacgt actattacac gatacttatt ttgtggtggg ccatttccat
    20401 tatgttctat ccataggagc tgtttttggt atttttgcag ctctgcacta ctattacccg
    20461 gtgtttacgg gagtttgttt aaaccagcat tgatcccgtt gtcacttttg ggtagtgcta
    20521 gtgggagttc acttaatttt tactcctata caccctaatg gaatggcagg tataccccgg
    20581 cgttaccata gttatccgga tgcttaccgc cacaacaact tgacttcaac ttttggaact
    20641 tttatggtat ttattaggac agtgtttttt atctggctta tttgagagag gtttgctgcg
    20701 gcacgtccag tgacggttgt ttgccgtgaa gattctttaa tttgggcccg aaaaaaagtt
    20761 acacccaagc ttcacaccca tataaacgtg ctaccggcta ttgtatgatg taccgctcgg
    20821 aattctcatc tttgagtgcc tgcttgtgag tggcgaagaa tacattgagg gcgagtactg
    20881 gtgactcggc agcaaaatct aaaaggattt aaaaaaccct cttggatggg aggggtggca
    20941 gattagtgcg atgggtttag gacctatagt atgctcaaca tgagccccct tctagggtgc
    21001 agagaagcca tgctaatggc ggtcggcttt taaccgactt atagcctact aggcctttgt
    21061 tggagggtgg ccgagttgta ggcagcagac tgtaaatccg ctcacggggt tctccccccc
    21121 cctcttggcc tgtagtataa ataatatata ccattttggc tggtaagttg ggttgaacct
    21181 caggctatag tgcccagtag tataactagt acttcacttt gtcgaagcga aagtgcctac
    21241 ttggcctggg tatatgcgaa taaggttgct ttcgcagttg tctcctattg catggcctgc
    21301 atggcaatgg atgtggttta tgaaatggta tactcctcag accagtcctt gttatttctg
    21361 acatgctctt tatatattta agtattattt tctcaaatat aggttttata caaactgaat
    21421 ctgatttttt cccgcattct tgttagtttt cgtttgagta gggggggggt tttttggcgg
    21481 aggggataaa gccttcggtg gaaaaatctc tttagtagcc catgagtatc aggcttctat
    21541 gactcagtga attcagaaaa aagaagttat gtggggggga gggttttccc tctttttttt
    21601 ttctcttttt tgggttttag ccttcataac agttagggat tttatggcat atcttcccgc
    21661 cgtgaagtat acagtccacc ctgttgttat gttcaggcta agctatataa ggggattaac
    21721 gatttattac tttatttatc ggttgcaaac tttactaaga ggtatgatgg tagctgattg
    21781 tcccgtaggg gtgcaggttt tattttcact gttagaagta cttactttta ttacccggcc
    21841 ttttacttta gctttccgta taatggcgag gggtattagt ttgtttgttg cttttagtct
    21901 aagcattaga gtgataggat gagttagttc tttttttaaa atcaagctaa tacacgtacc
    21961 aacatatggt tattttttta agtttatccc cctaagattt ttttatcttc cagctatttt
    22021 ttttacagct tgcttagggg ctgtagaaat atttatgggg gtgtttcatg ttttcttatt
    22081 catagggcta atcatattct accatggtcg gcgtaaggtg agataggagt gtgcctgaaa
    22141 aagggcaccc ttgatgaggg tgataatgcg tctagagcga cgtctctcct tgatgagctt
    22201 taggcaaaac ttattaaaaa aattattttg gctctgagtt attttttgac tgtgcccctt
    22261 tccttttttt tatcatcttg gctatgcgat agactctatt atcctcgtaa ttctaggggt
    22321 ggtagagcga agcgaggaac cagcctacta cgctttatct atagctatac taatgttctc
    22381 ttctataagt gagattattc tgtggggcat catgatgtca cagccgttcg tgcatcagcc
    22441 tgaggttaga agaatttacg caggtcccct atttgtagtt ttagttttag ggggaggttg
    22501 gtttcttcta aggaaagtag ttgggccttc aagtcgaggg tcacgagaag atgtaaatca
    22561 gttaagagcc tatgagtgtg ggtttcctgc ttttcaatca gctcgtcgtc cattctctat
    22621 ttactttttt ttcgtagcca ttttattctt aatttttgat gttgagttaa tactttttct
    22681 tcccgtagtt cttttcttta gcttatcttt taagctttat gtaagaattg ttctttatgt
    22741 gtttatccta acagtgggat tattccatga gtggcgggaa ggtaggttag agtgaccgtc
    22801 tgtaagtag
//
LOCUS       LC757642               15853 bp    DNA     circular INV 24-APR-2026
DEFINITION  Ficopomatus enigmaticus GK1866 mitochondrial DNA, complete genome.
ACCESSION   LC757642
VERSION     LC757642.1
DBLINK      BioProject: PRJDB15328
            BioSample: SAMD00582031
            Sequence Read Archive: DRR445792
KEYWORDS    .
SOURCE      mitochondrion Ficopomatus enigmaticus
  ORGANISM  Ficopomatus enigmaticus
            Eukaryota; Metazoa; Spiralia; Lophotrochozoa; Annelida; Polychaeta;
            Sedentaria; Canalipalpata; Sabellida; Serpulidae; Ficopomatus.
REFERENCE   1
  AUTHORS   Kobayashi,G., Itoh,H. and Nakajima,N.
  TITLE     First report of the mitogenome of the invasive reef-building
            polychaete Ficopomatus enigmaticus (Annelida: Serpulidae) and a
            cryptic lineage from the Japanese Archipelago
  JOURNAL   Mol Biol Rep 50 (9), 7183-7196 (2023)
  PUBMED    37407804
  REMARK    DOI:10.1007/s11033-023-08647-3
REFERENCE   2  (bases 1 to 15853)
  AUTHORS   Kobayashi,G. and Itoh,H.
  TITLE     Direct Submission
  JOURNAL   Submitted (26-FEB-2023) Contact:Genki Kobayashi Ishinomaki Senshu
            University, Research Center for Creative Partnerships; 1 Shinmito,
            Minamisakai, Ishinomaki, Miyagi 986-8580, Japan
COMMENT     ##Genome-Assembly-Data-START##                                     
            Assembly Method       :: GetOrganelle v. 1.7.1a                    
            Sequencing Technology :: Illumina MiSeq                            
            ##Genome-Assembly-Data-END##
FEATURES             Location/Qualifiers
     source          1..15853
                     /organism="Ficopomatus enigmaticus"
                     /organelle="mitochondrion"
                     /mol_type="genomic DNA"
                     /isolate="GK1866"
                     /db_xref="taxon:283780"
                     /geo_loc_name="Japan:Tokyo, Tama River"
                     /collection_date="2021-06-26"
     gene            1..1521
                     /gene="cox1"
     CDS             1..1521
                     /gene="cox1"
                     /codon_start=1
                     /transl_table=5
                     /product="cytochrome c oxidase subunit I"
                     /protein_id="BDX99462.1"
                     /translation="MGTQYFMLGAWSGVCGFSYSMLIRLNNSAPGGGLISPEKYLSVI
                     TTHAILMIFFFVMPVFIGGFGNWLVPMMIGCPDMALPRINAFSLWALYPALVLLTSGG
                     RLEGGVGTGWTLYPPLSSIDYHGSPGVDLAIFSLHLAGASSIMGSINFLVTMLNMYLT
                     STRLENLPIFCWAMIITTFLLLVSVPVLAGGLTMLLTDRHFSTTFFDPLGGGDPVLFM
                     HLFWFFGHPEVYILILPAFGLVTHVLTGLSGKKEPFGYMGMVYAMLSIGLLGFLVWAH
                     HMFVSGLDIDTRAYFSLATMSIAIPTGVKVFSWIATIYGSGLKKWDPAFMWCLGFIIL
                     FTAGGCTGIILASASVDILLHDTYFVTGHFHYVLSMGAVFGIFAGLHYYFHVFTGVAL
                     HQQWSRSHFWVVLVGVHLIFTPMHPNGLAGMPRRYCDYPDVFRSNNFVSTYGTMMIFM
                     SVIYWFWLVWESLSSARPVLAHSGLDSMAMKFTSFPPCIHTHVVATPKVVVLLPTS"
     gene            1524..1591
                     /gene="trnG"
     tRNA            1524..1591
                     /product="tRNA-Gly"
     gene            1671..2579
                     /gene="nad1"
     CDS             1671..2579
                     /gene="nad1"
                     /codon_start=1
                     /transl_table=5
                     /product="NADH dehydrogenase subunit 1"
                     /protein_id="BDX99463.1"
                     /translation="MPFFLSVDYIFFIVVLVLVVVGVAYSTLLERKILGTIQHRKGPK
                     TSFLGMAQPLADALKLLSKEFILPYRSNGLVFIFVPCLGLVLSLVLWVVVPGSTYFTF
                     FSVIIYLAISSFHVYSPILAGWSSNSIYSLLGSVRSIAQTISYEIPFFCLVFGLCLVK
                     GSYSLSVYGFSSFFFVFLLIFFFWVLIGVVELHRAPFDLSEAESELVSGYNTDYSSFG
                     FVLLFLSEYMNILFFGQLSGHFWFSEGWLLPLIFGITVSGLVLFFRAVYPRVKYNDLM
                     EFCWKGFLPLIFGWVVTLFFCCFLYF"
     gene            2608..2669
                     /gene="trnV"
     tRNA            2608..2669
                     /product="tRNA-Val"
     gene            2702..4228
                     /gene="nad5"
     CDS             2702..4228
                     /gene="nad5"
                     /codon_start=1
                     /transl_table=5
                     /product="NADH dehydrogenase subunit 5"
                     /protein_id="BDX99464.1"
                     /translation="MSFFFAVFLFLTLAVFSSAEAALFGLLISDYPGQNLGLYLNLDS
                     GSMVFGAVVFLVVSQVYVYSSGYMFKDAYSYFFWGPLSAFIFSMALLIFSGDICSMFI
                     AWDGLGLSSFLLVSYYSKVYSSGCGLITILMNRFGDAFFILGLSGFLLGMNDFVFFEG
                     AGCLFFFFCAFSKSAQFPLFSWLPSAMAAPTPISSLVHSSTLVTAGVYMMMRLEISLG
                     DYFFYLTPIVVFTYIVSCLDALVSEDLKRIIAMSTLSNLSLMFLSLFLGYWSVCLFHL
                     CSHAMFKSLAFLCAGNFIMGTNHSQDFSVMSSMSSVSLICIMVSLLSLLGFPMTSGFF
                     SKDLILDFVGLAGGSGLGMTSSVFVGLIGAGYTWNIFFSVSSYESEKVVFDMNKEALM
                     VMPLLVLSLSSLFLGPIFSKYLYPYSSLAISGGVDYLFFMSILCGLFFIDYFSKVYDT
                     VFGCSLLFVDDCCDSVTETACMVSIKTLENMEFGWFEYGGVMKLVEYGGVKKLKILEW"
     gene            4249..4319
                     /gene="trnR"
     tRNA            4249..4319
                     /product="tRNA-Arg"
     gene            4561..5166
                     /gene="atp6"
     CDS             4561..5166
                     /gene="atp6"
                     /codon_start=1
                     /transl_table=5
                     /product="ATPase F0 subunit 6"
                     /protein_id="BDX99465.1"
                     /translation="MGQIFCNKLFEGERKIFSGGFGCLFTMLLMSLVSLTIMEIAPYT
                     ILFKPSMFWLLLISVSVCSTFVISSFVNSPSVFMCSYIVPEQPFFLYLFLIPIEVFSS
                     MLRPLTVALRMALNLTAGVILIKFAWCAGLSFLESTYTGLEEVFVFSSVLHFAVYVFI
                     ASLCLFAFCYIAVFEFLAMILHVFIYCMMIRVYELGHGEKL"
     gene            5199..5263
                     /gene="trnY"
     tRNA            5199..5263
                     /product="tRNA-Tyr"
     gene            5282..5350
                     /gene="trnQ"
     tRNA            5282..5350
                     /product="tRNA-Gln"
     gene            5371..5447
                     /gene="trnM"
     tRNA            5371..5447
                     /product="tRNA-Met"
     gene            5462..6611
                     /gene="cytb"
     CDS             5462..6611
                     /gene="cytb"
                     /note="TAA stop codon is completed by the addition of 3'
                     Aresidues to the mRNA"
                     /codon_start=1
                     /transl_except="(pos:6611,aa:TERM)"
                     /transl_table=5
                     /product="cytochrome b"
                     /protein_id="BDX99466.1"
                     /translation="MIKSYSNKVSALNLPCALNLSNFWSIGSILGGLIAGQIVTGFFL
                     SMSYSPSLESFSKMAHIHHDVNFGWALRSFHANGASMVMLAMYAHIGRGMYFSSYLSL
                     MGVWVSGMVMGVLLMGISFLGYVLPWGQMSYWGATVITNLISVLPFGSILVEFIWGGY
                     SVGEATLNRFFSLHFLLPFSVLPLLGIHFFFLHSLGSSNPLGVESDVECVAFHPSLTL
                     SDFLGISVTAFFFSVIVFLYPFYLSDAANFEEANPLSTPPHIKPEWYFLPFYAILRSI
                     PHKTLGVVAMVLSVLVVFIHPLICWMNHKYAGLNNFLFREFLFWGFVMNFFILGWIGS
                     RPVEQPYIIIGQAHTVLYFLYFFLDYFSGSKQPSCNSKPKNKKVYMYEW"
     gene            6933..7001
                     /gene="trnN"
     tRNA            6933..7001
                     /product="tRNA-Asn"
     gene            7008..7080
                     /gene="trnT"
     tRNA            7008..7080
                     /product="tRNA-Thr"
     gene            7100..7175
                     /gene="trnS"
     tRNA            7100..7175
                     /product="tRNA-Ser"
     gene            7184..7684
                     /gene="nad6"
     CDS             7184..7684
                     /gene="nad6"
                     /codon_start=1
                     /transl_table=5
                     /product="NADH dehydrogenase subunit 6"
                     /protein_id="BDX99467.1"
                     /translation="MGFFSSFSLDMVVPALYFLLLGLSSPGELGSFTLGLCLFLSFLV
                     GSMKFFWYGVLVWLTYISALLVLFLFFVSLTPKSEFSLASPQKVIFSAVFLVSVFIWT
                     GFWEGCIFGGNSSSSMSMGHNFSFIWLGSLSCLCLSLAGLLLFCMVSVSKIVGRGFGS
                     IRHYYY"
     gene            7677..7952
                     /gene="nad4l"
     CDS             7677..7952
                     /gene="nad4l"
                     /codon_start=1
                     /transl_table=5
                     /product="NADH dehydrogenase subunit 4l"
                     /protein_id="BDX99468.1"
                     /translation="MTNLNLLIISMAAVLFVCLTMWYHLLSCLILLELGVLLCVWSAL
                     YMDGLTSHLILIVLVLGVIESCYGLSLLVYSGRFATSGQENSNSSFF"
     gene            8047..8114
                     /gene="trnA"
     tRNA            8047..8114
                     /product="tRNA-Ala"
     gene            8129..9439
                     /gene="nad4"
     CDS             8129..9439
                     /gene="nad4"
                     /codon_start=1
                     /transl_table=5
                     /product="NADH dehydrogenase subunit 4"
                     /protein_id="BDX99469.1"
                     /translation="MLVLALFFSIICLFPFFSETTFVVLAFFFLFLVLFVSGGASLSE
                     YMLEWGYGNGLILLSLWLGAGSLLLALPKSMKKAYLMSILLIVLSVAICFSSSSIFFF
                     FLFFELTFFPVGLMIIIWGYNRERMSSLVYMLFFSLIGSSLHLFSLMYFFFSTGGASF
                     DHALSPMFSNEVESLLWFYFFFFLFLIKSPLFLCHMWLTKAHVEAPTSASMLLAGLLL
                     KLGSYGMMVYSLVVSPSSFVVFGFQVLGLWGSILGCMLCYRSQNLKLMIALSSVCHMS
                     ISVSFFFCYSELTYDLMLMNSVSHGLCASGLFCWCGGQYGRSSTQNPTLLQGGRLLDK
                     ETSMLVLLLLALNCGIPPFLSFWVELMGFVSLFLKWSGLWVFLVGLSLLSLMFSCIIG
                     FNFFFSTVNEGALWGGGWSKMESAGLWLHLIPSVLLFFFSCLLF"
     gene            9458..9527
                     /gene="trnI"
     tRNA            9458..9527
                     /product="tRNA-Ile"
     gene            9546..10520
                     /gene="nad2"
     CDS             9546..10520
                     /gene="nad2"
                     /codon_start=1
                     /transl_table=5
                     /product="NADH dehydrogenase subunit 2"
                     /protein_id="BDX99470.1"
                     /translation="MVFFYPTCISILGLCSFMSFLSESVITLWLLMEVASFIYILSLY
                     LGGGSRDCHNVVKLFLPMAYSGVVVIFFLIVSQVQPQEESSQLAVKLFLLGAMAFKFG
                     VFPMNFWIGGFVKKTSDLEFFIFSSLFKIPGIIFFSKVLFSSEFIFFLAVLSLITVAL
                     GYTHKSVKSLLAYLSTNTTVWFVIICYYNKGLFLGFFLAYSGAIFFIFFSDSVFLKGT
                     SLALLAGLPLGPYFFLKLSLISSVSFLSWLFYFFLLSGVGLSIGLYVKIFSALCVVPT
                     EYYSKHFLVSTSKSWLLFFLVVLSSVLIVLMSVFFCFYSMKKFVKFSS"
     gene            10480..10551
                     /gene="trnE"
     tRNA            10480..10551
                     /product="tRNA-Glu"
     gene            10570..10642
                     /gene="trnC"
     tRNA            10570..10642
                     /product="tRNA-Cys"
     gene            10676..11020
                     /gene="nad3"
     CDS             10676..11020
                     /gene="nad3"
                     /codon_start=1
                     /transl_table=5
                     /product="NADH dehydrogenase subunit 3"
                     /protein_id="BDX99471.1"
                     /translation="MVLSVLISLMFVALGWSLAYSPKEVDLEKSSPYECGFSCFQSSR
                     SPFSIYFFLLAILFVVFDIELVILLPYCFLSFCCLFSFYSSVQLVLFLLVLYLGLIYE
                     WREGCLEWGGGH"
     gene            11251..11335
                     /gene="trnD"
     tRNA            11251..11335
                     /product="tRNA-Asp"
     gene            11366..11464
                     /gene="atp8"
     CDS             11366..11464
                     /gene="atp8"
                     /translation="MPMTMKFFFWVLSFLVLSFFSEFWWSSEYSYF"
     gene            11485..11555
                     /gene="trnP"
     tRNA            11485..11555
                     /product="tRNA-Pro"
     gene            11575..11646
                     /gene="trnH"
     tRNA            11575..11646
                     /product="tRNA-His"
     gene            11671..12764
                     /gene="rrnL"
     rRNA            11671..12764
                     /product="16S ribosomal RNA"
     gene            12792..12865
                     /gene="trnM"
     tRNA            12792..12865
                     /product="tRNA-Met"
     gene            12880..12947
                     /gene="trnK"
     tRNA            12880..12947
                     /product="tRNA-Lys"
     gene            12968..13035
                     /gene="trnL"
     tRNA            12968..13035
                     /product="tRNA-Leu"
     gene            13043..13110
                     /gene="trnF"
     tRNA            13043..13110
                     /product="tRNA-Phe"
     gene            13137..13988
                     /gene="rrnS"
     rRNA            13137..13988
                     /product="12S ribosomal RNA"
     gene            13989..14057
                     /gene="trnW"
     tRNA            13989..14057
                     /product="tRNA-Trp"
     gene            14069..14761
                     /gene="cox2"
     CDS             14069..14761
                     /gene="cox2"
                     /codon_start=1
                     /transl_table=5
                     /product="cytochrome c oxidase subunit II"
                     /protein_id="BDX99472.1"
                     /translation="MAVKSGDFMGPVFNEITFLSWGLFMMFSLIMVSVMTVVLVSLFI
                     SLSNSCFRPSLLDNPELEKRWTLIPLVLVSILACPSLLLLYDQNNPILKTSFVVKITG
                     HQWYWEYDYPTGFDMDGVVGESSSFGPGSFDSFPLAEEGLIPGEVRWSSTDKRLVIPS
                     LEPVKLVGSSDDVIHNFNVKPLGISSDCVPGRLNQMLVYSNVSGVASGLCSELCGVGH
                     SHMPCEVEMVVW"
     gene            14757..14822
                     /gene="trnL"
     tRNA            14757..14822
                     /product="tRNA-Leu"
     gene            14834..15643
                     /gene="cox3"
     CDS             14834..15643
                     /gene="cox3"
                     /codon_start=1
                     /transl_table=5
                     /product="cytochrome c oxidase subunit III"
                     /protein_id="BDX99473.1"
                     /translation="MSNNNMLLLSPWARLSPSPWPMLISYGFGFIFLKMTLWFWGANF
                     YPLLLSVLFVLMVSVFWVRDLIREGMLKGMFTSRVNNGLKWAVWMFILSEAMFFSSFF
                     WAYGHSSLAPSIEFGISWPPLGIHPIHPAALPLFNLGVLVWSSCTLNYSTGLLRVGEL
                     KSATIWMGATIFLGFCFVFAQLVEYKTARFSLADGVFGSTFFLLTGFHGFHVMAGMSV
                     LIFNLWRLVEGHYHTGVNLCWMGGVWYWHFVDLIWIGIWFWIYSWGGWGSY"
     gene            15691..15757
                     /gene="trnS"
     tRNA            15691..15757
                     /product="tRNA-Ser"
ORIGIN      
        1 attgggaccc aatattttat gttgggggct tggtcggggg tttgtgggtt ttcctatagg
       61 atgctgatcc gtttaaacaa tagtgctcct gggggcggac tcattagccc tgaaaagtat
      121 cttagggtaa ttaccacaca cgctatttta ataatttttt tttttgttat acctgtcttt
      181 attgggggat ttggcaattg gttggttcct atgataattg ggtgtccgga catggcttta
      241 ccccgaatca atgcttttag cttatgggcc ctttatcctg ctttagttct tttaactagg
      301 ggcgggcgac ttgagggggg ggtagggaca gggtgaacac tctaccctcc cttatcctca
      361 attgactatc atggcaggcc tggagtagac ttagctattt ttaggctcca cttagcaggc
      421 gctaggagca tcatagggtc tattaacttt ttggttacta tgctgaatat gtatttaacc
      481 tctactcgtt tagagaattt acctattttt tgttgggcaa taattattac taccttccta
      541 ctacttgtca gggtcccggt actagcagga ggcttaacca tacttttaac ggatcgtcat
      601 ttttctacta ccttttttga tccattaggg ggaggagacc cagttctttt tatacacctg
      661 ttttggtttt ttggtcaccc agaggtgtat attttgattc tacccgcttt tggtctggtc
      721 acccatgtac taacggggtt gtctgggaaa aaagagcctt ttggctatat ggggatagtt
      781 tacgctatgt taagaattgg tctcttggga tttttagtat gggcgcacca catatttgtt
      841 agtggcctag atattgatac tcgggcttat ttttctctgg ccactatatc aattgctatc
      901 cccactggag taaaagtttt taggtgaatt gccacaattt atggctctgg cctaaaaaag
      961 tgggaccctg cctttatgtg atgtttaggg tttattattc tttttacagc tggagggtgc
     1021 actggtatta ttttggccag tgcgtctgtt gatatcctac tccatgacac ctattttgtt
     1081 actggacact tccattatgt tttatctatg ggggcagtat ttggcatttt tgccggcctt
     1141 cattactatt tccacgtatt tacaggggtg gccctccacc aacaatggtc ccggagccac
     1201 ttttgggtgg ttttggtggg ggtacactta atttttaccc ctatacaccc aaatggctta
     1261 gcagggatgc cacgtcgata ctgtgattac ccagatgtgt ttcgttcgaa taattttgtc
     1321 tccacctatg ggactataat aatcttcatg tctgttattt actggttttg gttggtttga
     1381 gagtctttaa gttctgctcg gccggtttta gcgcactctg gtttagacag aatagcaata
     1441 aagtttacga gcttccctcc ttgtatccac acccatgttg ttgctactcc taaggttgtt
     1501 gttttgttac ctacctctta gattatcaat tagtataaaa aaagtatgcc tctcttccaa
     1561 agaggcggta aaactgtgtt tttattgata aaaaaatttt atcataccac tacatgatac
     1621 tcccctttaa aaagtttttt ttaaaaatgg tcttgggggg aacagttttt atgccttttt
     1681 ttttatcagt agactatatt ttctttattg ttgttttagt gctagttgta gtcggggtgg
     1741 cttacaggac ccttcttgag cgaaaaatct taggaacgat tcagcatcga aagggcccaa
     1801 agacctcctt tttaggaatg gcccagcctt tagctgatgc gttaaaactt ctatcaaaag
     1861 agtttattct gccttatcgg aggaacgggc tagtttttat ctttgtgcct tgcttgggct
     1921 tagttctttc tttagttcta tgagtagtag tgcccggctc cacctatttt accttctttt
     1981 ctgttattat ctatttggcg atcagttctt ttcatgtcta tagtccgatt ttggcaggct
     2041 gaagatctaa ttcaatttat tctttattag gctctgttcg gaggattgct caaactatct
     2101 cttatgagat cccatttttc tgtttggttt ttgggctttg cttagtgaag ggctcttact
     2161 cattaagcgt atatggattt tctagttttt tttttgtgtt cttattgatt tttttttttt
     2221 gggtccttat tggggttgta gagttacacc gggccccttt tgatttaaga gaggctgaaa
     2281 gggagctagt ctcaggttat aacacagact acagatcctt tggctttgtt ttgttgtttt
     2341 tgtctgaata tataaatatt ttattttttg gccaactgag ggggcatttt tgattttcgg
     2401 aggggtgact actcccttta atttttggga ttacagtcag aggcctagtt ttattttttc
     2461 gagctgtcta tcctcgtgta aagtataacg atctaataga gttttgttga aaggggttcc
     2521 ttcctttaat ttttggttgg gtggttaccc tttttttttg ttgctttctt tatttttaaa
     2581 ctaaaaaaaa agagaaaaaa agggcttagt agtttaaata agaatttttc ttttacactg
     2641 aaagagtagg taaagctttt actacctctg ggcttttttc aaaaaaaatt tgttgatgcg
     2701 tatttctttt ttttttgcgg tattcctttt tcttacgttg gcagttttta gaagggctga
     2761 ggcggcctta ttcgggttgc taattagaga ctatccgggg caaaatttag gcctatatct
     2821 gaacttagat agagggagaa tagtttttgg ggcggttgtt tttttagttg tcaggcaggt
     2881 atatgtttat agctcaggat atatatttaa agatgcttat agatactttt tttgagggcc
     2941 cctgtctgct tttattttta gaatggcctt gcttatcttt tcaggggaca tttgtaggat
     3001 gtttatcgct tgggatggtt tagggttaag ctcctttctt ttagtctctt actactcaaa
     3061 agtatatagg tcgggctgtg gccttatcac tattctgatg aatcgttttg gagatgcctt
     3121 ttttatttta ggcttatctg ggtttttgtt gggaataaac gattttgttt tttttgaggg
     3181 ggcagggtgc ttattttttt tcttttgtgc ttttagaaag agggcccaat ttcccttgtt
     3241 ttcttgactt ccttctgcga tagcagcacc aaccccaatt tcctctttag tccactcgtc
     3301 taccttggta actgcaggtg tgtacataat aatacggcta gaaatcagcc tgggggacta
     3361 ttttttttat cttaccccca ttgtagtttt tacatatatt gtctcttgtt tagatgcctt
     3421 ggtcagagag gacctaaagc gtattattgc gatatctact ttaagcaacc tctctttaat
     3481 gtttcttagg ctgtttttag ggtactggag ggtctgttta tttcatttat gtaggcatgc
     3541 tatatttaag tctttagcat ttctatgtgc aggcaacttc attatgggaa caaaccactc
     3601 tcaagatttt agagtgataa gctcaatgag tagggttagg ctcatctgta ttatggtgtc
     3661 cctactatcc ctactagggt tccccatgac ctctggtttt ttctctaagg acttgatttt
     3721 ggactttgtt gggctagcag ggggaagggg tctaggtata acatcttccg tatttgttgg
     3781 gctaattgga gccgggtaca cctgaaatat tttttttaga gttagctctt atgagtctga
     3841 aaaagtagtc tttgacataa acaaggaagc gctcatggtt atgcctttac ttgtattatc
     3901 tttgtctagg ctgtttttag gccctatctt ttctaagtat ttataccctt attccaggtt
     3961 agctatttca gggggagtag actacttatt ctttatgtct attctttgtg gtttattttt
     4021 tattgattat tttaggaagg tttatgacac agtgtttggc tgctctctgt tatttgttga
     4081 tgattgttgt gacagagtca cagagacggc ctgtatagta agaattaaga cgctagaaaa
     4141 tatggagttt ggttgatttg aatatggtgg agtaataaaa cttgttgaat atggtggagt
     4201 aaaaaaacta aaaattttag agtgataagc tctctaataa gcatttatgg atatttagtc
     4261 ccaggggggc acttagattt cggctttaag catgtaaggt tcaattcctt agatatctaa
     4321 aaaaattctc tcacgagaca caacatgaaa attagaatat taactttaag acctattgtt
     4381 cttccagggt accagttttt atgcttttat gatattaggg ggccttggtc ttgtggcggt
     4441 ttatttaggt ttctcaatac ctcttgccca aagattatac tttttttctt ttttttttat
     4501 ggagtgctaa ggtttttggg atgaggcctt tatggccccc agcggttttt ggagtatctt
     4561 atggggcaaa ttttttgtaa taagctgttt gaaggggaac gaaagatctt ttcagggggg
     4621 tttggttgcc tttttactat attactaata aggctggtca gcctcaccat tatagaaatt
     4681 gccccttata ctattctttt taaaccctct atgttttgac tccttttgat tagagtctct
     4741 gtatgctcta cttttgttat ctcaaggttt gttaacaggc cttcggtttt tatgtgtagt
     4801 tatattgtcc cggagcagcc tttttttctt tacctatttt taatccctat cgaggttttt
     4861 aggtctatat tgcgccccct aacggtagcc ttacggatgg ccctgaattt gacggccggt
     4921 gttattttga ttaagtttgc ttgatgcgca ggcctatcct ttctagagtc tacctataca
     4981 gggttagagg aggtttttgt ttttaggtct gtgcttcatt ttgctgtcta tgtttttatc
     5041 gctagcctct gcctatttgc tttttgctat attgccgttt ttgagttttt ggcaataatt
     5101 ctccatgtct ttatttattg tataataatt cgagtttatg agttagggca tggggagaag
     5161 ctctagatag aagaagaaaa aagtgtaaac cttcttacgg gggtgtggct gaggaaaagg
     5221 cagtgggctg taaaccttct tacgggggtg ttctctaccc cccactctca aaaaaaggca
     5281 gtggtccata gtttaaatta aaagaacaat tttttttgaa gaaagaggag gggcaatggc
     5341 cctggaccac cccccaattc cttattttag ggcaagtata ggttaaaaaa agaccacggg
     5401 gctcatgacc ctgcagtgat tttaggtgtt ttccggatct gctgcctttt ggtaaaaaaa
     5461 aatgattaaa agctatagaa ataaggtctc ggctctaaac ttgccttgtg ccttaaactt
     5521 aaggaacttt tgaagaattg ggaggatttt aggaggatta attgctggtc aaattgtaac
     5581 aggatttttt ttatcgatat cttattctcc cagtcttgag tcattctcta aaatggccca
     5641 tattcaccat gatgtaaatt ttggttgggc ccttcgaagc tttcacgcta atggggccag
     5701 gatggttatg ttagcaatat acgcccatat tgggcgtggc atatacttct catcctattt
     5761 gagcttgata ggtgtctgag taagaggaat agttataggt gttttgctaa tgggaattag
     5821 atttttaggt tatgtgctgc catgaggaca gataaggtat tggggagcca ctgttatcac
     5881 caacttaatt agggttcttc cttttggttc cattttagtg gagtttattt gggggggcta
     5941 ctctgtagga gaggccactt taaaccgatt tttttcgtta cacttccttt taccttttag
     6001 ggtgttgccc ctattaggaa ttcacttttt ttttttacac agtttgggct cttctaatcc
     6061 cttgggggta gaaagtgatg tagagtgtgt agcttttcat ccaaggctta cacttagaga
     6121 ctttttagga attagggtca ctgctttttt ttttagcgtt attgtgttcc tttatccttt
     6181 ttatttgagg gatgctgcta attttgaaga ggccaaccct ttaagaacac cccctcatat
     6241 taagcccgaa tggtactttt taccattcta tgctattctt cggtctatcc cccataaaac
     6301 tttgggggtg gttgctatag tcttatcagt cttagttgtt tttattcacc ctcttatttg
     6361 ctggataaac cataagtatg ctggcctaaa taattttctt ttccgtgagt ttttattttg
     6421 agggtttgta ataaactttt ttattttagg gtgaattgga aggcgtccag ttgagcagcc
     6481 ttacattatt attgggcagg cccacactgt gctttatttt ttatattttt ttttagacta
     6541 cttctcagga agaaagcagc cgtcttgtaa tagtaaacct aaaaataaaa aagtttacat
     6601 atacgaatgg tgaactccaa atttggaacg attatgttct cttactattt atgtatttat
     6661 tgctttcttg ggggtgtatt tatatatgaa tggtgcagtg gtgagtgcta gagggggtag
     6721 aggggatccg ggcgctactg cacaagagat agagaaagca atagagaaag cagcagagaa
     6781 agtccaagag gagttgaata caggtttttt ggagagcgag aaagatcgga ttgctcggga
     6841 agctcaggaa aaggccaaag cggccttaga tgagcttatg aagcaagaag cagcaaaaaa
     6901 aaaaaaataa aaaacttttt tttctagaat ataaaaagga aaccaattca atggtccttg
     6961 actgttaatc aagtgtgagt aaaaaaagat tacccttttt aaaaaagggg aagatagttt
     7021 aaaaataaaa cgcaaagctt gtaactttga gatagtggtt taaaaaactt tttcttttct
     7081 agaatataat ataaaaagga acctattggg aatttgcggt tttcccatca agatttgaaa
     7141 tcttggtttt aagggttcga atcccttata ggtttggttt ttgatgggct ttttttcttc
     7201 tttttctttg gatatggtgg tcccagcttt atattttctt cttcttggtt taagaagacc
     7261 gggagagcta ggaaggttca ccctagggct gtgccttttt ttgtctttct tggtgggatc
     7321 tatgaaattt ttttggtatg gggtcttagt ctgactaacc tatattagag ctttattggt
     7381 gcttttttta ttttttgtct ccttaacccc caagtctgag tttaggctag ctaggccaca
     7441 aaaagtgatt tttagggcgg tttttttggt tagggttttt atttggacgg ggttttggga
     7501 aggctgcatt tttggaggaa atagcagtag gagaatgtcg ataggccata atttcaggtt
     7561 tatttgactg gggagtttga gctgtttgtg cctatcattg gctggactac tcttattttg
     7621 catagtttct gttagaaaaa ttgttggacg gggttttggg agaattcgtc actactatta
     7681 ctaaccttaa cctccttatt atcagcatag cagcagttct ttttgtgtgc ttaacaatat
     7741 gatatcactt acttaggtgc ctaatcttac tagagttagg agtattgctt tgtgtatgga
     7801 gagctctata tatagatggc ctaacaagcc accttattct aattgttttg gttttagggg
     7861 ttattgagtc ttgttacggc ctttccttat tagtatatag ggggcggttt gcaacaaggg
     7921 gccaagaaaa ttcaaattcc tccttttttt aggaaatttg gggcaggtat ccggttccgt
     7981 tggcggcgaa cgcttagatg aacaaagatc taaagaagta aggttcaatt ccttagatac
     8041 ctcttttcca gagtagtata ttacagaagt acacaaggtt tgcactcttg gggagaaaaa
     8101 ttttttctct ggtttttaat ttaataatat gttggtgtta gcgctttttt ttagtattat
     8161 ttgcctattt ccttttttta gggagaccac atttgttgtg ttagcctttt ttttcctttt
     8221 tttagtatta tttgtttctg ggggtgctag actaagggag tatatgctag aatggggata
     8281 cgggaacggt ttaattcttc tttccttatg attaggtgcg gggtctcttt tattggcttt
     8341 accgaagagc ataaagaagg cttatctaat aaggattttg ttaattgttc tttctgtcgc
     8401 tatctgtttt agttcaagta gcattttttt tttttttctt ttttttgaac taaccttttt
     8461 tccggttggg ctaataatta ttatttgggg gtacaatcgg gagcgtatgt cctctttagt
     8521 gtatatactt tttttctctc tgattggctc tagccttcat ttattttctt taatatactt
     8581 ttttttttct acaggcgggg ccaggtttga ccatgcacta tctccaatat tctctaatga
     8641 agttgaaagc ttactttgat tttatttttt ttttttccta ttcttaatta aaagtcccct
     8701 ttttctttgc cacatatggc taacaaaggc ccacgttgag gcccccacaa gggcctctat
     8761 gctattggca ggcctattat taaagctagg ttcttatgga ataatagtgt atagtcttgt
     8821 agtttccccc tcttcttttg tagtatttgg tttccaggtg ttagggctat gaggctctat
     8881 tttaggctgc atattatgct atcggtctca aaacttgaag ctcataattg ctctatcttc
     8941 tgtttgccat ataaggatta gtgttaggtt ctttttctgc tatagggagc tgacatatga
     9001 tcttatactt ataaactcag tatcccatgg cctatgtgcg tcaggtttgt tttgctgatg
     9061 tgggggacaa tatgggcgaa gctctaccca aaaccccacc ctactgcaag ggggtcgttt
     9121 actggataaa gaaacctcca tactggtatt actactactg gctttaaatt gcggaatccc
     9181 cccctttctt tctttttgag tagaacttat agggtttgtt tctttatttc taaaatggag
     9241 agggttatga gtctttttag taggtttaag gctgctaagc ctaatattta gctgcattat
     9301 tggctttaat ttttttttct ctactgtaaa tgagggggca ctatgggggg ggggctgatc
     9361 taaaatggag agggcagggc tatgactaca tttgattcct tctgtgttgt tgtttttttt
     9421 ttcatgtctg cttttttaaa aaagaaaaaa aagagagagc aaagtgcctg aaaaaaagga
     9481 tatttttgat gtagataaac atgtgtgcaa aaaacacacc tttgccttct ttaaaagaga
     9541 attttatggt gttcttctac ccaacttgta ttagaatttt agggctatgc tcatttatat
     9601 cctttctttc tgaaagggtg attactcttt gactcctaat agaggtagct agatttatct
     9661 atatcttgtc cctatactta ggaggggggt cccgagactg ccataatgtg gtgaagctat
     9721 ttttacctat agcctattcg ggagttgttg ttattttctt ccttattgtt tctcaagttc
     9781 aaccacaaga ggagaggagg caattagctg taaagctatt tcttttagga gcaatggctt
     9841 ttaaatttgg tgtatttcca ataaactttt gaattggtgg ttttgttaaa aagacaagag
     9901 accttgagtt ctttatcttt tctagtcttt ttaaaatccc gggaattatt tttttttcta
     9961 aagttttatt tagctctgag tttatttttt tcttagcagt gctctctttg attacggtgg
    10021 ctttgggcta cacccacaag agtgtaaaat ccctcttagc ttatttgtct actaatacaa
    10081 ctgtatggtt tgtaattatt tgctactaca ataagggcct gtttcttggg tttttcttag
    10141 cttatagggg agctattttt tttatttttt tttcggacag ggtttttttg aagggaacct
    10201 ctctagccct tttagctggt ttgcctttag ggccttattt ttttttgaag ctatctttaa
    10261 ttagaagggt aagtttttta agttgactgt tttatttttt tttattgagg ggggttggac
    10321 tatcaattgg tctttacgtt aagattttta gagccttgtg tgtggtccct actgaatact
    10381 attcaaagca ttttttagta agaaccagaa agtcctgact actatttttt ttagtagtat
    10441 taaggagggt cttaattgtg cttataaggg tttttttctg tttctataga ataaagaagt
    10501 tcgttaagtt ttcatcttaa aagcgttagg tgtccctcct tactagaaat aggagaaaaa
    10561 actcgttttt gctcggtagt tgaagaacaa acaccttact gcagataagg gggtgggggt
    10621 tgttaaaagc ctccctgggc atatggcaac aaatttttaa taaaaaatta acttgatggt
    10681 tttaagggtt ttaatttctc tcatatttgt agcgttaggt tgaagtttag cttacaggcc
    10741 taaagaagtg gacctagaaa aaagaaggcc ttatgagtgt ggattttctt gctttcaaag
    10801 atctcgaagg cccttctcta tttatttctt tttgctggcc attttatttg ttgtctttga
    10861 tattgaactc gtaattttat taccttattg ttttctctct ttttgctgtc ttttttcttt
    10921 ctattcgagg gtgcagctgg ttttatttct actagttcta tacttaggcc ttatttacga
    10981 atggcgagag gggtgtttag agtgaggcgg agggcattaa aggggacccc ccttcaaaaa
    11041 aaatgaatac aacagttaaa aaaatgaaaa gggggaagga aggattagat atatagtaag
    11101 gtatccccct aggggggata acctacaccc ttttaaaagg gtgtaggtta tcccttttgt
    11161 tttatttaaa tttaaacccc cctttagcat aataaataga agaaagggaa gtatttaaat
    11221 aaaacaaaaa taagaaagga ttagatgggg gggggtatag aatatataaa tataagaaga
    11281 agttcgtttc cttgtcaggg aaaaggtgtt ttgttaagaa ctacgactac ctccttatta
    11341 taaaaataaa aaaatggctt ttttaatacc tataactata aaattttttt tctgagttct
    11401 tagcttttta gtattatcct ttttttctga gttttggtgg tctagggagt actcttattt
    11461 ttaaagttaa ttataaaact aatacagagg agtagtctaa agaggatact tagtttggaa
    11521 ctaagaggtg ctttaaagta aaaaagtctg tctgagcttt gtaaaagaaa agagagaggt
    11581 ttagtttaag attaaaaata tttaagtgtg gattaaagga ttaggacacc gtctcctaaa
    11641 cctctccttt ttaaaaaaac tttatttaaa aatatttatt aaaagaaaat tctgttgtac
    11701 cttgtggata aggaccctac aataaaaagg taaaaagcat aatcccgaat tgaagagagc
    11761 tagacccccc acactttatc atttcatttt gctgagggcc aaatttttgt ttgagttgtt
    11821 gcataactta ataaaaaagg ggttttagga gtgacaggct aatcgttctt agaggataac
    11881 tggagaaaaa aaatcttcaa tttagggtaa tccttaaatt tttcttttac ttttcctttc
    11941 aaaaaatttt tggtaggaat gagagcttcc atctaaattc cacgtcgtca tagacagaga
    12001 aaaaattaat ttttaaagaa ggtataaata aaaaatttta ctttaaaaaa actttggttt
    12061 tatttataaa tgttgggatt agtataataa aaaattttta taacataaaa gaataaaaaa
    12121 tttttttatg aactcggcaa caataaagct aggactgttt attaaaaaca tagtaggctg
    12181 gtttcaaagg aaaagcctgt ggagcctgcc cggtgttttt aaataaaaat aaacggcggc
    12241 cttagcgtgc gggtccgaag gtagcgtagt aaatcgctct tttaattgaa ggcaagtatg
    12301 aagggttttt catagtttga ctttattaaa aaatttttta taaattaagg tctaggtgaa
    12361 tacgcctagg tataagtaaa agacaaaaag accctagaag ctttacttaa gtagttttac
    12421 tgggacagtt cgtgataaat attcattctt ttttaaaaaa gacctttaag ggctattaga
    12481 aactttttta aaaattttgt ttgaaaaaga ttgtcgataa agttgttaaa agttactcta
    12541 gggttaacag gccaatccag tcctagagac cttatcgaag actgggattg gtacctcgat
    12601 gttggcttta aagttactaa gaggatgaag aagcctctta aagttggtct gttcgaccat
    12661 taaattttac cttgagctga gtttagaacg tagtaataca gttcggttcc tatctttacc
    12721 gcactctttc ctttttgtac gaaaggactt aaggcccttt aaaaaaataa aaaatcttta
    12781 ataattttga acaccttata gactaaaaaa aaggttactg agctcataat tcaggggtgg
    12841 caaagttttt ttgtgcctag ggtggctttt ttcttttttt gcaagaaagc catgctttgg
    12901 cgaataactt ttaattattt caaagctcga tttttgggct cttgctgtgc gatgtgtttt
    12961 ttaaaaaaaa tcagtggcag actagtgctt tacttttaag cggtaagtat ggaaaaatat
    13021 attttccctg atttattttt ttttgggggt agtttaaaaa aaaatatttc attgaagctg
    13081 aaaagatata actattcttt gtccctcaaa aagaattaaa aaagttgatt ggaaggcttt
    13141 taagtggtca tgttgatgga tttgtataca gtggtttcaa aaaaagaata aaaagagctt
    13201 tcccccttaa aggagaaaag cttttttaaa tattttagaa aaggggggac cctcaaaaaa
    13261 atacttcttt tttgcctaaa agcaagtaac aatgaataag taaaaaacta ataaaagtta
    13321 aatttcaaag tcaacaaaaa aggccgtgta aaataaggtg ccagcactag cggttacacc
    13381 taaggccaaa atctagtttt ggtcggttaa gcttagtttt ttaaaggttg ggccaaatta
    13441 gtgaaatgat tagccccaac ctttaatcca aaaaaactct atagtcaaac taaaggcata
    13501 gacggggatt tggtaccccc ttattctttt agcttaattc taaactggat cagtatatgc
    13561 gtcaggcatg aaagtaaatt caagtggcgg cttttcatca tgatagtgga gcttggtctt
    13621 taaagtgata gtccgcatta accctacccc cctagttttt cagctactgt atggccgttt
    13681 tcagttatga caaaaatgtt atagctaaat cccccctttc ttcccctttt taaaaaaaaa
    13741 gaagaagcct tagggggatt aaatcaggtg atattgtgcc tatggagggg gagaactgag
    13801 ctacaattta aaaaattacc agaagtggca atttaaaaaa tcatggaagg aggaattatc
    13861 agtaaatctt gagttagctc ccaagattga actttacttg aaaagtgtac aaaccgcccg
    13921 ccacccgctc agtaatgagt ggtaaggcgt aacaaggtaa gtgtaggata acctgtactt
    13981 tttttaaata ctttttagta taaaaagtac atactccttc aaagagtagg gtgttttaag
    14041 tttaaagaca aaggtagaaa aaaattaaat ggcagtaaaa agaggggact ttataggtcc
    14101 tgtgtttaat gagattactt ttttgtcgtg aggacttttt atgatattta ggctaattat
    14161 ggtttcagtt atgactgtgg tactggtttc tctgtttatt tctttaagta attcctgttt
    14221 tcgccctagt cttctggata acccagaatt agaaaagcgg tggacattaa ttcccttagt
    14281 tttagtaagc attttagcct gtccttcgtt attactccta tatgaccaaa ataaccccat
    14341 tttaaaaaca aggtttgttg taaaaattac tgggcaccag tgatactggg agtatgatta
    14401 ccctacgggg tttgacatag atggtgtagt aggagagagc agcagcttcg gccctggaag
    14461 gtttgattct tttcctttgg cagaagaggg gctaattccg ggggaggttc gctggtcttc
    14521 tacggataag cgtcttgtca ttccttcttt agagccagtc aagcttgttg gaagatcaga
    14581 tgacgttatc cataatttta atgtaaagcc attagggatt tcttcggact gtgtcccagg
    14641 tcggctaaac caaatactgg tttactctaa tgtgagtggg gtagcttctg gactgtgtag
    14701 ggagctatgt ggggttgggc actcacatat gccttgtgag gttgaaatag tagtatggta
    14761 ggatggcaga tcagtgcaag agatttagga tctttatagg aaaaaaattt tttcttctac
    14821 tttttttaaa taaatgagta acaacaacat attattgcta tctccttgag ctcgtttatc
    14881 tcccaggcct tggcctatgc ttatctcata tggttttggg tttatttttc ttaagataac
    14941 tctttggttt tggggggcta acttctatcc tttactctta tctgtacttt ttgtgctcat
    15001 ggtttctgtt ttctgggtgc gagacttgat tcgtgagggg atattgaaag gcatgtttac
    15061 taggcgtgtt aacaatggtc taaaatgagc agtttgaatg tttattcttt ctgaagctat
    15121 gtttttttct tcattttttt gggcttatgg ccacagatcg ttggccccta gaattgagtt
    15181 tgggatctct tgacctcctt tagggattca ccccattcat ccggctgctc tgcctctctt
    15241 taatttaggg gttttggttt ggtcttcttg caccttaaat tactctactg ggctattgcg
    15301 cgtaggagag ttgaaaaggg ctaccatctg aatgggggcc acaatttttt tagggttttg
    15361 ttttgttttt gctcagcttg tggaatataa gactgctcgt ttttctttgg ctgatggtgt
    15421 ttttgggaga acttttttcc tattaacggg ttttcatggt ttccatgtaa tggcagggat
    15481 aagcgtcttg atttttaatc tatggcgctt agtagaaggg cactaccaca ccggtgtaaa
    15541 cctgtgttga atgggcgggg tgtggtactg gcactttgtt gatttaattt gaattggcat
    15601 ttgattttga atctacaggt ggggggggtg aggctcttat taagataccc cccaaattca
    15661 actttttttt tattttaaag gaaaagtggg aggcttttat ggtatctttt ccggacttct
    15721 aattcggttt tgggggttcg attccctcta aagctttttt taaaaaatgt taactaatat
    15781 aatagaagaa aaaacgttta aaaattttat tctgagagta aaggaggtct tgtatactac
    15841 aaatcacaag cag
//
LOCUS       MT919975               17604 bp    DNA     circular INV 28-JAN-2026
DEFINITION  Hydroides norvegica voucher 70070 mitochondrion, complete genome.
ACCESSION   MT919975
VERSION     MT919975.1
KEYWORDS    .
SOURCE      mitochondrion Hydroides norvegica
  ORGANISM  Hydroides norvegica
            Eukaryota; Metazoa; Spiralia; Lophotrochozoa; Annelida; Polychaeta;
            Sedentaria; Canalipalpata; Sabellida; Serpulidae; Hydroides.
REFERENCE   1  (bases 1 to 17604)
  AUTHORS   Sun,Y., Daffe,G., Zhang,Y., Pons,J., Qiu,J.W. and Kupriyanova,E.K.
  TITLE     Another blow to the conserved gene order in Annelida: Evidence from
            mitochondrial genomes of the calcareous tubeworm genus Hydroides
  JOURNAL   Mol Phylogenet Evol 160, 107124 (2021)
  PUBMED    33610649
  REMARK    Publication Status: Available-Online prior to print
REFERENCE   2  (bases 1 to 17604)
  AUTHORS   Sun,Y.
  TITLE     Direct Submission
  JOURNAL   Submitted (24-AUG-2020) Department of Biological, Hong Kong Baptist
            University, 224 Waterloo Rd, Kowloon Town., Hong Kong, China
COMMENT     ##Assembly-Data-START##                                            
            Assembly Method       :: NOVOPlasty v. 4.0                         
            Sequencing Technology :: Illumina                                  
            ##Assembly-Data-END##
FEATURES             Location/Qualifiers
     source          1..17604
                     /organism="Hydroides norvegica"
                     /organelle="mitochondrion"
                     /mol_type="genomic DNA"
                     /specimen_voucher=70070
                     /db_xref="taxon:279641"
                     /geo_loc_name="Norway"
     gene            20..1196
                     /gene="rrnL"
     rRNA            20..1196
                     /product="16S ribosomal RNA"
     gene            1204..1266
                     /gene="trnN(gtt)"
     tRNA            1204..1266
                     /gene="trnN(gtt)"
                     /product="tRNA-Asn"
     gene            1497..2335
                     /gene="rrnS"
     rRNA            1497..2335
                     /product="12S ribosomal RNA"
     gene            2416..3097
                     /gene="cox2"
     CDS             2416..3097
                     /gene="cox2"
                     /note="TAA stop codon is completed by the addition of 3'
                     Aresidues to the mRNA"
                     /codon_start=1
                     /transl_except="(pos:3097,aa:TERM)"
                     /transl_table=5
                     /product="cytochrome c oxidase subunit 2"
                     /protein_id="QUG10611.1"
                     /translation="MSVLGVVMVLVFGSVAAASSSGGFRPKRLCNSKLEWWWSFLPIL
                     VVVLLDIPNLAINYISEKNPFPVFGAKVMGLQWYWQYELEHLAPLNHSPLSFLWVYFI
                     LSASSGMLKAMETSTCQIFLKTLSHKSWSVDSYEAKWGLGWLGRFGGSDTRLVLPLNT
                     PCRIIFTGADVIHNFNIKALGFSVDCVPGRLNQHKFLGNKPGVFQGLCSELCGINHPH
                     MPCSMEVLP"
     gene            3374..4297
                     /gene="nad1"
     CDS             3374..4297
                     /gene="nad1"
                     /codon_start=1
                     /transl_table=5
                     /product="NADH dehydrogenase subunit 1"
                     /protein_id="QUG10612.1"
                     /translation="MVLWFDGALSEVYTCLGVLLTTAWCTLLERKVLASAQRRKGPNK
                     VSLKGVAQPLADALKLLTKKQVIPSRSNWLPFILMPSLALTISLFLWQVWPDSYGGVS
                     SNYDGLIYICIASFHIYAIVGAGWAANSIYSMLGSLRGVAQTISYELPYNLVLLGVFF
                     WFGSYGLVGNQANGYLMTHSHLIFPVWIMLLLCELHRTPFDLTEAESELVSGYNTDYG
                     AVGFVQLFLSEYANLVFAGQLTALLWVWSGPFYPYSCILFGIFFSGAFLFFRAVFPRC
                     RYDQLMEACWKVIFPFILFWFVLSLGLVLCF"
     gene            4297..4359
                     /gene="trnH(gtg)"
     tRNA            4297..4359
                     /gene="trnH(gtg)"
                     /product="tRNA-His"
     gene            4360..4428
                     /gene="trnI(gat)"
     tRNA            4360..4428
                     /gene="trnI(gat)"
                     /product="tRNA-Ile"
     gene            4440..4505
                     /gene="trnL1(tag)"
     tRNA            4440..4505
                     /gene="trnL1(tag)"
                     /product="tRNA-Leu"
     gene            4505..4570
                     /gene="trnF(gaa)"
     tRNA            4505..4570
                     /gene="trnF(gaa)"
                     /product="tRNA-Phe"
     gene            5039..6577
                     /gene="cox1"
     CDS             5039..6577
                     /gene="cox1"
                     /codon_start=1
                     /transl_table=5
                     /product="cytochrome c oxidase subunit 1"
                     /protein_id="QUG10613.1"
                     /translation="MRGNNAWPGVGLVSPEQYLSVITVHAILMIFFFLMPVLIGGFGN
                     WLIPLMIGAPDMALPRINAFSFWLLVPSVIFLLGGGKIEGGLQTGWTLYPPLSSVKFS
                     SSPSVDFGIFSLHMAGLSSILGSINFLTTLTNMRGSEGRLDRMALFCWALGVTTLLLL
                     LSVPVLAGGLTMLLVDRHFSTSFFDPIGGGDPVLFMHLFWFFGHPEVYVLILPGFGLI
                     SHVLAGCARKKMPFGYIGMVYAMCSIGMMGFLVWGHHMFVSGLDVDTRAYFSTATMCI
                     AVPTGVKIFSWVMTLQGIGYHTWEPALLWCLGFLVMFTAGGCTGIILASTALDVHLHD
                     TYFTVGHFHYVLSMGAVFSVFAGLQWYFHFFTGVMLHQRWSRWHFWGSVATVHMIFTP
                     MHSMGIGGMPRRYYDYPEIFTIGNASASCGTLGMAVMVLFWMWLIWEAFSSQRLGRWK
                     GVPSGLVDRLGWGIDLHTLWLHSYQIAWKLFLKNSPKSSWNLFLMKADSLSTPLGSVS
                     LGSK"
     gene            6577..6647
                     /gene="trnC(gca)"
     tRNA            6577..6647
                     /gene="trnC(gca)"
                     /product="tRNA-Cys"
     gene            6657..8189
                     /gene="nad5"
     CDS             6657..8189
                     /gene="nad5"
                     /codon_start=1
                     /transl_table=5
                     /product="NADH dehydrogenase subunit 5"
                     /protein_id="QUG10614.1"
                     /translation="MLWAILLGCFFCYFVDGPVLYLQQFGDFFGGFLCFGFLVDSTSL
                     SFGGVVGLVSVAVYFYSMGYMGGDLVSRKFFSLVFIFISSMFLLIFSADFMSMFLAWE
                     GLGVSSFLLVVYYNNHASAASGIITMMSNRVGDVCFLLGLGSTFAGGDFSFLFSEGWG
                     CGFFFLACVAKSAQWPLCGWLPAAMAAPTPVSALVHSSTLVTAGGYLLFRFESVELAI
                     LESVLIVPVVTMLLASLSALVSYDLKRMVAMSTLSHIALICWAILGGYESLAFFHLLS
                     HALFKSLLFLCAGVLIQSVGHSQDIRLMGGSFEGHFICSVGLLYSSTSMMGMPLFGGY
                     DSKELVMSGIMLSGLQGEELLFLLGVFTLVFSGGYALRLMAMLLEGGRVSVSGGNSSK
                     AMLGSIITLFILGSILAKWGYYYSSVGVMVPGFLNWGWLGLFAAGVVVGEWVTKSELD
                     SQWYEVGELGAVSSVISSELLASSLLVGDSLEMGWLEKVGGEGLLSVSSGVRGSVTNN
                     EW"
     gene            8196..8259
                     /gene="trnE(ttc)"
     tRNA            8196..8259
                     /gene="trnE(ttc)"
                     /product="tRNA-Glu"
     gene            8260..9576
                     /gene="nad4"
     CDS             8260..9576
                     /gene="nad4"
                     /codon_start=1
                     /transl_table=5
                     /product="NADH dehydrogenase subunit 4"
                     /protein_id="QUG10615.1"
                     /translation="MFSLGVAVGVLSVISKGAFFSVYSVAFFILFVWVSLRGFSGSYD
                     GQILVENYISHGFLLLSLWLGVLVFLMEYQGPLKHQFCNFVFLVCGFCSLSFMAGNGM
                     VYFMLFEAVFVPISALVLIWGYNKERVSAVIYMVVYSFLGGGFHLVSLLGLFESTGSL
                     FLGVGLVGKGFSVEVFLWWLGLVVLFLVKAPLFMFHLWLPKAHVEAPTCASMLLAGLL
                     LKLGSYGLFLYDGVWQCSGLWGSIWQILGLWGAVHAGLLCLRELNLKKIVALSSVSHM
                     SLSISSFFVGTQGGWDSMYLMGVMHGLCSSGMFSWVGCQYYHSSNQNSLLVSGYRSVG
                     GLAGVSLVILLLGMAGMPPMGSFWGEFFIYSVFLNSFLSGGVVLILAGFVNLLFVCYL
                     GLWVCHGEWGMSSSKVFWGGDRSYLCLLGHWAPCILLFFFVFLIFI"
     gene            9612..10747
                     /gene="cob"
     CDS             9612..10747
                     /gene="cob"
                     /note="TAA stop codon is completed by the addition of 3'
                     Aresidues to the mRNA"
                     /codon_start=1
                     /transl_except="(pos:10746..10747,aa:TERM)"
                     /transl_table=5
                     /product="cytochrome b"
                     /protein_id="QUG10616.1"
                     /translation="MTTYISMRKRYKPLNVISKFCYDFPCPVSLTSFWNFGSLLGFLT
                     FTQILTGFLLSLHYAPVANLAFDRIAHIERDVNFGWMIRSFHQVGASGLMLGMYAHIL
                     RGLYYDSYDRTPKVWYSGAMLYVLCMAISFLGYVLPWGQMSYWGATVITNLFSVIPWV
                     GSDIVRLAWGGYSVGDATLNRFYSFHFILPFLMLVVMGGHLSLLHEFGSSNPLGLDSR
                     SAMVPFYPHYLYSDMMGLSLWIMASAYFVFVNPYILSDALNYEEANPLVTPLHIKPEW
                     YFLAYYALLRSVPSKTGGIVLMVMAIMFIVFMPVCSDKLMLGVTNYIGRSTLFWLQIN
                     CWIILSWLGAMPAEEPFIMVSGLTGLCLMLLSDAEQLVCDFYVW"
     gene            11184..11837
                     /gene="atp6"
     CDS             11184..11837
                     /gene="atp6"
                     /codon_start=1
                     /transl_table=5
                     /product="ATP synthase F0 subunit 6"
                     /protein_id="QUG10617.1"
                     /translation="MFLKVLDFAYGRGNLPFGGFKKLWELWAMVFFSLVFSEVLPFST
                     QLTFLGYPLAVLVISGILSLWLSSFLHSPFGFLKGVVPSGVPALGVPFISVLMLISSW
                     MRPLVLTMRLTMAAVLMVTLEGIFHYFCVETSDLSLASSYSEVASLSSDSAWVASNIL
                     LCWRENVGLFSMGFLGFSGVLGLEKLFYMSFQVTLLASLMMIYQLEHVGSFKVSKVA"
     gene            11837..11899
                     /gene="trnW(tca)"
     tRNA            11837..11899
                     /gene="trnW(tca)"
                     /product="tRNA-Trp"
     gene            11947..12945
                     /gene="nad2"
     CDS             11947..12945
                     /gene="nad2"
                     /codon_start=1
                     /transl_table=5
                     /product="NADH dehydrogenase subunit 2"
                     /protein_id="QUG10618.1"
                     /translation="MVYLSVGSVAPAYMISVAMTGISVLLGFFSSSVFMMWLSMELSV
                     CSFCGVLSFVEMKSGEMIAKYFVVSAFSGVGILCSLLLDWTGTLAVLDESMVSWIFFM
                     CVYAKLGLPPFHFWVVGVLWGCTWFSAFLLLTVQKVLPFLLMGSSVGLSNSLISFILV
                     SSLAAGLGGLNHYEPYYLIGYSSMITGNWLVLVSFFSLNTFLLSLGLYSFGVFLVFFS
                     IREKSWGVGFGQCNPWLLMAIMLVVGLPNGPVFMMKVLIYHSLLGCSCLGGAWVVAFT
                     SILLVPLYLRLLVLVVMGVWGRGLNELFSDKWAMLAVSLSVMVFIFSGAGWSVLLV"
     gene            13009..13488
                     /gene="nad6"
     CDS             13009..13488
                     /gene="nad6"
                     /codon_start=1
                     /transl_table=5
                     /product="NADH dehydrogenase subunit 6"
                     /protein_id="QUG10619.1"
                     /translation="MLSEFASISFLVVLIAFSFETPVLLAVCVFSTSAMVTFSYVWGR
                     STWFGLMVWLVYLSALLVMFLFFVSLAPNPSFAFKGGWETKLAIFSVSLFVSCLVCGS
                     SVSNGGFEWEGLCMPMAVLWSEGGAIFMAGLAAYLFFAVVIVSKLGARGGGALRVSG"
     gene            13494..13561
                     /gene="trnV(tac)"
     tRNA            13494..13561
                     /gene="trnV(tac)"
                     /product="tRNA-Val"
     gene            13570..13632
                     /gene="trnL2(taa)"
     tRNA            13570..13632
                     /gene="trnL2(taa)"
                     /product="tRNA-Leu"
     gene            13636..13698
                     /gene="trnP(tgg)"
     tRNA            13636..13698
                     /gene="trnP(tgg)"
                     /product="tRNA-Pro"
     gene            13698..13762
                     /gene="trnM(cat)"
     tRNA            13698..13762
                     /gene="trnM(cat)"
                     /product="tRNA-Met"
     gene            13798..13864
                     /gene="trnS1(tct)"
     tRNA            13798..13864
                     /gene="trnS1(tct)"
                     /product="tRNA-Ser"
     gene            13874..13935
                     /gene="trnD(gtc)"
     tRNA            13874..13935
                     /gene="trnD(gtc)"
                     /product="tRNA-Asp"
     gene            14425..14487
                     /gene="trnQ(ttg)"
     tRNA            14425..14487
                     /gene="trnQ(ttg)"
                     /product="tRNA-Gln"
     gene            14491..14853
                     /gene="nad3"
     CDS             14491..14853
                     /gene="nad3"
                     /codon_start=1
                     /transl_table=5
                     /product="NADH dehydrogenase subunit 3"
                     /protein_id="QUG10620.1"
                     /translation="MLSPFLVPLLFLVLGEALKMKEWPKTKVDSNQRSAYECGFSPFQ
                     SARRPFSIYFFLVGILFVIFDVELVLVMPFPFFGWLGGLSGLGVGLFLLILVFGLYHE
                     WREGSLSWPSGEGSALVV"
     gene            14839..14902
                     /gene="trnA(tgc)"
     tRNA            14839..14902
                     /gene="trnA(tgc)"
                     /product="tRNA-Ala"
     gene            14905..14970
                     /gene="trnS2(tga)"
     tRNA            14905..14970
                     /gene="trnS2(tga)"
                     /product="tRNA-Ser"
     gene            14971..15038
                     /gene="trnY(gta)"
     tRNA            14971..15038
                     /gene="trnY(gta)"
                     /product="tRNA-Tyr"
     gene            15272..15556
                     /gene="nad4l"
     CDS             15272..15556
                     /gene="nad4l"
                     /codon_start=1
                     /transl_table=5
                     /product="NADH dehydrogenase subunit 4L"
                     /protein_id="QUG10621.1"
                     /translation="MCKIMGPVGSLALAVVFILVFGFFMLRHILSALLMLELGLLFGL
                     LILGDLCPVSWESLVVVLLTMGVGEAGLGLSVVVKLSRGCSNDRISLSSL"
     gene            15573..15641
                     /gene="trnR(tcg)"
     tRNA            15573..15641
                     /gene="trnR(tcg)"
                     /product="tRNA-Arg"
     gene            15643..15698
                     /gene="trnT(tgt)"
     tRNA            15643..15698
                     /gene="trnT(tgt)"
                     /product="tRNA-Thr"
     gene            15705..15768
                     /gene="trnK(ttt)"
     tRNA            15705..15768
                     /gene="trnK(ttt)"
                     /product="tRNA-Lys"
     gene            15816..16697
                     /gene="cox3"
     CDS             15816..16697
                     /gene="cox3"
                     /codon_start=1
                     /transl_table=5
                     /product="cytochrome c oxidase subunit 3"
                     /protein_id="QUG10622.1"
                     /translation="MPNQLLPSGDSKFMSPWPRYLPSLWPICSAFAVGQVLLSLCLWF
                     HEATIYLFAFSFLVGLLCAMGWVRELIVEGTFLGMYTSHTHKSLKCAMILFIVSEAMF
                     FFSFFWAYCHYGFAPGFFLGCRWPPVGITPIHPVGLPFMNLVILLSSSVTINLAHGYL
                     RVGNPLMCGVWLSSTLVLGVCFFCAQLKEYYWAKFTVTDGVWGSSFFMLTGLHGFHVL
                     LGMGFMVFNLVRLSLCQFHTGENISFISMLWYWHFVDFIWVIIWPLVYVWGGWGYFHY
                     SLSSLMEIKINPHWGQS"
ORIGIN      
        1 tgtgaaatta atgggtttgg ttatatatag aagagaatct acaaatgagt ggccggtttc
       61 aaatttgtga aattaatggg tttggttata tatagaagaa gagtctacaa atgagtgggg
      121 tgcttgcctt ttgcataatg aatggacaaa tttgaggcat agggttgacc ccgaaggtga
      181 gagatctggg aggggcctgt tgaagaactt atttatactg gtgaaaaatt tgaaagagag
      241 cctctcttag aggtgaaatg ccatcacgag tttcccaagg atatctgggt ttggaagtgg
      301 ttttatacag taaagtgatt aacccggggt aagctgggtg agttgttggt tgtgtttatt
      361 ttttcttaag agtaagcttt aaagcagcta cctggagtga ggtcttgatc gactaaatgg
      421 gggtaaaggg ttgttttcat aaatgcttcc gaagctagta aactaaaaag cagggttttg
      481 atgttactta taagtatttt atagattttt gagttggagc aaaaaaggtc ttggatgaac
      541 tcggcaaaat agggttagga ctgtttatta aaaacatagt gtggagaggt ttttaagttc
      601 acatcaagcg ctgcccggtg ctgtagtggt aaacggcggc cttagcgtga gggtcttaag
      661 gtagcataat aattcgctct cttaattgga ggcatgtatg aatggttttt catagctaag
      721 ctttcttcta gatgttattt taagttagcg tgctggtgaa tatacttgct ttttatagga
      781 agacaaaaag accctagaag ctctggttaa caccttgact gggagagttc ctgaaaaata
      841 tcagaaggat gtaattgtat aattttactt ttataaaagg gtgtggggat ccctattgtc
      901 aggaaattgt gggaaacaga agaaaagtta ctctagggat aacaggctaa tccagttaga
      961 gagttcatat cggcaactgg gcttagtacc tcgatgttgg ctttagtagg ctcaattgtg
     1021 caggggcaat gggagcgggt ctgttcgacc tttaaatact accttgagct gagtttagaa
     1081 cgtagtaata cagttcggtt cctatctcct tctcaataat cccttttgta cgaaaggact
     1141 cagggggaaa aattagtgtt tggcttatag ttgctaagcg ctaaagagtt tattgctgtc
     1201 agttgggacg aagccaaaga ttggccttcg gctgttaacc ggatgtgtgc tacagagccg
     1261 tcccatgaaa agtaggccga cttgtgggct atttgaaggt atttatgttt agttgttata
     1321 ctacatttag ggacaccggg tcggctaaca catcttaagc tgtagttttt aataaactgt
     1381 tgtgggctgg attagggatt attccgttgt gcgggatagg caatataagc tttaaaccga
     1441 acaaccctag ttacttaaag cccagcgctg gcaagtagca tcgagatttg agccggcaat
     1501 tagttaccgc taaacccagt tttcatatgt aatttggctg tgtaatcgaa cggtgccagc
     1561 actagcggtt agaccccaag ccataattgt tggaggacgg ttgaagctta tgctataaga
     1621 atttactttt tgattggtga aatgagaagg aagatgactg tttcggtact tagtgtttta
     1681 caagtcaaag aaagttagag acggggatta gtaccccctt attctttagc ctaattattt
     1741 acctggtgag tacctgtggc gagcaggaaa gccaaacctg ctgacggcta cccaacaacg
     1801 cagtggagct tgggccttaa tatgacgatc cgcatgaacc taccccctta gtaaatatgt
     1861 attctaaaca agaagaaggt gtagattagt ttggtttaat cggcttaggc tggtttacca
     1921 atcttatggt ctatacacag cttctgtatg gctgtccaat tgtaagggtt actttacagt
     1981 gaaaaaccta ccgttcgtct tactaacttt aagagtctta agaaaagttg gtctgacatc
     2041 taacattaac atgtattcta tttgcttgct tacggggcaa tagttgactt caagtggtag
     2101 gaaaaagtca ggtgatattg agttcaatag aggaggggag agtctgagct acgttccata
     2161 tgatttcact tcttttgaaa tattttaggg taaggaggaa ttgctagtaa acttcaaatt
     2221 agcacttgaa gttgaacatg ctaactgggt agtgtacaaa ccgcccgtca cccgcttagt
     2281 aataggtggt aagtcgtaac aaggtgagtg ttggagaacc agtactctgc tataaaaatt
     2341 gtgagtgttt tacactatag gtctaggccg ggaaggtccc atgctgattg agttcttagc
     2401 tgagggttgg taaacatgtc agtgttaggg gtagtaatag ttctcgtctt tggctcagta
     2461 gctgcggcta ggagaagtgg agggtttcgt cctaagcgtc tatgcaacag aaaattagag
     2521 tggtggtgaa ggtttttacc tattctagtg gtggttttgt tagatatccc aaacctggca
     2581 attaactaca ttagggaaaa aaatcctttc cctgtcttcg gggcaaaagt aatagggctt
     2641 caatggtact ggcagtacga gttggagcat ttagctccgt taaaccattc ccccctttct
     2701 tttctttggg tttattttat tttgagggcc aggtcgggta tattgaaagc aatagagact
     2761 tctacttgcc agatcttttt aaaaacacta aggcataaaa gttggagggt ggattcctat
     2821 gaggctaaat gagggttagg gtggcttggg cggtttggag gttctgatac tcggttagtt
     2881 cttcccttga acaccccctg tcgtattatt tttacaggtg ccgatgttat tcataatttt
     2941 aacattaaag cgcttgggtt ttctgttgat tgtgtcccgg ggcggttaaa tcaacacaag
     3001 ttcttaggaa acaaaccggg agttttccaa gggttgtgta gtgagttatg tgggattaat
     3061 cacccacaca taccctgtag aatggaggtg ttacctttaa gtgtgttttc agagtgactg
     3121 ttaagggggg ttagggaggc atagaagatg aagaacaaaa tttgggactt ggctgttgga
     3181 cttctttgaa ttctcagggt attatatata attttcttct gcttaatttt ggcgaggtga
     3241 attgggtatg atgtgcggat ttatattagt ttggttgaat gggccttcta tttgtgtggg
     3301 tggcttattc ccgggtttgt gattgtctta ctctattaca agtatttcaa gtaatttatt
     3361 ctaattactt actatggttt tatggtttga cggggcgttg agggaggttt atacttgctt
     3421 aggagtttta ctcactactg cttggtgtac tttgctagag cgtaaagttt tagctagggc
     3481 tcaacgtcga aaaggcccga ataaggtctc tttaaagggt gttgctcagc ctctagcaga
     3541 tgcattaaag ttgttgacta agaagcaggt tattccgagc cggtctaatt ggcttccttt
     3601 tattcttata cctagcttag ctttgaccat ttctcttttt ctttggcagg tctggcctga
     3661 ttcttatggg ggggtaagtt ctaattatga tggactaatc tatatctgta ttgcctcttt
     3721 tcatatttat gcgattgtag gggcaggttg ggctgctaat tctatttact ctatgttagg
     3781 ttctctacgg ggggttgctc agacaatttc ttatgagttg ccctataatt tagttttatt
     3841 gggtgtgttt ttttggtttg ggtcttatgg gctggttggt aaccaggcaa atgggtattt
     3901 aataactcat tctcatttaa tttttcctgt gtgaattata cttctcttgt gtgagttgca
     3961 tcggacgcct tttgatttaa ctgaggctga aagagagttg gtttctggtt acaatacaga
     4021 ctatggggct gtgggatttg ttcagctttt tctttctgag tatgctaatc tagtatttgc
     4081 tggtcagtta acggccttac tttgggtttg gaggggtcct ttttatcctt acaggtgtat
     4141 tttatttggg atttttttta ggggggcttt cctttttttt cgggctgttt ttcctcgttg
     4201 ccgttacgat cagttaatag aggcttgttg aaaggtaatt tttccgttta ttttattttg
     4261 gtttgtgctg agtcttgggt tagttttgtg tttttaagag aggtagttta aaaaaaatgc
     4321 ttgtttgtgg cacaagagat gtcctgttga ctctttcttg gtaagatgcc tgaaaaaagg
     4381 gggccgttga tgttggccat catgtaggta aaactccttc tcttacctgt attatttagg
     4441 acgaggtggc agagcagtgc gaccggttta ggcccggcat agggtgatgc tatcacctct
     4501 cgttgggtag gtagtctata gaggatattt cgctgaagcc gaaagggaga ggattactcc
     4561 tcccaaccca acatcttgta gaagatttct acttggagaa gaactgaagg tgggaaagtt
     4621 tttaaattta tgcacagaaa agttatttaa agacactagg gaggggttaa agggaggtat
     4681 gggaagctta gggggaggtg tttatttttt aaaaaaatgg gtaggcggtc actcacaaca
     4741 ggagtatttt acttttattc ggggaaaatt aggagagtca gtagcttggg tggggtacag
     4801 tgtcttaggg gtacgttgtt atttttcttc tttgtttgtt cgatgaacaa gggtttttgg
     4861 gagtatgttc cctcatcgga gattgatttt tttctttcct ttttttggta gtttattgcg
     4921 tggaaaagca gagaggaaat ttgggtggtt agctaccact aaccataagc aaattggaag
     4981 actttatttt tttttagggg tgtggtgtgg tttaagtggc tttagtctaa gagtacttat
     5041 tcgtggtaat aatgcttggc ctggggtggg gttagttagg ccggaacaat atctttctgt
     5101 cattactgtt catgctattt taatgatttt cttcttttta atacctgttt taattggagg
     5161 gtttggtaat tgattaatcc ccctaatgat tggggcaccc gacatggctt tacctcgaat
     5221 taatgctttt aggttttggt tacttgttcc ttctgttatt tttctactag gtggtggaaa
     5281 aattgaaggt gggcttcaaa ctggttggac tttataccct cccctctcta gggtgaaatt
     5341 tagtaggagg ccttcagttg attttgggat ttttagtctt catatggctg gcttaagaag
     5401 aattttaggc tctattaatt ttttaaccac tcttactaat atgcgaggtt ctgagggtcg
     5461 acttgatcgg atggctttat tttgttgggc cttaggggtt acaacattat tgcttctgct
     5521 gagggttcct gtgttggctg gtgggttaac tatactactt gttgatcgtc atttttctac
     5581 tagatttttt gatccaattg gggggggtga ccctgtttta tttatacatt tgttttggtt
     5641 ttttggccat ccagaggttt atgttctcat tttaccaggt tttggtttaa ttaggcatgt
     5701 tctagcaggt tgtgctcgta aaaaaatacc ttttggttat attgggatag tatatgctat
     5761 gtgttctatt ggaataatgg gatttttagt ttgggggcat cacatatttg tttcaggttt
     5821 agacgtagac actcgagctt atttttctac tgctaccatg tgtattgcgg tacctaccgg
     5881 cgtaaagatt tttaggtggg tgataacttt acagggtatc ggctaccata cttgagagcc
     5941 ggccctactt tggtgtttag ggtttttagt gatgttcact gctgggggtt gtacgggaat
     6001 cattctggct tctactgctt tagatgttca cctgcatgac acatatttta cagtgggtca
     6061 tttccattac gttcttagta tgggtgctgt tttttcagtc tttgctgggt tgcagtggta
     6121 tttccatttt tttactggag taatattaca ccaacggtgg tctcggtgac atttttgagg
     6181 tagggttgct acagttcata taatttttac tccaatacat tctatgggga tcgggggaat
     6241 acctcgtcgt tactatgact accctgagat tttcactatt gggaatgcta gagctagatg
     6301 tgggaccttg ggaatagcgg taatagtgct attttgaatg tggttaattt gagaggcgtt
     6361 ttcttctcag cgattaggcc gttgaaaagg ggttcctagg ggtttagtag atcggttggg
     6421 ttgagggatt gatcttcata cgttatgact tcattcttac cagattgctt gaaaattgtt
     6481 tttgaaaaat agaccaaagt catcttgaaa tcttttctta atgaaggctg ataggttaag
     6541 aactccttta gggtctgtta gattaggctc aaagtaggcc ctgtagttga attacaacgt
     6601 cgccttgcaa aggtgaaagt gccgggtaaa tatattggct ggggtttagg aaaatgattt
     6661 tatgggctat tctactgggt tgtttctttt gttattttgt tgatggtcct gtgctctatt
     6721 tacaacagtt tggtgatttc tttggagggt ttctttgttt tgggtttctg gtagatagga
     6781 ctaggctaag gtttggaggc gtcgttgggt tggtaagggt tgctgtttac ttttatagta
     6841 tagggtatat aggaggtgac ttagttagtc gtaaattttt cagtttagtt tttatcttta
     6901 ttagaaggat gtttcttctt atcttttctg ctgattttat aagaatattc cttgcttggg
     6961 agggcttagg ggtaaggtcg tttttgttgg ttgtttacta taataaccat gcaagtgctg
     7021 catctggaat tatcaccata ataaggaatc gggttgggga tgtttgtttt ttattagggt
     7081 tagggtcaac ttttgcaggg ggggatttta ggtttttatt ttctgaaggg tggggttgtg
     7141 ggtttttctt tttggcctgt gtggctaaaa gagcccagtg gccattatgt gggtggctac
     7201 cagctgctat ggcagccccc actcctgtat cagctcttgt ccattcttca actctggtta
     7261 ctgctggtgg gtatctttta ttccggtttg aaagtgttga gttggcaatt ttagagagag
     7321 ttttaattgt tccggtggtt acgatacttt tagccaggct tagggcttta gttagctatg
     7381 acttgaagcg aatagtggct atatccactt taagccatat tgctcttatt tgttgggcta
     7441 ttctaggggg gtacgagagt ctagcttttt ttcatctact aagacatgcc ctttttaagt
     7501 ctttactgtt tttatgtgca ggggtcttaa ttcaaagggt tggtcatagg caggatatcc
     7561 ggttaatagg tgggtcattt gagggtcatt ttatttgcag ggtcgggtta ctatattcta
     7621 gaacaagtat gataggtata ccactatttg gcggctatga ctccaaggag ttggtaataa
     7681 gagggattat actttcaggt ttacaggggg aggagttact ttttttgttg ggggttttca
     7741 cgttggtatt tagggggggg tatgcgttgc gattgatggc tatactttta gaggggggtc
     7801 gtgtaagagt ttctgggggt aatagttcaa aagctatact tgggtctatt attacattgt
     7861 ttattcttgg ttctattttg gctaagtggg gttactatta taggagagta ggcgtgatgg
     7921 tacctggatt tttaaactgg ggttggttgg ggttgtttgc ggctggggtt gtagtgggcg
     7981 agtgggttac taaaagggag cttgacaggc aatgatacga agttggcgag ttaggagcgg
     8041 taagctcagt aattagtagc gaactattag ccaggtcttt gttggtggga gatagactag
     8101 agatgggttg gttggagaag gtgggaggtg agggactgtt aagagtgagc agaggtgttc
     8161 gaggtagggt aactaataat gagtggtaga taattgcccc tgtagagtaa aattagctcg
     8221 ttaggttttc accctaaagg tgctcttggg ctaggggtaa tgttttcatt aggagtggca
     8281 gtgggggttc ttagggtaat cagaaagggg gcttttttta gagtttacag ggttgctttt
     8341 tttattttat ttgtttgggt ttctttacgt ggatttaggg ggaggtacga tggacagatt
     8401 cttgtagaga attacattag acatggtttt ttacttttaa gtttatggtt gggcgttttg
     8461 gtctttttaa tggaatatca ggggccttta aaacaccagt tttgtaattt tgttttctta
     8521 gtctgtgggt tttgcagtct atcttttata gctggaaacg ggatagttta ttttatactc
     8581 tttgaggctg tgtttgtccc tattagtgca ttagtgttga tctgaggtta caataaagaa
     8641 cgagtaagtg ctgtgatcta tatggtagtt tattctttct tagggggtgg gtttcattta
     8701 gtctcccttc tagggctgtt cgagagaaca gggagacttt ttttaggggt tgggttagtg
     8761 gggaaggggt tttctgtgga ggtgtttttg tggtgattag gtcttgtggt tttattttta
     8821 gtaaaagctc cattgtttat gtttcatttg tggcttccaa aagcacatgt agaagctcct
     8881 acttgtgctt caatattatt agctgggttg ttactaaagt tagggagtta cggtttattc
     8941 ctatatgatg gggtttggca atgtagaggg ttatggggaa gcatttggca aatcttaggg
     9001 ttgtggggtg ctgttcatgc tgggttgctg tgtttacgtg agcttaatct taaaaaaatt
     9061 gtggctcttt cttcagtaag acacatatca ctaagaatta gttctttttt tgttgggact
     9121 caggggggtt gggattctat atatttaata ggtgtaatac acggtttgtg ttcatcaggt
     9181 atatttaggt gggtaggctg tcaatactac cacagatcta atcaaaatag gcttttagtt
     9241 agtgggtacc ggagggtggg gggtttagct ggagtcaggc ttgttattct tctattaggc
     9301 atagctggga tgcctccgat aggttctttc tggggcgaat tttttatcta tagagttttt
     9361 ttaaataggt ttcttagggg gggtgtagta cttattttag ctggatttgt aaatttatta
     9421 tttgtttgct atttgggact atgggtttgt catggggagt gggggatgag aagttctaag
     9481 gttttttgag gtggcgatcg gagttattta tgtcttcttg ggcattgggc tccttgcatc
     9541 ttgcttttct tctttgtgtt tttaattttt atttaaatat tgctactgcc aatcttatag
     9601 gtcgaagagg aatgactact tatatctcta tacgtaagcg ttataagccc ttaaatgtaa
     9661 ttagtaagtt ttgttatgat tttccgtgtc ctgtaagttt aacttctttc tgaaattttg
     9721 ggagcttatt agggtttctt acctttactc agattcttac tggttttcta ctaagacttc
     9781 actatgcacc tgtggctaac ctagcatttg atcggattgc ccatatcgag cgggatgtaa
     9841 attttggttg aataattcgt agatttcatc aggttggtgc aaggggtttg atgcttggga
     9901 tgtatgctca cattttacgg gggttatatt atgactctta tgatcgaact ccaaaggttt
     9961 gatacagggg tgctatactt tatgtccttt gcatggctat taggttttta ggttatgtgc
    10021 taccttgggg ccagatgagg tattgaggtg caactgtgat tactaaccta tttagggtta
    10081 ttccttgggt cggaagggat attgttcgat tggcttgggg tggatactct gtaggggatg
    10141 ctactttgaa ccggttttat tctttccatt ttattttgcc ctttttaata ttagtagtaa
    10201 tagggggtca tctcagcctt ttacatgagt ttggttcttc taaccctcta ggcttagaca
    10261 gacgtagagc gatagttccc ttttacccgc actatcttta cagggatatg ataggtttaa
    10321 gtttatgaat tatggcaaga gcttattttg tctttgtgaa tccatacatt ctatcagatg
    10381 ctttaaatta tgaagaggct aatccgttag tgacacctct ccacattaag ccagagtggt
    10441 atttcttagc ttactatgct ttactacgaa gagtgcctag aaaaacgggc ggaattgtgt
    10501 taatagtgat ggctattatg tttattgttt ttatgcctgt gtgtagggat aagctgatgc
    10561 ttggggtaac aaactatatt ggccgttcta ctttattttg acttcaaatt aattgttgaa
    10621 ttatcctttc ttggttgggg gctataccag ccgaggagcc gtttattata gtaaggggtt
    10681 taactgggtt atgtctaata ttactaagtg atgcagagca attggtttgt gatttttatg
    10741 tgtggtatga ggaagatttt agaatttgta gatagcactt agcggaaaca agtctttcaa
    10801 tgacaaaaac aaaaataagg tttggcgatt ttcttcggga ttttaattta tctgaagaag
    10861 gtgtaggcac tcttatccag gagtgcaacc ctgaggaggt ttttgagtct ccgtctgggt
    10921 tagtattacg ggctaagata aaggccttaa atggggacag ggttagacat tacattcggt
    10981 acgataatta taataatcag gggtatataa atcttgccca ctgagagaaa tctggcttta
    11041 gcgtatttag agatttagtg ttttgaatgg gggatttata ttgggttatg ctaatagtgg
    11101 ggtcaattag gtttataggt ttaatagata ggagttggtt ggagcgtaca ggtggggggg
    11161 ctctagttgg tttataccgt cagatgttct taaaagtttt ggactttgca tatgggcggg
    11221 gtaacttacc atttgggggt ttcaaaaaac tatgggaact ttgggcgata gtgttttttt
    11281 cgttagtgtt tagagaggta ttgccattca ggacccagtt gactttcttg gggtacccgc
    11341 ttgctgtctt agtaattagg ggtattcttt ccctatggtt gtcttctttt cttcattctc
    11401 cttttgggtt tttaaagggg gtagttcctt cgggagttcc agctttgggt gtacctttta
    11461 tctcagtact tatgctgatt aggaggtgga tgcgccctct agtgcttact atgcgattaa
    11521 caatagcggc tgtcctaata gttactttag aggggatttt ccactatttt tgtgtagaga
    11581 cttctgattt gtctttagct tcttcgtatt ctgaggtggc taggctttct agggattcag
    11641 cttgagtggc cagaaatatt ttactttgtt gacgagaaaa tgttggcctt tttaggatag
    11701 ggtttcttgg gttctcgggg gtattagggt tggaaaagct tttctatata aggtttcagg
    11761 taactcttct agcttctcta atgataattt atcaattaga gcatgtgggt agctttaaag
    11821 tgtctaaggt ggcttagggt ttttagttta aatagaacgt ctcccttcaa aggaggaggt
    11881 gcctttgcgg agaaactcga ggtgcgatta gagaggtcaa gggggtttga ttcctctcgt
    11941 actttgatgg tttatttaag agtgggtaga gtggctcctg cttacataat ctctgtggct
    12001 ataactggca ttagagtttt attggggttt ttttcgagga gagtgtttat aatatggtta
    12061 agaatagagc ttagggtttg ttctttttgt ggggttctta ggtttgttga aatgaaaaga
    12121 ggtgaaataa ttgctaaata ttttgttgta agtgctttta ggggggtagg aattctttgt
    12181 aggttgttat tagattgaac tggcacttta gcggttttag acgaaagtat ggtcagttgg
    12241 atttttttta tgtgtgttta cgctaagtta gggttacccc cttttcactt ttgggtggta
    12301 ggggtcctat gagggtgtac ttggttttcc gcttttttac tactaacagt ccaaaaggta
    12361 ttaccttttc ttcttatggg gagttcggtg gggcttagta ataggcttat ttcttttatt
    12421 ttagttagtt ctttagctgc ggggttggga ggcttgaacc actatgagcc ttactactta
    12481 atcggttaca gatcaataat tactggaaac tggttggtat tagtgtcttt ttttaggcta
    12541 aacactttcc tcttgagatt agggttatac tcttttggtg tgtttttagt gttttttaga
    12601 attcgtgaaa agagatgagg agttggtttt ggacagtgca atccttggtt actaatggct
    12661 attatactgg tggttggctt acctaatggt cctgttttta taataaaagt tttaatttac
    12721 catagcttgt tgggctgtag gtgcttaggg ggggcatggg tggttgcttt cacgagaatt
    12781 ttacttgttc ctctgtatct tcgattgttg gttttggtgg taatgggggt ttgaggtcgg
    12841 ggtttaaatg aattattctc tgataaatgg gctatgctag cggtgtcgtt atccgtaatg
    12901 gtgtttattt ttagtggggc gggttggagt gttttattgg tataagcttg ggttttaatt
    12961 aacttcttag gaggaagcat agctcggtgg caccaagttg tttagatgat tttaagagaa
    13021 tttgcgagaa tttcttttct ggtggttttg attgctttca ggtttgagac tcctgttttg
    13081 ttagcggttt gtgttttttc aacttctgcc atagttacct ttagatatgt ttgggggcgg
    13141 tctacttggt ttgggttaat agtttggctt gtttacctaa gggccttact agtgatattt
    13201 ttattctttg tttctttagc cccaaaccct agttttgctt ttaagggggg gtgagaaacc
    13261 aagctggcta tttttagggt tagtcttttt gtatcatgtt tagtgtgtgg cagtagtgtt
    13321 aggaatgggg gattcgagtg agagggctta tgcataccta tagctgtact atggtcggaa
    13381 gggggtgcca tctttatggc tggtttagca gcttaccttt tttttgcagt tgtgattgtg
    13441 tctaaattag gagctcgagg gggaggggcg cttcgggtga gggggtaggt ggaggcccta
    13501 aggtgttgtt ttagttgcac atctctctta cacagagaag gggagattat ctctggggct
    13561 tgtggatttg cttcgagtgg cagaatagtg cggtactttt aagcagtatt aatggtttaa
    13621 aaccccgaag ttggccggga tcgtagttta acgagaattt tcggtttggg accgaagggt
    13681 gcccctgggt catcccgagc tctatacgct aagttaggcg gaccgtctca taatcggttg
    13741 gtagcataga tgcttagagt tttgtgtgtt tcaacctgca cgagttgaga taggtttggg
    13801 tgtgattgtg gaattacacg aggcttctaa ccttgtaaag gaggttcgat tccttccata
    13861 ccctatcttt agtgaggctg tagaataaag agttcgttcc cctgtcaagg gaagagtgtc
    13921 gttagactgg tctttggata ggtttgtagg tcagttgtta cactcttgtt tgccaaaacc
    13981 acaagagtgt tgttgtggag ctctatgagt tcttaaaagt tttatatgag tggagttatt
    14041 gattttttta ttaataagaa attggttaaa gagattgttg ataggagaat ttctcatttt
    14101 actggcttag taaataggag ttcggagatt gccattagag gttgaatagg ttccttttct
    14161 gatggggaag ttattgttaa caaggtaaat caagttatag gggctaactg ggctggttta
    14221 aatattttgg gtccgacaag ggtagcttta agctacccga ttggtaggta tttttggctt
    14281 gacccacaaa ggcttagggg tattatctac aatccctcta tgctatactc cgtatggggt
    14341 gggttaactg cgattaatga gacagcattg gtgggtgttc ctcctgaagg tttattccca
    14401 ttgggttgat tttatatgta aagttagttg atagtgtaaa aagcacagca ctctttgaaa
    14461 gtgaaggtgg gttatcccct gaactaagtc atgttaagtc cttttcttgt acctttactg
    14521 tttttagttt tgggggaagc gttaaaaata aaagagtggc ccaaaactaa ggtagataga
    14581 aaccaacgga gtgcctatga gtgcgggttt agtccttttc agtctgctcg acgtcctttt
    14641 tctatttact tttttttagt aggaattttg tttgttatct ttgatgttga gttggttttg
    14701 gtaatacctt ttcctttttt tggttggctg ggagggttaa ggggtttagg ggtgggtttg
    14761 tttctattga ttttagtgtt tgggttatac cacgagtgac gggagggtag gttaagttgg
    14821 cctagggggg aaggtagtgc cttagtagta taataagtac ttctggtttg catctagaaa
    14881 gtgactcctt agtcttaggg cttaggtttg gtgctgggct ggattatggt ttgaacccgt
    14941 ttgaaggagg ttcgattcct tcccaaatct ggggggttgg ccgagtaagg tgataggctg
    15001 taaacctatt tacgggaggt atagtctctc accccttaaa aatgccgtta aaattgtggt
    15061 tcccatactg ggttatttta gctattatta ttctaggggg tttagttatc ttaagcgact
    15121 catggtgaaa tataaacagg ggttgagtct taaacaatag gtttgttggg atggcaggtg
    15181 gtgctaatga tggtaggcta ataaaagtaa aagggcttca gttatgaagg ccatgcaact
    15241 acccatctaa ctttaaaagg ggttggggtt gatatgtaaa attatagggc cagtgggaag
    15301 tttggcctta gctgtagtgt ttatcttagt ctttgggttt tttatattac gccatattct
    15361 cagggccctt cttatattag aattagggtt gctttttggt ttactaattt taggggactt
    15421 gtgtccggtt agatgggagt cattagtggt ggttctttta accatagggg ttggggaggc
    15481 tggattgggg ttaagagtgg tggtaaaact tagtcgtggt tgtagtaatg accgaatcag
    15541 attatctagc ctttaaagtt ctatttaatt acttagcgtg agccggggcc ggcagtttgg
    15601 tttcggccca aatgagggtg gttaaactcc accacgctaa tggcaagtgt agtttaataa
    15661 aaacattagt cttgtaaact ataagatgct ctagggctgc ttgtggcaag gaagccatgc
    15721 gttaggcgac tggcttttaa ccggtagata gctataaagc tcttgctttt gttaattgat
    15781 aatacaatag attgttgcca ctacgggggt aagaaatgcc aaatcaatta ttaccttcag
    15841 gtgattctaa gtttataagt ccctggcctc ggtatcttcc taggctgtgg cccatctgtt
    15901 ctgcttttgc agttggacag gttttactta gactttgttt gtggtttcat gaagctacaa
    15961 tttatctttt tgctttcaga tttttagtgg gtttactgtg tgccataggt tgagttcgag
    16021 aattgattgt ggaaggtact tttttaggaa tatacacctc ccacacacat aaaaggttaa
    16081 aatgtgctat aattttattt attgtatctg aggcaatatt tttcttctct tttttttggg
    16141 cgtattgcca ttacgggttt gctccggggt tttttttggg ttgtcgttgg ccccctgtag
    16201 gtattactcc tattcaccct gtagggctcc catttataaa tttagtgatt ttattgtctt
    16261 cttcggtaac tattaacttg gctcatggtt acctacgggt gggaaaccct ctaatgtgcg
    16321 gagtttggtt atctagcact ttagtgcttg gggtttgttt tttttgtgca cagttaaaag
    16381 agtactattg ggctaagttt acagtaacag atggggtttg gggctcatct ttctttatac
    16441 ttactgggtt gcatgggttt cacgtgctac tagggatagg ttttatagtg tttaatttag
    16501 tgcgcttatc cttatgtcag tttcatactg gggaaaatat taggtttatc tctatgttat
    16561 gatattgaca ttttgttgat tttatttggg ttattatttg acctcttgtt tatgtgtggg
    16621 gagggtgagg ttattttcac tataggctaa ggtctttaat ggagattaaa attaatccac
    16681 actggggaca gaggtaaagc ttaattagtg taaaagcact cccatagagg gacagagtct
    16741 ttatagacat taagttgtga atacgagttt ttatatgggt ttgaggttcc ttttggggac
    16801 tggggtcggc atagctttag ttagctttag ggtggataaa gctaaacgga tacatctttg
    16861 gggtagtgct cttctatgta cattggtggt agttttagct gcaggttgtt tgggtttttg
    16921 tgagggttct gagtcttgag gttttttaag ggaggtggtt gctaaggaga gggaggaggc
    16981 ggggggacgg cacccttatg agggacttac tgaagcgcta ggtgtaaatc cagacctagc
    17041 tgcaatttat tctgattcta acaaaaatac catggattac tataaaaaac tattggttga
    17101 ggcggctgaa gctcctcctc ccctcactaa acgtgagttg gtgcttgggg ttgttttggt
    17161 tggacacttt ctgtttatgg ggttttgttg gggaattttt gatggggttt tatagtctgg
    17221 tttactaagg ttgaggctcc tgtttcactg ccaaagcctc cagtgccatc ccgctaaata
    17281 ttttttattc acaagtgttt aaataccctt ctatttcata aaattcataa gatggtgtta
    17341 tagagtggat ttttcttagg tatggttgtt aattggtagc agtctccagg taaaactagg
    17401 ttgtccttgt tttcacgcac cctataacca atacttggtt aaccaagtat ttaggttatt
    17461 atttaaaata aagaatagaa atacccctat ggaaccctag ttatattctt agtaataaaa
    17521 gataaatata agctagatat aggggtattt ctattcttta tttaaaataa agaataatat
    17581 gaaaatttat tggcgtttca aatt
//
LOCUS       MW143038               21678 bp    DNA     circular INV 29-JAN-2026
DEFINITION  UNVERIFIED: Hydroides albiceps mitochondrion sequence.
ACCESSION   MW143038
VERSION     MW143038.1
KEYWORDS    UNVERIFIED.
SOURCE      mitochondrion Hydroides albiceps
  ORGANISM  Hydroides albiceps
            Eukaryota; Metazoa; Spiralia; Lophotrochozoa; Annelida; Polychaeta;
            Sedentaria; Canalipalpata; Sabellida; Serpulidae; Hydroides.
REFERENCE   1  (bases 1 to 21678)
  AUTHORS   Sun,Y., Daffe,G., Zhang,Y., Pons,J., Qiu,J.W. and Kupriyanova,E.K.
  TITLE     Another blow to the conserved gene order in Annelida: evidence from
            mitochondrial genomes of the calcareous tubeworm genus Hydroides
  JOURNAL   Mol Phylogenet Evol, 107124 (2021) In press
  PUBMED    33610649
  REMARK    Publication Status: Available-Online prior to print
REFERENCE   2  (bases 1 to 21678)
  AUTHORS   Sun,Y.
  TITLE     Direct Submission
  JOURNAL   Submitted (20-OCT-2020) Department of Biological, Hong Kong Baptist
            University, 224 Waterloo Rd, Kowloon Town., Hong Kong, China
FEATURES             Location/Qualifiers
     source          1..21678
                     /organism="Hydroides albiceps"
                     /organelle="mitochondrion"
                     /mol_type="genomic DNA"
                     /specimen_voucher="AM W.48807"
                     /db_xref="taxon:2080588"
     gene            91..153
                     /gene="trnN"
     tRNA            91..153
                     /product="tRNA-Asn"
     gene            153..218
                     /gene="trnS2(tga)"
     tRNA            153..218
                     /product="tRNA-Ser"
     gene            260..331
                     /gene="trnM"
     tRNA            260..331
                     /product="tRNA-Met"
     gene            1257..1335
                     /gene="trnS1"
     tRNA            1257..1335
                     /product="tRNA-Ser"
     gene            1660..3196
                     /gene="cox1"
     CDS             1660..3196
                     /gene="cox1"
                     /translation="MGTLYFFLGVWCGLSGFSLSLLIRCNNAWPGIGLVGPDQYLSVV
                     TVHAILMIFFFLMPVLIGGFGNWLVPLMIGAPDMNLPRINAFSFWLLVPSVIFLLGGG
                     KIEGGLQTGWTLYPPLSSISYSSSPSVDFGILSLHMAGLSSILGSINFITTLLMMRGP
                     EGRLDRMALFCWAIGVTTLLLLISVPVLAGGLTMLLTDRHFNTSFFQPTGGGDPVLFM
                     HLFWFFGHPEVYVLILPGFGLISHVLAGCARKKVPFGYIGMVYAMCSIGMMGFLVWGH
                     HMFVSGLDVDTRAYFSTATMCIAVPTGVKVFSWLMTVHGIGYHTNEPALLWCMGFLLM
                     FTVGGCTGVILAAASLDVHLHDTYFTVGHFHYVLSMGAVFSVFAALHWYFHFFTGVML
                     HQRWSRWHFWCVASTVHVIFTPMHSMGVGGMPRRYYDYPETFIVGNAIATAGTLGMSM
                     LVIMWMWLIWEALVVQRSGRWKGVPSGLVDRIGETPPLHSFWLHPHQIAWKLFMLGSF
                     KAALYNNLLLKTKSLVPCKEIEWL"
     gene            3328..3397
                     /gene="trnC(gca)"
     tRNA            3328..3397
                     /product="tRNA-Cys"
     gene            3405..3467
                     /gene="trnG(tcc)"
     tRNA            3405..3467
                     /product="tRNA-Gly"
     gene            3718..3782
                     /gene="trnP"
     tRNA            3718..3782
                     /product="tRNA-Pro"
     gene            3781..5319
                     /gene="nad5"
     CDS             3781..5319
                     /gene="nad5"
                     /translation="MMMMRISGVGGVLALWGLLFVYGWGGSFIFLQRVAECGGGGFCL
                     GVLVDSASVSFSGVVMVVVLLVYLYSLGYMGGDYVSRKFYIILSGFVGSMILLIFSGD
                     LVSMFLAWEGLGISSFLLVVYYNNHPSASSGVITLMSNRVGDVCFLLGLGGMMGWGEF
                     SFLGSDVGGSMMFFFACVSKSAQWPLCGWLPAAMAAPTPVSALVHSSTLVTAGAYLLF
                     RFEGVELQVTGWVLVVPLVTMFLASLSALVSYDLKRMVAMSTLSHIGFISWAVLGGYE
                     SLAFFHLISHALFKSLLFLCAGAMIQGSGHSQDIRVMGGVLKADPIFGVGLFFASVNM
                     VGFPLMGGYDSKEAVAGWILTSSVQGEELSLFLGFLTLVFSGAYAFRFLFLLGGECSS
                     VIVGSGSRSLWGGLPVVVLVLLGLGVGKWGYYFSVVGLGSTGFVYNWGWLCFLVVGGI
                     VGSSVEFSVNWYEVGELGSVSSFLSSALLVSSLEVSSQLEMGWLEQVAGEGLFGVGEG
                     VRSM"
     gene            5336..5413
                     /gene="trnE(ttc)"
     tRNA            5336..5413
                     /product="tRNA-Glu"
     gene            5414..6730
                     /gene="nad4"
     CDS             5414..6730
                     /gene="nad4"
                     /translation="MFCLGLVMGMLSCIPKGSFFSVYSFVFFLLLMWVSLCFSSEVVE
                     GQVLVEGEIGHGFVFLSLWLGVLVYLVEYGGPLKSQFCNFVFFVCGLSCLAFMGIGGM
                     FYFVLFELVFVPVSGLVLIWGYNKERISAVAYMVVYSAVGGSFHLVSLVSLGDSLGGV
                     YLGGSWSGVGESVELFIWWVGIVFLFLVKAPLFVFHLWLPKAHVEAPTCASMLLAGLL
                     LKLGVYGLFLYEGVWQTSNLWVGVWQVLGLWGGGYASLLCLREQNLKKIVALSSVGH
                     MSLSVTAFFMGCQVAWDAMFVMGVMHGLCSSALFGWTGLHYHQSLSQSSFLVGGYRAV
                     GGLGGVFVVMLVLGVAGVPPMGSFWGEYLIFSVVFGGFLSGGVLVLFVGILNLLFLCY
                     LGLWVCHGDWSASSSKVMYGGDRSCLCMVGHLVPCFLLFFFVFLVCV"
     gene            6798..7916
                     /gene="cob"
     CDS             6798..7916
                     /gene="cob"
                     /translation="MNLNYAWNFGSLLGVLTVFQVLTGFLLSLHYVPVADLAFGRVAH
                     IERDVNWGWFIRSAHQVGASGLMGCMILHILRGLYYDSYDRTPGVWYVGGLLYVICMA
                     VSFLGYVLPWGQMSYWGATVITNLFSVIPWVGKDIVRLAWGGYSVGDATLNRFYSFHF
                     ILPFFMVFLVGFHLSLLHEFGSSNPLGVDSRTMMVPFYPYYFYGDLLGIIVGAGVFSY
                     LVFLDPYLLSDPLNYEEANPLVTPLHIKPEWYFLGYYALLRSVPSKSGGIVLMVLAIV
                     SIVMMPVTSDKIMLGVPNYIGRSTFFWLQVNCWVLLSWLGAQPAEEPFIMASAVTGLS
                     LVVLEDLEQLVCDFYCWYEEQLWDGGEEMKGGLLSVSL"
     gene            8329..8408
                     /gene="trnI"
     tRNA            8329..8408
                     /product="tRNA-Ile"
     gene            8748..9488
                     /gene="atp6"
     CDS             8748..9488
                     /gene="atp6"
                     /translation="MGVLGSAWLEGTGGGVLVGIFRGLFHKVLGFFYGRGLLVMGGLK
                     KFWEVWAMVYFSLVVSEVLPFSTQITFLGYPLVTLTVAGLFCLSFSSFLARPVGFIGG
                     LVPSGVPSFGVPFVMVLLVMSSLLRPLVLAMRLTMGAVMMVTLEGIFHYWCVKAGDLH
                     LSSQADRWYYFCPSWVGGPGVVGYLSGWCYGCWVSFVGIWSENVGLLGIIYLWVSGML
                     GLEKLFYMTFQVGLLCCLVMVYQQEHYL"
     gene            9539..9596
                     /gene="trnL1"
     tRNA            9539..9596
                     /product="tRNA-Leu"
     gene            9550..10572
                     /gene="nad2"
     CDS             9550..10572
                     /gene="nad2"
                     /translation="MVTLVSVVVGLLSGGSFMFWLMLELGVCSFCGVLAFSEPMGGES
                     VAKYFVVNVFSGVGILSGLLAEWSGVMVGLDYFFLDFMVLVCIFTKLGLPPFHFWVVG
                     VLRSCTWFSAFLLLAVQKVLPLVFFCYCFDFSSDLIFVVLVSIIGAGLAGMGHHESYF
                     LIGYSSMVVSGWLVLVSFVSVGVFVVCIFFYVLGLFMVFSCLRESGWVSGCPPQAPSS
                     WEVLGVLLMVVPIGPVYLVKVLVWSALTSSGCVVGAWGVAVSSVLLVPMYLRIITLLV
                     MKLWKRGVSDSHPNQGHLVPWCLGFGFFLVGGFVWGVDFGFWLCLIGVWSMSLFQSEG
                     AFWASS"
     gene            10606..11073
                     /gene="nad6"
     CDS             10606..11073
                     /gene="nad6"
                     /translation="MALFCVAFSYEVPFLLAVSVFFSSAGVTFGFVWSRSTWFGVMVW
                     LVYLSALLIMFLFFVSLAPNPDFSGVSGWALKVSSVGISVCFSGGLALEGVGVGLVSG
                     EASGSLSMVNLWVGSSALFMAGLAAYLFFTVVVVSKLAHRGGGALRGVKQAVC"
     gene            11075..11141
                     /gene="trnV(tac)"
     tRNA            11075..11141
                     /product="tRNA-Val"
     gene            11142..11205
                     /gene="trnQ(ttg)"
     tRNA            11142..11205
                     /product="tRNA-Gln"
     gene            11207..11554
                     /gene="nad3"
     CDS             11207..11554
                     /gene="nad3"
                     /translation="MVMPFLVPLVFLLLGEMLKLKEWPSTKVDLAQRSAYECGFSPFQ
                     SARRPFSVYFFLVGILFVVFDVELILLMPLPYLGWLSSAMGWGVGLFFFILVFGLYHE
                     WREGSLSWPGVGK"
     gene            11495..11562
                     /gene="trnL2"
     tRNA            11495..11562
                     /product="tRNA-Leu"
     gene            11611..11787
                     /gene="atp8"
     CDS             11611..11787
                     /gene="atp8"
                     /translation="MPYQYIFPYFTILIIIILGMMMFVIDFWWGVPVLWKAYGWARGE
                     LGNQKKLGEWKWMK"
     gene            11775..12062
                     /gene="nad4l"
     CDS             11775..12062
                     /gene="nad4l"
                     /translation="MDEVVGVGVGVSGVVISVYGIVLERHILSVLLMLELGLLLGLSI
                     LGFLCPVGWQYLVAVVLALGVGEAALGLGVVVKISRSGDHGRVRSKSLIGD"
     gene            12325..13101
                     /gene="cox3"
     CDS             12325..13101
                     /gene="cox3"
                     /translation="MLTSLCLWFHEASFFLVLLSFLLLVATFSGWARELIIEGSYLGM
                     YTSHTHRSLKCAMILFIVSEAMFFFSFFWAYCHFGFAPGFFLGCRWPPVGITPIHPMG
                     LPFMNLVLLLSSSLTINLSHGYLRVGKPLECGFWLVFTLSLGMGFFFAQMKEYYWAKF
                     TITDGVWGSTFYMLTGLHGFHVFLGMGFMCFNLGRLAFCHFHTGENICFISMLWYWHF
                     VDFIWVIIWPLVYVWGGWGYFHYKLSAPWEVVINPHWGFC"
     gene            13109..13173
                     /gene="trnW(tca)"
     tRNA            13109..13173
                     /product="tRNA-Trp"
     gene            13249..13316
                     /gene="trnR(tcg)"
     tRNA            13249..13316
                     /product="tRNA-Arg"
     gene            13317..13383
                     /gene="trnK(ttt)"
     tRNA            13317..13383
                     /product="tRNA-Lys"
     gene            13536..13599
                     /gene="trnT(tgt)"
     tRNA            13536..13599
                     /product="tRNA-Thr"
     gene            13637..13700
                     /gene="trnD(gtc)"
     tRNA            13637..13700
                     /product="tRNA-Asp"
     gene            13831..14754
                     /gene="nad1"
     CDS             13831..14754
                     /gene="nad1"
                     /translation="MLASAQRRKGPNKVSLKGVAQPLADALKLFMKKQVIPSRSNVIP
                     FVTMPCLALTISLFLWQVWPEGYGGSSSNYEGLIYVCIVSFHVYAVVVAGWAANSIYS
                     MMGALRGVAQTISYELPYNLVLLGLFLWYGSYSLVGASSNGYLLTHSFFIFPVWVMLV
                     LCELHRTPFDLTEAESELVSGYNTDYGAVGFIQLFISEYANVLFAGQLTSLLWLWSGP
                     LSPYSCIVVGVFFTGGLLFFRAVFPRCRYDQLMEVCWKSLLPFVFFCFFFWRAGVFFF
                     LGRVGKQYYKSKYFRLSMHYKSKYFNATLQK"
     gene            14878..14939
                     /gene="trnH(gtg)"
     tRNA            14878..14939
                     /product="tRNA-His"
     gene            15695..15765
                     /gene="trnY(gta)"
     tRNA            15695..15765
                     /product="tRNA-Tyr"
     gene            15741..15822
                     /gene="trnF"
     tRNA            15741..15822
                     /product="tRNA-Phe"
     gene            17645..18329
                     /gene="cox2"
     CDS             17645..18329
                     /gene="cox2"
                     /translation="MMKEPVGLAVVFSQACGVSVVLCGWLVTVILDTGLITPVGSEHA
                     GWITHLAWFNFFIMGVILSLVSGSVLVGSHGKTFRPKRLCNKRLEWWWSLVPILIISC
                     LDCPNLIINYLSEKNPFPVYGAKVIGLQWYWQYELEYLRELCCELDVLSWVGVFLESA
                     VVSYLKCWWERDVKFWFSLIWPGGYGLGKVLMMSHDSWSVDSYEVGWDDKSMRFGQTD
                     TRLVLPSKTP"
     gene            18647..18718
                     /gene="trnM(cat)"
     tRNA            18647..18718
                     /product="tRNA-Met"
     gene            18739..18807
                     /gene="trnC"
     tRNA            18739..18807
                     /product="tRNA-Cys"
     gene            18835..18906
                     /gene="trnM"
     tRNA            18835..18906
                     /product="tRNA-Met"
     gene            18864..18943
                     /gene="trnA"
     tRNA            18864..18943
                     /product="tRNA-Ala"
     gene            18935..19002
                     /gene="trnN(gtt)"
     tRNA            18935..19002
                     /product="tRNA-Asn"
     gene            19061..20087
                     /gene="rrnS"
     rRNA            19061..20087
                     /product="12S ribosomal RNA"
     gene            20420..21624
                     /gene="rrnL"
     rRNA            20420..21624
                     /product="16S ribosomal RNA"
ORIGIN      
        1 agtttgggtt tgttgctgta gtttttttgg ttgttttggt ttctatcgga tgagggatga
       61 ttttggggtt accttgggtt taatctgaaa tggggcgaaa ccaattaatg gtctttggct
      121 gttaaccaaa tgtaagctgc taggccgtct caggtttggt gcagggtgct atagtgattt
      181 gaagtcactt tatggaggtt cgagtccttc ccaggtctgg taaggttagt ttgggttgat
      241 caggttggtc atctgaattg gggggataag gtagaagtca gccgcagggg ctcatccccc
      301 ctgagcgagg gtgcaaatcc ctctcccctc agagatgtat acgttagcct tggtaattat
      361 ggctagagtt cacctggtgg tatcgtgtat tggggttgct tataaattag gaatgatggg
      421 ggctattgct tatgttgggg ggttatcggt tcttcggaaa ttttggattc tggttaggtt
      481 tagtgcaata tttactcttc tctgattttt aacaccttca cgggttagtg cgcattttcc
      541 catatggttg agagaagctt ctgaagagtg gctggctcga ctttatgggg ggtggcgttt
      601 gcttgtgctt agtgttattg gtgtgtcggt ggcgtctgtg ataattagaa gaattttttt
      661 tatggtagtt tcttgattgg taatttattt ttttaggctg agatgattgg cgtatactga
      721 cttttgaatg cggtttgtgt tagagtttgg taatgttgct ttggtatgtt tggttatttt
      781 ggtttctttt ttgttggggc taattttggg gttgccttgg gtgtaatgtg taatggaacg
      841 aaattaatta atggttattt atcttgtagt gctgaggtgt atgatgctga aagcggttta
      901 atgttggtag ctctgtgctc ctatgccgag aggttaaggg aatacgatta tgtgaatagg
      961 aatggtgtgg ttcagtatta ctcaggatat ttatttgctc attacaaggg gaaaaagtgc
     1021 tgtatcggag taaggagttt cggtggattt tttatgtggg gtgcgtttaa ttttcttcaa
     1081 gcttgtaggg tggcgcctct gggtgggggt attggtttag caaactgggt tgctacggag
     1141 gaattggtcc tgtattgatg tttagataaa ggtggactat ggactaatat gtgaaaatga
     1201 ttagtggaac tggtctcttg gtttaggcgg ggtgtggatt tggtgtgtca tttgatttgg
     1261 gatttctatg tttgggtagg ggggttggtt ctgtctgctt gagagcttgt gtgacggtat
     1321 attgaaaatc ctaatagttt aaagagggat ctaaatagtc ttaaggagga tttagagcct
     1381 tataaggagg agtataagga gatctatgtt agtgggaagg aggggttctg atcttgattt
     1441 gaagaagtta aaaggggcct ggagttaggg gtagaagaga tatacttatt atgaaatgtt
     1501 tggatttatg agaagtgtga ggctggggta aaaaatcgat ataggggttg agtttatcag
     1561 agtttgttta aatattctcg taagtggttt cctgggaaat ggtgagctca gtgtttgttt
     1621 ttgagtttct tttttggtcc tctttatttg tttcatttaa ttgggtgttt ctgaaatggt
     1681 tgttttttgg attcttggtt gtcgacaact aatcataaac agattgggac tctttatttt
     1741 tttcttggtg tgtggtgtgg tttgagggga tttaggttga ggatactgat ccggtgtaac
     1801 aatgcttgac ctggaattgg gttagtgggt ccggatcaat atttatctgt tgttacagtg
     1861 catgctattt taataatttt tttttttctt atgcctgttc tgattggtgg ttttggaaat
     1921 tggcttgttc cgttgataat tggggcacca gatatgaatt tacctcgtat taatgctttt
     1981 aggttttggt tgttggtgcc atctgttatt tttttgttgg ggggggggaa aattgaaggg
     2041 gggcttcaga cggggtgaac tttgtatcct cctctttcta gtattaggta taggagaagg
     2101 ccttctgtgg actttggaat tttaaggttg catatagctg ggttgagaag gattttgggt
     2161 tctattaatt ttattacgac attgcttata atgcgggggc cggagggtcg gctggatcgt
     2221 atggctttgt tttgttgagc tattggagtg actacattat tgcttttgat tagagttcct
     2281 gtgttagcgg ggggtttaac tatgctttta acggatcgac attttaatac taggtttttt
     2341 caacctacgg gggggggaga tcctgttttg tttatgcatt tgttttggtt ttttggtcat
     2401 ccagaggtat atgtgttgat tcttccggga tttggcttaa ttagccatgt gttggcggga
     2461 tgtgctcgta agaaagttcc ttttggttat attggtatgg tttatgctat gtgttccatt
     2521 ggaataatgg ggtttttggt gtggggacat catatgtttg tgtctggttt ggatgtagat
     2581 acgcgggctt atttttctac ggctacaatg tgtattgcgg tgcctacggg tgtaaaggtt
     2641 tttaggtggt taatgactgt gcatgggatc gggtatcata ctaatgagcc ggctctctta
     2701 tggtgtatgg ggtttttgtt gatatttaca gtgggggggt gtacgggggt gattttggct
     2761 gctgcttctt tggatgttca ccttcatgat acatatttta ctgttgggca ttttcattat
     2821 gtattaagga tgggtgctgt gttttctgtg tttgcggcgc ttcattgata ttttcatttt
     2881 tttactgggg tgatgttgca tcaacgttga tctcgttggc atttttgatg tgtggcaagg
     2941 actgtccacg taatttttac tccgatgcat aggatgggag tggggggtat acctcgtcgt
     3001 tattatgatt acccagaaac gtttattgta ggtaatgcca ttgctactgc tggaacgttg
     3061 ggtataagaa tacttgtaat tatgtggatg tggttaattt gggaggctct tgtggttcaa
     3121 cgaaggggtc gttggaaagg agttcctagg gggttggttg atcggattgg ggagactcct
     3181 cctttacatt ctttttggtt gcaccctcat cagattgcct ggaaattatt tatgttgggg
     3241 agttttaagg ctgctttgta taataattta cttttgaaga caaagagtct ggttccttgt
     3301 aaagagattg agtggttgta gttggggtgc cctgtagttg aatacaacgt tgccctgcaa
     3361 aggtggaggt accggtataa aatccaggtt ggggtttatt ggttgcttaa ttggtgtaat
     3421 tagcatgtcc ctcttccaaa gggaaggagc cagaggtgca ttaagtagtt tgggtttttg
     3481 taagttaagt gctgagtagg gtttatggtt acgtttgggg cgttgaaagg gggtacctag
     3541 ggggttggtg gataaggtgt attggcctat taagttacac actttctggt tgcatactta
     3601 tcagattgct tggaagctgt ttttgaaggg gaggcctaag gctttgttgt ggaacccggg
     3661 gctaattgag agaaagaggg tgtatcctgc aggaactaat tattaagtct ttgtgggtgc
     3721 cttgtagttg ataaaaacat caccttggaa ggtgaaggtg ccagtcgggc tggctgaggt
     3781 attatgataa tgcgaattag tggtgtgggg ggggtgttag cattgtgggg gttattgttt
     3841 gtttacgggt gagggggctc ttttattttt ttacagcgcg ttgctgagtg tggtgggggt
     3901 gggttttgtt tgggggtttt ggttgatagg gctagagtca gctttagggg ggttgttatg
     3961 gttgtagttt tattggtata cttatatagg ttgggttata tgggtgggga ctatgtgagg
     4021 cgaaaatttt atattatttt gtcgggtttt gtaggaagga tgattctttt aattttttca
     4081 ggcgatttag tgagcatgtt tttggcttgg gaggggttgg ggattaggtc gtttttgtta
     4141 gtagtgtatt acaataatca ccctagggct tcttctgggg ttattacttt aataagaaat
     4201 cgggtggggg atgtatgttt tttgcttggg ttggggggga tgataggttg gggggagttt
     4261 agttttttag gttcagatgt ggggggtagg atgatgtttt tttttgcttg tgtttctaaa
     4321 agggcgcagt ggccgttgtg tggttggctg cctgcggcta tggctgcacc gactccggtt
     4381 tcagctcttg ttcattcttc tactttggtt actgctgggg cttatctatt gtttcggttt
     4441 gagggggtgg agttgcaagt aacagggtga gtgttagtgg tgcccctggt gacgatgttt
     4501 ttggctaggc ttagtgcttt ggttaggtat gacttaaagc ggatagtggc catatctacg
     4561 ttgaggcaca ttgggtttat taggtgggct gttttggggg gatatgagag attggccttt
     4621 tttcacttaa tcaggcatgc tttatttaag tcattgttat ttttgtgtgc gggtgctatg
     4681 atccaaggaa ggggacatag acaggatatt cgggttatgg gtggggtgtt gaaggctgat
     4741 cctatttttg gggttggttt attttttgct agggtaaata tggtgggttt tcctttaata
     4801 gggggatatg attctaagga agcggttgct ggttggattt taacttctag ggtgcaaggt
     4861 gaggagttat ctctattttt agggttttta actttggtgt ttaggggtgc ttatgctttt
     4921 cgttttttgt ttttattggg gggggagtgt agtagggtta ttgtgggtag tgggagacgt
     4981 aggctttggg ggggactacc tgtagtggtg ttggtgttgt tagggttggg cgttggtaag
     5041 tggggttatt attttagggt tgttggtttg ggaagaactg ggtttgtcta caattggggg
     5101 tggttgtgtt ttttggttgt tgggggcatt gtggggagaa gagtagagtt tagggttaat
     5161 tgatatgagg taggggagtt aggaagggtg agttcttttt taaggagggc tctcttggtt
     5221 agctcgttag aggtaagaag gcagctggag atgggttggt tggaacaggt ggcaggggag
     5281 ggtttgtttg gggttgggga gggtgtacga tcaatgtaaa ctggtaggga gtggtgcccc
     5341 cgtggagtaa aaagctcgtt aggctttcaa tctaaaggtg cctcttgggc taggggtagt
     5401 tgggtcgggg gttatgtttt gtttagggtt agttatggga atgctgagtt gtattcctaa
     5461 ggggtctttt tttagagttt ataggtttgt tttctttctg ttgttgatgt gagtttcgtt
     5521 gtgtttttca agtgaggtgg ttgaggggca ggtgttggta gagggtgaga ttggccatgg
     5581 ttttgtgttc cttagcttat ggctaggggt tttggtttat ttagtggagt atgggggtcc
     5641 ccttaagtct cagttttgta attttgtttt ttttgtgtgt gggttgtctt gtttggcttt
     5701 tatggggatt ggggggatat tttattttgt actttttgag ttggtatttg tgcctgtaag
     5761 gggcttggtg ttaatttggg ggtataataa ggagcggatt agggcggttg cttatatagt
     5821 ggtttattct gccgttgggg ggaggttcca tttggtttct cttgtgagat tgggggacag
     5881 gttaggggga gtatacttgg gggggaggtg atcgggtgtt ggagagaggg tggaattgtt
     5941 tatttggtgg gttgggattg tttttttgtt tttggtgaag gctcctttgt ttgtttttca
     6001 cttgtggtta ccaaaggctc acgttgaggc tcctacttgt gcttctatgt tgttggcagg
     6061 gttactgtta aagttagggg tttatggatt atttctttat gagggagtgt ggcagacaag
     6121 gaatctttgg gtgggggttt gacaggtttt gggtttgtgg gggggaggat atgctagttt
     6181 gttgtgtttg cgtgagcaga atttgaaaaa gattgttgct ctttcgtcgg ttggacatat
     6241 atctttgagg gttactgcgt tttttatggg gtgtcaggtt gcttgggatg ctatatttgt
     6301 aatgggggtt atacatggct tgtgttcttc tgcattgttt gggtggacgg ggcttcacta
     6361 ccatcagagg ttgagacaga gtaggttttt agttgggggg taccgggctg ttggggggct
     6421 tgggggggtt tttgtagtta tactggtgtt aggtgtggct ggagtaccgc ctatgggttc
     6481 tttctggggc gagtacttga ttttttccgt tgtttttggg gggtttttaa gggggggtgt
     6541 gttggtattg tttgtgggga ttttaaattt gttatttctt tgctatttgg gtttgtgggt
     6601 gtgtcatggg gattgaaggg ctagcagttc taaggtgata tacggggggg atcgaaggtg
     6661 tttgtgtatg gtgggtcacc tggttccttg tttcttgttg tttttttttg tttttttggt
     6721 ttgtgtttag gatgtggact tatggaaata aggtcttggg agttttgaga aagttttgtt
     6781 atgattttcc ttgtccgatg aatcttaatt atgcgtggaa ttttggaagt cttttggggg
     6841 ttttgacggt ttttcaggtt ttaactggtt ttttgcttag tttgcattat gttccggttg
     6901 ctgacttggc tttcgggcgg gttgcccata ttgagcgaga tgtgaattgg gggtggttta
     6961 ttcgtagggc gcatcaggtt ggggctagtg gtttaatggg gtgtataatt ttacatattt
     7021 tgcgggggtt atactacgat tcttatgacc ggacccctgg ggtgtgatac gtagggggtt
     7081 tgctttatgt aatttgcata gctgttagtt ttctgggtta tgtgcttcct tggggtcaga
     7141 tgagttactg gggagccact gtgattacta acttatttag ggttattcct tgagtgggaa
     7201 aagatattgt tcggctagct tggggggggt attctgttgg ggatgcaaca ttgaatcggt
     7261 tttattcgtt tcattttatt cttccttttt ttatggtttt tttggttggt tttcatttgt
     7321 ctttgcttca tgagtttggg tcttctaacc cgttgggtgt ggataggcga actatgatgg
     7381 ttccttttta tccctattat ttttatggag atttgctggg tattattgta ggggctgggg
     7441 tttttagtta tctggttttt ctggatccct atcttctttc cgacccttta aattatgagg
     7501 aggcaaatcc cttggtgacc cctctccaca ttaaaccaga gtggtacttt ctgggttatt
     7561 atgctttgct gcgaagagtt cctaggaaga ggggcgggat tgttttgatg gtgttagcta
     7621 ttgttagaat tgttataatg ccagtaacta gggataaaat tatgttgggg gtacctaatt
     7681 atattgggcg ttctactttt ttttgattac aggtgaattg ttgagtgttg ctttcgtggt
     7741 tgggggctca accggctgaa gagcctttta ttatagcgag ggcggttacg ggtttgtctt
     7801 tagttgtgct tgaggattta gagcagttgg tttgtgattt ttattgttga tacgaggagc
     7861 aactgtggga tgggggtgaa gagatgaagg gggggttgtt gagtgtgagg ctttaaagaa
     7921 agatgatgca taaagaaagg ggattccccg gtacggtgga actaaaggaa tttaagattg
     7981 aggttaatct ccccaagtat gattatatgg ttctaaccca gttggattgg gggtttttag
     8041 atttatcaga gttgcggctt gacagagtga agtcaagagt ttctagcttt gagtgttctg
     8101 gaaaggaagc gtttcactta gaggttctta ctcctgagga gttttttaag ggggtttcgc
     8161 tttcttggga ggggagtaag aaaattgtta ggtcttgacg taagtgtacg ggggagtgtt
     8221 gggaagactt agaagaaaag gtagagtggg cagggttagg taagagggtg gtggaagagg
     8281 aggagaagtt ggtggcttgg gttcgtattg ctataaagga ttgtggcatt gaagacattg
     8341 aacctcggga acggtcaagg gggttttgat ttaagcctaa ggggcttgtt gagaagaagg
     8401 tgttaagatg tatgggggat aatgtggcta actatattcg gtatgataat tattgtaaca
     8461 actcttatat aaatttggct tattgggagg cggatgtagc gcgaaaggtg agtggttttg
     8521 taaaaggtct tactactatg cctgttcgtg ttgggtcagg ggggtttggt ggggagacga
     8581 gttggtgtgg gtgacagcat ccctttatcg actctttggg tggttttatg tctcgttggg
     8641 ggtggtcgga ttttttattt ctttacccgc tggaggtgat tttttatcct tttttttgag
     8701 ttggggactc tttttgggtt ttaataatgg tgggggctgt aacttttatg ggagtcttgg
     8761 ggagggcttg gttggagggt actggtgggg gggtgttagt ggggattttt cgtgggctat
     8821 tccataaggt tttgggtttt ttttatggtc gcgggttgtt ggtaataggg ggtttaaaga
     8881 agttttggga ggtgtgggca atggtgtatt tctctttggt ggtgagggag gttttgcctt
     8941 ttagaactca gattactttt ttgggatacc cgttggttac tttaactgtt gctggtttgt
     9001 tttgtttaag gttttcttct tttttagctc ggcccgtggg ctttattggg gggttggttc
     9061 cttctggtgt tcctaggttt ggggtacctt ttgtgatggt tttgcttgta atgagaagct
     9121 tgttgcgtcc gttagttttg gctatacgat taactatagg tgctgtgata atggttacgc
     9181 tagagggaat ttttcattat tggtgtgtga aagctggcga tttacattta tctagtcagg
     9241 cggaccgttg gtattatttt tgtcctaggt gggttggggg tcctggggta gttgggtatt
     9301 tgagggggtg gtgttacggt tgttgggtga ggtttgtggg tatttgaagg gagaatgtgg
     9361 ggttgcttgg aattatttat ctttgggttt ctggtatgtt ggggttggag aagttgtttt
     9421 atatgacttt tcaggtggga ttgctttgtt gtttggtaat ggtgtatcag caggagcatt
     9481 acctttaggg ttgagagctt tacgatgttc aggttgggga ttacggttcc tgcttatatt
     9541 gcttctgtga ttgtcacatt agtcagggtg gtggtgggtc ttttgagagg tggaaggttt
     9601 atgttttggt taatgttgga gcttggagtt tgttcttttt gtggggttct tgctttttct
     9661 gagcctatgg ggggggaaag ggttgctaag tactttgttg ttaatgtttt taggggagtg
     9721 ggtatcttat ctgggttgtt ggctgagtga tctggtgtga tggtgggatt agattatttt
     9781 tttttggatt ttatggtttt ggtgtgtatt tttactaagt tggggcttcc tccttttcat
     9841 ttttgggttg ttggtgtgtt gcgaaggtgt acttggtttt ctgctttttt attgttggct
     9901 gttcagaagg ttcttccttt ggtttttttt tgctattgtt ttgactttag gtctgatttg
     9961 atttttgtgg ttttggtgag tattattggg gctgggttgg cagggatggg acaccatgag
    10021 tcttattttc ttattgggta tagttcaatg gttgtaagag gctgacttgt tttagtgtct
    10081 tttgttaggg tgggggtgtt tgttgtttgt attttttttt atgttttggg tttgtttata
    10141 gtgtttagtt gtttgcgaga gagtgggtgg gtgagaggtt gtcctcctca ggcgcctagg
    10201 agttgagaag ttcttggggt tttattaata gtggttccta ttggaccggt ttatttggtt
    10261 aaagttttgg tttggtctgc tcttacgagc agcgggtgtg ttgttggggc ttggggggtt
    10321 gccgttagca gggttttatt agtcccgatg tatttgcgga ttattactct tcttgttata
    10381 aagctttgga agcggggagt aagggatagt caccctaatc aggggcattt ggttccttgg
    10441 tgtttaggct tcggtttttt tttggtgggg gggtttgttt ggggagtcga ttttgggttt
    10501 tggttatgct tgattggtgt atggagcatg tccctcttcc aaagggaagg agccttctgg
    10561 gcatcaagtt aggaacgggt ggtaaggagg tttggagttg ctacaatagc tttgttctgt
    10621 gttgcattta gttatgaagt tccttttttg ttggcggttt cggttttttt cagttcggct
    10681 ggtgtgactt ttggttttgt ttggtctcgg tctacttggt ttggtgttat ggtgtggctt
    10741 gtttacttga gggcattatt gattatgttt cttttctttg tttctttggc gcctaaccct
    10801 gatttttctg gggttagggg gtgggcttta aaggtgagga gtgttggaat ttcagtttgt
    10861 tttagtggtg gtttggcttt agagggggtg ggggttggtt tagtgtcagg ggaggcaagt
    10921 gggaggttgt ctatggtaaa tctttgggtg ggaaggagag cactattcat ggcgggacta
    10981 gcggcttatc ttttttttac ggtagtggta gtttccaagt tggctcatcg ggggggtggt
    11041 gctcttcgag gtgtgaagca ggcggtttgt taagtgctct atggtgtagt gagtgcacac
    11101 ccctcttaca ctggggaggc gggttattat ctctggggtt ttggccggta gtgtaaatag
    11161 cactttactc tttgaaagta aaagtgaagt tgtcttcccg gctaacatgg taatgccttt
    11221 tttagttcct ttagtttttt tattattggg tgagatgttg aagttgaaag agtgaccctc
    11281 aacaaaggtg gatcttgctc agcggagggc ttatgagtgt ggttttagcc cttttcagtc
    11341 ggctcgtcgt ccattttctg tttatttttt tttggtgggg attttgtttg ttgtttttga
    11401 tgtagagctt attttactga tgcctttgcc ttatcttggt tggttgagaa gggcaatggg
    11461 ttggggggtg ggattatttt tttttatttt ggtttttggg ttgtatcatg agtgacgaga
    11521 gggcagttta agttggcctg gtgtagggaa atagcttgaa gctactgggg ggcggttgaa
    11581 tctatggtgg tggttatttg ttcccgaaag atgccgtatc agtatatttt tccatatttt
    11641 actattttaa ttattattat tttagggatg atgatgtttg tgattgattt ttgatggggt
    11701 gtacctgttt tgtggaaggc ttatggttgg gctcggggag agttgggaaa tcagaaaaaa
    11761 cttggagagt gaaaatggat gaagtagtag gagttggggt aggtgtaagg ggggtagtga
    11821 ttagggttta tggtattgtg ttggagcgtc acattcttag ggttttatta atgttggagc
    11881 ttggtttatt attagggttg agaattttag ggtttttgtg ccctgtgggt tgacagtatc
    11941 tggttgcagt ggtgttggct cttggggttg gtgaggctgc tttaggttta ggggtggtgg
    12001 ttaagattag tcgttctggg gatcatgggc gggttcgtag gaaatctctt attggggatt
    12061 aggtgtgcgg cagtgtgaac ttcttttcaa ggaggagctc tgtgggggtt ggtgtagaag
    12121 atgccaagat ttcagccccg aaaggagtgg gccactaagt taaaattaga cgaagatttt
    12181 ataaaaattt actctaagcc tcaagggaaa tgggtcactg agaatcggga ggaggctttt
    12241 cgtaggcggc ctcggtttat gaggccgtgg cctcgctaca taccaagggt gtggccgatt
    12301 tgttgtgctt tcagggtggg gcagatgttg actaggttat gtctttggtt tcatgaggcg
    12361 aggttttttt tggttttgtt gagatttttg ttattggtgg ctactttttc gggttgggct
    12421 cgggaactaa ttattgaagg aagatactta gggatgtata cttctcacac gcatcgtagt
    12481 ttgaagtgtg ctatgatttt gtttattgtg tcggaggcta tgtttttctt ttcttttttc
    12541 tgggcttatt gtcattttgg gtttgctcct gggttttttt tgggttgtcg ttggccaccc
    12601 gtgggtatta ctcctattca tcctatgggt ttgcctttta tgaatttagt tcttttattg
    12661 tcttcctctt taactatcaa tttgtcccat gggtatttac gggttggaaa gcctttagag
    12721 tgtgggtttt gattggtttt tactttgagg ttaggaatgg gatttttttt tgctcagata
    12781 aaagagtact attgggctaa gtttactatt actgatgggg tgtgggggtc aactttttac
    12841 atgttaactg gtttacatgg ttttcatgtg tttcttggta tgggatttat gtgttttaac
    12901 ttgggtcggc ttgcgttttg tcattttcat actggggaaa acatttgttt tatctcaatg
    12961 ctatggtatt ggcattttgt agattttatt tgggtgatta tttgacctct tgtttatgtg
    13021 tggggggggt gggggtattt ccattacaaa ttaagtgctc cttgggaggt tgtcattaat
    13081 cctcattggg ggttttgtta atttgagtgg gctcttagtt taaattgaaa aacatctccc
    13141 ttcaaaggag aagatgcctg cggggagggc ctggagaggg gttagtttta acgtgtggtt
    13201 ttgtaccttg gtagtataaa aagttggtag ttaagaaact tggggtttgt ggtgtgagct
    13261 gtggaggcaa tttggtttcg gcccaaaggg aaacggttca attccgttgc gccattggca
    13321 gggaagccat gcttataggc gactggcttt taaccggtag atagcttttt atagttcctg
    13381 cttagtgtgt tgtcaagaga ggccctatac gctaagaaca ggcggactgc ctcataagcg
    13441 gttggtagtt aagaaacttg gggtttgtgg tgtgagttgt gggggcaatt tggtttcggc
    13501 tcaaagggaa acggttcaat tccgttgcgc cattggcagg ggtagtttaa gaaaaacgtt
    13561 agtcttgtaa actataagat gcttgtaagg ccccctgtta ggggagagtt taagggttat
    13621 tgttttggtg tggtctggag ccgtagaata agttaagttt tttcccctgt caagggaagg
    13681 gtgcccaagg gtcggttctt aagttgttat agttgcaacc tcggatgttt tggggtaatg
    13741 attgtgtgga cagatggtgt tttgggtgag gtttatactt gcttaggggt gcttatggcg
    13801 acagcttggt ctacgcttct tgagcgaaag attttagcta gggcgcaacg tcgtaagggg
    13861 ccgaacaagg tctcattaaa gggcgttgct cagcctttgg cagatgctct taaacttttt
    13921 ataaagaagc aggttattcc cagtcggtca aacgtgattc cttttgttac aatgccctgt
    13981 ttggctttaa caatttctct ctttctttgg caggtttggc ctgaggggta tggggggaga
    14041 aggtctaact atgaagggtt gatttatgtt tgtattgtgt cttttcatgt ttacgcagtt
    14101 gtggtggctg ggtgggctgc aaattcgatc tattctatga tgggggcttt gcggggggtg
    14161 gcacaaacta tttcttatga gttgccctat aatttggttt tgttggggtt gtttttgtgg
    14221 tatggttctt atagattggt tggggcaagg aggaatggtt atttgttaac tcactctttc
    14281 tttatttttc cggtgtgggt aatgttagtg ctttgtgagt tgcatcgtac tccttttgac
    14341 ttgacggagg ctgagaggga gttggtgtct ggttataata ctgattacgg tgcggtgggg
    14401 tttattcagt tgtttatttc tgagtatgct aatgtgttat ttgcgggtca gttgacttca
    14461 ttgttgtggc tttggtcagg acctttaagt ccttataggt gtattgtagt tggagtgttt
    14521 tttacggggg ggcttctttt ctttcgagct gtatttcctc ggtgtcggta tgaccagctt
    14581 atggaagttt gttggaagag tcttttgcct tttgtgtttt tttgcttttt tttttggcgg
    14641 gctggggttt tttttttttt ggggcgggtt ggtaagcaat attataagag aaaatatttt
    14701 cgcttaagca tacattataa gagaaaatat tttaacgcaa cgctacaaaa gtagaaatat
    14761 tttaacgcaa cgctaccaaa gtagaaatat cttggttggg ttccatagtg gtgcgttgct
    14821 tgtgtgcaag cggggggatt aagccctgct tgctcacagg tagagggttt agacggggga
    14881 ggggtagtta gtgaaaacac ttgcctgtgg cgcaagagtt gtctttaagg ctcttttgaa
    14941 aaatggccag gtttaatgtt gattagaggg ggtgttgcct ttgtggggta aggaggagct
    15001 catcagggtt tagcctgaag gtgcctgtta ggccaaaggt tataatatgt atactatttt
    15061 atttttagta gtaattgtct tgtgagggtt agtctcagcc tattgtttgc cggattactt
    15121 agttcctagg attaagatga tggctgatgt tgctaggcac atgtattggg ggatacttgg
    15181 ttgatgaggg attccggttt gtttaggtat ggcttttttg attgttgttc gtactaaaac
    15241 ttgattggaa aggttacctt acgcgtacaa gcggatgtgg attatggttt attgggttgg
    15301 gtttgggatt attgcatatg agtatgggaa aaggcagtat cctgattggg ttatttctat
    15361 aattaagacg tttagggtaa gtctttggag gtggtattga gagctgcttg ggtgatcggg
    15421 ggtgccgtta gttttaattt ggttatttct gatttgtttt ttgattttta tttgttggga
    15481 gaaatggaat ggggggaagg actagggtga gaggttttgt cagatgggaa gtggggcgtt
    15541 gcttgcatgc aagcaggggg ttaggccttg tctgtttata ggtagggggt ttaggcgggg
    15601 aaggggtagt ttaataaaaa cacttgtttt tggcctatta agttacgtat ttttggttgc
    15661 atacttatca gattgtttgg aagctgtttt tgaagaggag gtggctgaga gctaagcggc
    15721 aggctgtaaa cctgcttagg aaagaagaag gcctttccct cctttaggcc gatatgctta
    15781 aaaagaaaat tgttaggagc ctttgacaga gggcgagctt tatgctcaag gtggttttct
    15841 ttgtggggtc tttagtgggc cacgccattt ttgggtcggt tttcaggttg gtggggttgg
    15901 gtgctattgt gggggtaatc ttggggtttg aaggagctta tgaggatgat tttagggggt
    15961 ttgaggagct ttcatgtgtc tctcagattg ctcgttaaat gtggcgggcg ggctgtgggg
    16021 ttggttgaag agttgagtgg gtttttactt ggagtttatt aagggatgct tgcaagtatt
    16081 agcttctgat gatttagtcg ggaaattgag cgagattgat tgaggcaatc gaggtttttg
    16141 caagtctggc cgaaagatgg taattttgta tgtggttgta gtaatgattt tttttagagt
    16201 tagtttgttt ttagtgtctg tgtctggggc gttgaaatag ggttaactgg ggtaagggtg
    16261 tagctaggct tgattgtggg cttgattgtg gaatctagct ctgcttctaa ctctgcgtga
    16321 ttccttccaa gccttccaag ccgtgcaatg gtgcagtggt aggaggagga caatgggggg
    16381 ggtttttgtt gttgttgttt tcgaattctg ctggcatgca ttttttagtc agtcggagtt
    16441 gaactttgag gttcttgttg ttgaggttag gttttgtttt ggtatccggg attaattggg
    16501 aggaaaagag tgtaaactgc gggaactggg tattgagttt ttgggttttc ggtagttcca
    16561 tagaataaga acattagggc gttagggtgt cagtggggct ggccggggca ttatgtgaag
    16621 gggggttatg tgaaggagga taaagttaag atgatagtgg ttgagttttt tgtgtgagta
    16681 gttttttgtg tgatttgtct tatatgagtt ttggctcgca agtcttagtg gaggttgatt
    16741 tgatgttaat tctgatggtg ccatggttgg tgccaaggtt gggggttggt ggggggcatg
    16801 ggggtggttg gggtttttgt taggattatt ttttattatt atgtttttag tttgtgtcag
    16861 gggtggggca gaggaggggc ctgaggaggg tgatgcggag tttgttgcgg tgtttatgtt
    16921 atgagttgtg gtataagttc tggtgcccgg aaaaggcggg ggaacttatt tggtggggga
    16981 acagatttgg tggggggcgg agatatggtg gggggttgat ctttgagttc gggttttttt
    17041 ctgggggtgg ctttgtttta tgtattgcgg ggagtatggt agttggggga tgttgtcact
    17101 ttgtgttgtg ggtgggagtt gggttttctg ttttggtgat ttgcgttggt tttttgattt
    17161 tttcactggc gtaatggttg attagatttt ttgctgtttt cactttggta atgagtcaca
    17221 agggtagatc ctgttttctt ttttgaagtt tgtggtaaga ggagtacagc ggcgttttta
    17281 ttttatcctc aggtttgggt ttatggaagc ggggtggcta attctgggac tttgggggtg
    17341 tctattttgg tactttggtg gatgtggtta ttttggtagt gtgggtgtgc ttggcgtttg
    17401 gggttttggg gggtttgcgg ggggtgctgg ggggattggg ggttaggggg tattggccta
    17461 ttgacttata aatttactgg ttttatgctt acaagcttac tgggtttttg gggtttttta
    17521 gggggggggt taagggtttt tttgggggcc cgggggtaag taggagggag gtagtttgtt
    17581 tcatgaatga attattaatt atttgttggt gggtgccttg ttgttaaaaa aaacacctcg
    17641 taggatgatg aaggagccgg tcgggctggc cgttgtgttt tcccaggctt gtggtgtcag
    17701 ggtggtgttg tgtgggtggt tagtaaccgt aattctcgat accggcctga ttacgccggt
    17761 agggagtgag catgcaggtt ggattactca tttagcgtga tttaattttt ttattatggg
    17821 tgtaatttta agtttggtga ggggtagtgt attggtgggc tcccacggta aaacgtttcg
    17881 tcctaagcgt ttgtgtaaca agcggttgga gtggtggtgg tcattagtgc ctattttgat
    17941 tattaggtgt ttagactgtc caaacttaat tattaactac ctgagggaaa aaaacccttt
    18001 tcctgtctat ggggctaagg tgattgggct acagtggtat tgacaatatg aacttgagta
    18061 tttacgtgaa ctttgttgcg agctggatgt cttaagttgg gtgggagttt ttttagagtc
    18121 tgccgtggtg agttacctta agtgttggtg ggaacgggat gtgaaattct gatttaggct
    18181 tatttgacct ggtggctatg gcctagggaa ggttcttatg ataaggcatg ataggtggag
    18241 tgttgactcc tatgaggtgg ggtgagatga taagaggatg cggtttgggc aaactgatac
    18301 tcgactggtt ttaccgtcga agacaccttg tcggttgcta tgcaggggag cggatgttat
    18361 tcacaacttt aatgtaaaag ctttaggggt atcggttgat tgtgttcctg ggcgtgcaaa
    18421 tcaacacaag cttctcggta aagttggtgt ttatcaaggt ctttgtaggg agctttgcgg
    18481 gattaatcac ccgcatatgc cttgctcggt tgagttaatt ccgttgctgg attactacaa
    18541 gtggttaagc ttagggttgg tgagaactcg cacgtaagct tatggtgggg tttggagggg
    18601 cagggtttag ggttcgtgtc tcagtagggg tgtgaaacgt gggacaggtg agataaggta
    18661 gtagttaacc gcaggggctc atgccccctg aacgagggtg caaatccctc tcttgccaaa
    18721 ttaggcaagg tgtggagctg tcttgtagtt gataacaatg tcaccctgca aaggtgaagg
    18781 tgccggggat aagcctggtg ggggtctctt agtagttgtg gttttaaagt ggtaggtgag
    18841 ataaggtagt agttaaccgc aggggctcat gccccctgaa cgagggtgca agtccctctc
    18901 ttgccaggtg agacaagatg acctgttatt attttgggga cgaagccaat taatggtctt
    18961 tggctgttaa ccaaatgtaa gctttcgaaa gccgttccta gctctgttga gaacccgttt
    19021 tctgaggccg acttgcgggc aattcgaagg tatccatggc cagttgttat accacattta
    19081 tggcgccaag gtcggcgaat gcacctcaac agaaatcttt aatagagacc gttgaggaaa
    19141 aggttctgta ctccgtggta cggaataggc aaactcagct caatccgaaa aaccgaagtt
    19201 aatatagccc atgctggcgt gtagcatcga agtttgaacc ggcaattagt gcgagctaaa
    19261 cccagtggca atgaggaaat tggctgtgta accgaacggt gccagcacta gcggttagac
    19321 cccacgccat aattgttggg ggacggttga agcaaagctt ttgtagttac tgcctgattg
    19381 gtgaaatgag caaagagatg attgttgcgg aacttagcgt atacacgtca aagataggca
    19441 gaaacgggga ttagataccc ccttatccta aaccctaatt tcttacctga tcagtacttg
    19501 tgtcacacaa gaaagtcaag cctggtgacg gctgcctaac gtcgcagtgg agcttgggcc
    19561 tcaatgtgat gacccgcatg aacccagccc cccttgtaat agcgtatgcc caataaaggg
    19621 tagagggtaa ctttgctaga actaaaagct gtagtgtaaa tggttttaag tttattggta
    19681 aagtacacag ttgcagtatg gctgtccatg gttgtttagg ttactgaata gcgaaagatc
    19741 catgatctat cttgagagac tcgagtaagt gattcccccg cttacgtttc tactcttgtg
    19801 attagctatt ccatttaatt ggtttaagct tctagccaaa agctagttgg aaggaagtag
    19861 gtgatatagt gtctaatcct ggaggggtga acctgagcta cgttctatat gataggcccc
    19921 gctcttgaaa ctgtggtagg gtgtagaagg aattgctagt aaacttcaat ttagcacttg
    19981 aagttgaaag cgccaactgg gtagtgtaca aaccgcccgt cacccgctta gtaataggtg
    20041 gtaagtcgta acaaggtgag tgtaggagaa cctgtactct ggtttataga gaggtgtggg
    20101 acacaattct gtacaccagg atctgtgtca taacgtttgg agcgattgga tatgggctct
    20161 ggctgggtgc tcccggtcag catttcaaga aatggatgtg gccggatgac tttgatgatg
    20221 agtattttcg gacaagagtg ccttctcccc ccactagtgg ggggggacag gaagaggaga
    20281 ttaagttggt tgtacaggaa gggcgagcga agattgtgtt tccgaagaaa gaggaggtgg
    20341 aagttgagtc gcctagcggg ttagaggaag gttgtgatat ggtaagaatt aggcaggaga
    20401 tggtaggctt gggtgattta cctattgcag ctcaagattg attagacttc attgtttttc
    20461 ttaggcagat tttattttag ttttgttgta aagtgggtat tactaattcc agaagagtag
    20521 aaaggcttac ctttggtata atgacaccat tagaggtttt cttaggaggg ctcccgaagt
    20581 tgaaagagct gggggaagtt agtcgtagaa ctaattgggg ttgttgaagg accctcaaga
    20641 aagctttcct tagaggtgaa attccattac gggtttttca aggatacctg gatttaactt
    20701 aggtctcata gagtgattac tggcgactcg gagtaagctg ggtgggcgta gtgttagtcg
    20761 tgggtgttct taagagtagg ctttaaggca gccacctgga acgaggtcgt ggctgactaa
    20821 atgtaggacg ttgggtgaag aggcagttta aggtttgatg gcttagcttt ggtatgtttt
    20881 ttgggcgctg aagaagttgg attctgtggg gagatgagta ctaatagaat tacagggtta
    20941 ttcggggaat tattgaagat gaactcggct tagaaggatc aggactgttt agtaaaaaca
    21001 tagtgtgggg ggaagaataa tccaacatca agcgctgccc ggtgccttag cggtaaacgg
    21061 cggccttagc gtgagggtcg taaagtagca taataattcg ctctcttaat tggaggcagg
    21121 tatgaatggt tctacatggt taagctttat ttttagtgct ttgtggaaac tagcgtgtag
    21181 gtgaggatac tttgcgtatt ttagatagac aaaaagaccc cagaagctct ggctaacgcc
    21241 ttggctggga gagttcctga gaaatatcag aagaagggct gatacccctt aatcttactc
    21301 ggattcgagg ttgtggggat cccttagtgt taggaaactg tcggaaacat taggaaagtt
    21361 actctggggg taacaggcta atccagtttg agagttcaaa tcggcgactg ggcttagtac
    21421 ttcgatgttg gctttggggg actcggttgt gtaggggcaa gaagagtggg tctgttcgac
    21481 ctttaaaacc caccgtgagc tgagtttaga acgtggtaac acagttcggt tcctatcttc
    21541 tattaattac atcccttttg tacgaaagga cttagggggc gagatgggtg tgtggcctgg
    21601 acggatgctt aaggataatt agtgctgatt ctaaggagag ctgtggcttt aaatgaagtt
    21661 ttattaaaaa agatttat
//
LOCUS       MW143039               19004 bp    DNA     circular INV 29-JAN-2026
DEFINITION  UNVERIFIED: Hydroides elegans mitochondrion sequence.
ACCESSION   MW143039
VERSION     MW143039.1
KEYWORDS    UNVERIFIED.
SOURCE      mitochondrion Hydroides elegans (calcareous tube worm)
  ORGANISM  Hydroides elegans
            Eukaryota; Metazoa; Spiralia; Lophotrochozoa; Annelida; Polychaeta;
            Sedentaria; Canalipalpata; Sabellida; Serpulidae; Hydroides.
REFERENCE   1  (bases 1 to 19004)
  AUTHORS   Sun,Y., Daffe,G., Zhang,Y., Pons,J., Qiu,J.W. and Kupriyanova,E.K.
  TITLE     Another blow to the conserved gene order in Annelida: evidence from
            mitochondrial genomes of the calcareous tubeworm genus Hydroides
  JOURNAL   Mol Phylogenet Evol, 107124 (2021) In press
  PUBMED    33610649
  REMARK    Publication Status: Available-Online prior to print
REFERENCE   2  (bases 1 to 19004)
  AUTHORS   Sun,Y.
  TITLE     Direct Submission
  JOURNAL   Submitted (20-OCT-2020) Department of Biological, Hong Kong Baptist
            University, 224 Waterloo Rd, Kowloon Town., Hong Kong, China
FEATURES             Location/Qualifiers
     gene            114..183
                     /gene="trnM(cat)"
     tRNA            114..183
                     /product="tRNA-Met"
     gene            242..310
                     /gene="trnY(gta)"
     tRNA            242..310
                     /product="tRNA-Tyr"
     gene            373..1576
                     /gene="rrnL"
     rRNA            373..1576
                     /product="16S ribosomal RNA"
     gene            1905..2747
                     /gene="cox3"
     CDS             1905..2747
                     /gene="cox3"
                     /translation="MSPWARYLPSLWPICSSFTVGQLLLSLCLWFHEASVSLFFFSFL
                     LGLLCAVGWVRELVLEGSFMGMYTSYTHKSLKCAMILFIVSEAMFFFSFFWAYSHYGF
                     APGFFLGCRWPPMGITPIHPMGLPFMNLVVLLCSSMTINFSHGFLRAGKPFWCGVWLM
                     FTLGLGVMFFCAQLKEYYWAKFSLTDGVWGSTFFMLTGLHGFHVFLGMGLMGFNLVRL
                     FLCQFHTGENISFISMLWYWHFVDLIWVIIWPLVYVWGGWGYFHYNLSTPMEIFINSS
                     WGQS"
     gene            2790..3707
                     /gene="nad1"
     CDS             2790..3707
                     /gene="nad1"
                     /translation="MILWMEYGLSEVYTCLGVLLATAWCTLLERKVLASAQRRKGPNK
                     VVLKGIIQPLADALKLFLKKQVIPSRSNLFLFSLMPCLALTVSLFLWQVWPESYGGCS
                     SNYEGLIYICIVSFHIYAIVGAGWAANSIYSILGSLRGVAQTISYELPYNLTLLGLFF
                     WLSSYSFMGSQANGYFLSHSEMVFPIWVMLLLCELHRTPFDLTEAESELVSGYNTDYG
                     AVGFIQLFISEYANVVFSGQLTSLLWFWGGFTFVSVLFGVFLSGLFLFYRAVFPRCRY
                     DQLMEVCWKVIFPFILLWFILSISGVLYL"
     gene            3709..3772
                     /gene="trnH(gtg)"
     tRNA            3709..3772
                     /product="tRNA-His"
     gene            3972..4649
                     /gene="cox2"
     CDS             3972..4649
                     /gene="cox2"
                     /translation="MSEGFRPKRLWSSKLEWWWSFIPILIVVLLDIPNLIINYASEKN
                     PFPILGAKIVGLQWYWQYELEFLATFASNVGMFLWLLTSGFMLNKPNYLVGILATWKG
                     SMEKWDFYNLQHCSYNVDSYEAKWGLNWLSRLSHSDARLVLPLNTPCRLVFSGSDVIH
                     NFNIKSLGISMDCVPGRLSQHKFLASKVGVFHGLCSELCGVNHPHMPCSLEVIPHSIF
                     LGFLYEG"
     gene            4852..4918
                     /gene="trnF(gaa)"
     tRNA            4852..4918
                     /product="tRNA-Phe"
     gene            5033..5097
                     /gene="trnG(tcc)"
     tRNA            5033..5097
                     /product="tRNA-Gly"
     gene            5151..5216
                     /gene="trnK(ttt)"
     tRNA            5151..5216
                     /product="tRNA-Lys"
     gene            5614..5682
                     /gene="trnS1(tct)"
     tRNA            5614..5682
                     /product="tRNA-Ser"
     gene            6172..7725
                     /gene="cox1"
     CDS             6172..7725
                     /gene="cox1"
                     /translation="MSGFSLSVLIRGNNAWPGVGLVSPEQYLSVITVHAILMIFFFLM
                     PVLIGGFGNWLVPLMIGAPDMALPRINAFSFWLLVPSVIFLLGGGKIEGGLQTGWTLY
                     PPLSSVKFSSSPSVDFGIFSLHMAGLSSILGSINFLTTLLNMRGPESRLDRMPLFCWA
                     LGVTTLLLLLSVPVLAGGLTMLIVDRHFSTSFFDPVGGGDPVLFMHLFWFFGHPEVYV
                     LILPGFGLISHVLAGCARKKMPFGYIGMVYAMCSIGMMGFLVWGHHMFVSGLDVDTRA
                     YFSTATMCIAVPTGVKIFSWVMTLQGIGHHSWEPALLWCLGFLVMFTAGGCTGVILAS
                     TALDVHLHDTYFTVGHFHYVLSMGAVFSVFAAFQWYFHFFTGTMLHQRWSRWHFWGSV
                     GTVHMIFTPMHSIGLGGMPRRYYDYPESFTLGNATASCGTLGMALMTMFWVWLIWEGL
                     SSQRLGRWKSVPSGLVDRLGWQIPLHTFWLHSYQIVWKLFSSRSPKACLNPLLKAAKG
                     LNKRLSLVS"
     gene            7822..7887
                     /gene="trnL1(tag)"
     tRNA            7822..7887
                     /product="tRNA-Leu"
     gene            7888..7957
                     /gene="trnC(gca)"
     tRNA            7888..7957
                     /product="tRNA-Cys"
     gene            7962..9494
                     /gene="nad5"
     CDS             7962..9494
                     /gene="nad5"
                     /translation="MLWGVLLGCFFCCLFEGSTLYTQQVSDFFGGFLCLGFLVDSTSL
                     SFGGVVGLVSVVVYFYSLGYMGGDQMSRKFFSLVFIFVSSMFILIFSGDLLTMFLGWE
                     GLGVSSFLLVIYYSNHASVSSGIITMMSNRVGDVFFLLGLGSLYMGGEVSFLFSEAWG
                     CGFFFFACVAKSAQWPLCGWLPAAMAAPTPVSALVHSSTLVTAGGYLLFRFEGVELMV
                     LDSLLLIPLTTMLLASLGALVSYDLKRLVAMSTLSHIALICWAILGGYESLAFFHLVI
                     HALFKSLLFLCAGVLIQGAGHSQDIRLMGGSFESHLICKIGLLYSSVSMMGLPLLGGY
                     DSKELVMGGILLSGIQNSEFSFLLGSLIMFFSGGYAFRLMGLLLMSKKVALFGHNNSS
                     VSLNCIGVLLLISVILGKWGYFYSSLGMTSLLGLLEPSWFSLFISGLLVDFWLSGEDY
                     NAWYEVGELGSMSLNLSISCLHGCLSISEEVEMGWLEGVGGEGMLKTGKGICNVTSNN
                     EW"
     gene            9507..9569
                     /gene="trnE(ttc)"
     tRNA            9507..9569
                     /product="tRNA-Glu"
     gene            9570..10886
                     /gene="nad4"
     CDS             9570..10886
                     /gene="nad4"
                     /translation="MFTLGSSLFLMMILKKGSFFSAYGASFFIFFLWASLFGFSGVFS
                     GQMLTEDYVNHGFLLLSLWLGVLVFMMEFRGSLKFQFCNFVFSVCGLCGLCFIMGSGM
                     VYFIFFELVFVPISALVLIWGYNKERISAVVYMVVYSFLGGGFHLISLVSLLEGSGSL
                     FLTESVDGSGETVEVFMWWSGLMVLFLVKAPLFMFHLWLPKAHVEAPTCASMLLAGLL
                     LKLGTYGLFLYEGVWQASSSWGSIWQVFGLWGGVHAALLCMRELNLKKIVALSSVSHM
                     SLSITSFFVGTRGGWDAMYLMGIMHGLCSSGMFSWVGCHYYHASNQNSLLSGGYRSVG
                     VLASVSFVFLSLGVAGIPPMGSFWGEFFIFSVFLNSFIVGGVVLVLVGILNLLFICYL
                     SLWICHGEWGSSSSKVFWGGTRSYLCMLGHWLPCVFLFLFMFLIYS"
     gene            10890..12059
                     /gene="cob"
     CDS             10890..12059
                     /gene="cob"
                     /translation="MTTYISMRKRYNFLSIISKFCYNFPCPLSLTSFWNFGSILGFLT
                     VTQVLTGFLLSLHYVPVSNLAFDRVAHIERDVNFGWVIRSFHQVGASGLMLGMVIHML
                     RGIFYDSYDRTPSVWYSGAMLYVLCMAISFLGYVLPWGQMSYWGATVITNLFSVIPFI
                     GGDIVRLAWGGYSVGDATLNRFYSFHFLLPFLMLVVMGGHLSLLHEFGSSNPLGLDSR
                     ISMVPFYPYYLYSDILGLSLWMMMSSYFVFLNPYVLSDALNYEEANPLVTPLHIKPEW
                     YFLAYYALLRSVPSKTGGILLMVMAILFLVFLPFASDKLMLGVPNYLGRSGCFWLFVN
                     CWVVLSWLGAMPAEEPFIMMSGLMGLFLMVVSELDSLICDVHDWYEDKSSVLSSY"
     gene            12330..13106
                     /gene="atp6"
     CDS             12330..13106
                     /gene="atp6"
                     /translation="MGDLYWVFLMVGAVSFMGLMDSEWLERSGGGVLVSLYRQGLLKI
                     LNFVNGRFYLPTGGFKKLSETWALVFFSMVVSEALPYSVQMTFLGYPLAILVFSMIFS
                     LWVSSFFQGPTEFMKGIIPSGVSGAAAPFISILVLVSSWMRPLVLVMRMSMAAILMVT
                     LEGIFHYFSMSLYDHYLVSLNNKGLIFWSENFGMFSAGFLTISGVLGLDKLFYMSFQV
                     LLLFSLLTMYHQEHSMKLASTNIPTCWVLSDCLPVWSLTF"
     gene            13277..13372
                     /gene="trnW(tca)"
     tRNA            13277..13372
                     /product="tRNA-Trp"
     gene            13374..14378
                     /gene="nad2"
     CDS             13374..14378
                     /gene="nad2"
                     /translation="MVFLKMGSVAPAYLMSIIMTLASVFLGLFSSSIFMFWLSMELSV
                     CSFCGVLSFIEKSSGGMIAKYFIISAFSGVVFLCGLLLDWSGALSEGWEDSMIIGWIF
                     FMCMYVKLGLPPFHFWVVGVVWGCTWFSAALLLTLQKMLPFLAMSTTVGFSGLLIPIC
                     LLSSVLASLGGLNHYEPYYLIAYASMITSNWLVVVSFFSLNIFFLSMALYSFVIFMLL
                     FSFREKSWGIGFTQFSPWFLMAILLLVGLPNGPIFMLKVLIYGSLLSFGCLTGSWLIG
                     ITSVFLIPLYLRLVALVSTSGWGWMLNNYPLGNKDFFILLLVSSAFVFSGLGWSVVLL"
     gene            14415..14477
                     /gene="trnP(tgg)"
     tRNA            14415..14477
                     /product="tRNA-Pro"
     gene            14480..14543
                     /gene="trnT(tgt)"
     tRNA            14480..14543
                     /product="tRNA-Thr"
     gene            14523..15026
                     /gene="nad6"
     CDS             14523..15026
                     /gene="nad6"
                     /translation="MPNSLLVLMVMTELVVASLMMIIITISFETPIMLGISVFFTSAL
                     VTFSYVWGRSTWFGVMVWLIYLSALLVMFLFFVSLAPNPSFSLGGSWITKVSILMLTS
                     FMTLAMMSGVMNSSFEWEGACLPMVVMWSEGGSVLMAGLVSYLFFAVVIISKLGGRGG
                     GALRGMH"
     gene            15030..15099
                     /gene="trnV(tac)"
     tRNA            15030..15099
                     /product="tRNA-Val"
     gene            15100..15163
                     /gene="trnQ(ttg)"
     tRNA            15100..15163
                     /product="tRNA-Gln"
     gene            15170..15517
                     /gene="nad3"
     CDS             15170..15517
                     /gene="nad3"
                     /translation="MSPFLIPLLFMALGKMLKLKEWPKTKVDGNQLSSYECGFSSFQT
                     ARRPFSIYFFLVGILFVVFDVELVLVMPFPFLGWLGGLSGLGVSLFFFILGFGLYHEW
                     REGSLSWPSGKGD"
     gene            16581..16644
                     /gene="trnA(tgc)"
     tRNA            16581..16644
                     /product="tRNA-Ala"
     gene            16646..16708
                     /gene="trnL2(taa)"
     tRNA            16646..16708
                     /product="tRNA-Leu"
     gene            16716..16782
                     /gene="trnS2(tga)"
     tRNA            16716..16782
                     /product="tRNA-Ser"
     gene            16821..17075
                     /gene="atp8"
     CDS             16821..17075
                     /gene="atp8"
                     /translation="MPFKLWFPYWTILIIIILGGLLVFSDSWWNMSMGWPMSGEQEPF
                     FTMSGSPKSMKSFGSSLSWKPKYCSLVYQKTYRWGWEKKG"
     gene            17089..17343
                     /gene="nad4l"
     CDS             17089..17343
                     /gene="nad4l"
                     /translation="MAFLLVNFLGFGFFLSQHILSSLLMLEMGLLFSLLALGSLLPVS
                     WCSLIILVLVVGVAEASLGLGLVVKISRSVGSDRLGIVGL"
     gene            17396..17460
                     /gene="trnN(gtt)"
     tRNA            17396..17460
                     /product="tRNA-Asn"
     gene            17660..18572
                     /gene="rrnS"
     rRNA            17660..18572
                     /product="12S ribosomal RNA"
     gene            18712..18781
                     /gene="trnI(gat)"
     tRNA            18712..18781
                     /product="tRNA-Ile"
     gene            18784..18852
                     /gene="trnR(tcg)"
     tRNA            18784..18852
                     /product="tRNA-Arg"
     gene            18907..18971
                     /gene="trnD(gtc)"
     tRNA            18907..18971
                     /product="tRNA-Asp"
ORIGIN      
        1 tgactttggg actttttatt tttctgggga attttcagtg gacctagggg ccgcttgggt
       61 ctgggtgatt ttcaggcaaa ccagtagatc tgctagggtt tcgggtgttt attagtgggg
      121 taaggtaaga aagccgcaag ggctcatgcc ccttaagtag aggttcaaat cctcttccta
      181 ctataaagag gtgactgtaa aagttgagta gatttacctt tatctgtttg agagaaactt
      241 caaagggttg gccgagccta ggtgatagat tgtaaatcta tttacgagaa gttaaaaatc
      301 tcacccttta agatatttta caatttattt tctaaaaggt taaaggacta ttttatggtt
      361 gagatgttgt cattagcagc gggttttcac agaaagactt taggtaatta tttcagtgtc
      421 atcttagaaa aacttgtagg caaaggtagg cctgtagttt taataaaacc attaacaggt
      481 agggttgctt accttttgca taatgaagct acaagtttta tctttaggcg tatccccgaa
      541 ggtgagagat cagggaaaaa tttgttgaag aactaatttg tagtggtgaa aaactccttt
      601 aaaaaatttt ttctagaggt gaaatgccat cacgagctta tcaaggatat ctgggtttat
      661 agctaagatt ataaagtaaa ataaatattc gggataagct gggtattaaa aaataaacaa
      721 ttatttcttt tttaaagtaa gcttaaaagc agctacctgg agtgaggtct ttaccggcta
      781 aatatctact ggtggggtaa aaattccagg ataggcttta attttcataa aatagttagt
      841 gttacttttg atgtaaaaaa atgagtattt tttaaatttt ttagttaaaa taaaaaaggt
      901 ctaggaagaa ctcggcaaaa aggattagga ctgtttatta aaaacatagc gtagagaggc
      961 taataattct acgtcaagcg ctgcccggtg ctgtaatggt aaacggcggc cttagcgtga
     1021 gggtcttaag gtagcataat aattcgctct cttaattgga ggcaggtatg aacggttttt
     1081 catagtttag ctttcttctt catgaggttt gaagttggcg tcctagtgaa gatacttgaa
     1141 ttttttagga agacaaaaag accctagaag ctctgactaa cgtcttggct gggagagttc
     1201 ctgagaaata tcagaagtcc tttatcggct taagttgact cttatatgag gggagggaga
     1261 tccctattac aaggaatttt tgggaaacag aagaaaagtt actctagggg taacaggcta
     1321 atccagcttg agagttcata tcggcagctg ggcttagtac ctcgatgttg gctttagtgg
     1381 gctcaattgt gcagcagcaa ttagagcagg tctgttcgac ctttaaaaac taccttgagc
     1441 tgagtttaga acgtagaaat acagttcggt tcctatctcc ttagcttatt accccttttg
     1501 tacgaaagga cttagggaaa aagataagta cgaggcttga acatgttaag gtttaaagtt
     1561 atctaagtag ggttttaggc ttaaagagct ggaagagttc acatttcttt agtgggggtt
     1621 taaatcctct tcctgcttat aaaataaatc tttatagggg ttattatact aaaattattg
     1681 caaatttcta aggctatgga aattattcta acctttaagc attaatattt ttagggccat
     1741 agtttttagc ttttattcat ttactacaca ctactgtttt aatttatatt tttttgaaat
     1801 ggttggtagc gactgtaata acaaacaaaa ccaccaaggg tgataagatc atgttaaata
     1861 aaagtgagtc tttttctctt tctagcccag gggcagtaaa atttatgagt ccttgagctc
     1921 ggtacctacc tagcttatgg ccgatttgtt cgtcttttac agtaggtcag cttttattga
     1981 gtctttgtct ttgatttcat gaggctagag tttctctttt tttctttaga tttcttttag
     2041 gattattgtg cgctgtgggt tgagttcgag agctagtttt ggagggtagt tttataggca
     2101 tgtatacctc ttacacacac aaaagtctaa aatgcgctat gattcttttt attgtttctg
     2161 aggcaatgtt ctttttttct tttttttggg cttatagcca ttatgggttt gctccaggtt
     2221 tttttttagg gtgtcgatgg cctcctatag gaattacccc tattcatcct ataggtcttc
     2281 cttttataaa tttagtggtt ctgctatgtt catcaataac tatcaatttt tctcatgggt
     2341 ttttacgagc tggaaaacct ttttggtgcg gggtttgatt aatatttact ctgggtctgg
     2401 gggtgatatt tttttgtgct caactaaagg agtactattg ggctaagttt aggttaactg
     2461 atggggtttg aggatctact ttttttatgc ttacggggtt gcatggattt catgtttttt
     2521 tagggatggg cttaataggg tttaacctag ttcgtctttt tttgtgccag tttcatactg
     2581 gagaaaatat tagttttatt tctatattat gatattggca ttttgtagat ttaatctggg
     2641 tgattatttg gcctcttgtc tacgtatgag gggggtgagg ttatttccat tataatctta
     2701 gcactcctat ggaaattttt attaattctt cctggggtca gagctaatta cacaagctaa
     2761 gttttgctgg tagtgaaggt ttacataaaa tgattttatg gatagaatat ggattaagag
     2821 aggtctatac ttgtctaggt gtattattag ctactgcttg gtgtactctt ctagaacgaa
     2881 aagttttagc tagagctcag cgtcgcaagg gacctaataa ggttgtgcta aaggggatta
     2941 ttcagccttt agctgatgct ttaaaacttt tcttaaaaaa acaggtaatt cctagtcgtt
     3001 ctaacttatt tctttttaga ttaatacctt gtttagccct aactgtttct ctcttccttt
     3061 gacaggtttg accagagtct tatggaggat gtagttcaaa ttatgaagga ttgatttaca
     3121 tttgtattgt atcttttcat atctacgcta ttgttggggc aggttgagct gctaactcta
     3181 tttactctat ccttggttct ttacgcggtg ttgcccaaac aatttcgtat gagttgcctt
     3241 acaacttaac tttgttgggg ctatttttct ggttgagttc ttatagtttt atgggtaggc
     3301 aggcaaatgg ctattttctt agccactctg agatagtttt ccctatttga gtgatgcttc
     3361 ttctgtgtga acttcaccga actccctttg atttaactga ggctgaaagt gaactggttt
     3421 ctggctataa tacggactat ggtgctgtag ggtttattca gttgttcatt tcagagtatg
     3481 ccaatgtagt gttttctggt caattaactt cattactatg gttttggggg gggtttactt
     3541 tcgttagggt tttgtttggg gtttttttaa ggggtctatt cttattttac cgggctgttt
     3601 ttcctcgttg tcgttatgat cagctaatag aggtttgttg aaaggtaatt ttccctttta
     3661 ttctactgtg atttatttta aggatcaggg gagttttata cctttaacag gagggtagtt
     3721 taatttaaaa tgcttgtttg tggcacaaga gatacagttt tagttccttc taattagccg
     3781 ttttgtttta gacctagtag gaaactttaa aaaaagttat cttgaatatt ttatgtgtga
     3841 tatacactat tagtcaacta tctacccctg ggaatgatca tgccttttgg gttatagcct
     3901 gagggctaat taactttatt gttctgggaa ttattagagt tcttgtgttt gggtcagttc
     3961 taggtgcaag gttgagagag ggatttcgac ctaaacgctt atgaaggaga aaattggagt
     4021 ggtggtggag atttattccg attctaattg ttgtcctgct cgatattcct aacctaatta
     4081 ttaattacgc aagggaaaaa aacccttttc ccatcttagg ggctaaaatt gttggtcttc
     4141 agtgatactg gcagtacgag ttggaatttt tagcaacttt tgcaagaaat gttgggatgt
     4201 ttctttgatt attaactaga gggtttatgt taaataagcc aaattactta gtgggtattt
     4261 tagctacttg gaaagggtca atagaaaagt gagattttta caacttgcaa cattgtagat
     4321 ataatgttga ctcctatgag gctaagtgag ggttgaattg gcttagtcgt ttaagtcact
     4381 ctgatgctcg tcttgttctt cctctaaata ctccttgtcg tcttgttttt agcgggtctg
     4441 atgttattca taattttaat attaaatcac ttggtatttc tatggattgt gtaccgggtc
     4501 gacttagtca acataagttc ttagctagaa aagttggggt cttccatggt ctttgcaggg
     4561 agctctgcgg ggttaatcat cctcatatac cttgtaggtt ggaggttatt cctcatagaa
     4621 tttttttggg ctttttatac gaaggataat tgtaatacct tttaagctat ctaacctttt
     4681 aatagataaa cgactaagtc tatgaaattt ttatatggtg aaaacagata cctacctaga
     4741 gacttaataa aaagtattta caggctgtac agatggaaat gtttttaggt gataaactta
     4801 ctctcaacct atgcctattt ttttttgagt tttttagaag tttctactta tgggttggtg
     4861 gtctataaag gatgtttcgt tgaagccgaa gaggagagga caatttcttc ccgactcaag
     4921 aataggtatt aagtctttat tataagtaaa atcttatgta gatagtactt aagtcaatta
     4981 cgtttttagt ctattcttat ttttaggtta cctagaaaag gagtaatgtg ctgcttaatt
     5041 ggtgtaatca aagcactgcc ctcttccaaa gggatggagt ctactggaca ttaagtatgg
     5101 gatagagaag gtgtttaatt tgttagttcc tttttagtta ttgttaatga ggtagggaag
     5161 ccatgcagta ggcgactgtc ttttaaccag tagatagctc tttagagccc ctactaagaa
     5221 taactttatg gtaattgtcc gtattgtact agataggtta agtgcttccc tggtaataga
     5281 actcaggcaa caagctttaa aaacagatgt agtaaacatg ctctatgttt ttaattttca
     5341 ggtgtaggta gagttatata atacgagtta caactaaggt attttagtag tgcgagttac
     5401 taatttcagg tttgctaggc tttgaggcat aaactttaag ctttgagtaa gggaggcttt
     5461 aggaacatct tcttcaaaaa tttttttagt aatcttgaag agtctagaag agaacggctc
     5521 tagagattag gttatgagtt ggtactagga tcttatttta tacggtttgt gattaggggt
     5581 caaaagtgag tttggcttat gttctggtct tatagggcgt ggctgtggag ctatgcgggg
     5641 cttctaacct tgtgacgagg gttcgattcc cttcacgtct tggagaaatt tcacaggcag
     5701 tcaaatttac caaaggtagt cataaaaaaa ttattttcta ttacttttat tgttaaacta
     5761 tataactata gtaaatataa taactaaatg cttaatttta actttattac aaaaacaact
     5821 aaaaaatatc ttaatagctc attaagaagt tacttagagc gaaaagtatc tcatttttct
     5881 aaaatagtaa gttctggttt tcttttggta cgtgagggca cttacccagt ttggggtatt
     5941 tttactcggc aggactttcg tcgatttaga gtgggcactt taatttttgg tgcaattttt
     6001 ttaatcatat accagctggg ggtagctatg agggttgggg gggaattatt acgattaata
     6061 ctaaatcggt ttaacttaaa taaaaatttt ttcaaaaagt ttaactgact agctagaact
     6121 aaccataaac aaattggtag tctttatttt ttcctaggag tctggtgcgg gttgagtggt
     6181 tttagactaa gggttcttat tcgggggaat aatgcttggc ctggggttgg tttagtaagg
     6241 cctgaacaat atttatctgt aattactgtt catgctatct taataatttt tttctttttg
     6301 atacctgttc taatcggagg ctttggtaac tgattagttc ctctcataat cggggctcca
     6361 gatatggctt tacctcgaat caatgctttt aggttttggc ttttggtccc ctcagtaatt
     6421 tttttgttgg gtggtggtaa gattgaaggt ggactacaga ctggttggac gctatatcct
     6481 cctctttcta gggtaaagtt tagaagaaga ccttcggtag atttcggtat tttcagtctt
     6541 cacatagctg ggcttaggag aattctaggt tctattaatt tcttaactac tttactaaac
     6601 atgcggggcc ctgaaaggcg actagatcga atacctttgt tttgttgggc tttaggggtg
     6661 acaacattat tattactact aagagttcct gtgttggctg ggggacttac aatgttgatt
     6721 gttgatcgtc acttttctac taggtttttt gatcctgttg ggggaggtga tcctgtgtta
     6781 tttatacatt tgttctgatt ttttggtcat ccagaggttt atgtcttaat tctacctggg
     6841 tttggtttaa ttagccacgt gttagctgga tgtgctcgga agaaaatacc atttggttat
     6901 attggtatag tgtatgctat gtgttcgatt ggaatgatgg ggttcttggt ttgaggtcat
     6961 catatatttg tatctggttt ggatgtggat acccgagcct acttttctac agcaactatg
     7021 tgtattgcgg tacctacagg agtaaagatt tttaggtgag taatgaccct acaagggatt
     7081 ggtcatcact cttgggagcc tgctctgtta tggtgtttag ggtttctggt aatatttacg
     7141 gctggtggat gtactggtgt cattctggct tcaaccgctt tggatgtgca cttacatgac
     7201 acttatttta ctgttggtca tttccattat gtactgagaa tgggggctgt gttttctgtg
     7261 ttcgctgctt ttcagtgata ctttcatttt tttaccggaa ctatattaca ccagcgttgg
     7321 tctcgatggc acttttgagg gagggttggt acagtacata taatttttac tcctatacat
     7381 agaatcggct tagggggtat accccggcga tactatgact acccagagtc ctttactctt
     7441 ggaaatgcaa cggccagatg tggcactcta ggaatagcct taatgactat attttgagtg
     7501 tggcttattt gagagggtct ttcttctcag cggttaggtc gttggaagag ggttccaagg
     7561 ggattagtag accgattagg ttggcaaatt cctctacata ccttttggtt acattcttac
     7621 cagattgtct ggaaactatt ttctagtcgt agtcctaaag cttgtttaaa tcctctttta
     7681 aaggcggcca aggggttgaa taagcgtcta agccttgtaa ggtaaagtat gggctctata
     7741 cgctaaacat aggcggactg tctcataatc agttggtagt ggtaacttgg agcttattta
     7801 aaagttaata aaatatttag ggacgagatg gcagagcagt gcggctggtt taggcccagc
     7861 atagggtagg ttttctactt ctcgttttgc cttgtaattg aatctacaat atcgtcctgc
     7921 aaagacgaag gtgctaaata atagttagct aaggcaagat gattctatgg ggtgtattat
     7981 taggttgttt tttttgttgt ctgtttgagg gttcaactct ttatactcaa caggtgagtg
     8041 atttctttgg agggttcttg tgccttgggt ttttagtaga ttctactaga ctaagctttg
     8101 ggggagtagt cggtttagtg agggttgtag tatattttta taggttaggt tatatagggg
     8161 gagatcagat aaggcgaaaa tttttcaggt tggtttttat ctttgttaga aggatgttta
     8221 ttcttatttt ttctggagat cttctaacga tattcttagg ttgagaaggg ctaggagtaa
     8281 gttctttcct actagtaatc tattatagga accatgcaag ggtatcttca ggtattatta
     8341 ctataataag aaatcgggta ggggatgttt tttttcttct tggtcttgga tctctctaca
     8401 tggggggaga agtcagattt ctattttctg aagcttgagg gtgtggcttt tttttttttg
     8461 cttgtgtggc taagagagct caatggcctt tatgtggatg gttaccagct gctatagctg
     8521 cacctactcc agtatcggct cttgtccact cgtctactct ggttactgca ggagggtatt
     8581 tactatttcg ctttgagggg gtggagttga tagtgctcga tagtttatta ttaattcctc
     8641 taacaactat actcttggct aggttgggtg ccctagttag atacgactta aagcgactag
     8701 tagcaatatc tacattaaga catatcgcgt taatttgttg agctatttta ggggggtatg
     8761 agaggctggc tttttttcat ttagtaattc atgctttatt taaatctctt ctttttttat
     8821 gcgcgggggt tttaattcaa ggcgcaggac atagccagga tattcgatta atggggggtt
     8881 cttttgagag gcatttaatt tgcaagatcg gtttattata ctccagagtt agaataatag
     8941 gtttaccttt attaggaggg tatgactcta aggaattagt gatgggaggt atcttactat
     9001 cagggatcca gaatagagag ttttctttct tgttggggag gctaattatg ttttttaggg
     9061 ggggctatgc ttttcggtta ataggtttat tactaatgag aaagaaggta gccttgtttg
     9121 gccacaataa ttcaagagtt tcgttaaatt gtattggagt tttactactg attagcgtaa
     9181 ttttgggaaa gtgagggtat ttctatagga gtttaggaat aacgagcttg ttgggacttt
     9241 tagagccaag ctggtttagc ctgtttatca gcggtttatt ggttgatttt tggctaaggg
     9301 gggaagacta taatgcttgg tatgaagtgg gggaattagg gaggatgaga ttaaacctaa
     9361 gaatttcttg tttacacggt tgtctaagga ttagggaaga ggtggaaata ggatggttag
     9421 agggagtggg gggtgaggga atacttaaaa ctggtaaggg gatctgtaat gtaactagaa
     9481 ataatgagtg ataaatattt tttttggccc ctatagagta tatagagctc gttagacttt
     9541 caatctaaag gtgccacagg ctaggggtta tgtttacttt aggtagttct ttatttttaa
     9601 taataatcct aaaaaaagga agatttttta gggcctacgg ggcttctttt tttatctttt
     9661 ttctatgggc ttctttattt gggtttaggg gggtatttag gggtcagata ttaacagaag
     9721 actacgttaa tcatgggttt ttactgttaa gtttatgatt aggagtgttg gtttttataa
     9781 tagagtttcg gggctcttta aagtttcagt tctgtaactt tgttttcagg gtatgcggtc
     9841 tatgtggtct ctgttttatt ataggaagtg gtatagtcta ttttattttt ttcgagcttg
     9901 tttttgtccc cattagtgct ctagtcttaa tttgaggata taataaagag cgtattaggg
     9961 cggtggtgta tatagtagtt tattcttttt taggtggagg atttcactta atttccttag
    10021 taagtctact tgaggggagt ggaaggttgt ttttaacaga gagggtagat ggtagtggtg
    10081 aaacagtaga ggtatttatg tgatggtcag gtttaatggt tttatttttg gttaaggctc
    10141 ctctttttat gtttcattta tggcttccta aagcacatgt agaagctccg acttgtgcct
    10201 ctatactatt ggctgggtta ttattaaagt tgggtactta tggtttattt ctgtacgagg
    10261 gagtatggca ggctagtagc tcatgaggga gtatttgaca agttttcggt ttgtggggtg
    10321 gtgtacatgc tgctttacta tgtatgcgtg agttgaacct gaaaaaaatt gttgccttat
    10381 cttctgttag acatatatct ttaagaatta cttctttctt tgtgggcact cgtgggggtt
    10441 gagatgcaat gtacttaata ggtattatac atgggctgtg ttcttcagga atattcagtt
    10501 gggtaggttg ccattattac catgcgtcta atcaaaatag cttattatca ggaggatatc
    10561 gaagggttgg agttctagct agggtcagtt ttgtgttttt atctttaggt gtagctggga
    10621 ttccacctat gggttctttt tggggggagt tttttatttt tagtgttttt ttaaataggt
    10681 ttattgtagg aggggtagtt ttagttttag tgggaatttt aaatttgttg tttatttgct
    10741 atttaagtct ttgaatttgt catggggagt ggggcagatc tagatcaaag gttttctggg
    10801 gtggaactcg gagatactta tgtatactcg gtcattggtt gccctgcgtg tttttatttc
    10861 tttttatgtt tttaatttat tcctaagtaa tgacaactta catttctata cgtaagcggt
    10921 ataatttttt atctatcatt agaaagtttt gttacaattt tccttgtcct cttagcttaa
    10981 cttctttttg aaattttgga agaattttag gatttcttac tgtaactcaa gttttaactg
    11041 ggtttttatt aagacttcac tacgtccctg tttcaaattt agcttttgat cgagtagccc
    11101 atatcgagcg ggatgtaaat tttggttgag tgatccgtag tttccatcag gttggggcta
    11161 ggggtttgat gcttggaata gtaatccata tactgcgagg aattttttat gattcttatg
    11221 atcgtactcc cagtgtttgg tacagagggg ctatgctata tgttttatgt atagctatca
    11281 ggttcttggg ttatgttctt ccttgaggtc agataagata ttgaggggct actgtaatta
    11341 ctaatttgtt tagagttatc cctttcattg ggggagatat tgtacgttta gcttggggag
    11401 ggtattctgt tggtgatgct actttaaacc gattttattc gtttcatttt ctcttacctt
    11461 ttttaatgct agtggtaata ggaggtcacc ttagccttct acatgaattt ggctcgtcaa
    11521 accctttagg tttagatagg cgtattagaa tagttccatt ctatccttat tatctttaca
    11581 gggatatttt aggattaagt ctttggataa tgataagatc ttattttgtt ttcttaaacc
    11641 cttatgtact atccgatgct ttaaactacg aagaggctaa ccctttagta actcccctcc
    11701 acattaaacc agagtggtac tttttagctt attacgcact tctccgtagg gtcccaagaa
    11761 agactggtgg tattttatta atagttatgg ctattctttt ccttgttttt ttaccttttg
    11821 ctagggataa gctgatatta ggtgtcccca attacttggg tcgttcaggt tgcttttggt
    11881 tgtttgtaaa ttgctgagta gtgctttctt ggttaggggc tataccagct gaagaacctt
    11941 ttattataat gagaggttta atggggttat ttttaatagt agttagggaa ttagacaggt
    12001 taatttgtga tgtgcatgac tgatacgagg acaaatctag agtgttaagt agatattaag
    12061 ggcacccagc agaacataaa ctaaaaatgt tagagttatt aaaactaaaa atgaaatttt
    12121 gttgatgtga aagtgcagac ccaagtatag actcaggatc ttatgctgag catcgatcca
    12181 ggaaagtcct atcagataag attcattctt taaacggtga cagggtcagt aattatattc
    12241 ggtatgataa ctataacaga cagccttaca taaattttag acattgagag aagtgtggtt
    12301 ttattagacc tagagattta attttttgga tgggggactt atattgagtt ttccttatag
    12361 tgggtgctgt taggtttata ggactaatag atagggagtg gttagagcga agaggtgggg
    12421 gcgttttagt tagactttat cgccaagggc ttttaaaaat tttgaatttt gttaatggtc
    12481 gtttttattt acccactggt ggttttaaaa aattaaggga gacttgggct ttggtctttt
    12541 tctccatggt ggttagtgag gccttgcctt atagggttca gataactttc ttaggctacc
    12601 cccttgctat cctagtattt agaataattt tttctctatg ggtttcttct ttctttcaag
    12661 gtcctactga gtttataaaa gggattatcc cctcaggggt ttccggtgca gctgctccct
    12721 ttatttcaat tttagttctt gtaagaaggt ggatgcgccc tttagttctt gtaatgcgga
    12781 taagcatggc ggctatttta atagtaactt tggagggaat tttccattat tttagtatga
    12841 ggctctatga tcattatttg gtaagattaa ataataaagg tttaattttc tgaagtgaga
    12901 attttggtat atttagggcg gggttcttaa ctatttcagg tgtgttgggg ttagacaaac
    12961 ttttttatat gaggttccag gtgttactgt tgttctcttt actaactatg taccatcagg
    13021 aacactcaat gaaactggcc tccacaaata ttcccacttg ttgggtttta tcagactgtt
    13081 tacctgtgtg gtcattgact ttttaagaac tattcttggg acaattcttc cactttgtta
    13141 ggaagtagta cttcctctaa gtaataagtt ttaacaggaa acaataatac taagagtagg
    13201 tgtaagagta attccaaaaa aatcctacta gaaaaaaggg taaaggccaa gaaagaggct
    13261 aaaaaataat ttgaaggagt ttttagttta aagagaacat ctcccttcaa aggagaaggt
    13321 gcctttggga caaacttgaa gtttaaaaaa ggttaaaccc ctttaatact tttatggttt
    13381 ttctaaaaat gggaagagtg gctcctgctt atcttatatc tattattata actctagcta
    13441 gggtattttt aggacttttt tctagtagga tttttatatt ttgactaagg atggagctaa
    13501 gcgtttgttc tttttgtgga gtattaagtt tcattgagaa aagaaggggg ggaataattg
    13561 ctaaatactt tattattaga gcttttagcg gtgtagtttt tctttgtggt ttactactag
    13621 actgatctgg tgctctaaga gagggctgag aagacagaat aattatcggg tggatttttt
    13681 ttatgtgtat gtatgtaaag ttggggcttc ctccttttca tttttgagtg gtaggagttg
    13741 tatggggatg tacctgattt tctgccgccc tcttactgac tttacagaag atattgccat
    13801 tcttagctat aagaactact gttggtttta gaggattgtt gattccaatc tgtctcttaa
    13861 gttctgtttt ggcaagattg ggggggctaa atcactatga gccttattac ttaattgctt
    13921 atgcctcgat gattacaaga aattgactag tagttgtatc tttttttagg ctaaatattt
    13981 tttttttaag aatagcctta tactcttttg taatttttat gctgctcttt aggttccgtg
    14041 aaaaaagttg aggtattggg tttactcaat ttagtccttg gtttctcata gctattttac
    14101 ttctagttgg actaccaaat ggccctattt ttatgttaaa ggttttgatt tacggaagtc
    14161 ttttatcttt tggttgtttg actggatctt gactaatcgg tattactagg gtttttttaa
    14221 tccccctata tcttcgctta gtggctttgg ttagtactag gggctgaggt tgaatattaa
    14281 ataattaccc cttaggtaat aaagatttct ttatcttatt attagtaagg agagctttcg
    14341 tgttcagtgg tttaggttga agggtagttt tactttagct ggtttattac ttcaggatag
    14401 gttaattaag ggctcgggat tatagtttag aaagaattct cggtttggag ccgaagggtg
    14461 ccttggggct gtctcgattg caagtgtagt ttaaaaaaaa acattagtct tgtaaactta
    14521 agatgcctaa taggctgctt gtactaatgg ttatgactga gcttgtagta gctagattga
    14581 taataattat tattactatc aggtttgaga ctcctattat gttaggaatt tctgtatttt
    14641 ttacttctgc tttggtcact tttaggtacg tttgagggcg atccacttgg ttcggagtaa
    14701 tagtttgatt gatttattta agggcactct tagtgatgtt tttattcttt gtttctttag
    14761 cacctaatcc ttcttttagc cttgggggaa gttggattac aaaggtttct attctcatgc
    14821 taacaagttt cataaccttg gcaataatat caggagtaat aaatagaagg tttgagtggg
    14881 agggtgcatg tttaccaata gtagtaatgt gatctgaagg gggaagggtc ttaatagcag
    14941 gattggtttc ttacctattt ttcgcagttg taattatctc taagctgggg ggtcgggggg
    15001 gaggtgcctt acgcggtata cattaaacag accttaaagt gtaaatttgt cgcacatttc
    15061 ttttacacag aaaaggtgag gaaagattct ctaaggtctt agctagtagt gtaaaaagca
    15121 catcactctt tgaaagtgaa ggtaagtcga ctcttttagc taaactatga taagtccctt
    15181 cttaattcct ctactgttta tagctctagg aaagatacta aagctaaaag agtgacctaa
    15241 gactaaagtt gatggtaatc agctaagatc ttatgagtgt ggatttaggt ctttccagac
    15301 tgctcgtcgt cctttctcaa tttatttctt cttggttgga attcttttcg tggtctttga
    15361 tgtagagtta gtactagtaa taccttttcc cttcttgggg tgattggggg gcttaagagg
    15421 attaggagtg agcttgtttt tttttatttt agggtttggt ttataccatg aatgacgaga
    15481 gggaaggtta agttgaccta ggggaaaggg cgactaaggg ccttaatagc gtaattaaat
    15541 atttttaatc tacatctaaa aggtaaacct ttagttctaa tgctcgcttc gagtggcaga
    15601 atagtgcgat acttttaagc agcataatgg tttttaaccc caagctaaga aaaatttggg
    15661 gctgagctta tttgtgattt taacctactt aaaggaggtt agtcgccctt tcccccaaat
    15721 ataatattta ataactcccg atatcaatct attttagata catttagtat ctccctcgac
    15781 taagctattt tagatgtatt taatagttcc ccatgccaag ctattttata catatttctt
    15841 ctcggtggct cttttgtttt tagcgactga tgatttaata ttgatataag gtatagggta
    15901 gctgataaag ggggaacagt gattctgccg tctctctact aagtctggat cttctaagag
    15961 aattaaaaga tttgggaagt taaggtggaa gtcgaagtac tgttctttag cttatgaaga
    16021 aaggcataaa aaaagatata aaaaacatgc cgttgtaata agaaaaaata aaactaaaaa
    16081 ggtcgttagt gctgaaactt aagatgctta ataggtgttg cttgtactaa taataatggt
    16141 aattgagctt gtagtagcta attaaaaatt ataactatca ctactaggtt ttagattcct
    16201 actatactag gatttctgtt ctcttacctc tgttttggtt atctagatat acttggggcg
    16261 gtctacttgg ttaggagtaa tattttgatt gatctatttg agatactctt agtgatgctt
    16321 ttattctttg tttttctaac cctaaatcct tctttttatt ggggagttgt actacaaagg
    16381 tttctgtctt caggctaaca attttcataa tatagaattc ttacctgcta ttaacagatg
    16441 taattatttc ttccttttcc cttcttaggg tggttggggt cttaagaaga ctaggtaagc
    16501 ttgtttttta tagtcttggc ttttatatta tgaataatga gaggaaaggt taagttgacc
    16561 taagggaagg gcaactatat gcctgagtag tataattaag tatttctagt ttgcatctag
    16621 aaggtaacct ttggttctaa ggctcgcttc gagtggcaga atagtgcgat acttttaagc
    16681 agtattaatg gtttttagcc ccgaagctaa gataaaattt ggtggctggg cttatttgtg
    16741 gtttgaaccc acttaaagaa ggttcgattc cttcccaaat ttttagggct acctacaagg
    16801 gttaaaactt ttatcctaat atgccattta agttatggtt cccatattga actattttaa
    16861 ttattattat tctcggtggt ttacttgttt ttagtgactc atggtgaaac atgagtatgg
    16921 gttggccaat aagaggggaa caggaacctt tttttactat gtctggatct cctaagagaa
    16981 tgaaaagatt tggaagaagg ttaaggtgaa agccgaagta ctgttctctg gtttatcaaa
    17041 aaacatatcg ttggggttga gagaagaaag gttagagtcg gaagggagat agctttcctt
    17101 ttagttaatt ttttaggttt tggttttttt ttatctcaac acatcttgag aagactcctg
    17161 atattagaga tagggctact ctttaggctc ttagctttag gaagattatt accagtaagg
    17221 tggtgttcat taattattct tgtgctagtt gtaggggtgg ctgaggccag attaggcctt
    17281 gggttagttg taaagattag tcgtagggtg ggtagagatc ggttaggaat tgtaggactc
    17341 taggtttact taccaagaaa taaagttagg tcttaaggtt aggttaggtt ttaggtgggg
    17401 tgaagccaaa gtattggcct tcaactgtta attgaatgtg tgcttttata gctgccctaa
    17461 aagtaaaggc cgacttgtgg gccatgaaaa ggcctaaata atcagttgct atactacata
    17521 caaggtcacc gggttggcga tacacacact aggccagtat tttaaacaaa ctactaagga
    17581 ggctaggtaa aaatatgagg tagcccagag atttactatt attaaagtaa aaacaatatt
    17641 tacttctcgg gttgttaaaa aattttttag tgcgggatag gcaacttaag ctttaaaacg
    17701 atcggcccca tttacttaaa gcccagcgct ggcaagtatc accgaaaatt gagccggcaa
    17761 ttagttattg ctaaacccag tggttattta gtttctggct gtgtaatcga acggtgccag
    17821 cactagcggt tagaccccaa gccatagttg tttatgagcg gttgaagcct agctaacaag
    17881 aatttactct ttaattggtg aaataagaaa ggagatgatc gtttcggtac gtagcggctt
    17941 aaagttaaag taagttagag acgaggatta gtgccctctt attcttaaac ctaattgttt
    18001 accgggtcag tacgtgtgac gtgcatgaaa gccaaacttg gtgacggtta tctaacaatg
    18061 cagtggagct tgggccttaa tatgtcgatc cgcatgaacc caacccccct tgagaataaa
    18121 tttttcttaa agagaaaata ggtaggcata aaataatatt ttatatctac acagttgctg
    18181 tatggctgtc caagtgtgaa ggttacttta cagtgaaaac cctaccgtgg ctagttacta
    18241 taatttcact tttataaata gaagtaagta gtgtagatgg ataatttaaa aggttagtaa
    18301 gcttttaggt ttatcctgtg tcggttaatc ccggcggtag aaaaaagtca ggtgatattg
    18361 tgcctaaagg agggagagct tgagctactt tagataagat ttcactttct ttgaaacatt
    18421 acctagttca gaaggaattg caagtaaacc ctaaattagc acttagagtt gaatatgtta
    18481 actagatagt gtacataccg cccgtcaccc gcccagtaat gggtggtaag tcgtaacatg
    18541 gtgagtgttg gtgaaccagt actttattaa cagttttaac ccccaaaggt gaaaaaagtt
    18601 ttttattttc caagtcctaa atattggaaa aattgttctt attctcctac tataaatcag
    18661 aaaaacgaat agaaattttt taaacccgat ataagtataa attttcaggc aggtaaggtg
    18721 cctgataaaa gggaaccatt gatgatggtt attatgaagg tacttattcc ttctcttact
    18781 aatttagcgt acgccgcaga aggcaatttg gtttcggccc aaaagaaggt ggttaaattc
    18841 catcacgcta gattagtcat tgggtaggct ttttcttaga aactttcgaa ctatttgggg
    18901 aaatttaaag ccatagaata attatttcat ctccctgtca aggagaaagt acctagaaga
    18961 ggttggcttg gaaagttaaa taggattttt aggtttagga taat
//
LOCUS       MW143040               18363 bp    DNA     circular INV 29-JAN-2026
DEFINITION  UNVERIFIED: Hydroides ezoensis mitochondrion sequence.
ACCESSION   MW143040
VERSION     MW143040.1
KEYWORDS    UNVERIFIED.
SOURCE      mitochondrion Hydroides ezoensis
  ORGANISM  Hydroides ezoensis
            Eukaryota; Metazoa; Spiralia; Lophotrochozoa; Annelida; Polychaeta;
            Sedentaria; Canalipalpata; Sabellida; Serpulidae; Hydroides.
REFERENCE   1  (bases 1 to 18363)
  AUTHORS   Sun,Y., Daffe,G., Zhang,Y., Pons,J., Qiu,J.W. and Kupriyanova,E.K.
  TITLE     Another blow to the conserved gene order in Annelida: evidence from
            mitochondrial genomes of the calcareous tubeworm genus Hydroides
  JOURNAL   Mol Phylogenet Evol, 107124 (2021) In press
  PUBMED    33610649
  REMARK    Publication Status: Available-Online prior to print
REFERENCE   2  (bases 1 to 18363)
  AUTHORS   Sun,Y.
  TITLE     Direct Submission
  JOURNAL   Submitted (20-OCT-2020) Department of Biological, Hong Kong Baptist
            University, 224 Waterloo Rd, Kowloon Town., Hong Kong, China
FEATURES             Location/Qualifiers
     source          1..18363
                     /organism="Hydroides ezoensis"
                     /organelle="mitochondrion"
                     /mol_type="genomic DNA"
                     /specimen_voucher="AM W.48019"
                     /db_xref="taxon:491212"
     gene            24..91
                     /gene="trnS2(tga)"
     tRNA            24..91
                     /product="tRNA-Ser"
     gene            95..159
                     /gene="trnH(gtg)"
     tRNA            95..159
                     /product="tRNA-His"
     gene            1461..2997
                     /gene="cox1"
     CDS             1461..2997
                     /gene="cox1"
                     /translation="MGTLYFFLGVWCGLSGFSLSLLIRGNNAWPGVGLVSPDQYLSVI
                     TVHAILMIFFFLMPVLIGGFGNWLVPLMIGAPDMALPRINAFSFWLLVPSIIFLLGGG
                     KIEGGLQTGWTLYPPLSSIKHSSSPSVDFGIFSLHMAGLSSILGSINFLTTLYNMRGP
                     EARLDRMALFCWAMGVTTVLLLLSVPVLAGGLTMLLADRHFSTSFFDPAGGGDPVLFM
                     HLFWFFGHPEVYVLALPGFGLISHVLAGCARKKVPFGYIGMVYAMCSIGMMGFLVWGH
                     HMFVSGLDVDTRAYFSTATMCIAVPTGVKIFSWIMTLHGIGFHTWEPALLWCLGFLLM
                     FSIGGCTGVILAATALDVHLHDTYFTVGHFHYVLSMGAVFSVFAGLHWYFHFFTGVML
                     NQRWSRWHFWSSASTVHLIFTPMHFIGVGGMPRRYYDYPEIYIVGNMVATSGTLGMAI
                     LVVVWMWLIWEAVSAQRLGRWKGVPSGLIDCLSWPVVLHTFWLHSYQIVWKLFLKGSY
                     KAML"
     gene            3068..3138
                     /gene="trnC(gca)"
     tRNA            3068..3138
                     /product="tRNA-Cys"
     gene            3311..4454
                     /gene="rrnL"
     rRNA            3311..4454
                     /product="16S ribosomal RNA"
     gene            4638..4709
                     /gene="trnE"
     tRNA            4638..4709
                     /product="tRNA-Glu"
     gene            4722..6251
                     /gene="nad5"
     CDS             4722..6251
                     /gene="nad5"
                     /translation="MSGMASLVAVWSFFLVYSWGSPIIIMQRIADFGSMSFCFGFLVD
                     EVSLAFSSTVLVVVLMVYTYSLGYMGEDMMSRNFFILLSVFVSSMVLLVFSADFLSMF
                     LAWEGLGVSSFLLVIYFNNQVSASSGIITLMSNRLGDVCFLLGLGVMVGLGEFTFLCS
                     EVGGSMLFFFACVSKSAQWPLCGWLPAAMAAPTPVSALVHSSTLVTAGAYLLFRFESV
                     ELLTMSWVILIPLATMFFATLSALVSYDLKRMVAMSTLSHIGLISWAVLAGYESFAFF
                     HLVSHALFKSLLFLCAGMMIRSVGHSQDIRLMGGVFWNDPVCSLGLFYASMSMVGFPL
                     LGGYNSKEATLGGVLLTSVQEEELALLLGFMIMLFSGGYASNFLFLLGGSRAKSIITG
                     ANTGFWMGGPILVLILLSLLINKWVFCYSVVGMGGVGFISNWGWAFFLLMGGLGGGFL
                     GSEHEEAAWYEVGELSSATSFLGELLLMGSLEISNELEMGWLELVGGEGLFDLSAGVR
                     E"
     gene            6271..6333
                     /gene="trnE(ttc)"
     tRNA            6271..6333
                     /product="tRNA-Glu"
     gene            6409..7650
                     /gene="nad4"
     CDS             6409..7650
                     /gene="nad4"
                     /translation="MFTLLFLWGSLRAFSGVGCNQVLVESQISHGFLLLSLWLGILVY
                     LMEYQGPLKLQFCSFVFFVCGLSCLAFMSGSGMVYFMLFELVFIPISALVLIWGYNKE
                     RISAVIYMVGYSAVGGSIHLISLLSLSDSTGSVFLGVGCSGMGEELEMFVWWFGIVLL
                     FLVKAPLFLFHLWLPKAHVEAPACASMLLAGLLLKLGLYGLFLYESLWQGSSLWVSLF
                     QTVGLAGGVYASFLCLREQNLKKVVALSSVGHMSLSVAAFFVGSQSAWDAMFVMGIMH
                     GLCSSGLFGWTGLQYYQSSNQSSFLISGYRTMGGLGGPVLVIFLLGVAGMPPMGSFWG
                     EFYIYAVLLGSFLSGGVVMLFIGVLNLLFLCYMGLWVCHGEWGVSSSKVMYGGDRSHL
                     SMFGHWVPCLVMFFFVFLIFI"
     gene            7733..8860
                     /gene="cob"
     CDS             7733..8860
                     /gene="cob"
                     /translation="MNLNYAWNFGSLLGVMMVFQLLTGFFLSLHYVPVSSMAFGRLAY
                     IERDVNWGWFIRSMHQAGASGLMAGMYFHMARGLYYDSYDRTPMVWFSGAFLYVLCMA
                     ISFLGYVLPWGQMSYWGATVIINLFSVIPWIGNDIVRLAWGGYSVGDATLNRFYSFHF
                     ILPFLMMFLVILHLSLLHDFGSSNPLGVDSRTMMVPFYPYYFYSDYLGIVLGAGVLSY
                     LCFVDPYLIADPMNYEEANFLVTPLHIKPEWYFLPYYALLRSVPNKTGGIVVMVLVIV
                     DFVFIPLYSDKVMLGVQNYMGRSILFWCQVYFWVLLTWLGAQPAEEPFIMVTILVGFF
                     EVLFADVEQLICDFYCWHEQSYGDPIVSSFEELFPEPEVEW"
     gene            8904..8972
                     /gene="trnS1(tct)"
     tRNA            8904..8972
                     /product="tRNA-Ser"
     gene            8976..9040
                     /gene="trnL1(tag)"
     tRNA            8976..9040
                     /product="tRNA-Leu"
     gene            9945..10610
                     /gene="atp6"
     CDS             9945..10610
                     /gene="atp6"
                     /translation="MWGGVYLSLVVSEAMPFGLQLSYLGFPTAVFVGTTMMAMWVSSF
                     ITSPVKFISGLVPAGVSLSGSPFIMPLVAISSMLRPIVLVTRLTMAAVITVTIDGIFH
                     FWCVWVADEHMSTHDDRFPWNWMLKEHAPNPHLSSCLCSFEYLLNPSSTPSVFWFMNE
                     VSWTWMENAGLLSIFYLWVSGMLGLEKLFYMMFQVGLLIYLVTLYCSEHMGGSKFISG
                     LLV"
     gene            10596..10658
                     /gene="trnW(tca)"
     tRNA            10596..10658
                     /product="tRNA-Trp"
     gene            10659..10723
                     /gene="trnS1-NA(tct)"
     tRNA            10659..10723
                     /product="tRNA-Ser"
     gene            10726..11733
                     /gene="nad2"
     CDS             10726..11733
                     /gene="nad2"
                     /translation="MLVSFGVMAPGYFASVMMTLMSVCMGLLSGSVFMLWLMMEFGVC
                     SFCGVLAFTEFVGGEGIAKYFIVNAVSGTGILSGMMSDWSWCVEGMDTYLVDLSLFVC
                     IYSKLGLPPFHFWVVGTLSDCVWFSAFLLLGVQKILPLVLFGFSFDYSLNLVLVALAS
                     AILAGLAGLGHTKPYSLIGYSSMVVSNWLILISFISVGTFLVSLVLYVLALLSVLGCL
                     REGSWSKTYSFQAPNNSEVLGILLLVFPTGPIYLVKVLVWTGLSSCGCMFGAWGVAFT
                     SVLLVPLYMRVITMASLKVWGQSVNSSYLGKWLLIPLSLSLMVFSVSGFIWSVDFWSW
                     V"
     gene            11733..11794
                     /gene="trnG(tcc)"
     tRNA            11733..11794
                     /product="tRNA-Gly"
     gene            11907..12401
                     /gene="nad6"
     CDS             11907..12401
                     /gene="nad6"
                     /translation="MLSLVAVSTLVLFSASFSFETPIVLAVMVFFSSSGVTFCYVGAR
                     STWHGMMVWLVYLTALLIMFLFFVSLAPNPDFSVSTGSVIWWVSVLGSVVSYSGLVME
                     EDFWLQVGGTEWEDLSMLELWIGESSLFMAFLGAYLFFVVVVMTKLGFRGGGALRGVS
                     SSSN"
     gene            12401..12464
                     /gene="trnV(tac)"
     tRNA            12401..12464
                     /product="tRNA-Val"
     gene            12465..12528
                     /gene="trnQ(ttg)"
     tRNA            12465..12528
                     /product="tRNA-Gln"
     gene            12557..12895
                     /gene="nad3"
     CDS             12557..12895
                     /gene="nad3"
                     /translation="MFIILGSLLKLKELPSTRVDVHQRSAYECGFSAFQSARRPFSVY
                     FFLVGLLFVVFDVELIFLMPLPFLTWLSSTMCCGLGLFFFILVFGLYHEWREGSLSWP
                     NSGSWLSTKR"
     gene            12868..12937
                     /gene="trnY(gta)"
     tRNA            12868..12937
                     /product="tRNA-Tyr"
     gene            12938..13135
                     /gene="atp8"
     CDS             12938..13135
                     /gene="atp8"
                     /translation="MPFQFIFPYWTILVVISLSCLVVASELWWDMSIFWKVFYWPTKK
                     TEGVESTKKWEYLLKWGWFKK"
     gene            13114..13407
                     /gene="nad4l"
     CDS             13114..13407
                     /gene="nad4l"
                     /translation="MSMIQEVVGVGLGMSGLLIGIYGILLERHMLSALLMLELNLLLT
                     LMLLGVMAPGSWQYLILVILALGVGEAALGLSVVVKISRSGKHDQVRLNSLVK"
     gene            13497..14339
                     /gene="cox3"
     CDS             13497..14339
                     /gene="cox3"
                     /translation="MSPWPRYMPSVWPICSAFSVGQVLMSLCLWFHEASFLLFVCSAI
                     IGGVCASGWVRELIVEGSYLGMYTSYTQEGLKCAVILFIVSEAMFFFSFFWAYCHFGF
                     APGFFLGCRWPPVGITPVHPMGLPFMNLILLLSSSLTINLSHGYLRIGRPFSCVFWLL
                     FTLSLGLCFFFAQVKEYYWAKFTITDGVWGSTFFMLTGLHGFHVFLGMGFMCFNLGRI
                     AFCHFHTGENICYISMLWYWHFVDFIWVIIWPLVYVWGGWGYYCYKLSAPWEVILNPH
                     WGYS"
     gene            14344..14415
                     /gene="trnM(cat)"
     tRNA            14344..14415
                     /product="tRNA-Met"
     gene            14417..15214
                     /gene="cox2"
     CDS             14417..15214
                     /gene="cox2"
                     /translation="MLSGISLILPSGSSHHGWVVQLAWMNLFIMGFIMSFVFGSLCAS
                     SHGHSFRPKRLCNKRLEWWWSFIPIIIIIVLDVPNLVINYISEKNPFPVFGAKVVGLQ
                     WYWQYELEYLRELQMGMWETLCSMMIFSISRWTTMLNQLSVFSSGEKNFFKMVHDSWS
                     VDSYETPWDHKSMRFGRTDTRLVLPSQTPCRLLCSGADVIHNFNLKTLGVSVDCVPGR
                     VNQHKLLGEAGLYQGLCSELCGINHPHMPCSLEMIPFSSYVLWLQGN"
     gene            15223..15288
                     /gene="trnN(gtt)"
     tRNA            15223..15288
                     /product="tRNA-Asn"
     gene            15435..16427
                     /gene="rrnS"
     rRNA            15435..16427
                     /product="12S ribosomal RNA"
     gene            16429..16492
                     /gene="trnA(tgc)"
     tRNA            16429..16492
                     /product="tRNA-Ala"
     gene            16493..16556
                     /gene="trnL2(taa)"
     tRNA            16493..16556
                     /product="tRNA-Leu"
     gene            16557..16619
                     /gene="trnP(tgg)"
     tRNA            16557..16619
                     /product="tRNA-Pro"
     gene            16682..16751
                     /gene="trnR(tcg)"
     tRNA            16682..16751
                     /product="tRNA-Arg"
     gene            16751..16815
                     /gene="trnT(tgt)"
     tRNA            16751..16815
                     /product="tRNA-Thr"
     gene            16816..16880
                     /gene="trnK(ttt)"
     tRNA            16816..16880
                     /product="tRNA-Lys"
     gene            16883..16945
                     /gene="trnD(gtc)"
     tRNA            16883..16945
                     /product="tRNA-Asp"
     gene            16958..17899
                     /gene="nad1"
     CDS             16958..17899
                     /gene="nad1"
                     /translation="MQPNWRVVMVWVEVVLNETYTCLSVLMTTAWCTLLERKMLASAQ
                     RRKGPNKMSLKGVAQPLADAMKLLTKKQVIPSRANEIPFITMPCLALMISLFLWQVWP
                     ESYGNSSSNYGGLIYVCIASFHIYAVVLAGWAGNSIYSMLGALRGVAQTISYELPYNL
                     MLLGLFLWFGSYHLGGILGNGYILTQSLLTFSLWTMLLLCELHRTPFDLTEAESELVS
                     GYNTDYGAVGFIQLFISEYANIMFAGQLTSMLWVCPFLGLWSCLPLGVFISGGLLFVR
                     AVFPRCRYDQLMEVCWKSVLPFIFLWFLTSVSLVLLL"
     gene            17929..17997
                     /gene="trnI(gat)"
     tRNA            17929..17997
                     /product="tRNA-Ile"
     gene            18001..18066
                     /gene="trnF(gaa)"
     tRNA            18001..18066
                     /product="tRNA-Phe"
ORIGIN      
        1 ttaccttgta aattttggtt gttgggtccg aataagtgtt cgagggtggt tttgaattcc
       61 gctggggggg gttcaattcc ctccgggtct tattgggagg gtagtttaat taaaatattt
      121 gtctgtggaa cgaaggatgt ctaatgtgga cccctcttaa gtacattata cttttgtaag
      181 gtcgtttaat tatggtagtg attttcatgt taatcgtaag ttaaatgtcg actatgtgaa
      241 tggcttttaa aaaatgctta aaaatatgtc gaaggttttt gcgtatatgt tccgatatat
      301 cttcggagat atgtcgaagg tttttccgca gatgtttgaa agtatgtcga aggtttttgc
      361 gcagatgttt tagatttttg cgtaaatgtt tgaaagtatg tcgaaggttt ttgcgcagat
      421 gttttaggtt tttgcgcaga tgttttagat ttttaggaaa aacgattgtg ggggtggttt
      481 tcaaaaaata tctaaaaata tgtcgaaggt ttttgcgtac atgtaaggag gtttgaagtg
      541 agtgatatat taagcatgta caagattatg tacatgattg tattgttttt gtatataaga
      601 gaattaagat attttttaaa atatgtcgat ggtttttgcg tatatgtgtc aagcttttgg
      661 ataagtgatc tagggtgtat ttagagaaga aattaggagt gtgcaagaaa agagcagttt
      721 tttggatgtc cttaaagagg caactaaggt cttatactaa acagatctgg cttttttttt
      781 tgtttaacga tttcttgtta attagaaaaa tacttcgaaa aattgatttt atttgaaaaa
      841 gtaaggttta tgtttttaac gagctagggg gtggttcatt cagttttgtt gattggtatt
      901 atagagaaaa ggaacttttt acaaaagggg taaaattgac attagaagtg aatagaaaac
      961 ggtggttaat ttgggtacta aaagagttgg gtaagaaatt agattccccg ggaacttctt
     1021 ttttttctga tgatattcat aattttctac gttggttaat tggcactcct gagtttgaaa
     1081 agattttttc tcatgaggaa tgtgttaggg cttatcgtgc agggtggctt ttaaagacag
     1141 gtcgcgtctt gcctcttgac gtatactacc cgtacaaaaa aggtttaact cgtattcctg
     1201 accggattca tgcatggggt tttcttcctc tttatcctcg acatgctctt cgttggtttc
     1261 cgaaatacca tcggcaagtt tattatccat atcggcgtaa gactatagag tatagaacac
     1321 ttgatcttgt tgttgcagga atttttttta ttactccagt ttatttattt cgtcgtttac
     1381 ttaatagttt tttggttttg tgatttaaaa gacggtttat ttttttagat tcttggttat
     1441 caactactaa ccacaaacaa attggtactt tatacttttt cttaggggtt tgatgtgggc
     1501 ttagtggatt tagtctaagt cttcttattc gaggaaataa tgcttggccg ggggttggtt
     1561 tagttagtcc tgaccagtat ctatctgtaa ttacagtgca tgctattttg ataatttttt
     1621 tctttttaat gcctgtttta attggggggt ttggaaactg gttggtgccc ttaataattg
     1681 gggctccaga tatggcatta cctcgtatta atgcttttag tttttgatta ttggtaccat
     1741 caattatttt tttattaggg gggggaaaga ttgagggtgg ccttcaaaca ggttgaaccc
     1801 tatatcctcc tttatcaaga attaaacata ggaggagtcc ttctgtggat tttggaattt
     1861 ttagtcttca tatggcaggg ttaaggagta ttctaggttc tattaatttt ttgacgactc
     1921 tttataatat acgagggcca gaggcacgat tggatcgtat ggctttgttt tgttgggcga
     1981 tgggggtgac aactgtactc ttattattaa gtgttcctgt tttggcaggg ggcttgacta
     2041 tgcttttagc agatcgacat ttttctacta gattttttga tcctgcgggg ggaggtgatc
     2101 ctgttttatt tatacatttg ttttggtttt ttgggcatcc tgaggtgtat gtgcttgcgt
     2161 taccaggatt tggtcttatt agtcatgtat tggcgggttg tgctcgtaaa aaggttcctt
     2221 tcggatatat tggaatagtt tatgcgatgt gttctattgg aataatgggg tttttggtgt
     2281 gaggtcacca tatgtttgta tcgggactag acgttgatac acgggcatat ttttcgacgg
     2341 ctactatatg tattgctgta ccgacggggg tgaagatttt taggtgaatt ataactttac
     2401 atggaattgg ttttcatact tgagagcctg cattattgtg gtgtttaggg tttttattaa
     2461 tgttttctat tgggggttgt actggggtta ttttagctgc cactgctctg gatgttcatt
     2521 tacacgacac ctactttact gttggtcact ttcattatgt tttaagaata ggagctgtct
     2581 tttctgtttt tgctggttta cattggtatt ttcatttttt tactggggta atgcttaatc
     2641 aacgttggtc tcgttggcat ttttgaagca gggctagtac agtacatttg atttttacac
     2701 ctatacattt cattggggtt gggggtatac ctcgtcgtta ttatgattat cctgagattt
     2761 atattgttgg gaatatggtt gctacttctg gaactttggg aatggctatt ttggtggtgg
     2821 tctggatgtg gttgatttgg gaagctgttt cggcccagcg attaggtcgg tgaaagggag
     2881 ttccaagggg attaattgat tgtttaagtt ggcctgtagt ccttcatacg ttttggcttc
     2941 attcctatca gattgtttga aagttgtttt taaagggaag gtataaagct atactgtgaa
     3001 atgattttct gcttcgtaag cggcgattat ttcctctcta attttattta gtaaatttga
     3061 tggtagtcgc cctgtagttg aatgacaacg ttatattgca aatgtgaaag tgccggttac
     3121 gagtccaggc tagggttaat agcttgcttg ttaaagtttt tggttaatct ttaagataag
     3181 gtttatttat aagaagttat tttgaagatt ttataatatc gggcaggttg gtaagaagaa
     3241 tttgactcat gggaagaact ctcaagtggt agacttttag ggggagttgg aaaagcagtg
     3301 gggcgttggt ttttcatttt attttcatta agttaggact atagaagttg aggaatttac
     3361 cttttgcata atgagattat tatggctttg tttaggaagg ttcccgaagg tgaaagagca
     3421 gggggaggct cgttgtagaa ctaagagttg ttgttgaaag aactaaaaaa aagtcttctc
     3481 tagaggtgaa atgccatatc gtgttttcca aggatacctg gatttaagac gattttatga
     3541 tagtgtaact agatgctcgg ggtaagctgg gctggttata ttataatcaa agatgttatt
     3601 aagagtaggc ttaaaagcag tcatctagtt tgaggtcttg accgactaaa tggtgattag
     3661 tgggttgtat ttgagtgttt aaaaatttaa ggtagctata gcggtataga tatagtaatc
     3721 tgtaaagtaa tgagtactag ttttattaag gtgttaaata tataatcata ggagatgaac
     3781 tcggccctca aggatcagga ctgtttatta aaaacatagt gtggggcaac cggggaggaa
     3841 tccgacatca agcgctgccc ggtgctgtag tggtaaacgg cggccttagc gtgagggtct
     3901 taaggtagca taataattcg ctctcttaat tggaggcaag tatgaacggt ttttcatggt
     3961 taagctttat tttttgtgag tagagaaact ggcgtatgcg tgaagatact tgtattggct
     4021 agaaagacaa aaagacccta gaagctctgg caaacgcctt ggctgggaga gttcctgaga
     4081 aatatcagaa gaagtttcgt cttaaatttg actcttattt gaggttatgg tgatccttat
     4141 ttatcaggaa atcgtgggaa acagaagaaa agttactcta gggataacag gctaatccag
     4201 tccgagagtc catatcggcg gctgggctta gtacttcgat gttggctttg ggggactcat
     4261 ttgtgcaggg gcaaaaagag tgggtctgtt cgacctttaa tacccaccgt gagctgagtt
     4321 tagaacgtag taatacagtt cggctcctat cttctggtag tattatccct tttgtacgaa
     4381 aggacttagg gggaaagata gacttgtggt cttattatgc ttagggctaa ttgttgttag
     4441 aaacaaaagt tattttattg ttgtgtttat taagatgaat aaatacttag attagaattt
     4501 attttttaag aaatatttga tgttgaaatt tgaaacctag agtgtgttgt actattagtc
     4561 aaaagtcttg gtaggaaaga aaatttgttt ggagctttcg atttttataa aatggttggg
     4621 taaattaaag gtgagttggt cctgtagttg aataacaaca tcacttataa tatttgtgaa
     4681 ggtgctgctt ctagctaaag ctaggactgg tgatgttgcg aattaggggt atagcgaggt
     4741 tagtggcagt atggtctttc tttttggtct ataggtgggg aagaccgatt attatcatgc
     4801 agcgtattgc tgatttcgga agtataagtt tttgctttgg ttttttagta gatgaagtaa
     4861 gacttgcttt tagaagaacg gtgctggtcg tggtgttaat ggtttatacc tatagtttag
     4921 gttatatggg ggaagatata ataagccgga atttttttat tttattatca gtttttgtaa
     4981 gaagaatagt tcttttggtt ttttctgctg attttttaag tatgtttttg gcttgggagg
     5041 gtttgggtgt tagttcattc ttgttagtta tttactttaa taaccaggta agggcttctt
     5101 ctggtattat tactctaata agtaatcgat tgggggacgt gtgtttttta cttgggttgg
     5161 gggttatggt gggtttgggg gagtttactt ttttgtgttc tgaggtggga ggcaggatat
     5221 tatttttttt tgcttgtgtt tctaaaaggg cccagtgacc gctgtgtggt tgactaccgg
     5281 cagctatggc agcacctact ccggtttctg ctcttgtgca ttcatctact ctagtaacgg
     5341 ctggggctta tttgttattt cggtttgaga gggtagagtt actaacaata agatgggtta
     5401 ttttaattcc tctcgctaca atgttttttg ctactttgag agctttggta aggtatgatt
     5461 taaagcgtat agtcgcaata tctaccttaa gccacatcgg gcttattagg tgggctgtac
     5521 tggctggcta tgaaaggttc gctttttttc atttggttag gcatgcttta tttaagtctt
     5581 tgcttttttt gtgtgctggt ataataattc ggagggttgg acacaggcag gatattcgtt
     5641 taataggggg agttttttga aatgatccag tttgtagatt agggttgttt tatgctagga
     5701 taagaatggt aggttttccc ttattaggag gttataattc taaggaggca acgctaggag
     5761 gagttttgct aactagcgtt caagaggagg agcttgcttt gttgctgggt tttataatta
     5821 tactattcag ggggggttat gcttctaatt ttttgttttt acttggtgga aggcgggcta
     5881 agtcaattat taccggggca aatacagggt tttgaatagg gggacctatt ttggttttga
     5941 ttttattaag actattaatt aataagtgag ttttttgtta cagggtagta ggaataggcg
     6001 gggtgggttt tatttctaat tggggttgag cttttttttt gttgatgggg gggctaggtg
     6061 gagggttttt aggtagggaa catgaagaag cagcatgata tgaggttggt gaattaagaa
     6121 gagccacttc tttcttaggg gagttattac ttatggggtc tttagagatt agaaacgaat
     6181 tagagatggg atgactagag ttggtagggg gagaagggtt gtttgatctt agggcggggg
     6241 tgcgtgagta gatggtgcgg tttgagtgat gtctccgtag agtaagtaag atcgctgggc
     6301 tttcaatctg gaggtgccta cgggccgggg attgtgtttt ctctaggcgt ggccattgga
     6361 ttactgggaa gtttttcaaa gggtttattt tttagagttt atagggttat gtttacatta
     6421 ttattcttgt gaggttctct acgggctttt agcggggttg gttgtaatca agttttagtt
     6481 gagaggcaaa tcagccatgg ttttctactt cttagtttat ggttaggtat tttggtgtat
     6541 ttaatagaat accaaggtcc tcttaagttg caattttgta gttttgtttt ttttgtttgt
     6601 ggcctatctt gtctagcttt tataaggggt agggggatag tctattttat gctatttgag
     6661 ttggttttta ttcctattag tgctttggtt ttaatttggg ggtacaataa ggagcgaatt
     6721 agggcagtaa tttatatggt aggttattct gctgtagggg ggagaattca cttgatttct
     6781 cttttaagtt tgagagatag gacagggaga gtttttttag gagttgggtg ctcagggatg
     6841 ggagaagagt tagaaatatt tgtatggtgg tttgggattg ttttattgtt tttagtaaag
     6901 gctcctttat tcttatttca tttatggtta cctaaggctc atgtagaggc tccagcttgt
     6961 gcatcaatgt tattggctgg tctattacta aaattaggat tatacggttt atttctctat
     7021 gaaaggttgt gacaggggag gagtctttga gtaagtttgt ttcaaactgt aggtctggcg
     7081 gggggggtgt atgcaaggtt tttatgtttg cgggaacaaa atttaaaaaa ggttgtggcc
     7141 ttatcttctg tgggacatat atcactaaga gtggctgcct tttttgttgg gtcgcaaagt
     7201 gcttgggacg caatatttgt tatgggtatt atacatggtc tatgttcttc tggtttgttt
     7261 ggttgaacag gtttacaata ttaccaaaga tctaaccaga gaaggtttct cattagagga
     7321 taccggacta tagggggttt agggggtccc gttttagtta tttttctttt aggggtggct
     7381 ggaatacccc ctataggttc tttttggggg gagttctaca tttatgctgt attattagga
     7441 agtttcttaa gggggggtgt agtaatactt tttattggtg ttttaaattt gctttttttg
     7501 tgctacatgg ggctatgggt ttgtcatgga gagtggggag taagaagatc aaaagttata
     7561 tatgggggag atcgaagaca tttaagaata tttggtcatt gggttccttg tctagtaatg
     7621 tttttttttg ttttcttgat ttttatttag tatgactaca tatattccac tacggaagcg
     7681 taataagatt gtgggactct ttacaaaatt ttgttatgat tttccttgcc caataaacct
     7741 taattatgct tgaaattttg gtaggctctt aggggttata atggtgtttc aacttctaac
     7801 tggttttttt ttaaggttac actatgtgcc agtgagaaga atagcttttg gtcgacttgc
     7861 ttatattgag cgggacgtta attgaggatg atttattcgg agaatacatc aggctggggc
     7921 gagaggttta atggctggaa tatattttca tatagcacgg ggtttgtatt atgattcata
     7981 tgatcgaacc ccaatagttt ggtttagggg ggcttttctt tatgttcttt gtatagctat
     8041 tagatttttg ggttatgtct taccttgggg gcaaataagg tactgagggg ctactgttat
     8101 tattaattta tttagggtta ttccttggat tggtaacgat attgtgcgat tggcttgggg
     8161 aggttattct gtaggggatg ctaccttaaa tcgattttat tcttttcatt ttattttacc
     8221 atttttaata atgtttttag ttattttaca tttgtcatta ttgcatgatt ttggatcttc
     8281 caatccttta ggtgtggaca ggcgaactat aatggttcct ttttatcctt attattttta
     8341 tagtgattat ttgggtatcg ttttaggggc aggagtttta tcttatttgt gctttgtgga
     8401 cccttattta attgctgacc caataaatta tgaagaggct aattttcttg tgacgcctct
     8461 tcatattaaa ccagagtggt attttttacc ttactatgcc ttgttacgta gtgttcccaa
     8521 caaaacaggt ggaattgttg taatggtgtt agtgatcgta gattttgttt ttattccttt
     8581 gtacagcgat aaggtgatgt taggtgtgca gaactatatg gggcgttcta ttcttttttg
     8641 gtgccaagta tatttttggg ttcttttaac gtggttaggg gctcaacctg ctgaagagcc
     8701 gtttattata gtaactattt tggttggatt ttttgaagtt ttattcgctg atgtcgagca
     8761 acttatctgt gatttttatt gttgacacga gcaaagatat ggtgatccta ttgtcagaag
     8821 gtttgaggaa ttatttcctg aacctgaggt ggaatggtag gattgaataa tcaattatat
     8881 aaccaaggag ggcttaggtt ttttgggctt gattgtggaa tcaattgaga cttctaatct
     8941 cgcgaggggg gttcgattcc ctccaagccc tgtgcggcgg agtggcagaa cagtgcaatc
     9001 ggtttaggcc cggagtaggg tagtttaata ctctccgttt atgtaactaa agagaactta
     9061 gttttcttta gattataagt ttgtcttgta gggtggtacg acataaaaag tttttgaatg
     9121 atctagaaag aactagtggt attatcaaca tcgttattat catcttttgt gtttttcggg
     9181 gattgatgaa aaaacgtact atggatttaa acgattcgca attttttgat gttaatgacc
     9241 ccatatctgc tgattggaga tctcgaataa ttgctgagat aggggtgcac acacgacagt
     9301 gtaaggaaca tgattactga ttacgtcttc gtagaaaaat aaacaaaaaa aataatgaac
     9361 aaatacctca gttgggaaat gaagaaacat cccaattaaa gggtgacgat ttaaagatga
     9421 cctcacttga taaaagtaac tccacacctc gattagagag tgaggttaaa tcatatagag
     9481 actttacact caataaggag gttaatatgg attcactaga aatgtgtata gaagagatta
     9541 aattagggaa gatggttgga gataaggtta gtgactatat tcggtatgat aattattctg
     9601 ataattcttt tataaactta gcatattggg aatatgactt tatacatttt tgaaggccta
     9661 atattttgat tgaaaaggag cttttgtttg gaccgtttca tataactatt ccttttattg
     9721 attttgatag acttcttgtt cctatttttt gggtcgggga tttaggttgg gttgtgttca
     9781 caatcgttag cctaaggttt gtagacagaa tagggtgttg ttggttagaa gtaacagggc
     9841 actcagtttt aattaatggg tttactcgat tttattctcg agttcttgat ttaataatag
     9901 gtcgaaattc tttaggattt gggggtctta agaggtggtt ggaaatttgg gggggggttt
     9961 atctttcttt agtagttagt gaagctatac cgtttgggtt acagcttagc tacttaggtt
    10021 ttccaacggc tgtatttgtt ggtactacta tgatggcaat gtgggtttct tcttttatta
    10081 ctagtccagt taaatttatt agtggcttag ttcctgctgg tgtttcttta agagggtcac
    10141 cttttattat acctctagtg gccatcagca ggatgttgcg gcctattgtt ttagtaacgc
    10201 ggttaacaat ggcagctgtg atcacagtaa ctattgatgg aattttccat ttctggtgtg
    10261 tatgagtagc ggatgagcac atatcaaccc acgatgatcg ttttccatga aattgaatac
    10321 ttaaggagca tgcgccgaat cctcacctat cttcatgttt atgttcgttt gagtatctac
    10381 tgaatccttc taggactcca tcagtttttt ggtttataaa tgaagtgagg tgaacctgaa
    10441 tagaaaatgc tggattgttg agtattttct atttgtgagt ttctggaata ttaggattag
    10501 agaagctttt ttatataatg ttccaggttg gtttattaat ttacttagta acactatact
    10561 gtagggaaca cataggaggt tctaaattta tttctgggct tttagtttaa aaagaacgtc
    10621 tcccttcaaa ggagagagtg ccactatgga cgagcttgga ggtttgattg gaagcaagcg
    10681 agatttctaa tcttgtaggg ggttcggttc cctccaaact tttaaatgtt agttagattt
    10741 ggggtaatag ctccgggcta ctttgcttct gtaataataa ccttgataag tgtatgtata
    10801 ggtcttttat ctgggagagt ttttatactt tgattaataa tggagtttgg ggtttgttct
    10861 ttttgtgggg ttcttgcttt tacggagttt gtggggggag aaggaattgc aaaatatttt
    10921 attgtaaatg ctgttagtgg aacaggaatt ttatctggta taataagtga ttgatcgtgg
    10981 tgtgtggagg gaatagatac ttatctcgta gatttgaggc tttttgtgtg tatttatagt
    11041 aaactagggt tacctccttt tcatttctgg gtggttggta cattaaggga ttgtgtgtgg
    11101 ttttctgctt ttttactttt aggtgtgcaa aaaattttac ctttagttct ttttggtttt
    11161 tcttttgact acaggttaaa tttagtgctt gtagctttag ctagtgcgat tttggctggg
    11221 ttggctgggt tgggtcacac caaaccgtat agtctaattg gctacagttc aatagttgta
    11281 aggaattggt taattttgat ttcttttatt agtgttggta cttttttagt ttctttagta
    11341 ttatatgtat tagccttgtt aagagtttta ggttgtttac gggaaggaag ttggagaaaa
    11401 acttattcgt ttcaggcacc taacaacaga gaggtgctag gaattctttt attggttttt
    11461 cctactggac ctatttattt ggttaaagtt ttggtttgga caggtcttag aagttgcggg
    11521 tgtatattcg gagcctgggg tgttgctttt actagtgttc ttttggtgcc tctttatata
    11581 cgagtaatta ctatagcttc tttaaaggtt tgaggccaga gtgttaatag aagatattta
    11641 ggtaagtggc ttttaattcc tttaagatta tctttaatag tgtttagggt gagtggtttt
    11701 atttgaagtg tggatttttg atcttgagtt tagcttaatt ggtgtattga gcacatccct
    11761 cttccaaagg gaaagagcca aatggtatta agttgcactg tatttacgga gcttaaatcg
    11821 tagtaaagtt tatattttaa gattattggg tatatatttt tataataacc tgtagtgtta
    11881 ctggcttata aaataaagaa gttaatatgt taaggttggt tgcagtttct accttagttt
    11941 tgttttctgc tagatttagt tttgaaaccc caattgtttt agcagttata gttttttttt
    12001 cttcttcggg ggtaactttt tgttatgttg gtgcccgttc tacttggcat gggatgatgg
    12061 tttggcttgt ttatttaact gctttactaa ttatgtttct cttttttgtt tccttggctc
    12121 ccaatcctga tttttctgtt agaacaggga gagttatttg atgggtaagg gtgctaggga
    12181 gagtagtttc ttattctgga ttagtgatag aagaagattt ttgattgcaa gttgggggaa
    12241 cagagtgaga ggatctttct atattagagt tatgaattgg tgagagaaga ttatttatag
    12301 cctttctagg ggcttatctt ttttttgtag tagttgtgat aactaagtta gggtttcgag
    12361 gaggtggtgc acttcggggt gtaagctcaa gtaggaatta ggtcctgtgg tgtaaattat
    12421 gcacatccct tttacactgg gaaagtgagt aatctctggg attttggccg gtagtgtaaa
    12481 gagcacacta ttctttgaaa ataggagtga agatgttttc tcggctacaa tggtagcacc
    12541 ttttttagtt ccgtttattt ttattatttt aggtagactt ttaaaactaa aagagctacc
    12601 tagcactcgg gtagacgttc accagcgaag agcttacgag tgcggattta gtgcttttca
    12661 gtctgcacgt cgtccttttt ccgtttattt ttttttagtt ggacttttat ttgtagtttt
    12721 tgatgtagag ttaatttttt taatgccctt gcctttttta acatggttga gaagaacaat
    12781 gtgttgtggt ttagggttat ttttttttat tttagttttt ggtttgtacc acgagtgacg
    12841 agagggcaga ttaaggtggc ccaattcggg gaggtggctg agaactaagc ggtaggctgt
    12901 aaccctactt aggaaagaat ggacctttct ctccttaatg ccattccaat ttatttttcc
    12961 ttactggact attcttgtgg taatttcttt aagatgttta gttgttgcta gtgaattatg
    13021 gtgggatata tcgattttct gaaaggtttt ttattgaccc actaaaaaaa cagagggggt
    13081 tgaaaggacg aaaaagtggg aatatttatt aaaatgagga tgattcaaga agtagtagga
    13141 gttggcttgg gaataagggg tttattgatt ggaatttatg ggattctttt agagcgccat
    13201 atacttaggg ctttactaat gttagaactt aatcttttat taacattaat actgttgggg
    13261 gttatagctc caggaaggtg gcagtatctt attttagtaa ttttggcact aggggttggg
    13321 gaagctgctc taggtttaag agtagtagta aaaattagtc ggtcgggaaa gcatgaccag
    13381 gttcgtctta attcgctagt gaagtaggcc cttaaagggg ggctctttag gattaacaca
    13441 gtgcagtgtt atcatatact tcaaagttta aatctaaaac tctatctcct aagtttatga
    13501 gaccttggcc ccgatatata cctagagtgt ggcctatttg ctctgctttt agggttgggc
    13561 aagttttaat aagtttgtgt ttatggtttc atgaggctag ttttttgtta tttgtttgta
    13621 gagctattat cgggggggtt tgtgcttcag gttgggtgcg tgagttgatt gtggagggaa
    13681 gctatttagg aatgtatact tcttacacac aggaggggtt aaaatgtgcg gttattttat
    13741 ttattgtttc agaggctatg tttttctttt cttttttttg agcttattgt cattttgggt
    13801 ttgctcctgg atttttttta gggtgtcgtt ggcctcctgt cggaatcacc cctgtccacc
    13861 ctatagggtt accttttata aatttaattc ttttgttgtc ttcttctctt actattaatt
    13921 tatcccacgg atatctgcga attggacgtc cttttaggtg tgtattttga ttattattta
    13981 ctttatcctt agggttatgt tttttttttg cacaagtaaa agagtactat tgggcgaagt
    14041 ttactattac tgatggggtt tgaggttcta ctttttttat gcttaccggg ttgcatggtt
    14101 ttcacgtatt cctgggaata ggttttatgt gttttaatct gggccggatt gctttttgtc
    14161 actttcatac tggtgaaaat atttgttata tttcaatgct ctgatattga cattttgtag
    14221 actttatttg ggttattatt tggcctcttg tatatgtatg aggggggtgg ggatactatt
    14281 gttataaact aagcgctcct tgagaggtca tcctgaatcc tcactggggt tataggtaaa
    14341 ttaggcggga taaggtagta gttaaccatg ggggctcatc ccccccatac gggggtgcaa
    14401 atccctctcc tgttaaatgt taagcggaat taggttaatt ttaccttctg gaagttcaca
    14461 ccatgggtgg gttgttcagt tagcttgaat aaatcttttt attataggct ttattataag
    14521 gtttgttttt ggaagactct gtgcttcttc tcatgggcac agatttcgac ctaaacgcct
    14581 atgcaataaa cgactagagt ggtggtggtc atttattcct attattatta ttattgtttt
    14641 agatgtacct aatttagtaa ttaactatat tagtgagaaa aacccttttc ctgtgttcgg
    14701 ggcaaaggtg gtaggactac agtggtactg acaatacgag cttgagtatt tacgggagct
    14761 acagatgggg atatgagaga cactgtgttc tataataatt ttttcaatct cccggtggac
    14821 tactatacta aaccagttaa gagtattctc atctggggaa aaaaattttt ttaaaatagt
    14881 acacgatagg tgaagggttg attcgtatga aaccccttgg gatcacaaga ggatacgctt
    14941 tggtcggact gacactcgtc tggtacttcc ttctcaaacc ccctgtcgat tgttgtgtag
    15001 gggagcggat gtaattcaca attttaattt aaaaaccctg ggtgtgtctg tggattgtgt
    15061 ccctgggcgt gttaaccaac ataagctttt aggggaggct gggctgtatc aaggtctttg
    15121 tagagagctc tgcgggatta atcacccgca cataccctgt aggttggaga taattccctt
    15181 tagcagttat gtattgtgat tacagggaaa ttaaaaatta tatgaggcga agccaattaa
    15241 tggcctttga ctgttaatca aatgtaagct gaacaccagc cgccttaaac ccctagggga
    15301 atagatttaa ttaggtcgac tcgtgggcaa attgaaggtt tatcatggtc agttgttata
    15361 ccacgtttat ggcgccaagg ccggcgaata taccttaacc cagcctttaa tagattagtt
    15421 ttggtaatgg tgaaaaaccg ttgtacggga tgagcaaact aagcattaaa ccgaataacc
    15481 ccaattaaga atagcccacc gctggtgtgt agcatctagg tttgagccgg caatcagtaa
    15541 tagctgaacc cagtggcaat gagttagtgg gctgtgtaac agaacggtgc cagcactagc
    15601 ggttagaccc caagcttaga atgttcgaat gaacggttga agcacagctt ttatatttac
    15661 tttctaattg gtttaatgag aaaaaagatg atcgttgtgg tactaagcat agattggtca
    15721 aagttagtca gagacaagga ttagataccc ttttattcta aaacctaatt tcttacctga
    15781 tcagtacttg tgtcgcgcaa gaaagtcaaa cccggtgacg gctacctaac atcgcagtgg
    15841 agcttgggtc ccaacgtgat gatccgcatg aaccctgccc cccttgtaaa tttttatacc
    15901 taaaaaaggg tagaaagtgt aacatgtttt gtaccccccg tatatttagg tagtgttatt
    15961 taaaagtggt gctgcttaag aaatcaaggg aggggggcta caactaggcg tgttatacac
    16021 agttactgta tggttatcca agtcgctaag gttacctagc agctaaatac ccatgatctt
    16081 gtcttaaaca atcgaactac taggtgtata taaacctaac ttaaggttgg atttgtgatt
    16141 ggctttatga gtcttaaaag gactgtcagt ctctagttaa ttctagttgg aaggaagtag
    16201 atgatattgt gtttaatagc ggaggggtga gcctgagcta cgctctatag gaaggccctg
    16261 aacctgaaat ggtggtaggg tagtagtagg aattgccagt aaatctcaaa ttagcacttg
    16321 aggttgaaca cgctaactgg gtagtgtaca aaccgcccgt cacccgctta gcgataggtg
    16381 gtaagtcgta acaaggtgag tgtaggagaa cctgtactct gtttaaacgc cccagtagta
    16441 taaaaagtac ttttaccttg caagtaagaa gtgatcaggt ggttctgggg ttgcttcgag
    16501 tggcagaata gtgcggtact tttaagcagt attaatggcc ccaaggctcc gaagttcggg
    16561 gcagtagttt aactagaatt cctggtttgg aaccagaggg tgcctcaggg tcgccccggg
    16621 ccctatacgc taattaaggc gagccgtctc ataatcggcc ggtagtttta tacttggggt
    16681 ttatggcgtg ggctgtggag gcaatttggt ttcggcccaa ggggaaacgg ttcaattccg
    16741 ttgcgtcatt gcaggagtag tttaattata aaacgttagt cttgtaaact aaaagatgtc
    16801 taaggacctt ctgtaggtgg ggaagccatg cttataggcg actggctttt aaccggtaga
    16861 tagctattta gccctcgctt agcgggctat agaataatgt agttcattcc cctgtcaagg
    16921 gaagagtgcc gctgggttag cctttgatat tggcccgatg caacctaatt ggcgggtagt
    16981 gatagtgtga gtcgaagtgg ttttaaatga aacttacaca tgtttaagag tgctaataac
    17041 tactgcttgg tgcactcttt tggagcgaaa aatattagca agggcacagc ggcgcaaagg
    17101 gcccaataag atatccctga agggtgttgc tcaaccactg gctgatgcta taaagttatt
    17161 aaccaaaaag caagtgattc ctagtcgagc taatgaaatt ccctttatta caataccttg
    17221 tttagcttta ataatttcac tttttctttg acaggtttga cctgaaaggt acgggaactc
    17281 aaggtctaac tatgggggat taatttacgt gtgtattgca tcgtttcata tttatgctgt
    17341 tgttttagca ggatgggctg gaaattcaat ttactcaata cttggagctt tacggggggt
    17401 agcacaaact atctcatacg aactacctta taatttaata cttttaggct tatttttgtg
    17461 gtttggttct tatcacttag gggggatttt ggggaatggc tatattttaa cgcaatcttt
    17521 attaactttt tcactgtgga ctatattact tctttgcgag cttcatcgaa ccccgtttga
    17581 cctaacggaa gccgaaagag agttagtctc ggggtataat actgattatg gggcggtagg
    17641 gtttattcag ttgtttattt ctgaatatgc caatattata tttgcaggcc aacttacttc
    17701 aatattgtga gtgtgtcctt ttttgggatt atgaagctgt ctaccattgg gtgtatttat
    17761 tagggggggt ttactctttg ttcgtgctgt atttccgcgg tgtcgttatg atcaactgat
    17821 agaggtttgt tggaagaggg ttcttccatt tatttttctt tgatttttaa caagagtttc
    17881 tttagtatta cttttataaa aataagctct accataccaa actagaaaga caaggtgcct
    17941 gactaaaggg ggtcactgat gatgaccatt aagaaggtgt aaaccctttc cttgtttttt
    18001 gggtgggtag ttcaatgtaa ggacatctcg ttgaagccga gaaggtggga aatatccccc
    18061 tgcctaaaag tttatattag cctaacaagg tgtaaaaact ttcctaataa atatataaag
    18121 attctacaaa cacggtgcaa tttccataga gatcagaccc gtcgcttttt ttatcggcga
    18181 cgggtcgtgc ttgacgaggt agaaagtact taagctttgt tagagtaagg aattgggaaa
    18241 aaaaatttaa ataagtgttt aggtgatttt gtgtagaaat aagggttgtt gtaggtttat
    18301 gctctggact ttgtaatttt tgggcttagc caactttttg ttcattattt ttgtctaatg
    18361 ggg
//
LOCUS       MW143041               18536 bp    DNA     circular INV 29-JAN-2026
DEFINITION  UNVERIFIED: Hydroides homoceros mitochondrion sequence.
ACCESSION   MW143041
VERSION     MW143041.1
KEYWORDS    UNVERIFIED.
SOURCE      mitochondrion Hydroides homoceros
  ORGANISM  Hydroides homoceros
            Eukaryota; Metazoa; Spiralia; Lophotrochozoa; Annelida; Polychaeta;
            Sedentaria; Canalipalpata; Sabellida; Serpulidae; Hydroides.
REFERENCE   1  (bases 1 to 18536)
  AUTHORS   Sun,Y., Daffe,G., Zhang,Y., Pons,J., Qiu,J.W. and Kupriyanova,E.K.
  TITLE     Another blow to the conserved gene order in Annelida: evidence from
            mitochondrial genomes of the calcareous tubeworm genus Hydroides
  JOURNAL   Mol Phylogenet Evol, 107124 (2021) In press
  PUBMED    33610649
  REMARK    Publication Status: Available-Online prior to print
REFERENCE   2  (bases 1 to 18536)
  AUTHORS   Sun,Y.
  TITLE     Direct Submission
  JOURNAL   Submitted (20-OCT-2020) Department of Biological, Hong Kong Baptist
            University, 224 Waterloo Rd, Kowloon Town., Hong Kong, China
FEATURES             Location/Qualifiers
     gene            1..1095
                     /gene="rrnL"
     rRNA            1..1095
                     /product="16S ribosomal RNA"
     gene            1310..1382
                     /gene="trnN"
     tRNA            1310..1382
                     /product="tRNA-Asn"
     gene            complement(1426..1483)
                     /gene="trnY(ata)"
     tRNA            complement(1426..1483)
                     /product="tRNA-Tyr"
     gene            1671..1748
                     /gene="trnS1"
     tRNA            1671..1748
                     /product="tRNA-Ser"
     gene            1881..2562
                     /gene="cox2"
     CDS             1881..2562
                     /gene="cox2"
                     /translation="MVLVGCCSSSFRPKRLCSSQLEWWWSFLPILAIILLDAPNLLVN
                     YISEKNPFPVYGAKVVGLQWYWQYELEYLRELLSNLDFFLWAGLLITTLWLEWWEDIK
                     SWWALSASHWLSVILVYLSHGSWGADSYELSWYPDSMRFCQSDTRLVLPAETPCRLLC
                     SGYDVIHNFNLKGLDVSVDCVPGRANQHKLLGGVGLYQGLCSELCGVNHPHMPCLMEL
                     IPLLKFLGW"
     gene            2586..2652
                     /gene="trnS2(tga)"
     tRNA            2586..2652
                     /product="tRNA-Ser"
     gene            3773..5338
                     /gene="cox1"
     CDS             3773..5338
                     /gene="cox1"
                     /translation="MGVWCGLSGFSLSVLIRSNNAWPGIGLLSPDQYLSVITVHAI
                     LMIFFFLMPVLIGGFGNWLVPLMIGAPDMALPRVNNFSLWLLVPSVIFLLGGGKIEGG
                     LQTGWTLYPPLSGIKHSSGPSVDFSIFSLHMAGVSSILGSINFLTTLTHMRGPEGRLD
                     RMALFCWAIGVTTLLLLLSVPVLAGGLTMLLVDRHFSTSFFEPVGGGDPVLFMHLFWF
                     FGHPEVYVLILPAFGLISHVLAGLARKKVPFGYIGMVYAMCSIGMMGFLVWGHHMFVS
                     GLDVDTRAYFSTATMCIAVPTGVKIFSWVFTVHGIGFHSWEPALLWCLGFLVMFTAGG
                     CTGVVLAASSLDVHLHDTYFTVAHFHYVLSMGAVFSVFAGLHWYFHYFTGVMFHQRWS
                     RRHFLGVVSTVHLIFTPMHSIGISGMPRRYYDYPEAFASSNGISTCGTLGMSMLVVGW
                     MWLIWEAFSAQRLGRWKGVSSGLVEEVRWPVFLHTFMMQNYQIFLKYYMEGTVKARLY
                     NKLLAKKKSVLLHLD"
     gene            5386..5455
                     /gene="trnC(gca)"
     tRNA            5386..5455
                     /product="tRNA-Cys"
     gene            5456..7045
                     /gene="nad5"
     CDS             5456..7045
                     /gene="nad5"
                     /translation="MMMRVSAVSSVFGVWGFLFFCEWGAPFIFLQRIVECGGVSFC
                     FGLLVDGVSLSFSGVVLVVVLMVYLYSLGYMGPDKLSRKFYVILSVFVGSMILMIFSG
                     DLVSMFLGWEGLGVSSFLLVVYYNSHVSASSGVITLISNRIGDLCFLVGMGAMAGFGE
                     FTFLCSELAGSMLFFVACLTKSAQWPVCGWLPAAMAAPTPVSALVHSSTLVTAGAYLL
                     FRFEGVELSVMGGVLLIPLVTMFLASVSALVSYDLKRMVAMSTLSHIGFICWAVLGGY
                     ESLAFLHLISHALFKSLLFLCAGMMIQGSGHSQDVRVMGGVMKQDPIFGVGLFYSSVN
                     MVGFPLVGGYESKEAVVGWMAASSVQGEELFLLLGFLTLVFGGAYSFRILFMFGGEQS
                     SSVSLGSGGWGYWSSVPVLGLVGFSVVIGKWGHSFSVVGLGCVGFSGNWAWGAILLIS
                     GVLGSWSVGGMESSWYDVGELSSVSSLMSSSLFTSSLAVSSSLEMGWLEGVGGEGLLG
                     STGVLRSLMTGLEWCLCSMSSDH"
     gene            7017..7082
                     /gene="trnE(ttc)"
     tRNA            7017..7082
                     /product="tRNA-Glu"
     gene            7083..8399
                     /gene="nad4"
     CDS             7083..8399
                     /gene="nad4"
                     /translation="MFCLSVVLLALSFTPKGVFFSVYSAIFLILFLWVSLRASGGS
                     FVGQVLLEGEVSHGFTLLSLWLGLLVFLMEYQGFLKLQFCSFIFSICVLSCLAFMCGG
                     GMIYFVLFELVFIPVSGLVLIWGYNKERISATTYMLSYSAFGGGFHLVSLLSLSEGVG
                     GVNLSVGLSGSGESFELFMWWVGLVLLFLVKAPLFLFHLWLPKAHVEAPTCASMLLAG
                     LLLKMGVYGLLLYGGFWQESGLWSSLWQSLGLWGGGYASLLCLREQNLKKVVALSSVG
                     HMSLSVAAFFVGSQVAWDAMYVMGVMHGLCSSGLFSWTGLQYFQGSSQSSFLVGGYRG
                     VGGLGGVVFLVLLLGVAGLPPMGSFWGEYFVYSVVVSGFFSGGFFMVLVGVLNLAFLC
                     YFGLWVCHSDWGSSSSKVMYGGDRSFLCMVGHWASCGGLFLFLFMVFI"
     gene            8527..9657
                     /gene="cob"
     CDS             8527..9657
                     /gene="cob"
                     /translation="MTFFQVVTGVFLSFHYVADSSLAFGRLAHIERDVNSGWLLRG
                     FHQVGASMMMMGMTLHMVRGMYYDCYDRNASVWYSGGVLYLLVVATSFFGYVLPWGQM
                     SFWGATVITNLFGIVPWVGSDIVRLLWGGYSVGSYTLTRFYSFHFIIPFLVIVMVGVH
                     LTLLHEFGSSNPLGVDSRTMMVPFYPYYFYSDVLGFILAVSVYGYLLFLDAFLLVEPL
                     NYVEANPLVTPVHIKPEWYFLPYYALLRSVPSKVGGILVMVLSLISVAFPGGCSDKYM
                     LGVPNYFTRSLVFWGEVHCWVLLAWLGAQSAYEPFILMSLCVGLSLAVFEEWGCWVCD
                     CYAMMVDCLEEGESLPLSKFKSLRVVPLSLAWDCEDWQLPGLSE"
     gene            10500..11129
                     /gene="atp6"
     CDS             10500..11129
                     /gene="atp6"
                     /translation="MLGGFKKLWELWALVYFSLVLSEVLPFSAQISFLGYPLAVIT
                     FAGLWSLSLSSFFRHPLGFMKGVITPGVCVFSSPFFVILMSVSSLLRPLVLAMRLTMG
                     AILVVTLEGIFHFWTVKSGDLHLVGQVDRWSSVMLSFVNSGEHIWGVWPYEACCWVAS
                     MVSVWSQNIGIVGVAYIFVSGALGMEKLFYLLFQVGLLSSLVMVYQQEHYL"
     gene            11144..12166
                     /gene="nad2"
     CDS             11144..12166
                     /gene="nad2"
                     /translation="MLSLGVSAPAYLVSVFLTLVSVLLGLLTSSSIMLWFMMELGV
                     CSFTGVLGFVKRSRGVGAAAYFITNTVSGVGLLCGMLVDWSGKEEGLDIWFSDITVLG
                     CILTKLGFPPFHGWVVGVLGECTWLSSFLFLTVQKVLPMAMFCFSFSFSADLVIFLLI
                     SASVAGLTGLGQREFYKLIGYGSMIVSSWLVLVSLVSVGVFIVSAVFYFLAMLIILSS
                     LQESRWKDDSPVSAPSQWEVLSVLMLVVPIGPTYLMKVLICSTLVSAGCVIGAWGVAM
                     TSVMLVPIYMRIIVLSTMKLWSRSVNEGYTNGSRLIPWLLSVGVFLAVGFIWGVDFSS
                     WLCLVGVG"
     gene            12147..12209
                     /gene="trnG(tcc)"
     tRNA            12147..12209
                     /product="tRNA-Gly"
     gene            12242..12744
                     /gene="nad6"
     CDS             12242..12744
                     /gene="nad6"
                     /translation="MATVLLLFAAVSCEVPLMVSVFLFFTSCSVTLGYVWGRCTWF
                     AVMVWLVYLSALMVMFMFFVSLAPNPDFGESSELVTVWSFCCILVGGWGWLKVSLFKG
                     SVSGGELSELETGSSLWVGETALLMSALGAYLFFFVVLVAHFGHRGGGALRGLTKGLI
                     IPFWSKAPK"
     gene            13108..13171
                     /gene="trnV(tac)"
     tRNA            13108..13171
                     /product="tRNA-Val"
     gene            13173..13236
                     /gene="trnQ(ttg)"
     tRNA            13173..13236
                     /product="tRNA-Gln"
     gene            13237..13587
                     /gene="nad3"
     CDS             13237..13587
                     /gene="nad3"
                     /translation="MVSPFLIPLLFLALGKALKVKEYYSTKVDVEQRSSYECGFSP
                     IQSPRRPFSVYFFLVGLLFVVFDVELILLMYLPYLSWLSSVSACGLGMFLFILVLGLY
                     HEWREGSLMWPKAGEK"
     gene            13643..13846
                     /gene="atp8"
     CDS             13643..13846
                     /gene="atp8"
                     /translation="MPFQLIFPYMTISTLILLGVAVLAVDFWWNVPVKWVGVFCGH
                     FLGGMEGEGSPKSVSLCSSWCWKKG"
     gene            13927..14196
                     /gene="nad4l"
     CDS             13927..14196
                     /gene="nad4l"
                     /translation="MLEMNLLLALMMVGLFCPVGWQYLLVLVLATGVGEAALGLSL
                     VVKISRATDQTRVATKSFLVYKSDLFPPRPFPNEAAFTVYGNVRGPK"
     gene            14401..15186
                     /gene="cox3"
     CDS             14401..15186
                     /gene="cox3"
                     /translation="MGQTLASLCLWFHGGSFLLVLFGLAQGLGCFSGWVRELVVEG
                     SYLGMYTSYTHKSLKCAVILFIVSEGMFFLSFFWAYCHFGFAPGFFLGCCWPPVGITP
                     VHPMGLPFMNLVLLLSSSVTINLSHGYLRVGKPFQCAFWLVFTLGLGVCFFLAQMKEY
                     YWAKFTITDGVWGATFYMLTGLHGFHVFLGMGFMCFNLGRLAFCHFHKGENICYISML
                     WYWHFVDFIWVIIWPLVYVWGGWGYFHYKLTAPLTVILNPHWGYC"
     gene            15191..15254
                     /gene="trnW(tca)"
     tRNA            15191..15254
                     /product="tRNA-Trp"
     gene            15265..15327
                     /gene="trnA(tgc)"
     tRNA            15265..15327
                     /product="tRNA-Ala"
     gene            15328..15391
                     /gene="trnL2(taa)"
     tRNA            15328..15391
                     /product="tRNA-Leu"
     gene            15392..15454
                     /gene="trnP(tgg)"
     tRNA            15392..15454
                     /product="tRNA-Pro"
     gene            15454..15518
                     /gene="trnM(cat)"
     tRNA            15454..15518
                     /product="tRNA-Met"
     gene            15542..15609
                     /gene="trnR(tcg)"
     tRNA            15542..15609
                     /product="tRNA-Arg"
     gene            15618..15679
                     /gene="trnT(tgt)"
     tRNA            15618..15679
                     /product="tRNA-Thr"
     gene            15687..15752
                     /gene="trnK(ttt)"
     tRNA            15687..15752
                     /product="tRNA-Lys"
     gene            15755..15818
                     /gene="trnD(gtc)"
     tRNA            15755..15818
                     /product="tRNA-Asp"
     gene            15838..16761
                     /gene="nad1"
     CDS             15838..16761
                     /gene="nad1"
                     /translation="MIVWMDQGLSEVLTCLSVLVATAWSTLLERKILASAQRRKGP
                     NKVSLKGVAQPLADAMKLLMKKQVIPSKANAFPFVSMPSLALTISLFLWQVWPEGHGD
                     LDSNYGGLIYICIASFHVYAIVLAGWAANSIYSTLGAMRGVAQTISYELPYNLVLLGV
                     FLWFGSYHLGSVTSNGYILTHSLLMFPVWVMLVLCELHRTPFDLTEAESELVSGYNTD
                     YGAVGFIELFISEYANVVFAGQMTAMLWLWSGPLSPWSYTWVGVLFSVFFFFLRAVFP
                     RCRYDYLMEVCWKSILPFVFLWFLASLVLILLV"
     gene            16868..16931
                     /gene="trnH(gtg)"
     tRNA            16868..16931
                     /product="tRNA-His"
     gene            16932..17000
                     /gene="trnI(gat)"
     tRNA            16932..17000
                     /product="tRNA-Ile"
     gene            17003..17068
                     /gene="trnL1(tag)"
     tRNA            17003..17068
                     /product="tRNA-Leu"
     gene            17073..17140
                     /gene="trnF(gaa)"
     tRNA            17073..17140
                     /product="tRNA-Phe"
     gene            17481..18460
                     /gene="rrnS"
     rRNA            17481..18460
                     /product="12S ribosomal RNA"
ORIGIN      
        1 gggccttggg tggtttattc aggtaagggg gattttattt ttaccttttg cataatgagt
       61 tcattacggg gttactgagg ttggttcccg aatttgaagg agctgggggg ggctagtaga
      121 agaactaatc gatgttgttg aaggacctta gagaaagctt ttcctagagg cgaaattcca
      181 tacgggtttt caaggatacc tggattaaac tgtaggttcc ataaagtggg tttaatattt
      241 cttggtataa gctaggtgta ggtaggggta ggtgagtgta ttctttagag taggcttcaa
      301 agcagccayc tggattgagg tcgtgactga ctaaatgtgg gagactgtgt caragtaaat
      361 agttgtattt ttttgtaaga ggggctggta gtctgtgtta atgagtattg gtggcattaa
      421 gttaaggctt gggagaaata tcgaagatga actcggctta ctataatcag gactgtttat
      481 taaaaacata gtgtgggggg ttagctatct cacatcaagc tctgcccagt gctgtaacrg
      541 taaacggcgg ccttagcgtg agggttgtaa agtagcataa taattcgctc tcttaattgg
      601 aggcaggtat gaacggtttt acatggttag actttatttt tggtgttggt agaagttagc
      661 gtgtaggtga agatacctgt aaagggcaga tagacaaaaa gaccccagaa gctttggcta
      721 acgccttggc tgggaaagct cctgagaaat aacataagag gttagtctaa atcttactct
      781 tatgtgaggg tttggtgatc cctggttttg ggaakttgtt ggaaacacta ggaaagttac
      841 tctgggggta acaggctgat ccagtctgag agttcaaatc ggcgactggg cttagtactt
      901 cgatgttggc tttgggttac tcgcttgtgt aggggcaagg agagtgggtc tgttcgacct
      961 ttaaacccca ccgtgagctg agtttagaac gtggtaacac agttcggttc ttatcttctg
     1021 tgtgcgtatc ccttttgtac gaaaggactt aggggaaaag atagacatgg ggttagttaa
     1081 tgcttttatg taattttagt aagtgggtta ggtttttatt tcagatgtgt cttgcgttct
     1141 ggttgcaagg ttcaggttta gtcggtagct agctcttcaa cttgtggggt tgagaaggcc
     1201 ttgggcccat tttttggaga atgggagagt ggttaaagca gttaaaaggt tatgtcaagg
     1261 gctggggttt atctctgaaa gggggaaagc ttggtcgagc ttggggtttc ctagtggttt
     1321 ttgttaaaga ctttccgttg cttagtagcc gcttaattct acttcccctt gtgctgctgg
     1381 gggataagtt gatgaccaag tgtgataaga agcgggagtg gttcatgaaa aagtatcgtg
     1441 ggtccgataa tttgcccctc cttattagtg aggggtctta ttctttatta gttggtggtc
     1501 tgatttttgg ctactactgg tttatcgtgg ttaggaggtt tgttggtttg ctttggtttt
     1561 ttgggcttgg aacacctttt gatccttgag tgttttgtta tgtaactagg ctttggggtt
     1621 ggttttaagg tgaagcttgc tttgagatta tccggttgta gtcgcacatt ttggcctcac
     1681 gggcttaacc gtggggtctg gtaggacttc taatcttgtt gggagggttc gattccgtct
     1741 aggctctgat gtctcagggt gttaaggtgt gtaatggtta tgttagttgc ctggctggtg
     1801 gtccgcattc actttgggtt acgcaattgg cttggtttaa tctctttctg gtgggttcca
     1861 ttttttgctc ggtactctct atggtcttag ttggctgttg tagttcttct tttcgtccta
     1921 agcggctatg cagtagacag ctagagtgat ggtggtcttt tcttcctatt ttggctatca
     1981 tcttactcga tgctcctaat ttgctggtta attacatcag ggaaaagaac ccctttcccg
     2041 tttacggtgc taaggtggtt gggcttcagt ggtactggca gtacgagttg gagtaccttc
     2101 gtgaactctt gtccaactta gatttttttc tttgggcggg cttgcttatt actactttgt
     2161 gacttgagtg atgagaggac attaaatcct gatgggctct tagggcaagt cattggttga
     2221 gcgttatttt ggtttatttg agtcatggga ggtggggtgc tgactcttat gagttgagct
     2281 ggtatccaga cagaatacgg ttttgtcaat cggacactcg tttggtgctt ccggcggaaa
     2341 ctccttgtcg cttactttgt aggggatacg atgtaattca caactttaac cttaaggggt
     2401 tggacgtgtc ggtagattgc gttcctggcc gggctaacca acataagttg ttgggggggg
     2461 ttggattata ccaagggctt tgtagagagc tttgtggtgt aaaccatccc cacatgccct
     2521 gtttaatgga gcttattcca ttgctaaagt ttttaggttg gttagattct gcctatccct
     2581 tttagggcct ggtgtggtgg cacggtggtg ttttgaattc accagtaggg ggttcaactc
     2641 cttcccaggt ttttgctact gcttattttc ctggaggacc tgtatgagcg aagagctttt
     2701 ttaaagggtt gttttcctgt gtttgactcc tttcttagct tttatggttc ctcctcaaag
     2761 gtagtgtctt ttgtggttgg gtttgctttt ttcctttggg gtgtggttta ttttcaagag
     2821 gagaaggacg accgagctat aattgtgtgt ggcccttcta gagggcgaat ggaccctgag
     2881 aaagccgagc ggttagaaaa atttgctggt ttgattgagt gggttttaaa ggtcttaggc
     2941 tgaagtagtg ccgtatggct ctaaaggatg acgtcagttt aaggagcagt ttaaccggtg
     3001 tttgaaatgg cttcgggtta agttgccctt gtggggcagg ttagttacag gggggttaaa
     3061 ggcttccctg ggatggtttc agcttaagtt gcctttgtgg ggtagggtag ttattaggtg
     3121 gttaaagact tccttggggt ggcttcgggt taagctgccc ctgtgggggg gcttaacctt
     3181 gagctggttg cgtacggctt taaagtggct taagcttaag ctgtgggggg cttgtaagcc
     3241 ggttatagtt ttagttttta agtggatggg tatgagagaa gaggagggta tggtctgaat
     3301 taaggatagc ttttggggct cgcgggttgg ggtgtttgta cgatatttgg gtttgaagta
     3361 ttctagggtt aaaaacgggt taaagctggg agcggaaggc ttatgggagg attttaatag
     3421 aggtgatttt ttggagtatc ttcgggttga gttttctatg gccagtaagg agttttattg
     3481 gggcctggta ttaattgtca ctgaaaagcg gttagggttt ttaaggttag agtgtgcttc
     3541 ttttgttttt ctttggtttt atcgtcactg ggttcggttt tggtgtgggt taatcgttaa
     3601 ggaggaggat agtaaacttc gtaatttttt tagtttttgc gagaggtttt taattattct
     3661 tttatttctc ccgtttttta ttgtagggtg gggttttcgt tatttagggg gtaagataga
     3721 gccttggata ttttcaacaa accataagca aattggtagt ctttacttct ttttgggtgt
     3781 ttggtgcggg ttaagggggt ttagcttaag agttcttatt cggagaaata acgcttgacc
     3841 tgggattggt ttactatccc ccgatcagta cttgtcggtg attactgttc atgctattct
     3901 tatgattttt tttttcttga tgcctgtact tattgggggg tttgggaatt gattagttcc
     3961 tttaataatt ggggctcccg acatggcatt accgcgggtt aacaatttta gtctgtggtt
     4021 gttagtgcct tcagttattt tcttgctagg cgggggaaaa attgaagggg gtcttcagac
     4081 tggttgaacc ctctatccgc cgttatctgg gattaagcat agaaggggtc cttcggtaga
     4141 ctttagtatt tttaggttgc acatggctgg ggtgagtagg attttaggtt ctattaattt
     4201 tttgactact ttgacccata tgcggggccc ggaggggcgt ctcgatcgga tggctttatt
     4261 ctgttgggcc attggggtta ccactctgct tttattatta agtgtgccag ttttggctgg
     4321 gggcttaact atgcttttgg tggatcggca tttttcgact aggttttttg agcctgtggg
     4381 ggggggtgat cctgttttat ttatgcattt attttggttt tttggtcacc cggaggttta
     4441 tgtgttaatt cttcctgcat ttgggttaat taggcatgtt ttggcggggt tggctcgtaa
     4501 gaaggttccc tttggttata ttggaatagt ctatgctatg tgctctatcg ggatgatagg
     4561 gtttttagtg tgggggcacc atatatttgt ttctgggcta gatgtagata cgcgagccta
     4621 tttttctact gccacaatgt gtattgctgt gcccactggg gttaagattt ttagttgggt
     4681 ttttactgtt catgggattg gttttcatag gtgagagcct gccttactgt ggtgtttggg
     4741 gtttttagta atgtttactg cgggaggttg tactggtgta gttttggctg ctagctcatt
     4801 agacgtgcac cttcacgaca catacttcac agtagcccac ttccactatg ttttaagaat
     4861 aggggctgtt ttttctgttt ttgcagggct gcattggtat ttccattact ttactggggt
     4921 aatgtttcat cagcggtgat ctcgtcgaca ttttttaggg gtggtaagca ctgttcattt
     4981 aatttttacg cctatacact caattgggat tagggggata cctcgccgtt attacgacta
     5041 ccctgaggct tttgctagga gaaatggaat ttctacttgt ggcactttgg ggatgtctat
     5101 gttggttgta gggtgaatgt gattaatctg ggaggctttt tctgctcaac ggttgggtcg
     5161 gtggaaaggt gtatctagcg ggttagtgga agaagttcgt tggcctgtgt ttcttcatac
     5221 ttttataata caaaactatc aaattttttt aaagtattat atggagggta cggtaaaagc
     5281 tcgtctgtat aataagcttt tggctaagaa aaagagtgtt ttattacatt tagattaatt
     5341 tgagggtacg ccaccttccc tagggtgtgt tcgatttttt tagacagtcc tgtagttgaa
     5401 ctacaacgtt tccctgcaaa ggttaaggtg ccggtgtgag tcctggctgg gtcttatgat
     5461 aatgcgtgta agagcggtta gtagtgtttt tggagtttgg gggtttcttt ttttttgtga
     5521 gtggggggct ccgtttattt ttttgcagcg tattgtagag tgtggggggg tgaggttttg
     5581 ctttggcctc ttagtagatg gggtaagctt aaggtttagt ggtgtggttt tagttgtggt
     5641 gttgatagtc tacttgtaca ggttgggtta tatgggccct gataagctaa gtcgaaagtt
     5701 ttacgtcatt ctgtctgttt ttgtaggtag aatgatttta atgatttttt ctggtgacct
     5761 tgttagaatg tttttaggct gggaggggtt aggggtaagt tcttttttgc tggttgttta
     5821 ttataatagt catgtgaggg cttcttcagg ggtaattacc ttaattagaa accggattgg
     5881 tgatttatgt tttttagtgg gaatgggggc tatggccggt tttggggagt ttactttttt
     5941 gtgttcggag ttggcaggca ggatgctttt ttttgttgct tgtttaacaa agagggctca
     6001 gtggcctgtt tgtgggtgat tacctgcggc tatggccgct cctaccccgg tttcagctct
     6061 tgttcactct tctactttag tgacggctgg ggcttattta ttatttcggt ttgagggggt
     6121 tgagctgagg gttatagggg gggtgttgtt aatcccttta gtgactatgt ttttggctag
     6181 agttagtgct ttagtgagtt atgatttaaa gcggatagtg gcgatatcaa ctttgaggca
     6241 tattgggttt atttgttggg ctgtgttagg gggctacgag agtttggctt ttctacacct
     6301 aattagacat gccctgttta agtctttatt gtttttgtgt gcaggtataa taattcaagg
     6361 taggggccac agtcaagatg ttcgggtaat agggggtgta ataaaacagg atcctatttt
     6421 tggggttggg ttgttttact ctagggtaaa catagtgggc tttcctttgg tggggggcta
     6481 tgagtctaag gaggcagttg tggggtggat ggcggcctcc agggtacagg gggaagagct
     6541 ttttctccta ttagggtttt taactttggt ttttggtggg gcttactctt ttcgaattct
     6601 gtttatgttt gggggtgagc agaggagtag ggtgaggtta ggaagtgggg gttgaggtta
     6661 ctggtcaagg gttcctgttt taggtttggt gggctttagt gttgttattg gtaaatgagg
     6721 gcactctttt agggttgttg ggttaggctg tgtagggttt aggggaaatt gggcttgggg
     6781 ggctatttta ctaattaggg gggttttggg gagttggtct gttggaggaa tggagaggag
     6841 gtggtacgat gtgggggagt tgaggagggt tagctctttg ataagtagtt ccttatttac
     6901 tagctcatta gcggttagga ggagtttaga gataggttgg ttagagggag tgggggggga
     6961 ggggttgttg ggtagaactg gtgttttgcg ttcactaata actggtttgg agtgatgcct
     7021 ctgtagaata aggagagatc actaggcttt caatctaggg gtgcctaagt gggccagggg
     7081 ttatgttttg tttaagggtg gtgctactag cattgagttt tacccctaaa ggggtgtttt
     7141 ttagggtata cagggctatt tttttaattt tgtttctatg ggtgtctttg cgagcctctg
     7201 gggggagatt tgtggggcaa gttttgttag agggggaagt aagacatggg tttactcttc
     7261 tgaggttatg gttggggctt ttggtatttt tgatagaata ccaggggttt cttaagctcc
     7321 aattttgtag gtttattttt tcaatttgcg tactttcttg tttggctttt atgtgtggtg
     7381 ggggaatgat ttattttgtg ctctttgagc tggtcttcat tcctgttagg gggttggtgc
     7441 taatttgagg gtacaacaaa gagcggatca gggcaacaac ttatatgtta agctattctg
     7501 cttttggggg tgggtttcat ttggtttctc ttttaagtct aagcgagggg gtaggtgggg
     7561 ttaatttaag ggtggggctt tctggtagag gcgagagctt tgaattattt atatggtggg
     7621 ttgggttagt tttactgttt ttggtaaagg cccccctttt tttgtttcat ctttggttgc
     7681 ctaaggctca cgtggaggcc cccacttgtg cttctatact attagctggt ttactattga
     7741 agataggagt ttatggtcta cttctctatg gtgggttttg acaagagagg gggttatggt
     7801 ctagtttatg gcagaggtta gggttgtggg ggggaggata tgctagtctt ttgtgcttac
     7861 gtgagcagaa cttaaagaaa gttgtagcgc tatcatcggt ggggcatatg tctttaaggg
     7921 ttgctgcttt ttttgttggg tctcaggtgg cttgggatgc tatatatgtg atgggagtta
     7981 tgcacggttt atgctcctct ggcttgttta ggtggactgg tcttcaatac tttcagggtt
     8041 ctaggcagag taggttttta gtggggggtt atcggggtgt agggggatta ggtggagttg
     8101 tgtttttggt cttactttta ggcgtagcag ggttgccccc catagggtct ttttggggtg
     8161 agtattttgt ctattcggtt gtagtaagtg ggttttttag aggggggttt ttcatagtat
     8221 tggttggcgt tttgaactta gcgtttttat gctattttgg tttatgggtg tgtcatagag
     8281 attgggggag gagaagttct aaggtaatat atgggggaga tcgtaggttt ttgtgtatag
     8341 ttgggcattg ggcttcttgt ggtggtctgt ttttattcct ttttatggtt tttatttaac
     8401 ttgttctcat atcttccgct acggaagcgt agcgccctgg taaaaaagtt tgccaggttt
     8461 gtttatgatt tcccgtgtcc cataaaccta aactttgggt gaaactttgg gagtttattg
     8521 ggggttataa ctttttttca ggtggtaacg ggagttttct tgagttttca ttacgttgca
     8581 gattcaagtt tggctttcgg gcgattagcc cacattgaac gtgatgtaaa ttccggttga
     8641 ttacttcggg gatttcatca agttggggct agtatgataa tgatgggtat aaccttgcat
     8701 atggttcggg gaatatacta cgattgctat gatcgtaatg ctagggtgtg atacaggggg
     8761 ggcgtattgt accttcttgt ggtagctaca aggttttttg gttatgtact tccttggggg
     8821 cagatgaggt tttggggggc tactgtcatt actaacttgt ttgggattgt gccttgggtt
     8881 ggttctgata tcgttcgact actatggggg ggttactctg ttgggagtta taccttgact
     8941 cgtttttact cttttcattt tattatccct tttttggtga tcgttatggt tggtgtacat
     9001 ttaactcttc ttcatgaatt tgggtcttct aatccgttag gggttgatag gcggaccata
     9061 atagttcctt tttaccctta ctacttctat agtgatgttt tagggtttat tttagcggtt
     9121 agcgtgtatg gttatctttt gtttttagat gcttttcttc ttgttgagcc cttgaattat
     9181 gtggaggcta atcctcttgt gacccctgtt cacattaagc ccgagtggta ttttttacct
     9241 tattatgcct tactccgaag tgtacctaga aaggtcgggg gtatccttgt gatggttctt
     9301 aggctaatta gtgttgcttt tccaggaggg tgtagggata agtacatgtt aggggttcct
     9361 aattatttta cccggtcttt agttttttgg ggggaggttc attgttgggt gttactagct
     9421 tggttagggg cacagtcagc ttatgagcct tttatcttaa tgagattatg cgttggttta
     9481 tctttggctg tttttgagga gtggggttgt tgagtttgtg attgttatgc aataatagta
     9541 gattgtttag aggaggggga aaggctaccc ctgaggaagt ttaaaagcct tcgggtggtc
     9601 cctttatctt tagcttggga ttgcgaagat tggcagttgc ccgggttatc tgagtagcgt
     9661 gaggaaggag ggtgtgaaga aaatcgataa gggagtgact aggtcctggt gaggaaccgt
     9721 gttgaggtga ggtagactat taccgggata gtctaaactg ctatcttaat aaagcggaca
     9781 aggccgaggg ggtacgttgg cttgaccttt taggctatag gggctttaac agtgaggggt
     9841 cttgatgcgt acccgaaggg caaggggctg tagagcttgc gggtgcgttt attagtgaag
     9901 gccggttcgt attagaggac tctcgagcac gtcaggtcgt gggtagggac atagttagta
     9961 agttcaacca tgctggctta agagaggcct tagctaaggt gggagtatta ggttctaagg
    10021 aacatacgag aagttgtggt tttgcccgaa gagcgttttc tggagagttg ttaagggctg
    10081 gtggggctat ggaaagaaag cttcgcgggg ttattggaga taaggttact aattacattc
    10141 gatatgataa ttgctctatt tcctccaata ataatttggc ctattgggag gagttttttg
    10201 ttgttaagct tatctcatta atcagcagat gatgccggtc gttctcaggt gttagtcagt
    10261 gtagttttga actttgactt catttaccct cttacttatt agggtgacag gatgtctttt
    10321 ttcgcccttt cttttgggtg ggggagttac cttatatttt tttattatta ggctctttta
    10381 catacatagg ggttctagga ggaagttggc ttgagttggc aggggggggt gttttggttg
    10441 gggttgcccg tggtgtgttt ttaaacggtt tgagtttttt ttatagtcga gggggttcca
    10501 tgctaggagg gtttaaaaaa ctttgagagc tgtgggcttt agtttatttc tctctcgtac
    10561 ttagtgaggt tttacctttt agggctcaga tttctttttt aggttaccct ttagctgtta
    10621 tcacttttgc tgggttgtgg tctttgtccc tttcttcttt ttttcgtcac cccttaggtt
    10681 ttataaaggg ggttattact cctggggttt gtgtttttag gtctcccttc tttgttattt
    10741 tgatgagggt gaggaggcta cttcggcctt tggtgttagc tatacgctta actatggggg
    10801 ctattttggt tgtaacccta gaggggatct ttcatttttg aactgtaaag tcaggtgatc
    10861 tccacttagt aggccaagtg gatcgttgaa ggtcggtgat gttaaggttt gtgaataggg
    10921 gggagcacat ttggggagtt tgaccctatg aggcttgttg ctgggtagct tctatagtta
    10981 gagtatgaag gcagaatatt gggattgttg gagtagccta tatttttgtc tctggtgctt
    11041 tgggaatgga gaagctgttt tatttacttt ttcaggttgg ccttctctct tctttagtga
    11101 tggtttacca gcaagagcat tacctttagg tggtgattta atgattttaa ggttaggggt
    11161 tagggctcct gcttatttgg tttctgtttt tttaacccta gtaagggtct tgttgggtct
    11221 tctaactagg aggtcaatta tactttggtt tataatggag ttaggggttt gttcttttac
    11281 tggggtgctt gggtttgtta agcgtaggcg tggggtgggg gcagcagcct attttattac
    11341 aaacactgtt agtggggttg ggcttttgtg tgggatactg gttgattgat ctggcaagga
    11401 agaggggcta gatatttgat tttcagatat tacggtactt ggttgtattc ttactaagtt
    11461 aggttttcct ccttttcatg gttgagtggt tggtgtttta ggggagtgta cttggctttc
    11521 ttctttttta ttccttactg ttcagaaagt tttacccatg gctatatttt gtttttcttt
    11581 taggtttagg gcggacttgg tgatttttct tttgattagt gccagggtgg cagggttaac
    11641 aggtttgggg cagcgtgagt tctacaagtt gattggttat ggctccatga ttgttagaag
    11701 ttggctggtc ttagtctctt tagtgagggt gggggttttt atcgtttcag cggtttttta
    11761 ttttttggct atgctaatca ttttaaggtc tttacaggag aggcgttgaa aggatgattc
    11821 tcctgtttct gctcccaggc agtgagaggt tcttagtgtg ttaatgctgg ttgttcctat
    11881 tggccctact tacctgataa aagttttaat ttgctctacc ctggttagtg cgggttgtgt
    11941 aattggagct tgaggggttg ctataactag ggttatacta gttcctatct acatgcggat
    12001 tattgtccta tccaccataa agctttggag gcgtagggta aatgagggtt acactaatgg
    12061 gaggcgcctt attccttggt tgctaagggt tggggttttt ttagctgtag gcttcatttg
    12121 gggggtggat tttagcaggt ggctgtgctt ggttggtgta ggatagcatt tccctcttcc
    12181 aaagggaagg cgccattagg cactaagttg ggttagcggg tttgtggtaa cagagttatc
    12241 tatggctacg gtgcttcttt tgttcgctgc agtaagttgt gaggtgcccc taatagtgag
    12301 agtctttctt ttttttacat cctgtagagt tacccttggc tacgtttgag gtcgttgtac
    12361 ttggtttgct gtgatagtgt ggcttgttta tttaagtgcc ctgatggtaa tatttatgtt
    12421 ttttgtctct ttggccccca atccagactt tggggagtct tccgagctgg tcactgtttg
    12481 atctttttgt tgtatcttgg tagggggttg aggttggttg aaggtgagtc tgtttaaagg
    12541 gtcggtaaga ggtggtgagt tgagggagtt ggagactgga agtagcttat gggtagggga
    12601 gactgcttta ttaataaggg ctctaggggc ttacttattt ttttttgtgg ttttagttgc
    12661 tcactttggt caccgggggg ggggagccct tcgggggtta actaagggtt tgattattcc
    12721 tttttgaagg aaggcgccta agtactacca tcagcaggct gtgttaaagc gtcaagcttt
    12781 tagggagtta aagaaggcgg tagctgagga aaaagagttt tatgccaaat accctattct
    12841 agggttttga tgtaagggtc cccttttatt agaggcggag tttatgaggg atccttggtg
    12901 aataaactct gaggttgatg agctatactt ccagaagagg gatggggagc gtcgtaacac
    12961 tttactggat aagctagtac ttaaggcaga gtttgatctt ttaatagtta ataaaaagag
    13021 gtgggggcgt gctaagcagg agaaggcatg aaaaatctat ttacacataa aggctaagaa
    13081 ggggcgagtt taggggctga gtaagttggc cttatggtgt aggtgtctgc acaccccttt
    13141 tacactgggg aggggagatt ttctggggct tgtagccggt agtgtaagaa gcactttact
    13201 ctttgaaagt aggggtgggg ttatcctctc ggttaaatgg tatcgccatt tttaattcca
    13261 ttgctttttc tagccttggg taaagcttta aaggtgaagg agtactattc aactaaggtt
    13321 gatgtagagc aacggaggtc atatgagtgt gggtttagcc ctatccaatc cccacgtcgt
    13381 cctttctctg tttatttttt cttggtgggt ttactttttg ttgtgtttga tgtagagctg
    13441 attttgttaa tatacttacc ttatcttagg tggttaagaa gagtaagggc ttgcggttta
    13501 gggatattcc ttttcatttt agtgcttggg ttataccacg agtggcggga aggaagatta
    13561 atgtggccca aggcaggcga aaagtagggg agtagcttgg ggctagctag gttgaagtga
    13621 ggatgggcct cttcccccca aagtgccatt tcaattaatt tttccttata taacaatttc
    13681 cactctaatc cttttagggg tggctgtact tgctgtggat ttttggtgaa atgttcctgt
    13741 taagtgggtg ggggtatttt gtgggcattt tttagggggg atggaggggg aaggcagccc
    13801 aaagagagtt agactgtgta gaaggtgatg ctgaaagaag ggttagagat tggggtaggg
    13861 cttgttgggt tttctgtggg ggtttacggt attttattag agcggcatat cctaagggtt
    13921 ctattgatgc ttgaaataaa tttgctgtta gccctaataa tagtgggcct attttgtcca
    13981 gttggttggc agtacttgtt ggttttggtt ttagctacgg gtgttgggga ggctgctttg
    14041 gggttgaggc ttgttgtgaa aattaggcgg gccactgacc aaactcgtgt ggccacaaag
    14101 agctttcttg tttataagtc tgaccttttc ccccctcgcc cctttcctaa tgaagctgct
    14161 tttactgtgt atgggaatgt tcgtgggcct aaatagcggt tggctgtttt atccccagtg
    14221 gacttacttt ctagagggcg gcgtgtagtt actcctggtg atggcgtggt ggtagtctcc
    14281 tctcgggagg attattatcc ccctttaggt tttccatttc ttccgggtcc tcgtcctaag
    14341 tttataaggc cttggcctcg ctacataccc agaatatggc ctatttgtgc agcctttaca
    14401 attggtcaaa ctttagctag gttgtgtttg tggttccatg ggggaaggtt tttacttgtt
    14461 ctatttggct tggcacaagg attagggtgt ttttctggtt gggtgcggga acttgtggta
    14521 gaggggagct atttagggat atacacctcg tacacacaca agaggttaaa atgtgctgtt
    14581 attttgttta ttgtttcaga gggaatattt tttctctctt ttttttgggc ttattgccat
    14641 tttgggtttg ctcctgggtt tttcttaggg tgctgttggc cccctgtcgg gattacccct
    14701 gttcacccaa tggggttgcc ctttataaac ctggtgcttt tactatcctc ttctgtcacc
    14761 attaatctct cccacggcta cctgcgggtt ggaaagcctt tccagtgtgc attttggtta
    14821 gtgttcactt tagggttggg ggtgtgtttc tttctagctc aaatgaagga gtactattgg
    14881 gctaaattca ctatcacgga tggggtgtgg ggggcaactt tttatatgct cactgggctt
    14941 cacggttttc atgttttttt ggggatggga tttatatgtt ttaacttagg gcgtcttgcc
    15001 ttttgccatt ttcataaggg ggagaatatt tgttacattt caatactttg atactgacat
    15061 tttgttgatt tcatttgggt gattatttgg cccttagttt acgtgtgagg ggggtgaggc
    15121 tattttcatt ataagcttac tgccccctta acggttatct taaatcctca ttgggggtat
    15181 tgttagggta gggcttttag tttaataaaa aacgtttccc ttcaaaggaa aaaatgcctt
    15241 tagggacaag cttgatgata gaggacccta atagtataag aagtactatt gttttgcaaa
    15301 cagggagtgg ctcatggcct taggggtgct tcgagtggca gaatagtgcg gtacttttaa
    15361 gcagtactaa tggtcttagg actccgaagt tcggggttgt agtttaagtt aagaatgctt
    15421 ggtttgggac caaggggtgc tctggccgtc ctgggcccta tacgctaagg agaggcgagc
    15481 cgtctcataa tcggctggta gcggagtgct tggggtttag ttggcgaagt gagatctttt
    15541 agtggcgtgg gctgtgtagg cactttggtt tcggcccaaa ggggagtggt taaaatccat
    15601 tgcgctactc gcaggcatag tttaatccaa gggaaaaaac attggtcttg taaaccgaaa
    15661 gaagccatta gcgacggctg tctgtaggcg gggaagccat gcttctaggc gactggcttt
    15721 taaccggtat atagctttct tagtctccgc ttatgaggtt gtagaataag agaagtttgt
    15781 tcccctgtca agggagaggt gccctggggc caacctttgg cgtaaacagg tgctaaaatg
    15841 attgtgtgga tggaccaggg gcttagagaa gtgcttactt gtttaagggt gttagtggct
    15901 actgcttggt caacgctttt agagcgaaaa attttagcaa gggcccagcg acgtaagggc
    15961 cctaataagg tgtccttgaa gggggtggct cagcctttag ctgatgctat gaagctctta
    16021 ataaagaaac aagttattcc aagtaaggct aatgcgtttc cttttgttag gataccttcc
    16081 ttggctttaa caatttctct ttttctttgg caggtttgac ctgaagggca tggcgatttg
    16141 gattcgaatt acggggggct aatctatatt tgtattgcct cgtttcatgt ttatgctatt
    16201 gtgttagcag ggtgggctgc aaattcgatc tactctacgt taggggctat gcggggggtg
    16261 gctcagacaa tctcctatga gttgccctac aacctagtcc tcttgggggt atttttgtgg
    16321 tttgggtctt accatttagg tagggtgaca aggaatgggt acattcttac acactccttg
    16381 ttaatatttc cagtgtgagt tatattagtt ctttgtgagc tacatcgaac cccctttgat
    16441 ttaacagagg ccgagagaga gttggtgtct gggtataaca cagactatgg ggcggttggt
    16501 tttattgagt tgtttatttc tgagtatgct aatgtggtct ttgcgggcca aatgactgcc
    16561 atgttgtggc tttggtcagg gcccctaagc ccctgaagtt atacgtgggt tggggttttg
    16621 tttagggttt ttttcttttt tttgcgggct gtatttcctc ggtgccgtta cgactatctg
    16681 atggaggtct gctggaagag catcttacct tttgtttttc tgtggttttt agccaggtta
    16741 gtactaattt tacttgttta gttaaagaaa gggggcagga agccctagtc gttccctcca
    16801 ggccagggga acgactggtc tgaaagggaa taaagggcta aaaactggtg tatagtttga
    16861 ttagagttgg gaaatagttt aagtaaaaac gcttgtttgt ggaacaagag ttgttctgga
    16921 ggctttccta aggcaaggtg cctgattaaa gggggtcact gatgacggcc ataaagtagg
    16981 tgaaagccct tcccttgttt ggggtggggt ggcagatcag tgcgttcgat ttaggctcga
    17041 gatagggtaa ttaatttatc tcccacttaa gggagtgggt agtctataaa ttaggatgtc
    17101 ccgttgaagc cgggaaggag agtggtcaac tccctgcttt atggtgagcg tggttaaagt
    17161 agtaccagaa atagggtcat ttatttcatg aggttggttt aggaagaaaa ctgtattagg
    17221 ctggagggtt atccccttnn nnnnnnnnnn ntggctaata ggtgaggttg ttatagcgtt
    17281 gtgaggacgg tgaaaaatga ggaggttacg gtgtttcctt tgaaggggca ggtgggtgtt
    17341 ttctgaggcc gacttgtggg ctacctgaag gtcaccatgg tcagttgtta taccacgttt
    17401 atggcgccaa ggttggcgaa tatacatcga gtgatatttt aatagaaaga tcggtcccgc
    17461 ggtaatcatt ccattgtacg ggataggcaa actaagctta aaccgacagg ccgaaattat
    17521 tttagcccag cgctggcatg tagcatcgaa gtttgaaccg gcaattagcg aaagctaaac
    17581 ccagtgacaa tgtgcaacct agctgtgtaa ttgaacggtg ccagcactag cggttagacc
    17641 ccgtgctaga attgttgatg aacggttgaa gcaaagcttt taaactaacc ctctgattgg
    17701 tgaaatgaga aaaggtatag acgtttcggc actaagcata catacgtcaa aggtggttag
    17761 agacggggat tagatacccc cttattctac gccctaattt tttacctgat cagtacttgt
    17821 gacgcgcaag aaagtcaaac ctggtgacgg ctgtccaacg ccgcagtgga gcttgggtct
    17881 taatttgatg atccgcatga accctacccc ctttgtaaca cgtatgtcta ttgtaagaca
    17941 gagggtgcta ttttcggatg aagctttggc ggggagcgtc tttggaaggg tagcatacag
    18001 ttgctgtatg gctgtccatt attattaagg ttacctaata gtgaaggttc catattgaag
    18061 gggtgtgctg gtggcttttt attttttgtc tacagattgg gggctctttt tacggttaac
    18121 ttggttaatt tggtgtaaaa agggcttccc atgaaggtgc aggtcttttg attagcacat
    18181 ggcctattca ggctgtggag cttctaacag ctgttagttg gactgaagta ggtgatattg
    18241 tgcttaataa tagcgggggg agcctgagct acgttctata agatagacct tgattcctga
    18301 aaaggtagca gagtattaga aggaattgcc agtaaacttc aaattagcac ttgaagttga
    18361 aggtgcaaac tggacggtgt acaaaccgcc cgtcgcccgc ttagtaatag gtggtaagtc
    18421 gtaacaaggt gagtgtagga gaacctgtac tctggtggag tggatgagta gattggctac
    18481 gtagaggtta ggtcaactta aggggttgat taagtcagtg acagtccaat ttaatg
//
LOCUS       MW143042               18894 bp    DNA     circular INV 29-JAN-2026
DEFINITION  UNVERIFIED: Hydroides operculata mitochondrion sequence.
ACCESSION   MW143042
VERSION     MW143042.1
KEYWORDS    UNVERIFIED.
SOURCE      mitochondrion Hydroides operculata
  ORGANISM  Hydroides operculata
            Eukaryota; Metazoa; Spiralia; Lophotrochozoa; Annelida; Polychaeta;
            Sedentaria; Canalipalpata; Sabellida; Serpulidae; Hydroides.
REFERENCE   1  (bases 1 to 18894)
  AUTHORS   Sun,Y., Daffe,G., Zhang,Y., Pons,J., Qiu,J.W. and Kupriyanova,E.K.
  TITLE     Another blow to the conserved gene order in Annelida: evidence from
            mitochondrial genomes of the calcareous tubeworm genus Hydroides
  JOURNAL   Mol Phylogenet Evol, 107124 (2021) In press
  PUBMED    33610649
  REMARK    Publication Status: Available-Online prior to print
REFERENCE   2  (bases 1 to 18894)
  AUTHORS   Sun,Y.
  TITLE     Direct Submission
  JOURNAL   Submitted (20-OCT-2020) Department of Biological, Hong Kong Baptist
            University, 224 Waterloo Rd, Kowloon Town., Hong Kong, China
FEATURES             Location/Qualifiers
     gene            1..1142
                     /gene="rrnL"
     rRNA            1..1142
                     /product="16S ribosomal RNA"
     gene            1352..2384
                     /gene="rrnS"
     rRNA            1352..2384
                     /product="12S ribosomal RNA"
     gene            2534..2599
                     /gene="trnK(ttt)"
     tRNA            2534..2599
                     /product="tRNA-Lys"
     gene            4153..4216
                     /gene="trnA(tgc)"
     tRNA            4153..4216
                     /product="tRNA-Ala"
     gene            4234..4299
                     /gene="trnW(tca)"
     tRNA            4234..4299
                     /product="tRNA-Trp"
     gene            4305..4367
                     /gene="trnN(gtt)"
     tRNA            4305..4367
                     /product="tRNA-Asn"
     gene            4366..4432
                     /gene="trnS2(tga)"
     tRNA            4366..4432
                     /product="tRNA-Ser"
     gene            4435..4503
                     /gene="trnS1(tct)"
     tRNA            4435..4503
                     /product="tRNA-Ser"
     gene            4713..4779
                     /gene="trnL1"
     tRNA            4713..4779
                     /product="tRNA-Leu"
     gene            complement(4959..5037)
                     /gene="trnF"
     tRNA            complement(4959..5037)
                     /product="tRNA-Phe"
     gene            5091..6632
                     /gene="cox1"
     CDS             5091..6632
                     /gene="cox1"
                     /translation="MSLLIRCNNAWPGIGLVSPDQYLSVVTVHAILMIFFFLMPIMIG
                     GFGNWLVPLMIGAPDMSLPRINAFSFWLLVPSIIFLLGGGKIEGGLQTGWTLYPPLSS
                     ITHSSSPSVDFAILSLHMAGLSSILGSINFLTTLIQMRGPEGRLDRMALFCWAVGVTA
                     LLLLLSVPVLAGGLTMLLTDRHFNTSFFHPIGGGDPVLFMHLFWFFGHPEVYILILPG
                     FGLISHVLAGCARKKVPFGYIGMVYAMCSIGMMGFLVWGHHMFVSGLDVDTRAYFSTA
                     TMCIAVPTGVKIFSWMMTAHGIGYHTWEPALLWCLGFLLMFTVGGCTGVVLAAASLDI
                     HLHDTYFTVGHFHYVLSMGAVFSVFAGVHWYFHFFTGVMLHQRWSRWHFWSVASTVHV
                     IFTPMHLMGVGGMPRRYYDYPELFIVGNAVATSGTLGMSMLVMMWMWLIWEGLSAQRL
                     GRWKGVPSGLVDRLGIFFSIHTFWLQSYQIAWKLFLKGSPKAKLYNSLLLKTRSLIPC
                     ATVKW"
     gene            6687..6757
                     /gene="trnC(gca)"
     tRNA            6687..6757
                     /product="tRNA-Cys"
     gene            6756..8354
                     /gene="nad5"
     CDS             6756..8354
                     /gene="nad5"
                     /translation="MMMLRLSGVASVLSLWGALLMCGWESPVFFMQRVGDYKGGDFCF
                     GFLVDQVSVSFGGVVLSVVLLVYSYSLGYMGGDKMSTKFFIILSLFVGSMVLLIFSGD
                     LVSMFLAWEGLGISSFLLVVYYNNHLSASSGVITLISNRLGDVCFLLGLGAMAGFGEF
                     GFSCSDLGGSMMFFFACVSKSAQWPLCGWLPAAMAAPTPVSALVHSSTLVTAGAYLLF
                     RFEGLELEVMGWMTVVPTITMFLASVSALVSYDLKRMVAMSTLSHMSFISWAVLNGYE
                     SFAFFHLVSHALFKSLLFLCAGAVIQEVGHSQDIRLMGGVFRTNPVYSVGIFYASSNM
                     MGFPLLSGYDSKECIFGAMMMGGVQEGEVSLFLGVLTAIFSGGYALRFLFVLGGSNRS
                     GVIIKSSSTSEWMGGPVVGLLFLGLLMSKWGYYLVVVGGSSVGFISNMGWGFFLVASG
                     VVGGSLVGMGELDVTWYEVGELGSLSASLSNLLLISSLKISSELEMGWLEQVGGEGLY
                     SVGGEIGAMTSGAEWCLCSLSSDH"
     gene            8326..8389
                     /gene="trnE(ttc)"
     tRNA            8326..8389
                     /product="tRNA-Glu"
     gene            8441..9706
                     /gene="nad4"
     CDS             8441..9706
                     /gene="nad4"
                     /translation="MFFSVYSFVFMALFLWGSLRGVSSFAGGQVLVESEVSHGFLLLS
                     LWLGVLIFLMEYQGPLKYQFCSLLFFICGVSCLAFMGGTGVVYFILFELVFVPTSALI
                     LIWGYNKERISAVTYMLTYSAFGGSFHLVSLMSLEESAGSVFLGHSCLGGGEEMEVFL
                     WWLGVVVLFLVKVPLFMFHLWLPKAHVEAPTCVSMLLAGLLLKLGVYGLFLFGGLWQG
                     SSMWESLWQVLGLWGGMYASVLCLREQNLKKVVALSSVSHMSLSVAAFFVGSQSAWDA
                     MYIMGIMHGLCSSGLFGWTGLQYYQSSSQSSLLVSGYRSLGGLGGVIVVPLLLGVAGM
                     PPMGSFWGEYMIYAVVYSGFFSGGLLLFFAGVLGLLFLSYLGLWVCHGEWGVSSSKVM
                     YGGDRSYLCMAGHLVPCFFLFFFVFLAFI"
     gene            9707..10842
                     /gene="cob"
     CDS             9707..10842
                     /gene="cob"
                     /translation="MTTYIPLRKRNKIVGTLSKFCYDFPCPMNLNYAWNFGSLLGMLT
                     LMQVVTGFLLSLHYVPVSSMAFSRVAHIERDVNWGWLVRSMHQVGASGLMAGMFAHIL
                     RGLYYDSYDRTPMVWYVGAAIYVLCMAISFLGYVLPWGQMSYWGATVITNLFSVIPWV
                     GGDIVRLAWGGYSVGDATLNRFYSFHFILPFLMVLLIGLHLSLLHEYGSSNPLGVDSR
                     TMMVPFFPYYFYSDIVGGVLGAGCFSYFVLLDPYFLSEPLNYEEANFLVTPLHIKPEW
                     YFLAYYALLRSVPSKSGGIAVMVFAILGIVFMPLCSDKIMLGVPNYIGRSSFFWGQVN
                     CWVLLSWLGAQPAEEPFIMVSAVTGLTMVIFEDFEQLICDHYTW"
     gene            11137..11207
                     /gene="trnG"
     tRNA            11137..11207
                     /product="tRNA-Gly"
     gene            11462..12142
                     /gene="atp6"
     CDS             11462..12142
                     /gene="atp6"
                     /translation="MFLKVLDFSYSYQFLVIGGFKKFWEVWAMAFFSLVLSEVVPFSA
                     QVTFLGYPLIILTSAGVLSVWGSSLIESPKRFVSGLVPSGIPKVGVPFIVPLLVVSSL
                     LRPLVLALRFTMVAIMSVTMEGIFQYWCVKAGDMQLMTQPSRCYVYYKVLTLGQFSYG
                     EAKTGWVYPLMVSVASVWSQNVGMVGPFWLWVSGMLGMEKLFYMTFQVALLASLMGIY
                     NQEHSPKD"
     gene            12204..13205
                     /gene="nad2"
     CDS             12204..13205
                     /gene="nad2"
                     /translation="MSVGVAAPAYIMSVLMTFISLLAGLTSGSVFMLWLVMEFSVCSF
                     CGVLAFASGSGGEGVGKYFIVNAFSGVGILCAVLGEWAEVVEGIDYFLVDLGVLGFLY
                     TKLGLPPLHFWVAGVLRESTWFPAFLLLGVQKVLPLVFLCYSFEFSPDIILIVLLSGI
                     SAGLGGLGHYEPYSLIGYSSMVVGNWLVLISFVSVGTLLVCTFLYIIALLGALSCLRE
                     NKWVGGYPFQGPNNWEIVGVLMLVIPVGPVYLMKILIWAALTSCSCLLGAWVVAFTSV
                     LLVPIYMRVITMSVMKLWVQNVNNSQLSKWPLIPLGLSLMVFSVSGLGWSVDLWEWV"
     gene            13222..13286
                     /gene="trnL2(taa)"
     tRNA            13222..13286
                     /product="tRNA-Leu"
     gene            13288..13350
                     /gene="trnP(tgg)"
     tRNA            13288..13350
                     /product="tRNA-Pro"
     gene            13356..13425
                     /gene="trnR(tcg)"
     tRNA            13356..13425
                     /product="tRNA-Arg"
     gene            13426..13488
                     /gene="trnT(tgt)"
     tRNA            13426..13488
                     /product="tRNA-Thr"
     gene            13516..13977
                     /gene="nad6"
     CDS             13516..13977
                     /gene="nad6"
                     /translation="MALFVVAFSFEVPFMLALAVFASSASVTFCFVWSRSTWFAMMIW
                     LVYLSALLVMFLFFVALAPNPDFSSITPWAMKFSSLWFAFCCTYGILSEGGASILMSA
                     CPGEILPMGGLWISGSAFFMAGLAGYLFFVVVVVSKMAFRGGGALRTPTPA"
     gene            13973..14027
                     /gene="trnV(tac)"
     tRNA            13973..14027
                     /product="tRNA-Val"
     gene            14034..14097
                     /gene="trnQ(ttg)"
     tRNA            14034..14097
                     /product="tRNA-Gln"
     gene            14186..14518
                     /gene="nad3"
     CDS             14186..14518
                     /gene="nad3"
                     /translation="MEQRSAYECGFSAFQSARRPFSVYFFLVGILFVIFDVELIFLMP
                     LPFIVWLDFNLGCGLGLFFFILVFGLYHEWREGSLNWPGPWGSNWTEEARVLKSEPAF
                     KLYPKGLV"
     gene            14703..14774
                     /gene="trnM(cat)"
     tRNA            14703..14774
                     /product="tRNA-Met"
     gene            14779..14849
                     /gene="trnY(gta)"
     tRNA            14779..14849
                     /product="tRNA-Tyr"
     gene            14939..15124
                     /gene="atp8"
     CDS             14939..15124
                     /gene="atp8"
                     /translation="MPWKLIFPYWFILSVIIVGGLMLLADFWWNVKPKWKILPSFGKK
                     KENDRAFKKLCEWKWEK"
     gene            15124..15417
                     /gene="nad4l"
     CDS             15124..15417
                     /gene="nad4l"
                     /translation="MGVGLGVSSLLTAFYGIVMERHFLSALLMLELQLLLSLLILGSL
                     CPVGWQYMVVVILGLGVGEAALGLSVVVKLSRSGWLTRVRLDSLGLGQKESKA"
     gene            15582..16403
                     /gene="cox3"
     CDS             15582..16403
                     /gene="cox3"
                     /translation="MPSIWPICLASSVGQFLLSLCLWFHEGSFMLVVATGVMGGAVAS
                     CWVRELIVEGSYLGMYTSHVHRSLKFAVILFIISEAMFFFSFFWAYCHFGFAPGFYLG
                     CSWPPVGITPVHPMGLPFMNLVLLLSSSVTINFSHGFLRIGKPFWCGFWLAFTFGLGL
                     CFFLAQLKEYYWAKFTITDGVWGSTFYMLTGLHGFHVFLGMGFIAFNIGRLVFCHFHT
                     GENICFIAMLWYWHFVDIIWVIIWPLVYVWGGWGYFNYSICSPLTIVVNPHWGYS"
     gene            16895..17579
                     /gene="cox2"
     CDS             16895..17579
                     /gene="cox2"
                     /translation="MSSFSVVSPPGGPHPSWIILLGWLNYMMMGLIMGFVGGGVLSFV
                     GSNTFRPKRLCNKRLEWWWSFTPIILITILDLPNLYVNYLSEKNPFPVFGAKVIGLQW
                     YWQYELEYLQELLWALGEIFWVWLSYFAWAKAELMKSLVVYYRGLGGFYEMKHTSWSA
                     DSYQVEWGGESFRFNQADSRLIMPALTPCRLLCNGFDVIHNFNVKSLGLSVDCVPGRI
                     NQHKFFSKVG"
     gene            17708..17771
                     /gene="trnD(gtc)"
     tRNA            17708..17771
                     /product="tRNA-Asp"
     gene            17826..18740
                     /gene="nad1"
     CDS             17826..18740
                     /gene="nad1"
                     /translation="MWVDGVLSEVYTCLGVLMATAWCTLLERKILASAQRRKGPNKVS
                     LKGVAQPLADALKLLSKKQVIPLRANVFPFITMPCLALTISLFLWEVWPEGYGGMSSN
                     YEGLIYVCIASFHVYAVVVAGWAANSIYSMMGALRGIAQTISYELPYNLLILGLFFWF
                     GTYSVVGVQDNGYFLSHSFFIFPLWVMLVLCELHRTPFDLTEAESELVSGYNTDYGAV
                     GFIMLFISEYANIVFAGQLTSLLWVWPVFGVYSCVVVGVFLTAFFLFFRAVFPRCRYD
                     QLMEVCWKSVLPFVFLWFLLSVGLILFV"
     gene            18746..18815
                     /gene="trnI(gat)"
     tRNA            18746..18815
                     /product="tRNA-Ile"
     gene            18821..18889
                     /gene="trnH(gtg)"
     tRNA            18821..18889
                     /product="tRNA-His"
ORIGIN      
        1 taattcactg caatgratag aggttgggcg agtgaagagt ttagattact tggaaagaag
       61 tttcaggttt accttttgca taatgagctt attagaaagt tgtttagaag aattcccgaa
      121 ggtgaaagag caggggaaag ctagttgtag aactaattga tactgtttca tgatttgaaa
      181 aaaagttttc tctagaggat aaacgccaac acgagttttc aaggatacct ggattcggaa
      241 taaaagttat aaagtaaata aaagttgctc gggataagct gggcttaagg tggagataga
      301 aggaggcatt tcttaragta ggctttaaag cagccatcta gcttgaggtc ttgaccgact
      361 gaatattgtg tgctgggtat tccactagta ttacgaatct atttatactg aagaggaggg
      421 ataatctgtg aggatgagta ctggaagtaa tatactattt agggttgaaa tactgaagat
      481 gaactcgtct tttaaggatc aggactgttt aataaaaaca tagtgtgggg caaccggaga
      541 ggaatttcac atcaagcgct gcccagtgct gtagcggtaa acggcggcct tagcgtgagg
      601 gtcttaaggt agcgtaataa ttcgctctct taattggagg catgtatgaa cggttttaca
      661 tggttgaact ttatttttag tgtgygtgga aattggcgtg caagtgaaga tacatgtatt
      721 tttaagaaag acaagaagac cctagaagct ctggcaaacg ccttgactgg gagagttcct
      781 gagaaaaatc agaagaaggg gtaactccct taagttgact ctggtttgag gttgtgggga
      841 tccctaattt tcaggaaact gtcggaaaca gtaggaaagt tactctaggg gtaacaggct
      901 aatccagccc gagagtcctt atcggcggct ggggttagta cttcgatgtt ggctctaaaa
      961 gactcggttg tgcaggggca agaagagtgg gtctgttcga cccttaaatt ttaccgtgag
     1021 ctgagtttag aacgtagtaa tacagttcgg ctcctatctt ctgggaacta catccctttt
     1081 gtacgaaagg acttaggggg ctagatggac ggcttagtct aaagtaatgc taggagataa
     1141 ttgttattag tagcttagat ggtgtagtag gcatatctct cttttaaaga gaaagtgctt
     1201 ttcacagtat taagctatag gtctacatag gttattgtgt tggtgaaatg tgggaagacc
     1261 cagtggggat ctctgaggag gccggcttgt gggcagtaac gaaggtatcc gtggtcagtt
     1321 gttataccac ttttatgggg ccaaggtcgg cgaatatatc tttacaatca gtatttaaaa
     1381 ttgaggttta gactaaggat agcggtactc cgtatacgga ataggcaaac taagctgaat
     1441 ccgaaacgcc ttgattactg tagcccaggc tggcaagtag catctaagtt tgagccggca
     1501 atcagtaaaa gctgaaccca gtggcaacga agaatttggc tgtgtaacca cacggtgcca
     1561 gcactagcgg ttagacccta agccataatt gttgggggac ggttgaagca cttgctttag
     1621 gagtaacccg ctgattggtt taatgagaac agggatgagc gtctcggtac gaagctagta
     1681 aaactagtca aagttagtca gagacgggga ttagataccc ccttattcta aggactaatt
     1741 actaacctga tcagtacttg tcgctcgcaa gaaagtcaaa tttcgatgac ggctacctaa
     1801 cgtcgcagtg gagcttgggt cccaacgtga tgayccgcat gaaccctgcc ccccttgtaa
     1861 agttgtatgt ctgcaaaagg acagagggtg tgatacatga tcttttatta atattaacaa
     1921 gttagcataa ttctrcacat tatgataact tgttatgctg gtaaaaagat ttttaagtgt
     1981 tacacacagt tactgtatgg ctgtccacgt tgtctgtgag agctaatggc taaagaccca
     2041 cgattctctg agcaggtgag cggcattagg cgaattcagt aatgttggtt tgctacaggg
     2101 ttttagttaa tagctggtca gttggcctaa gggccggctg ggcgtggaag gaagtaggtg
     2161 atattgtgtt taatcctgga ggggtgagcc tgagctacgt tctatagtaa ggccctgttg
     2221 ctgaaatgct tttagggtag taggaggaat tgctagtaaa tttcaaatta gcacttgaaa
     2281 ttgaaagtgc taactgggta gtgtacaaac cgcccgtcgc ccgcttcgtg agaggtggta
     2341 agtcgtaaca aggtgagtgt aggagaacct gtactctgtt tcaagttcaa gttgattatt
     2401 ggtagaaagg taagctatta ctgagagtaa atatgggcaa tggctcctgt tagggaagag
     2461 cctttattgg ttggagtagt aagtttagac tcagggctgc tgtttaatgg taaaagggtg
     2521 taaggtggaa ttgggcgggg aagccatgct tattggcaac tggcttttaa ccagagtata
     2581 gcttttgagg ccctcgttaa gagccataga attttaagtt tgctctttaa ttaagagaag
     2641 ggcctttggc tggtgtctta tagagcggtc cgggtacaac ctggtctaaa tgaatgctgg
     2701 tatgaaatcc atattaaagc tctttattaa gttccgtcta ggttttatgt taagttgcta
     2761 tgccggtaaa attttgaagt ttacgtacag ctagtgtgtg gtgtcgtcac ttcgtgaggg
     2821 gtaataagtt gtaacaaggt gagtgttgga atctgtaccc tgttttaaat tcaagtgttg
     2881 tcaatagaag gtaggcattg ctgagagtga gtataggcaa aggctcctgc caggggagag
     2941 cctttgttgg tttaagtaga atttttgggc ctagggttat tatttgggac taaaggagtg
     3001 tagagtggga ttgggcaggg aagccatgct tattggcaac tggcttttag tcagagtagt
     3061 ttttgggttt tttattaagc accatagaat tttttagttc gctcttatta agaggggggc
     3121 cctgtggctg gtgtcttgga atggatcggg aaagacattt agataccgtc tagtacttag
     3181 tgaaggctgg catactaagt atgctcaagt ttttaataaa gttgttgcta aaaaccttta
     3241 gtgtgctaaa gtgggtgaaa agatattttg ttgggttaaa aaaaaaattt gctagttggc
     3301 ggttcaaaag tcagacattt tttcaaggta agaccaattt tcttgcgcgt cgagtgcaaa
     3361 ttgtgttgta cccaaagatt gatttttacc tctttaagag gataaaaagg tttaggtttc
     3421 ttcctcagca cgtgcgggct tattacatgt tcagtattca agacgtcatt tctgagctgc
     3481 tagtttctaa ggatttggct tattcacctg aaggtccgat tgactatagg gggtcgagct
     3541 tttataaagc tgataagctg gatctggaag caatacggta ccatccatgc ccttgaagtc
     3601 taggtgggtc tttttattta aagaggttgt tctttaagta ctgtgcctta aaggggaact
     3661 tttacatgtg ggtggcttta cgtctgtgcc gactaatttt tcctctagag actcgtcttt
     3721 ttatcttaga tgagaggcgg caagtggtag ccaagcatag gattgcggag ttttgggagg
     3781 ttaggccctg tatgggcaaa gagtttgatt catgtaattc tcttttaagg ttttggtgag
     3841 cttccttgct gggggtgtta ttccttattt ttaggggata tctttttttt ggggattggg
     3901 tatgaggact tgcctctgag gcttgggaag aagggtttat tcttagttcg ttagaataat
     3961 ttgacttcct taaccaacgt tctttactga ggcgataggt tattcgtctt agcttgttat
     4021 aataatttga cctccttaac caacgttccc tccttaacca acgttccctc cttaaccaac
     4081 gttctttact gaggcgatag gtcactctta ggtcgtgagt gtcctgggtc gtaaatcttt
     4141 gatttgcggc tcgccccagt agtataataa gtacacctgt tttgcaatca agaagtggcc
     4201 tgttggctct ggggttatag ctagtaggtg ctcgggcctt tagtttaaga aaaacatctc
     4261 ccttcaaagg agaaaatacc aactggctgg gagggcttgt ggtgtggagt gaaaccaatt
     4321 aatggtcttt ggctgttaac cagatgtaag ctgtaaagcc gctctggttt ggcgtgtagg
     4381 cactacggtg gtttgaagcc acttgatgga ggttcgagtc cttcccaagc tttaagggtt
     4441 tgattgtgga atcaagcgag gcttctaact ttgcgggggg ggttcgattc cctccaaacc
     4501 ttgagagtaa ataggtggaa atagggatag caaagctttc taactatcat acgatgcatg
     4561 cccggctagt aagcctagca aagggtttaa aaaccacact ttcccgttgg gggggagtct
     4621 gtcaaggctt tttttcaaca gttttttcgt taccatcctg gagatctgat attcatagca
     4681 ttgctagaag gcaggttgaa gaggtaaagg cgcggttgcc taaagaacta gattcttggt
     4741 tggctgaggc tcaaagggac ctctttttgt ggcgtttgga gcgtcgctat tactgagaaa
     4801 tttgggttgc ggagaaggcc gggtgaacgt cccttgggcg agtgcttgtt tggttgttgc
     4861 gggaccaaca gacttgcgct cgttgactag agagggagag gtttaagcgg ttgaaaaaaa
     4921 ggtgtcggca tttctttttt tgttgatatt tgttagaagt tgttcttagc aaaccagtaa
     4981 gcttgctgaa ggggtgtttt ttggactctt ggttatcaac gacgaaccac aagcaaatcg
     5041 gaacactcta ttttctattt ggtgtgtggt gtgggttgag ggggttcggg ttgaggctgc
     5101 tgattcgatg taacaatgct tggcctggca ttgggttagt gagcccggat cagtatttat
     5161 ctgtcgttac agtgcatgct atcttgatga tttttttttt cttaatacct attataattg
     5221 gtgggtttgg taattgattg gtacccttaa tgattggggc tcccgatata agtttgcctc
     5281 gaattaatgc ttttagattc tgattattag ttccttcaat tattttcttg cttgggggtg
     5341 ggaaaattga gggagggctt cagacagggt gaactttgta tccccctcta tctaggatta
     5401 cccataggag aagtccctcg gtggattttg caatccttag cttgcatata gcgggtctta
     5461 ggaggatctt aggatctatt aattttttaa cgacgctgat tcagatgcga ggtcctgagg
     5521 gacgtctaga tcgtatggct ttgttttgtt gggccgttgg ggtgacagcc ttgctacttc
     5581 tgttgagagt tcctgtgttg gcaggtgggc ttactatgct tttaactgat cgtcacttta
     5641 atactaggtt ttttcatcct attggtggtg gtgatcctgt tttatttata catttattct
     5701 ggttcttcgg gcatccggag gtgtacattc taattcttcc aggctttggc ttaattagtc
     5761 atgtgttggc tgggtgtgct cgtaagaagg tcccttttgg gtatattggt atagtgtatg
     5821 ccatgtgttc tattggaata atagggtttt tagtatgggg tcaccatatg tttgtatcag
     5881 ggttggatgt agacacacgg gcttattttt caactgctac aatgtgtatt gcagtaccta
     5941 ctggtgttaa aatttttagg tggataataa ctgcacatgg gattggctac catacttggg
     6001 agccggcttt attgtgatgc ttggggttct tgttgatgtt tacagttggg gggtgtacag
     6061 gagttgtttt agctgctgct tccttggata tccatcttca tgatacttat tttactgtag
     6121 ggcattttca ttatgtcttg aggatgggtg ctgttttctc tgtgtttgcg ggggtccatt
     6181 ggtactttca ttttttcact ggggtgatat tgcatcagcg ttggtctcgt tggcattttt
     6241 ggagtgtagc aagtactgtt catgttattt tcaccccaat acacctgatg ggggtgggtg
     6301 gaatacctcg tcgttattat gattatcctg aactttttat tgtggggaac gctgttgcaa
     6361 catcggggac actaggtata aggatgttag taataatgtg aatgtggctc atctgggaag
     6421 ggctttcagc tcagcggctg ggccgctgaa agggggttcc taggggcttg gtagaccgat
     6481 tgggaatttt tttttctatt catactttct gattacagtc ttatcaaatt gcttgaaagc
     6541 tttttttaaa aggtaggcct aaggctaagc tctataatag tctcttactt aagactcgta
     6601 ggttgatccc gtgtgctact gttaagtggt aaatgttgaa cctgtagtaa ggttcggggc
     6661 aggatgagta ctattagtct tatgattgct ctgtagttga atgacaacat cgccctgcaa
     6721 aggcgagggt accggtaact agtccaggtg agagcatgat gatattgcga ttaagagggg
     6781 ttgcaagggt gttgtctttg tggggagccc tcttaatgtg tgggtgagaa aggcctgttt
     6841 tttttatgca gcgtgtgggt gactataagg ggggagactt ttgctttggg tttttagtgg
     6901 accaggtgag ggttaggttt ggtggcgttg ttctaagggt ggttttgtta gtgtactctt
     6961 acaggttagg ttatatagga ggggataaaa taagcactaa attttttatt attctaagtt
     7021 tgtttgtggg gaggatagtt cttctaattt tttcggggga cttggtgagg atatttttag
     7081 cttgggaggg tctagggatc aggtctttct tattagtggt ttactacaat aatcatttga
     7141 gggcttcctc gggagttatc actttaatta gtaaccgatt gggggatgta tgttttttgt
     7201 taggattggg cgcgatagcg gggtttggag aatttggttt ttcgtgttca gatcttgggg
     7261 ggtcaataat attttttttt gcttgtgttt ctaaaagggc ccagtggcca ctttgtggtt
     7321 gattaccagc agcgatagct gcgccaaccc ctgtttccgc tcttgtacac tcttctactt
     7381 tagtgacagc gggtgcatat ttattatttc ggtttgaggg cttagagtta gaggtgatgg
     7441 gttggataac agtggttcct acgattacga tgtttttggc tagtgtcagg gctttagtta
     7501 gttatgattt gaagcgtata gtagcaatgt caaccttaag gcatatatct tttattaggt
     7561 gggctgtctt gaatggttat gagaggtttg ccttttttca tttagtgagc catgctttat
     7621 ttaagtcatt actttttttg tgtgcggggg ctgtaattca agaggttggg catagtcaag
     7681 acattcgatt gatgggggga gtgtttcgca ctaatcctgt ttatagagtt ggaatttttt
     7741 atgctagtag gaatataata gggtttcctt tgttaagggg gtatgactct aaagagtgta
     7801 tttttggcgc aataataata ggaggagtac aggagggaga agtttcttta tttttggggg
     7861 tattaacagc aatttttagg gggggttatg ctcttcgttt tttatttgta ttggggggga
     7921 gtaaccgtag aggtgttatt attaagagaa ggtctacaag ggagtggata gggggtcctg
     7981 ttgtgggttt acttttttta ggtttgttaa taagaaaatg ggggtactat ttggttgttg
     8041 ttggggggag gagagttggt tttatttcta atataggatg aggatttttt ttggttgcca
     8101 gtggagttgt gggggggaga ttggttggaa tgggtgagtt ggatgtaact tggtatgagg
     8161 tgggagagct agggaggctt agggcttctt taaggaatct tcttcttatt agttcattaa
     8221 agattaggag ggagttggag atgggttggt tagagcaagt tggaggtgaa ggtttatata
     8281 gtgttggtgg ggagattggt gctataacta gtggggctga gtggtgcctc tgtagattaa
     8341 gtagagatca ctaggctttc aacctagggg tgctgtgagg ctaggggttg tgttttcttt
     8401 gggtgttagg gtgggattat tgtgttgcat acctaagagt atgtttttta gggtctatag
     8461 ttttgtgttt atagctttgt ttttatgggg gtctttacgg ggggttagta gttttgcagg
     8521 tggtcaggtt ttggttgaga gggaggttag gcatgggttt ttgctcctta ggctttgatt
     8581 gggggtttta atctttttaa tagagtacca gggaccccta aaataccagt tttgtaggct
     8641 tctttttttt atttgtgggg tctcttgtct agcttttata ggggggactg gggtagttta
     8701 ttttattttg tttgagttag tgtttgtgcc gaccagggct ttaattttaa tttgggggta
     8761 taataaagag cggattaggg cggtgactta tatgctaacc tattctgcat ttgggggaag
     8821 gtttcactta gtttccttga taaggttgga ggagagagct ggaagagttt ttttggggca
     8881 caggtgttta ggggggggag aagagatgga ggtatttcta tggtggcttg gggttgtggt
     8941 cttattttta gtgaaggttc ctttgtttat gtttcattta tggctaccga aagctcatgt
     9001 tgaggctccg acttgtgtat ctatgttact agctgggcta ctactaaagt taggtgttta
     9061 tggtttattt ctttttggtg gcctatggca gggtagcagg atatgagaaa ggctgtggca
     9121 agttttaggt ttgtgggggg gtatgtatgc tagggttttg tgtttacgtg agcaaaatct
     9181 gaaaaaggtt gtggctttgt cttcagttag ccatatatct ttaagagttg ccgctttttt
     9241 tgttgggtcg cagagggctt gagatgctat atatattatg ggaattatgc atggattatg
     9301 ttcttctggg ttgtttggtt gaacaggtct tcagtattac cagagatcta gtcaaaggag
     9361 gttactggtg aggggctatc gaagcttagg gggcctaggg ggggttatcg tggttcccct
     9421 tctcttgggg gttgctggca tgcctcctat gggctctttt tggggggaat atataatcta
     9481 tgcagtagtt tatagcgggt tctttagtgg ggggttatta ttgttttttg ctggggtttt
     9541 ggggttgctc tttctaaggt atttggggct atgggtttgt catggggagt ggggagttag
     9601 tagctctaaa gtaatatacg ggggggatcg aagctattta tgtatagcgg ggcacttagt
     9661 tccttgtttc tttttgtttt tttttgtttt tttagcgttt atttagatga caacatatat
     9721 ccctttacgc aagcgaaata aaatcgtagg aacgttaaga aagttctgtt atgattttcc
     9781 gtgccctata aaccttaatt atgcctgaaa ttttggtagt cttttgggga tacttacctt
     9841 aatacaggtt gtaactgggt ttttattgag tttacattat gttccagttt caagtatagc
     9901 atttaggcga gttgctcata ttgagcggga tgtaaactgg ggctgactgg tccggagaat
     9961 gcatcaagtt ggagctaggg ggttgatggc tgggatgttt gctcatatct tacgaggact
    10021 ttactatgat tcttacgatc gaaccccgat agtttggtat gttggtgccg ctatttatgt
    10081 tttgtgtata gccattagtt ttctaggtta tgttcttcct tgggggcaga tgagctattg
    10141 gggcgctact gtaattacta atctttttag tgttattcct tgggttgggg gagacattgt
    10201 tcgtttagct tggggggggt attctgtggg ggatgcaact ttaaatcggt tttattcttt
    10261 tcattttatt ttacctttct taatggtttt gctgattggg ttgcatttgt ctttgcttca
    10321 tgagtatggt tcctccaatc ctttgggggt agataggcgg acaataatgg ttccgttttt
    10381 cccttattat ttttatagtg atattgtggg gggggtctta ggggctgggt gttttagtta
    10441 tttcgtgtta ctagaccctt attttctttc tgagcctttg aactatgagg aggcaaattt
    10501 tctagtgacc cctctacaca ttaagcccga gtggtacttt ttagcttact atgctttatt
    10561 gcggagggtc cctagtaaaa ggggtggtat tgcagttata gtattcgcaa tcttagggat
    10621 tgtttttatg ccgctttgta gggataaaat tatactagga gtacctaatt atattgggcg
    10681 ttcgaggttt ttttggggac aagttaattg ttgggtgttg ttaaggtggt tgggagctca
    10741 gcctgccgag gagcctttta ttatagtgag tgctgtgact ggattaacta tagtgatttt
    10801 tgaggatttt gagcagttaa tttgtgatca ttacacctga tatgaggaga atttacaatt
    10861 tcatgctaac caaaaagtgc ggaggtgagt gtgggatgag gagtggggaa gagaatacga
    10921 tgtgttagat tagtgggggg gtgagttatc aatatgagtt gggtggaagc ggaccgtagg
    10981 ttcggtgatg aactgtcaga tgtttagacg atggggtatt tctagggaaa gggatagaga
    11041 ggtagaagtg gttgagtgtg gggaggctcg agggagtaac cacttacagg atatcggtag
    11101 gtatctcgat gtgtattggg aatttgggca agtctcgaaa agtcctttag agaaaaaggt
    11161 ggggcactta ataggagata aagtgagaaa ttatatttct tacgacaatt actataataa
    11221 tgcctatata aatttagctt attgggagca tgatttttct atgagtgtca ggaagatgtt
    11281 agggttgaag ggggctgagg gctgggagag agaagcaaga gtaggttttc agtctatttt
    11341 ttgattgggg gatatgtact gaattttgtt gatagtcggg tgtttaaggt tcataggaat
    11401 tataaggagg aggtgactgg agaggacagg cctaaaagtt cctttgggag cttttcgtaa
    11461 aatgttctta aaggtattgg atttttccta tagttatcag tttttggtga ttggcgggtt
    11521 taagaagttt tgggaggttt gagcaatggc ttttttttct ttagtactaa gggaggtggt
    11581 gccttttagt gctcaggtaa ctttcctagg gtacccgtta attattctaa ctagtgctgg
    11641 ggttctttcg gtgtgaggtt cttcgttgat tgagtcccct aagcgttttg tcagaggttt
    11701 ggtgccctct gggattccga aggttggggt gccttttatt gtgcctttgt tggtcgttag
    11761 gaggttgttg cggcctctag ttttggcttt acgatttacg atggtagcta ttataagggt
    11821 gactatggaa gggattttcc aatattggtg tgtgaaagct ggagatatac agttaatgac
    11881 tcaacctagt cgttgttatg tttactataa agtgttaaca cttggtcagt ttagttatgg
    11941 tgaggcaaaa actggttgag tttatccttt aatagtaagg gtggccagag tttgaagtca
    12001 gaatgtggga atagtgggtc ctttttgatt gtgagtgtca gggatgttgg ggatggaaaa
    12061 gttgttttat ataacttttc aggttgcctt acttgcttct ttgataggaa tttacaacca
    12121 ggagcacagc ccaaaagatt aaaaattatt tgtattaata aatctaagct agaaaagagg
    12181 tagggttctt aaaacttgtg gtgattaggg tgggggtagc agccccggcg tatattatat
    12241 ctgtgctaat gacgtttatt agtttattag ctggcttgac atctggaagg gtttttatac
    12301 tttgattagt aatggagttt agggtttgtt ctttttgtgg ggtacttgct tttgccaggg
    12361 gtagtggagg ggagggggta gggaagtatt ttattgttaa tgcttttagg ggggtaggaa
    12421 ttctctgtgc agtgttaggc gagtgggctg aggttgttga gggtattgac tattttttag
    12481 tagacttggg ggttttgggt tttctttaca ctaagttagg gttacccccc cttcattttt
    12541 gggttgctgg tgtgttgcgg gagtctacct ggtttcctgc ttttttactt ttgggtgtgc
    12601 agaaggtgct tcctctggtt tttttgtgct attcttttga gtttagtcct gatattattt
    12661 taattgtttt actaagtggt atctcggcgg gactaggggg gctgggtcat tatgagccct
    12721 atagattgat tgggtatagg tcaatggttg taggtaattg gctcgtcttg atttcctttg
    12781 taagagttgg cactttgctg gtgtgtactt ttctttatat cattgcttta cttggggcat
    12841 taagttgtct acgagaaaat aagtgggtag gtggctaccc atttcaaggc cccaacaatt
    12901 gggagattgt tggtgttcta atgttggtta ttcctgttgg gcctgtgtat ttaatgaaaa
    12961 ttttgatctg ggcagcacta actagttgta ggtgtttgtt gggtgcttgg gtggttgcct
    13021 ttactagagt tttgttggtg cctatttata tgcgggtgat taccatgtct gtgatgaagc
    13081 tttgggtaca aaatgtaaac aataggcagc tgagtaaatg gcctttaatt cctttaggcc
    13141 tctccttaat ggttttcaga gttagtgggt tgggttggag ggttgatctt tgggagtggg
    13201 tttaagctta gaagtaggaa agcctcgagt ggcagaatag tgcggtactt ttaagcagta
    13261 taaatagtcg tagggactcc ggggtatcgg ggtagtagtt tatgaagaat ttccgtcttg
    13321 ggatcggaag gtcctagcag ggcgccctga gctaaagtag cgtgagctgt gagggcactt
    13381 tggtttcggc ccaaaaggga gtggtttgat tccactgcgt tacttgcaga agtaggttaa
    13441 acaaaccagt agttttgtaa gctaagtgat gctgataggc cttctgttgt ggtggggaaa
    13501 tttgaggttg ctacattggc tctgtttgtt gtagcattta gtttcgaagt tccatttata
    13561 ttggcgttgg cagtttttgc tagttctgct agagttactt tctgttttgt ttgaagccgg
    13621 tctacttgat ttgctataat aatctggctt gtttatttaa gagctttgct ggtaatgttt
    13681 cttttttttg ttgctttggc tcccaacccg gacttcagga gtatcactcc ctgggcgatg
    13741 aagtttagta gtctatggtt tgcattttgt tgtacctacg ggattttaag ggaggggggg
    13801 gcaagaattc ttatgagggc ttgtcctggt gaaattttac caatgggggg tttgtgaatt
    13861 agtgggagag ctttttttat ggctgggttg gctgggtatt tgttttttgt tgtcgtggtt
    13921 gtttctaaaa tagcttttcg ggggggaggt gctcttcgaa ctccaactcc cgcttagtgt
    13981 aattaaagca catttctttt acactgaaaa ggagagcatg gactcagtgg gtttggctgg
    14041 tagtgtaagt agcactctat tctttgacaa tagaagtgaa gttgatttct cagctaagat
    14101 ggtagcacct tttttagttc ctttgatttt catactgtta ggttgggcat taaagctaga
    14161 ggagtggtcc ccgactcgtg tggatattga acagcgtagg gcttatgagt gtgggtttag
    14221 tgcttttcag tcagcgcgtc gtcctttttc cgtttatttt tttctggttg gtattctatt
    14281 cgttattttt gatgtggagt tgatctttct catgcctcta ccttttatcg tttggttgga
    14341 ctttaattta ggttgtggtt taggtctttt ttttttcatt ttggtgtttg gcctttacca
    14401 tgagtggcgt gagggaagat taaattgacc tgggccgtga ggaaggaatt ggactgagga
    14461 ggcgcgtgta cttaagaggg agcctgcctt taagttatac ccaaaaggtt tagtttaatt
    14521 atatgcgagt attttggcga gcgcttttgt tgggggtttt tcttggtctg gttttagaat
    14581 taatttgaaa gatcaagcga gctcttattg tggttgttcc tttttgaatt gctctaattt
    14641 ttatttgggt ttgatggaag tggcgttaat ttgtgtttat gggatgagga agggttagtg
    14701 gtggctggat aaggtagtag taagccgtgg gggctcatga cccctaagcg agggtgcaag
    14761 tccctctctg gtcaaaatgg ggaggtagcc tagatcgggg cggttggttg taacccaacg
    14821 aaggaaagta gtcggaattt ccctcctcag gactattgtg tttagtgtct acttaaaaat
    14881 catttggaaa tataaagcct tcttggtttc tagaaggact cttaaactgg ctttgttgat
    14941 gccatgaaaa cttatttttc cttattgatt tatcttaagt gttattattg tgggggggct
    15001 aatactttta gcagatttct ggtgaaatgt gaaacctaag tgaaaaattc ttccttcttt
    15061 tggtaaaaaa aaagagaatg accgtgcgtt taagaagtta tgtgagtgaa aatgagagaa
    15121 gtaatggggg ttgggctggg ggtaagatct ttgttgacgg cgttttatgg gattgtgata
    15181 gaacgacatt tccttagtgc tttgttaatg ttggagctac aacttttact aagattgctg
    15241 attttgggaa gtttatgtcc agtaggctga cagtacatag ttgttgttat ccttggtctg
    15301 ggtgttggtg aagctgcttt aggtttaagg gtggtagtta agctgaggcg gtcgggatgg
    15361 ctcacacgag tacggctaga ctctttgggg ctggggcaaa aggagagtaa agcttagtgg
    15421 ttaaaaagga aatttcagtg gttgtgggcg tgaaggaact taaaattgtt gagcgaatca
    15481 aggcagaatt taaaaagcat gatgctccgc ctcgggttaa gaagacctac cgaaagccag
    15541 gaaaaaagcc tgtgggcttt atgagtcctt ggcctcggta catgcccagg atttggccta
    15601 tttgtctagc ttctagagta ggacagttct tgttaaggtt gtgcctatgg tttcatgagg
    15661 ggaggtttat attagtggtt gctacgggag tgatgggggg ggctgttgct tcgtgttggg
    15721 ttcgagagct cattgttgag gggaggtact tggggatata tacttcacat gtgcatcgaa
    15781 gcttgaagtt tgcggttatt ttatttatta tttcagaggc catgtttttt ttttcttttt
    15841 tttgggctta ttgtcacttc gggtttgctc ctgggtttta tttagggtgt aggtggcctc
    15901 ccgtcgggat taccccggtt caccctatag ggttaccttt tataaacttg gttttattat
    15961 tgtcttcttc tgtgactatc aatttctcgc acgggttttt acgtattggt aaaccttttt
    16021 ggtgtggttt ttgattggct tttacatttg gcttaggttt atgtttcttt ttagctcaac
    16081 taaaagagta ctattgggca aagtttacaa ttacagatgg ggtgtggggg tctacttttt
    16141 atatactaac tggtttgcat ggatttcatg tatttttggg tatggggttt attgctttta
    16201 atattgggcg tctagtgttt tgtcattttc acacaggtga gaatatctgc tttattgcta
    16261 tgctctggta ctgacatttt gtagatatta tctgggtaat tatttggcct cttgtttatg
    16321 tatggggggg gtgggggtat tttaactata gtatttgctc cccactaact attgtggtta
    16381 acccacactg aggatacaga taatgttaat aaacaaatta tcggggtggg gctaccacag
    16441 gctgtgtgtg ctagccctgt ccataggggt gattaattta ttaattttta ggggttggta
    16501 cctaaaattt gttaaggggg ctacgattag agggggggcc ctgctgatga tggtttttag
    16561 ggttaaggtt atagctgggg tccttttcta ctggtggggg ggtacagaaa gaatagggag
    16621 aacttctcta tacttatggg ctatttgagg gttgtgaaaa attttagtat tgtgctatct
    16681 gatttggaga tgaggtcttg taacgaaagg actgaaaaaa cttggttttt tgtggaagaa
    16741 aaagaaaaat agtaagtcag agaagccccc taagcgtcct ggtggtcccc gttaatagtg
    16801 tcggaatgtt tcagttgcgg gtcttgtttt aatgattatg gttaattggc actaagggcg
    16861 tagatagtgg taggccaggg ctatgggggg ggtgatgagc aggtttaggg tggtctcccc
    16921 cccaggaggg ccacatccta gttgaatcat tcttttagga tggttgaatt atataataat
    16981 ggggctcatc ataggttttg taggaggggg ggtgttatcg ttcgtaggga ggaacacttt
    17041 tcgcccgaag cggctttgta ataagcggct tgagtggtgg tggtctttta cccctattat
    17101 cctcattact attttagatc tacccaacct atatgtaaac tacctaaggg agaaaaaccc
    17161 atttcctgtt tttggggcta aggtgattgg cttgcagtgg tactgacagt atgagctcga
    17221 gtatttacag gaacttttat gagctttagg ggaaattttt tgggtctggc tttcttactt
    17281 tgcctgggca aaggctgagc ttataaagtc tttagtagtt tactatcggg ggttgggggg
    17341 gttttatgaa ataaagcata ctagctgaag ggccgactct tatcaggtag agtggggggg
    17401 agagaggttc cggttcaatc aggcggatag gcgtcttatc atacccgcat taacaccctg
    17461 ccgtttgctt tgcaatgggt tcgacgtgat tcacaatttt aacgtaaaat ctctggggct
    17521 ctcggttgac tgtgtgcctg gtcgaattaa ccagcacaag ttttttagaa aagtggggtt
    17581 gtttcaaggc ttgtgcaggg agctttgcgg aattaatcat ccgcatatgc cctgttccgt
    17641 tgaagtcatc ccgcttattt gattcgcggg atgactttat tctggggtat agcctcacat
    17701 cgtttcttgg gctatagaat atagaaagtt tattcccctg tcaagggaaa ggagccaaag
    17761 ggctagccta tataggggcc tttggcaaag aggtgaagaa gtgagaaagc tgaaggtggg
    17821 tggttatatg agtggacggg gttttgaggg aggtgtatac ttgtttgggg gtattaatgg
    17881 ctactgcgtg gtgcactttg ctagagcgaa aaattttagc tagggctcag cggcgaaagg
    17941 ggccaaataa ggtatccttg aagggggttg ctcagccttt ggctgatgcg cttaagttgc
    18001 ttagaaaaaa acaggtaatt cctcttcggg caaatgtgtt tccttttatc actatgccct
    18061 gtctggctct aacgatttct ttatttcttt gagaggtttg gcctgagggc tatgggggga
    18121 taaggtctaa ttatgagggg ctaatctatg tatgcattgc ttcttttcat gtgtatgctg
    18181 tggtggtggc tgggtgggct gctaactcaa tctactcaat gatgggtgct ttgcggggaa
    18241 ttgctcagac tatttcttac gaactacctt ataatttgct catcctgggt ttattttttt
    18301 ggttcggtac ctatagggtt gttggcgtac aggataatgg gtatttttta aggcactcgt
    18361 tttttatctt cccgttgtgg gttatattag tgttgtgtga gttgcaccgc actccttttg
    18421 atttaactga ggctgagagg gagttagtat ctggttataa tactgactat ggggcagttg
    18481 ggtttatcat gttatttatt tctgagtatg ctaacatcgt gtttgctggt cagttaactt
    18541 ccttattatg ggtttggcct gtatttggag tttataggtg tgttgtggtt ggagtgtttt
    18601 taactgcttt ttttctcttc tttcgggctg tctttccgcg gtgccgctat gaccaattga
    18661 tggaagtttg ttgaaagaga gttttaccct ttgtttttct ttgattttta ttgagggtgg
    18721 ggcttatttt atttgtttag tggtgggtta ggtggctgat taaaggatgt tattgatgat
    18781 gataaatgag aaggataaga gtcctttcct tgtcttggtt gggagggtag ttttaaacat
    18841 gtctaaaatg cttgcttgtg gcgcaagaga agcctaacgg cccctttctt ggca
//
LOCUS       MW143046               25087 bp    DNA     circular INV 29-JAN-2026
DEFINITION  UNVERIFIED: Hydroides minax mitochondrion sequence.
ACCESSION   MW143046
VERSION     MW143046.1
KEYWORDS    UNVERIFIED.
SOURCE      mitochondrion Hydroides minax
  ORGANISM  Hydroides minax
            Eukaryota; Metazoa; Spiralia; Lophotrochozoa; Annelida; Polychaeta;
            Sedentaria; Canalipalpata; Sabellida; Serpulidae; Hydroides.
REFERENCE   1  (bases 1 to 25087)
  AUTHORS   Sun,Y., Daffe,G., Zhang,Y., Pons,J., Qiu,J.W. and Kupriyanova,E.K.
  TITLE     Another blow to the conserved gene order in Annelida: evidence from
            mitochondrial genomes of the calcareous tubeworm genus Hydroides
  JOURNAL   Mol Phylogenet Evol, 107124 (2021) In press
  PUBMED    33610649
  REMARK    Publication Status: Available-Online prior to print
REFERENCE   2  (bases 1 to 25087)
  AUTHORS   Sun,Y.
  TITLE     Direct Submission
  JOURNAL   Submitted (20-OCT-2020) Department of Biological, Hong Kong Baptist
            University, 224 Waterloo Rd, Kowloon Town., Hong Kong, China
FEATURES             Location/Qualifiers
     source          1..25087
                     /organism="Hydroides minax"
                     /organelle="mitochondrion"
                     /mol_type="genomic DNA"
                     /specimen_voucher="AM W.45420"
                     /db_xref="taxon:491213"
     gene            259..1138
                     /gene="rrnS"
     rRNA            259..1138
                     /product="12S ribosomal RNA"
     gene            1218..1285
                     /gene="trnC(gca)"
     tRNA            1218..1285
                     /product="tRNA-Cys"
     gene            1286..1351
                     /gene="trnS2(tga)"
     tRNA            1286..1351
                     /product="tRNA-Ser"
     gene            1882..3006
                     /gene="rrnL"
     rRNA            1882..3006
                     /product="16S ribosomal RNA"
     gene            4416..5519
                     /gene="cob"
     CDS             4416..5519
                     /gene="cob"
                     /translation="MNLNYAWNFGSLLGALTIFQVLTGFLLSLHYVPVADLAFSRVAH
                     IERDVNWGWFLRSAHQVGASGLMAGMMLHILRGLYYDSYDRTPAVWYVGGALYVLCMA
                     ISFLGYVLPWGQMSYWGATVITNLFSVVPWVGKDIVRLAWGGYSVGDATLNRFYSFHF
                     ILPFLMVVLVGGHLSLLHEFGSSNPLGVDSRTMMVPFYPYYFYSDLLGLIVGVGVFSY
                     FVFLDPYFLSDPLNYEEANPLVTPLHIKPEWYFLGYYALLRSVPSKSGGIVLMVLAIV
                     SIVLMPGTSDKIMLGVPNYIGRSSLFWLQVNCWVILSWLGAQPAEEPFIMMSAVTGLV
                     LVVLEDLEQLICDFYCWYEEQLWDDEFGEEWSL"
     gene            5678..5743
                     /gene="trnG(tcc)"
     tRNA            5678..5743
                     /product="tRNA-Gly"
     gene            5959..6022
                     /gene="trnQ(ttg)"
     tRNA            5959..6022
                     /product="tRNA-Gln"
     gene            6027..6371
                     /gene="nad3"
     CDS             6027..6371
                     /gene="nad3"
                     /translation="MMPFLVPVIFLLLGEVLKLKEWPSTKVDLAQRSAYECGFSPFQS
                     ARRPFSVYFFLVGILFVVFDVELILLMPLPYLSWVSSEVGWGLGLFFFTLVFGLYHEW
                     REGSLNWPGAGK"
     gene            6372..6437
                     /gene="trnN(att)"
     tRNA            6372..6437
                     /product="tRNA-Asn"
     gene            6782..7801
                     /gene="nad2"
     CDS             6782..7801
                     /gene="nad2"
                     /translation="MFWLLLELGVCSFCGVLAFSDPMGGESVAKYFVVNAFSGAGV
                     LSGLLGEWSGVMSGFDYFFLDFSVLMCFFTKLGLPPFHFWVVGVLRGCTWFSAFLLLA
                     VQKVLPLVFFCYCFEFSLDLVFVVLLSVTVAGLAGLGHHEAFFLIGYGSMVMSGWLVL
                     VSFVSAGVLVVSVFFYVLGLFVVLGCLRESGWVGGCPPNSPSNWEIFSVLLLAVPIGP
                     IYLVKILVWSTLSGSGCVMGAWGVALSGALLVPIYMRVITMAAMKLWKRSVNDGHPNL
                     GCFTPWCLGFSVFVVSGFVWGVDFSFWVCLVGVWSAFLLRGALSYQVFMLTLVMRGVG
                     DGVACLF"
     gene            8421..9959
                     /gene="cox1"
     CDS             8421..9959
                     /gene="cox1"
                     /translation="MSLLIRGNNAWPGIGLVGPDQYLSVITVHAILMIFFFLMPVL
                     IGGFGNWLVPLMIGAPDMALPRINGFSFWLLVPSVIFLLGGGKIEGGLQTGWTLYPPL
                     SGVKHSSSPSVDFGIFSLHMAGLSSILGSVNFLTTLFNMRGPEGRLDRMALFCWAIGI
                     TTLLLLLSVPVLAGGLTMLLADRHFSTSFFDPVGGGDPVLFMHLFWFFGHPEVYVLIL
                     PGFGLISHVLAGMARKKVPFGYIGMVYAMCSIGMMGFLVWGHHMFVSGLDVDTRAYFS
                     TATMCIAVPTGVKIFSWIMTLQGIGYHTWEPALLWCLGFLMMFTAGGCTGVILAASSL
                     DVHLHDTYFTVAHFHYVLSMGAVFSVFAGLHWYFHFFTGVMFHQRWSRWHFWSMASTV
                     HLIFTPMHSIGVSGMPRRYYDYPEIYASGNGVATSGTLGMSILVVLWMWLIWEALSAQ
                     RLGRWKGVPSGLVEKMFWPVELHSFWHHSYQIAWKLFLAGSPKALLWNPILKKSKSVF
                     PAGVSN"
     gene            10020..11591
                     /gene="nad5"
     CDS             10020..11591
                     /gene="nad5"
                     /translation="MMMRTSGVSSLLVLWGFLFIYSWGGSFIFLQRIAECGGGGFC
                     FGVLVDGASVSFSGAVLVVVGLVYFYSLGYMGEDCVSRKFYFILSAFVGSMLLLIFSG
                     DLVSMFLAWEGLGVSSFLLVVYYNNHPSASSGVITLLSNRVGDVCFLLGVGSMMGWGE
                     FGFLGSDVGGSMLFFFACISKSAQWPMCGWLPAAMAAPTPVSALVHSSTLVTAGAYLM
                     FRFEGVELEIMGWVLVVPVVTMFLASVSALVSYDLKRMVAMSTLSHIGLISWAVLGGY
                     SSLAFFHLISHALFKSLLFLCAGVMIQGSSHSQDIRVMGGVLKGEPVFGVGLFFASVN
                     MVGLPLVSGYDSKEAVVGRVFMSSVQGEEFFLLLGFLTLVFSSAYAFRFLFLLGGEWS
                     SVVVSSGSRGVWGSFPVVLLVLLGLGVGKWGYCYSAVGLSGVGFAWDWGWLSFLVGGG
                     VVGSSSEMSVNWYDVGELGSVSSFTSKAALVGSLEMSRQVEMGWLEQVGGEGLFSVSG
                     SVRSMLVESEWCPCSVT"
     gene            11572..11636
                     /gene="trnE(ttc)"
     tRNA            11572..11636
                     /product="tRNA-Glu"
     gene            11637..12953
                     /gene="nad4"
     CDS             11637..12953
                     /gene="nad4"
                     /translation="MICLGVAIGVLGCVPKGSFFSVYSVVFTGLLMWFLLCASGEV
                     GESQILVESEVSHGFMALSLWLGVLVYLVEYGGPLKVQFCNFVYLVCALSCLAFMSIG
                     GVFYFVFFELVFVPIGGLVLIWGYNKERISAVTYMVTYSAVGGSFHLVSLLSLGDSVG
                     GTYLGGAWLGVGESVELFVWWIGIVFLFLVKAPLFIFHLWLPKAHVEAPTCASMLLAG
                     LMLKLGVYGLFLYEGVWQGSSLWVSIWQVLGLWGGGYASFLCLREQNLKKVVALSSVG
                     HMSLSVAAFFMGSQVAWDAMFVMGIMHGLCSSALFSWTGVHYYQGLSQSSFLVGGYRT
                     MGGFGGLVVVVVLLGVAGMPPMSSFWGELLIYSVLLNGFFPGGVVMLLVGVLNLMFLC
                     YLGLWICHGDWGASSSHVLFGGDRSYLCMLGHLVPSFFLFFFVFLVCV"
     gene            13772..13851
                     /gene="trnR"
     tRNA            13772..13851
                     /product="tRNA-Arg"
     gene            14739..15359
                     /gene="atp6"
     CDS             14739..15359
                     /gene="atp6"
                     /translation="MGGLKGFWEVWAMVYFSLVFSEVLPFSTQLSFLGYPLVTLTV
                     AALFSLSVSSFLARPVEFVGGLVPSGVPSAGVPFVLVLLTVSGLLRPLVLAMRLTMGA
                     VMMVTLEGIFHFWCVKAGDLHLSGQPARWYSMCFAVEGFVENSYLPWLFTEGWVKFMA
                     IWSENVGLLGIIYLWVSGMLGLEKLFYMAFQVGLLCCLVMVYQQEHCV"
     gene            16547..16615
                     /gene="trnK"
     tRNA            16547..16615
                     /product="tRNA-Lys"
     gene            17116..17598
                     /gene="nad6"
     CDS             17116..17598
                     /gene="nad6"
                     /translation="MSSFSVATVALFCVAFSFEVPFMLGVSVFFGSAGVTLGYVWARS
                     TWFGVMVWLVYLSALLVMFLFFVSLAPNPDFSSVGKWGLKVSSVGVAVCFTSGVGLWG
                     SGFDLVAGGGGKGLLLXXFWXGSSALFMAGLAAYLFFVVVVVSKLAYRGGGALRGAQS"
     gene            17597..17664
                     /gene="trnV"
     tRNA            17597..17664
                     /product="tRNA-Val"
     gene            17863..18048
                     /gene="atp8"
     CDS             17863..18048
                     /gene="atp8"
                     /translation="MPFQFIFPYFTIFIIIMVGMVVIVVDFWWGVSASWVGGNLLW
                     GGGSSSYMKKVLGSWKWMK"
     gene            18030..18320
                     /gene="nad4l"
     CDS             18030..18320
                     /gene="nad4l"
                     /translation="MKMNEVVGVGVGVGGAIVSVYGILLERHILSVLLMLELSLLL
                     GLLVLGLLCPAGWQYLVVVILALGVGEAALGLSVVVKISRSKSHDRVRSRVLVG"
     gene            18642..19425
                     /gene="cox3"
     CDS             18642..19425
                     /gene="cox3"
                     /translation="MPSVWPICCAFSVGQILVSLCLWFHEASFFLVFGSFLLGGAC
                     FSGWVRELIIEGSYLGMYTSYTHRGLKCAVMLFIVSEAMFFFSFFWAYCHFGFAPGFF
                     LGCGWPPVGITPIHPMGLPFMNLVLLLSSSLTINLSHGYLRIGKPLECGFWLVFTLFL
                     GMGFFFAQMKEYYWAKFTITDGVWGSTFYMLTGLHGLHVFIGMGFMCFNLGRLAFCHF
                     HTGENICFISMLWYWHFVDFVWVIIWPLVYVWGGWGYFHYKLSAP"
     gene            19613..19676
                     /gene="trnL2(taa)"
     tRNA            19613..19676
                     /product="tRNA-Leu"
     gene            19678..19738
                     /gene="trnP(tgg)"
     tRNA            19678..19738
                     /product="tRNA-Pro"
     gene            19868..19934
                     /gene="trnM(cat)"
     tRNA            19868..19934
                     /product="tRNA-Met"
     gene            20153..20218
                     /gene="trnT(tgt)"
     tRNA            20153..20218
                     /product="tRNA-Thr"
     gene            20281..20344
                     /gene="trnD(gtc)"
     tRNA            20281..20344
                     /product="tRNA-Asp"
     gene            20380..21306
                     /gene="nad1"
     CDS             20380..21306
                     /gene="nad1"
                     /translation="MITWVDGALGEVYTCLGVLMATAWSTLLERKILASAQRRKGP
                     NKVSLKGVAQPLADALKLFMKKQVIPSRSNVVPFVTMPCLALTISLFLWQVWPEGYGG
                     SSSNYEGLIYVCIASFHIYAVVMAGWAANSIYSMMGALRGVAQTISYELPYNLVLLGL
                     FLWYGSYGLVGAQGNGYLFTHSFFILPVWVMLVLCELHRTPFDLTEAESELVSGYNTD
                     YGAVGFIQLFISEYANVLFAGQLSSLLWVWSGPMSPYSCIVVGVFLTAGLLFFRAVFP
                     RCRYDQLMEVCWKSLLPFVLFWFLLGVFMLLFVS"
     gene            21324..21390
                     /gene="trnS1(tct)"
     tRNA            21324..21390
                     /product="tRNA-Ser"
     gene            21403..21465
                     /gene="trnH(gtg)"
     tRNA            21403..21465
                     /product="tRNA-His"
     gene            21474..21541
                     /gene="trnI(gat)"
     tRNA            21474..21541
                     /product="tRNA-Ile"
     gene            21542..21608
                     /gene="trnL1(tag)"
     tRNA            21542..21608
                     /product="tRNA-Leu"
     gene            21608..21674
                     /gene="trnF(gaa)"
     tRNA            21608..21674
                     /product="tRNA-Phe"
     gene            21659..21735
                     /gene="trnY"
     tRNA            21659..21735
                     /product="tRNA-Tyr"
     gene            23338..23404
                     /gene="trnW(tca)"
     tRNA            23338..23404
                     /product="tRNA-Trp"
     gene            23433..23496
                     /gene="trnA"
     tRNA            23433..23496
                     /product="tRNA-Ala"
     gene            24261..24948
                     /gene="cox2"
     CDS             24261..24948
                     /gene="cox2"
                     /translation="MGVILSLVSVSVVVASQGGTFRPKRLCSKRLEWWWSFVPILIIS
                     SLDCPNLIINYLSEKNPFPVYGAKVIGLQWYWQYELEYLRELWCELKLFFWGGFLLEV
                     PVLNYFSWCEQDIKFWLGSIWTESWWLSPEVLVMAHDSWSVDSYEVNWGGSGMRFGQT
                     DTRLVLPSKTPCRLLCSGADVIHNFNIKSLGVSVDCVPGRANQHKLLGGSGLYQGLCS
                     ELCGVNHPHMP"
ORIGIN      
        1 tctattggaa ggagacggaa gagagtcgcg ttgttygggt ttctttgaac ttttgtggag
       61 gccgacttgc gggcaatttg aaggtatcca tggccagttg ttataccaca tttatggcgc
      121 caaggtcggc gaatgcacct tgagagaaat ctttaataga gacactcggg gaaatggtac
      181 tgcgccccgt ggcacggaat aggcaaactc agctcaatcc gaaaaaccga agttattgta
      241 gcccaggctg gcgtgtagca tcgaagtttg agccggcaat tagtgacagc taaacccagt
      301 ggcaatgagg aatttggctg tgtaaccgaa cggtgccagc actagcggtt agaccccatg
      361 ccaaaattgt tgggggacgg ttgaagcaga gcttttatac ttactgtctg attggtgaaa
      421 tgagcaaaga gatgatcgtt gcggttctaa gcgtatatac gtcaaagata ggctgaaacg
      481 gggattagat acccccttat cctgggccct aatttcttac ctgatcagta cttgtggcgc
      541 gcaagaaagt caagcctggt gacggctgcc taacatcgca gtggagcttg ggcctcaatg
      601 tgatgacccg catgaaccca gccccccttg taataacgta tacccaataa aaggtagagg
      661 gtagctgtgc tagaactttt ggttgttctt ggtaggttcc tgaccctacc taggtggctt
      721 taagtttatc ggtacagtac acagttgctg tatggctgtc catggttgtt taggttactg
      781 aatagcgaaa aatccatgat ctatcttggg gggttttagc aggagctaat ttcctgtgtt
      841 acaactcttg tgattagctg ctccacttgt gtggtttagc ttctagccga aagctagttg
      901 gaaggaagta ggtgatattg tgtttaatcc tggaggggtg agcctgagct acgttctata
      961 tgataggccc cgctcttgaa attgtggtag ggtgtagaag gaattgctag taaacttcaa
     1021 tttagcactt gaagttgaaa gcgccaactg ggcagtgtac aaaccgcccg tcacccgctt
     1081 agtaataggt ggtaagtcgt aacaaggtga gtgtaggaga acctgtactc tgtttataga
     1141 tagagaattc ttaagcctaa gttcgtatag aaggcggtgt tatggttaac aggattaaag
     1201 gttggtttta gagtggttgc cctgtagttg aagacaacgt tgccctgcaa aggtgaaagt
     1261 gccggtagag tccaggctgg ggtttggttt ggtgcaaggc gctagagcgg tttgaacctg
     1321 cttagtgggg gttcgattcc ctcccagact taaggtgtga atttgttaga tttccttttt
     1381 tttcattacc ggtgacaggg gacagctatt ctttgatacc ttttttatta tggttactgg
     1441 ttgaagggct ctaggggttg aaggcttaag gcttggttgc taaggtgatc ctatgaaaaa
     1501 gctttgctct cagagggttc tgctgtaggt gattcaggtt tcccttctgg ggagaagtct
     1561 gaagcccccc ctaaaaaaaa gtatctaggt agcaagaaat tgttattttt agtatttgtt
     1621 attgcggcgt attttgggtg gcccgatttt ccttttcctc ccccctaacc cactctgggt
     1681 ggggtttggt tactattagg ttggtcgttt agttaaaagg gtctgttggt aatttattat
     1741 ggtttggggg taatggtagg gtagactgtg ggtgcgtttg gttgggctca atttgggtgg
     1801 tgggtagggg gacgcagagg gctggccggg ggtagggggg ctggttctgg tgttagttta
     1861 gttaataaga agtgtggggc ttacctttgg tataatgaaa ttattagagt gtcgctgagg
     1921 gaactccccg aagttgaaag ggcaggggga agttagtagt agaactaatt agagttgttg
     1981 aagtaccttt gagaaagttt tccctagcgg tgaaattcca ttacgagttt ttcaaggata
     2041 cctggatcta ctcttggtag catttagtga tttttgtcga ttcggagtaa gctgggtggg
     2101 gggcattact aattggggtt gttctcaata gtaggcttca aagcagccac ccagaacgag
     2161 gtcgtggttg actaagtgga ggagactggg ttagtagtgg ggtggtaaat tcttgtgtta
     2221 ggttgtttct ttttgggtga gataagtctg cggcgaggga tcacaatctg tggggatgag
     2281 tatcggtgag attaggaagt ttcttggtga attaccaaag atgaactcgg cctagaaggg
     2341 tcaggactgt ttagtaaaaa catagtgtag ggtgaaggcg aaatccgaca tcaagcgctg
     2401 cccggtgcct tcgcggtaaa cggcggcctt agcgtgaggg tcgtaaagta gcataataat
     2461 tcgctctctt aattggaggc aggtatgaac ggttttacat ggttaggctt tatttttggt
     2521 gttctgcaga agttggcgta taggtgagga tacttgtgtg ggttagatag acaaaaagac
     2581 cccagaagct ctggctaagg cctcggctgg gagagttcct gaaaaatatc agaagaaggg
     2641 ctgatacccc ttgacttgac tctgatttga ggttgtgggg atcccttatt gttgggaaat
     2701 cgtcggaaac agtagaaaag ttactctggg ggtaacaggc taatccagtc tgagagtcca
     2761 aatcggcgac tgggcttagt acttcgatgt tggctttggg ggactcggtt gtgtaggggc
     2821 aagaagagtg ggtctgttcg acccttaaaa cccaccgtga gctgagttta gaacgtggta
     2881 acacagttcg gatcctatct tctggaaata acatcccttt tgtacgaaag gacttaggga
     2941 ttataggtgg acgtgtggga tggatgaatg ctcaaaacta attaatgtta aaggcatgca
     3001 ctgcttgggt gcgcgaagcg cgttgttact gagggtcgtt gagaattctt atttaccctg
     3061 attatttaca gagggctgag taaagtttat ggccatttgg agtgaaaatg ttggtttact
     3121 aggaattatc tacctgtggg tttctggcat gctggggtta gaaaagttgt tttatatggc
     3181 tttccaggta gggttgttgt gttgtttggt ggtggtttat cagcaggagc attgtgtgta
     3241 ggataaattg ggtggggttt gggctgtagt gcctggttgg tgtatatgta gcacacccct
     3301 gcttggggat gagtctttgg tactaggcag tgataagtag gtttagagtt gctacggtag
     3361 ccttgttttg tgttgccttt agttttgagg ttccctttat gttgggggtt tcggtatttg
     3421 gttcggccgg ggtaattttg ggttatgttt gggctcggtc aacttggttt ggggtgatgg
     3481 tgtggcttgt ttatttgagt gggttgttgg taatgtctac ttttttgttt ttcctgatag
     3541 ctaatttagg cgtcgtcctc ctccttgtgg gacgacgcgt tgggggtaat tggatgtaca
     3601 gagcaaacaa gttttgggcc aggcgggggt tgagagtaag ggggtcgggg agtgcagtgg
     3661 tactttttaa gtgcaagctc ccttcgttta acaggaataa agggtccggt cccggtggga
     3721 agggacccaa tcgtgggccg ttttgactag tatgatttac gggggtaacc gtcagggccc
     3781 ttgagatgtt tcagtctaag attaattttt gtcatcataa actctcagag tatatggatc
     3841 cgttggttga gacttcttct tattggtgtc agcgtattgc acgctggcct gttggtaaga
     3901 agtggtgggt tgcacttgtt tttggtgtca tcccagcttt tgttgcagtg gttatgtttt
     3961 ttgtgctttg tgctgtaggt attgcattaa aggccgtccc aaagacttta cagacacttt
     4021 gcgtcggatt tctgtggggg attaccgcac tagttcagcg tgaagagtgg tttctgttgg
     4081 ggcttttatg cctagcagca tgagcttatt tgttagcttg tgggggttta gggtttgcgg
     4141 tggcgctttg gcttgtgaag ttaggggttc cgtggtttcg tgccttgatc caatggttct
     4201 ggaagtagtg tggttaggtt acagtgtttg gcgggggggt aatggcctgt tggtaggaag
     4261 aagagtgaac tagtcttaat ggttaaactg agtagaggct tggcttggta gcgtttcgca
     4321 tagaggactt gggtgtgtat acttatgtgc cgcttcgaaa gcgaaataag gtcttaaagg
     4381 ttttaagaaa gtactgttat gattttcctt gtccgataaa tttgaactat gcgtggaatt
     4441 ttggaagact tttgggggcg ttgactattt tccaagttct aactgggttt ttacttaggt
     4501 tgcattacgt tccggttgct gatttggctt ttagccgggt tgctcatatt gaacgggatg
     4561 tgaattgggg ttggtttctt cgaagggcgc atcaggtggg ggcgagtggt ttaatggcgg
     4621 gaataatatt acatatctta cgggggttgt attatgattc ttatgatcgg actccggcgg
     4681 tgtggtatgt ggggggggca ctttacgtgc tttgtatggc tattagcttt ttaggttatg
     4741 tgcttccttg agggcagatg agatactggg gggctactgt tatcactaat ctgttcaggg
     4801 tggtgccctg agttggaaag gatattgttc gtttggcatg gggggggtat tctgttgggg
     4861 atgcaaccct gaatcgattt tattcttttc attttattct tcctttttta atagttgtct
     4921 tggtcggagg acatttatct ttgcttcatg agtttgggtc ttctaatccg ttgggggtgg
     4981 ataggcggac aatgatggtt cctttttatc cttattactt ttacagggat ttgctcggtt
     5041 tgattgttgg ggttggggtt tttagttatt ttgttttttt agatccttat tttctttctg
     5101 atcctttgaa ctatgaggaa gcaaatcctt tggtaacccc gttacatatt aagcctgagt
     5161 ggtatttttt gggttattat gctttgctac gaagtgtgcc cagaaagagg ggtggaattg
     5221 ttcttatggt gttggccatt gttaggattg ttttgatgcc cgggactaga gataagatta
     5281 tgttaggggt gcccaactat attgggcgtt caaggttgtt ttggttgcag gttaattgtt
     5341 gggtgatttt gtcatggttg ggggcacagc cggcagagga gcctttcatt ataatgaggg
     5401 cagtgacggg tttagttttg gttgttttgg aggatttgga gcagctgatt tgtgattttt
     5461 actgttggta tgaggagcag ttgtgggatg atgagtttgg cgaggagtga agactttaaa
     5521 ttgagaagtg gggttttaaa tggggaggct gaaagaaggg aactttctct cttcagagta
     5581 gacgacgatt ggtcggtgag ccttacgcta gatgtggata ttttttggtg cggtttattg
     5641 gttgaagggt gttgggttgt tgaattttgt taggtgtgct tgattggtgt atagagagca
     5701 tttccctctt ccaaagggaa ggagccccgg gtggtatcaa gttaatagtg ggaagaagtt
     5761 gagttgcttc agtgcttttg tttgtactgt ttttggttta gatttctttc tagtcggaag
     5821 gttttgttta atatagctgg ggttagtggt ttattttctg tgggttgtta tcttggagat
     5881 gtttttggta gagtaagcag attttatggg tgggtgttat atgattttgc tggtaaaaca
     5941 gtttatcctt tgaggttttg gccggtagtg taagaagcac tctactcttt gaaagtggaa
     6001 gtgaaattag tttctcggct accatgataa tgccttttct ggttcctgta atttttttgt
     6061 tgttaggtga ggttttgaag ttaaaagagt gaccctccac gaaggttgat cttgcgcagc
     6121 gtagggccta cgagtgtggt tttagtcctt tccagtcggc gcgtcgtcct ttttctgttt
     6181 attttttttt agtgggtatt ttgtttgttg tttttgatgt ggagttgatt ttattgatgc
     6241 ctttaccata tttgaggtgg gtgagaagag aagtgggttg ggggcttgga ttattttttt
     6301 ttactttggt ttttgggtta tatcatgaat ggcgggaggg gagtctaaat tggcctgggg
     6361 cgggtaagta gctcaggttg acgggtaggt ggactgtttg tgctattaaa acgatgttta
     6421 gatgggtgtg ccttggggtt tgtcttggct taaaggtgct atggtgttag ggtggggatg
     6481 gtgtttgtgg gtgtcttgca tggctttgtg ttttgttggg tggatgaagg ggggagattg
     6541 ggtttcttgt ctggcttggg gttggctagg gttgaaaggt ccaaatttta gtgaggttgt
     6601 gcttgtgtgg aagaacttga agtcttcatt taaggtgggt tgaaatattt aagattggtg
     6661 ggctgggttc attttggggc ctacgatgtt tagtttagga gttacggttc ctgcttatat
     6721 tgcttctgtg gttgttactt ttttgagcgt ggtggtgggt tttttgagga gaagaagggt
     6781 aatgttttgg ttgttgttag aactcggcgt ttgttctttt tgtggtgttc ttgccttttc
     6841 tgacccaatg ggtggggaga gggtagctaa gtattttgtg gtgaatgctt ttaggggggc
     6901 aggggtgtta tctggtttgt tgggagagtg gtctggggta atatccgggt ttgattattt
     6961 ttttctagat tttagggttt taatgtgttt tttcactaag ttagggcttc ccccctttca
     7021 tttttgggtg gttggtgtgt tgcgggggtg tacttggttt tctgcttttt tgttattagc
     7081 tgttcagaag gtccttcctt tggttttttt ttgttattgc tttgagttca gtcttgattt
     7141 ggtttttgtg gttttgctga gtgttacagt ggctgggttg gcgggattgg ggcatcacga
     7201 ggcttttttt cttattgggt acgggtcaat ggttatgagg ggttggcttg ttttggtttc
     7261 ttttgtgagg gcaggggtgc ttgttgtttc tgtttttttc tatgttttag gtttgtttgt
     7321 cgtgttgggt tgtttgcggg agagggggtg agtggggggc tgtccaccga attcacctag
     7381 taattgggaa atttttaggg ttttactgtt ggcggttcct attggtccta tttacttggt
     7441 caaaattttg gtttggtcta ctctcagagg gagagggtgt gttatggggg cttggggggt
     7501 tgctttgagg ggggctttgt tggttcccat ctacatacgg gtaattacta tggcagcaat
     7561 gaagctttgg aagcgtagcg ttaatgatgg tcaccctaat ttaggttgtt ttactccttg
     7621 gtgcttaggg tttagggttt ttgtggtaag ggggtttgtc tggggggtgg attttaggtt
     7681 ttgggtgtgc ctggttggtg tatgaagcgc gttcttactg cggggggcct taaggtatca
     7741 ggtttttatg cttactttgg tgatacgggg tgtaggcgat ggtgtggcct gtttatttta
     7801 agtgaataag cggttatgtt tttgttttat cttagatttt tagggttgga gagggggtgg
     7861 gtggtttgtt gctatgcttg atagaagaat caaatatggg actggactga ctggggctgg
     7921 gactagaaaa gggggtcgag caagctcaac agaaagtctg gaggaggagg gagtgggttt
     7981 ggggcaaagt cacgatgagt ttacaaggcg cgcgggaagt ggtttaccct gaaaagaaag
     8041 ctgagcttat ttcctgaggg cggcaagtaa ggagaggggc tagtcttttg gggggggaga
     8101 tttattgagg gtggcgattt tggatgtata acctagtatt aagaaaagca ctgaaggttg
     8161 caaggttgtt gaatccttcg gagtctccgt tgtgtgaaat ttggcttagg ttttgggatt
     8221 ggtgttttcc aaagaggaaa caggaagtag ggtgcctgct ttgggttatt agtttttggc
     8281 cgtatgtgct agtggggtga ttgtgagatt ccactaagga cctcttcttg gaggagtctt
     8341 ggttgctcag aagaaaccac aaacaaattg gaagtctcta cttctttttg ggggtttgga
     8401 gtggtttaag cggctttaga ttgagtcttt taatccgggg taacaatgct tggccaggga
     8461 ttggtctggt ggggcccgat cagtatttgt ctgttattac tgttcatgct attttaatga
     8521 ttttcttttt tttgatgcct gttctgattg gggggtttgg gaattggtta gttcctttga
     8581 tgatcggggc ccctgatatg gctttacccc ggattaatgg ttttaggttt tgattgttgg
     8641 taccttcggt gattttcttg ctggggggtg gaaaaatcga aggaggtctt cagacgggtt
     8701 ggacgttata tcctcctctt tctggggtta agcatagaag gagtccttct gtggattttg
     8761 gtatttttag tctacacatg gctgggctaa ggagtatttt agggtctgta aactttctaa
     8821 ctactttgtt taatatgcga gggccggagg ggcgtcttga tcggatagct ttgttttgct
     8881 gggcgatcgg catcactact ttgcttttgc tgctaagcgt tcctgtactg gcagggggat
     8941 tgactatgct tttggcagat cgtcattttt caacgaggtt ctttgatcct gtaggtgggg
     9001 gggaccctgt gctgtttatg cacttgtttt ggtttttcgg gcatccagag gtttatgttt
     9061 taattttgcc tgggtttggg cttattaggc atgttttagc tgggatggcc cgaaaaaaag
     9121 taccgtttgg ttatattggg atggtttatg ccatgtgttc tattggaatg atggggtttt
     9181 tggtttgggg gcaccatatg tttgtgtcgg ggttggatgt ggacacacgt gcttattttt
     9241 caactgcgac tatgtgtatt gcggtgccta ctggtgtgaa gatttttagg tgaatcatga
     9301 cgcttcaggg tattgggtat catacttggg agcctgctct tttatggtgt ctggggtttt
     9361 tgatgatgtt tacagctgga ggttgtactg gggttatttt ggctgctagt tctttagatg
     9421 ttcatcttca tgacacttat tttactgttg ctcattttca ttacgtgttg agaatggggg
     9481 cggtgttttc tgtttttgca ggcctacatt ggtactttca tttttttact ggggttatgt
     9541 ttcatcagcg ttggtctcgt tgacattttt gaaggatggc gagaacagtg catttaattt
     9601 ttactccaat gcattctatt ggggtcaggg gtatacctcg gcggtactat gattatcctg
     9661 agatttatgc ctccgggaat ggtgttgcta cttctgggac gctggggatg tctattttgg
     9721 ttgtattatg gatatggttg atttgagagg ccctttctgc ccaacggctg gggcgttgaa
     9781 agggggttcc tagggggttg gtagaaaaga tgttctgacc tgttgagttg cattcttttt
     9841 gacaccacag gtatcaaatt gcttgaaagt tgtttttagc tggaagccct aaggccctcc
     9901 tgtggaatcc tattttgaag aaaaggaaaa gggtgtttcc cgcgggagtg aggaattaaa
     9961 tgccctgaag ttgagatacg ccactgggtg ggggtgctgg tttacccagc tggggttaaa
    10021 tgataatgcg tactaggggt gtgagaagat tattagtttt gtgggggttt ttattcattt
    10081 atagttgggg gggttctttt atttttcttc agcgtattgc tgagtgtggt gggggggggt
    10141 tttgttttgg ggttttagtg gatggggcca gggttagctt taggggggct gttttagtgg
    10201 tggtggggtt ggtctatttt tataggctag ggtatatggg ggaggattgt gtaaggcgga
    10261 agttttattt tattttgtca gcgtttgtgg ggaggatact ccttttaatt ttttctgggg
    10321 atttggtgag gatgttttta gcttgggagg gtttaggtgt aagctcattt ctattggtag
    10381 tctactataa taaccaccca agggcctctt ctggtgtgat tactttactt aggaatcgag
    10441 tgggggatgt gtgttttttg ttgggggtgg ggaggataat ggggtggggt gagtttggtt
    10501 ttttgggttc ggatgttggg ggaaggatgt tgtttttttt tgcttgtatt tctaaaagtg
    10561 ctcagtggcc gatgtgtggt tgattacctg ctgctatggc tgcgcctacc ccggtttcgg
    10621 ctttggttca ttcttccact ttggttactg ctggagccta tttaatattt cggtttgagg
    10681 gggtggagct ggagattata ggttgggtgt tggttgttcc tgtggtaact atgtttctgg
    10741 caagagttag tgctttggtt agctatgact tgaagcgtat ggtggctata tctaccctga
    10801 ggcatattgg gcttattagg tgagctgttt tagggggtta taggaggttg gctttttttc
    10861 atcttattag ccatgctttg tttaagtcgt tgttgttttt gtgcgctggg gttatgattc
    10921 aagggaggag gcacagccag gacattcgag ttatgggggg ggtgttaaag ggggagcctg
    10981 tgtttggggt tggtttattt tttgctaggg ttaatatggt aggtttacct ctggttaggg
    11041 gatatgattc caaggaagcg gttgtggggc gggtttttat gtctagggtg caaggcgaag
    11101 agtttttttt gcttttgggg tttttaactt tagtttttag aagtgcttat gcttttcgtt
    11161 ttttgttttt gttggggggg gagtgaagaa gggtggttgt gaggaggggg aggcgtggtg
    11221 tgtggggaag gtttcctgtg gtattgttgg ttttgttggg gttgggggtt ggaaagtggg
    11281 gttattgcta cagtgctgtt ggtttaaggg gggttgggtt tgcttgggat tgggggtggt
    11341 taagtttttt ggttgggggg ggtgttgtag gaagaagaag tgagataaga gtcaattggt
    11401 atgatgtggg ggagttggga agggttaggt cttttactag aaaggctgct ttggttggtt
    11461 ctttagagat gaggcggcaa gtggagatgg ggtggctaga gcaagttggg ggggaaggct
    11521 tatttagggt tagggggaga gttcgttcaa tactagttga aagtgagtga tgcccctgta
    11581 gagtaactta agatcgttag actttcaacc taaaggtgcc cgctgggtca ggggttatga
    11641 tttgtttagg ggtagctatc ggagtgttag ggtgtgttcc taagggaagt tttttcaggg
    11701 tatacagggt ggtgtttaca ggactgttga tgtggttttt gctgtgtgct tctggtgagg
    11761 tgggggaaag acagattttg gtggagagtg aggtgaggca tggttttata gcccttaggt
    11821 tgtggctggg ggttttagtt tatttggtag agtatggggg gcctctaaag gttcagtttt
    11881 gtaattttgt ttacctggtt tgtgctttat cttgcttggc tttcatgagg attggggggg
    11941 tgttctattt tgtgtttttt gagctggtat ttgttcccat tgggggtttg gtgttgattt
    12001 gggggtacaa taaagagcga attagggcgg tgacttatat ggtgacatac tctgctgttg
    12061 ggggtaggtt tcacttggtt tctttactta ggctaggtga tagggtaggg gggacatact
    12121 tggggggggc atggttaggt gtgggtgaaa gagtggagtt gtttgtgtgg tgaattggaa
    12181 ttgttttctt gtttttggtg aaagctccct tatttatttt ccacttgtgg ctcccgaagg
    12241 cccatgtcga agcccccacg tgcgcttcta tgctattagc tggcttgata ttaaagttag
    12301 gagtttatgg gttgtttctt tacgaagggg tgtggcaagg gaggaggctt tgggttagaa
    12361 tttgacaggt gttaggtttg tgggggggtg gatatgctag gtttttgtgc ttgcgggagc
    12421 agaaccttaa aaaggttgtt gccctctcat cagtgggtca tatatccttg agggttgctg
    12481 cgttttttat ggggtcgcag gttgcttgag atgcaatatt tgtgatgggg attatgcatg
    12541 ggttgtgttc ctctgcgttg tttagctgga ctggggttca ctattaccag ggtttaaggc
    12601 aaagcaggtt tttagttggg gggtatcgta ctatgggggg ttttggggga ctagttgtag
    12661 ttgtggtgtt gttaggtgtg gctgggatgc cccccataag gtcattttgg ggtgagctct
    12721 taatttacag ggttttatta aatgggtttt tcccgggggg ggtagttata ctgcttgtgg
    12781 gtgttctgaa tttgatgttt ctttgttact tggggttgtg gatttgtcat ggagactggg
    12841 gggctagaag ttcccatgta ttgttcgggg gggatcggag gtatttgtgc atgctgggtc
    12901 atttggttcc ttctttcttt cttttctttt ttgttttttt ggtttgtgtt taataaaagt
    12961 ttttgttttt ggataagttt tgtgggggct gtcaaggaag ggcaagtaca gccctttcca
    13021 gcgtcgttct ttttcttgtg ggacgacgcg tttggggtaa tagggtgtat aagacaaata
    13081 agttttgggc caggttaagg gttggagact ttggataagc aggctttagg ggtgaaaacc
    13141 ccctgggtag atatggggaa gaggtaggga agttggaggg aatatggagt tgcggaagtt
    13201 gctctatttt tcttgcgggt gggaagcatc tgacataggg gagggccgga atggtggacg
    13261 tccaccgact tgatatgaac tgcttatcgt gataactgag ctgagccttt tggctcggaa
    13321 ggaatggctt ttggcgtgtc agcgggcggt caaccgtcgg catttaagtt tctgctggcg
    13381 ctgcaaggag gtggctgcaa atgttgagga gcatattgag gagcagcccc ggttaacgca
    13441 gtttttgggg ttttgctatc tctgggttgt tgacttggaa ccaaagtcag gtggttccta
    13501 tcagtcttag tggaggggcc gtttgtggtt ctggctgcct ctaaattgct acaattgaga
    13561 gtaatatact cgttagtaac taagcgtcgc tggttcttat tggggatctt ttgtgtggtg
    13621 gtttgggtat ggcggctgtt actaatgacg gttgggctcc tggggttaat ctggttttgc
    13681 ttgaagcttt gaggagcttt tgtttctggg ggcaggttta gggggtaata gggggttgaa
    13741 tttaatgaat gatttggttt tattaggtac gcgcgacgta gatgtagcgg agttattgaa
    13801 ataatgccgg tttaggcgtc gtcctctcct ttgtgggacg acgcgttggg ggtaatcgga
    13861 tgtacagagc aaacaagttt tgggctaggt caagggttgg aagtttcggg gaagataaag
    13921 agtttgtgcg gagagaagtt gagttaaatt taatgaatga tttggtttta ttaggtacgc
    13981 gcgacgcaga tgtagaggag ttgaagcgta tgtggagtta ttgaaatcag tgttggtttg
    14041 aggcgtcgat ggctcgcgag aatcagaagt gacatcaatt gtttgagatt gttccttttg
    14101 agtgggatct ttttcagcag gtatttccct ttgaaagaaa ggatattagg tcttggcggg
    14161 ttactgatgg tgaggcatgg gagagattgg ttagttcaag atgtcattga gagggccggg
    14221 tgggaaaagc agagaagcat tcttgacgga tggaggatat ggacgccggt atgagggagt
    14281 gtggtgttgc ggagttaggg tttcgggagt gggatagtgg gttttggttt aagactaagg
    14341 gtcctgtcga aaaaaaggtt ctaggttcta tgggagacag ggtggctaac tatattcgat
    14401 acgataatta ttgtaataat tcttacataa atttggctta ctgggaggct gaggtggctc
    14461 ggaaaatgtc tctttctgag aggtggtcat ctggttcaac tggtttgttt cagcagttat
    14521 gtcctgtggg gctttatggg tggctgagtt tcctttcact ttctactttt tgggttggag
    14581 atctcttctg agtttttata atggttgggg ctgttaggtt tatgggtgtt atgggaaggg
    14641 ggtggctgga gaaggtaggt ggggtggtgt tgatcggggg tttccggggt ttgttccatg
    14701 gggttttgag gtttttttat ggccgtggtt tgttggtgat ggggggtttg aaggggtttt
    14761 gggaggtgtg ggctatggtc tatttttctc tagtgttcag ggaggtttta ccatttagaa
    14821 cacaactttc ttttttgggg tatccgctgg ttactttaac agttgctgcc ctattttctt
    14881 tgagggtttc ttcctttcta gctcgtcctg tggagtttgt gggagggttg gttccctcgg
    14941 gggtgcctag ggctggggtg ccttttgtcc tagtcttgct tacggtgagg gggttgttgc
    15001 gtcctttggt tttagctatg cggttaacta tgggggcagt aataatggtt acattggagg
    15061 gaatttttca tttttggtgt gttaaggctg gggatttaca tttgtctggg cagccggctc
    15121 gttgatattc aatgtgcttt gctgtggagg ggtttgttga gaattcttat ttaccctgat
    15181 tatttacaga gggctgagta aagtttatgg ccatttggag tgaaaatgtt ggtttgctag
    15241 gaattatcta cctgtgggtt tctggtatgc tggggttaga aaagttgttt tatatggctt
    15301 tccaggtagg gttgttgtgt tgtttggtga tggtttatca gcaggagcat tgtgtgtagg
    15361 ataaattggg tggggtttgg gctgtagtgc ctggttggtg tatatgtagc acacccctgc
    15421 ttggggatga gtctttggta ttaggcagtg ataagtaggt ttagagttgc tacggtagcc
    15481 ttgttttgtg ttgcctttag ttttgaggtt ccctttatgt tgggggtttc ggtatttggt
    15541 tcggccgggg taattttggg ttatgtttgg gctcggtcaa cttggtttgg ggtgatggtg
    15601 tggcctgttt atttgagtgg gttgttggta atgtctactt ttttgttttt cctgatagct
    15661 aatttaggcg tcgtcctcct gcttgtggga cgacgcgttg ggggtaatcg gatgtacaga
    15721 gcaaacaagt tttgggctag gtcaagggtt ggaagttttg gggaagataa agagtttgtg
    15781 cggagaggag ttgggctaaa tttaatgaac attttgatcg atggttttcc ttttgggggg
    15841 ggcctttcct tttttgcggg cgggacgccc ttatttcaag aagaatcatc tgagacaggg
    15901 gagggccgga atggtggacg tccaccaact tgatatgaat tgcttcttgc ggtaactgag
    15961 cggagccttt tggttcggaa ggaatggctt ctggcgtgtc agcgggcggt caaccgtcgg
    16021 tatttgagtt ttagccggcg ctgcaaggag gtgggtaaaa atattgtaga gcatattgag
    16081 gagcagcctc ggtcaacgca atttttgtgg attttactat atctgggttg ttggctagga
    16141 accaaagtca ggtggttcct atcggtgcta gtggaggggc cgtttgtgat tctggctgcc
    16201 tctaaattga tacaattggg agtaatatac tcgttggtag ctaagcgttg gtggttttta
    16261 ttggggatct actgtgtggc catttgggta tggcggctat cactaatgac ggttgggttc
    16321 ctggggctaa tctggttttg tttgaatctt ttaggggcta ctgcttaaaa gcagagaagc
    16381 ttctatggga gacagggtgg ctaactatat tcgatacgat aattattgta ataactctta
    16441 cataaatttg gcttactggg aggctgaggt ggctcggaaa atgtctcttt ctgagaggtg
    16501 gtcatctggt tcaactggtt tgtttcagca gttatgtcct gtggggcttt atgggtggct
    16561 gagtttcctt tcactttcta ctttttgggt tggagatctc ttttgagttt ttagtggttg
    16621 gggctgttag gtttatgggt gttatgggaa gggggtgggg gtggtgttgc gtcttctggt
    16681 tttagctatg cggttaacta tgggggcagt tataatggtt acattggagg gagtttttca
    16741 tttttggtgt gttaaggctg ggatttacat ttgtctgggc ggccggctcg ttgatattca
    16801 atgtggttca ctgtggaggg gttgttgaga attcttattt accttgattt acagggggct
    16861 gagtaaagtt tatggccatt tggagtgaaa atgttggttt actaggaatt atctacctgt
    16921 gggtttctgg tatgctgggg ttagaaaagt tgttttatat ggctttccag gtagggttgt
    16981 tgtgttgttt ggtgatggtt tatgagcagg agtattgtgt gtaggataaa ctgggtgaag
    17041 tttgagctgt agtgcctggt tggtgtatat atagcacacc cctgcttggg gatgagtctt
    17101 tggtattagg cagtgataag taggtttaga gttgctacgg tagccttgtt ttgtgttgcc
    17161 tttagttttg aggttccctt tatgttgggg gtttcggtat tttttggttc ggctggggta
    17221 actttgggtt atgtttgggc tcggtcaact tggtttgggg tgatggtgtg gcttgtttat
    17281 ttgagtgcgt tgttggtaat gtttcttttt tttgtttctt tggcacctaa cccagacttt
    17341 tctagggttg ggaagtgggg gctgaaagta agaagggtgg gggttgcggt ttgttttact
    17401 agtggtgtgg ggctgtgggg gtcaggtttt gatcttgtgg cggggggggg tgggaagggk
    17461 ttgttgttgg bghvtttttg ggbggggaga agggctttgt ttatagctgg gttagcagcc
    17521 tatctttttt ttgtggtggt tgtggtttct aagttggcct atcggggcgg tggtgctctt
    17581 cggggtgcac agaggtaggc cctgtggtgt aggtggcgca catccctctt acactgggaa
    17641 ggcgggtatt atctctgggg ttttactggg aagtacaagt gttgtgcttt tgtgggtggt
    17701 gctgtttact acgtttttag gtttggggtc tttagtttat tggggtgggc gggacgatga
    17761 agtaaatcct ggtagttttg ttggtacggt tcattccgaa gcgtgcctag agggggagta
    17821 tacgaataga taggtttaac tatgctattg ttttccttaa ggatgccatt tcagtttatt
    17881 tttccttatt ttactatctt cattattatc atagtgggga tggtggtaat tgtggttgat
    17941 ttttggtgag gggtttcggc ttcgtgggta ggtggtaatt tattatgagg gggggggagt
    18001 agtaggtata tgaagaaagt tttaggtaga tgaaaatgaa tgaagtagta ggagttggag
    18061 ttggagtagg gggggcgatt gttagggttt atgggatttt actggagcgt catattttaa
    18121 gggtcttatt aatgttggag ttaaggcttt tgttgggttt actggtttta ggtcttttgt
    18181 gtccggctgg ttgacagtac ttggttgtgg tgattttggc tcttggggtt ggggaagctg
    18241 ctttagggtt aagggtggtt gtaaagatta ggcgctctaa gaggcatgat cgggtccgta
    18301 gtcgggtact tgtgggttag caggggtggt ttaggtttat tctaggtttt tgggctgtgt
    18361 tgatggtggt ggaagtttcg gttgtcttgt gagaagcagt ctgggtctgg cggggggtga
    18421 gttgattatt ttgttgtttt ctctacggtg ttttagcttt agttgggagt aggtaggggt
    18481 agtgggctta cggtcagggg tggggaggtg gggggatgtc aaatgttaag aaaaggcctt
    18541 ttggtggcct ttttagtgag cgtcagggta agtgggttat caaagatcgg gaggaggctt
    18601 ttcgtaggcg acctcgattt atgaggccgt gacctcgcta tatgccgagg gtgtgaccga
    18661 tttgttgtgc tttttcggtg gggcaaattt tagtgagact gtgtctttgg tttcatgagg
    18721 ccaggttctt tttggttttt ggtagttttt tattgggagg agcttgtttt tcaggttggg
    18781 ttcgggagtt gattattgag gggaggtatc ttgggatgta tacttcatat acccatcgtg
    18841 gtttgaagtg cgccgttata ttgtttattg tctcggaggc tatgtttttt ttctcttttt
    18901 tttgggcgta ttgtcacttt gggtttgcac ctggtttttt tttggggtgt ggttggcctc
    18961 ctgtgggtat tacgccgatt catcctatgg gtttgccttt catgaatttg gttcttctgt
    19021 tgtcttcttc tcttactatt aatctatcgc acggctactt gcggattggc aaacctttag
    19081 agtgtgggtt ttggttggtt tttacgttat ttctggggat gggattcttt tttgctcaga
    19141 taaaagagta ctattgggct aagttcacta ttactgatgg ggtttggggt tctacttttt
    19201 atatgcttac cggtttgcac gggcttcacg tgttcattgg gatggggttt atgtgtttta
    19261 atctcggtcg gttggctttt tgtcattttc atacgggaga aaacatttgc tttatttcga
    19321 tgctttggta ctggcatttt gtagacttcg tttgggtcat tatttggcct cttgtttacg
    19381 tgtggggggg ctgggggtat tttcattata aattaagtgc tccttgggaa gtcatcatta
    19441 acccccattg aggtttttgt tagtgggtct agttaaaaga agacatcctt taggggaggg
    19501 atgccccttg gggtgggctt gtaggtgttg tctctggttt aggtatttgg tacctgggag
    19561 cgtgggggaa ataccttgtt tcgtagctaa aagtagttta ggttttgggg ttgcctcgag
    19621 tggcagaata gtgcggtact tttaagcagt actaatggtt tttaaacccc ggggtttggg
    19681 gtagtagttt aaagagaact tccggtttgg gaccggacgg tgcctttggg tcgcctcagg
    19741 tcctattcgc cgagggtagg cgggctatct tgtaggtggc tggtggtttt gaacttggga
    19801 cttgttttgg gagtgggatg ttttgtttta tatctgggtg gtgtggtttg gttgaatgga
    19861 gttttaagca gaggtagttt taaatgaaaa tactagtctc ataaactgga gatgctcagg
    19921 ccgggtcctc tgtggcagga gaagcgtatt cgcaactgat ttatagtcag gggtttcctt
    19981 ggggcttctg ttggttgggt tgcggggcga agtgagtttg tttcttggtt caagattggg
    20041 gcttaggtat tacttggttg gggtaagtgg ctgtcttatg ggcgggtgtg tttggatttg
    20101 gatcgttttg tgggtggggt ggtctggttt tgtttggggt agtgtgtgtt gggcaggggt
    20161 agtttaatta aaacattagt cttgtaaact ataagatgcc cagatcgggt tccctgttac
    20221 aggggtagcg tatttgcaat tgatttagag tcggtgggtt tttttaagtc cctgttggtt
    20281 ggagctgtag aataaggaaa gtttgttccc ctgtcaaggg aagggtgccc tagggccagc
    20341 tcttaggttt ggcgcccaag aactgggtgg ttgtgggcaa tgattacgtg agtggacggt
    20401 gctttggggg aggtgtatac ttgtttgggg gtgctaatgg caactgcttg gtcgaccctt
    20461 cttgagcgga agattttagc aagggcgcag cgccgtaagg ggcccaataa ggtttcctta
    20521 aaaggtgtgg ctcagccatt ggctgacgct ttgaaacttt ttataaagaa gcaagtgatc
    20581 ccaagtcgat ctaatgtggt gccttttgtt actatacctt gtttggcctt gactatttct
    20641 ctttttcttt ggcaagtttg gccggaaggg tatgggggga gaaggtctaa ttatgagggg
    20701 ttgatctatg tttgtatcgc gtcgttccac atctatgcgg tggtgatggc tgggtgggct
    20761 gctaattcga tttactctat aatgggggct ttacggggag tggcgcaaac tatttcctac
    20821 gagttgccct ataatttggt gctgttgggg ttgtttttgt ggtatggttc ttatggtttg
    20881 gtgggggcgc aggggaatgg ttatcttttc actcattctt tttttattct tccggtgtgg
    20941 gtgatgttgg ttctttgtga gttgcatcga accccttttg atttaacaga ggctgaaaga
    21001 gagttagtgt ctgggtataa cacggactat ggggcggtcg ggtttattca gttatttatc
    21061 tctgagtatg ccaatgtgtt gtttgcgggt cagttaagtt ctttgttgtg ggtttggtcg
    21121 ggacctatga ggccttatag ctgtattgtg gttggggtgt ttcttacggc ggggcttctg
    21181 ttttttcggg ctgtgtttcc tcggtgccgt tacgaccagt tgatggaggt ttgttgaaaa
    21241 aggcttttgc ctttcgtcct tttttggttt ttgttggggg tttttatgct tttgtttgtt
    21301 aggtaagttt tggttaaaga tttgggtttg attgcggaat caagcggggc ttctaactct
    21361 gcgggggagg ttcgattcct tccaagcctt aattgctaga caggaggggt agtttaaagt
    21421 aaaatacttg tttgtggcgc aagagttgtc caaagacctc ctcttaaaat gtgggcaagg
    21481 tgcctgatta aagggggtca ttgatggtga ccacgaagga ggtaaagccc tccccttgtt
    21541 tggcggggtg gcagagcagt gcggccgatt taggctcgga gtagggtatg gaaacgtatc
    21601 ccccgttggg cgggtagtct atggtaaagg atgtctcgtt gaagccgaga aggagaggtt
    21661 agcttccctg cctttttgtt gtgggcaact ttgatgataa ttgaagtgga gaaatggaag
    21721 cagtatgaag cgaattcggg acttaggaga aaataaaatt tctgattagg gtgtagttta
    21781 gtttggtgtt cccattgatt tagggtgggg tagtcgtggt tgttagtttc tgggagtgta
    21841 gatggcttcc ttcggggttt tgggccaagt cggcgttttt gcggaaaatg ggcggcttgt
    21901 tggggtttcc cacttgattg gaaaattgtt gacggtggga agggcttcct tcggggtttt
    21961 gggccaagtc ggcgtttttg yggaaaatgg gcggcttgtt ggggtttccc acttgattgg
    22021 aaaattgttg acggtgggaa gggcttcctt cggggttttg ggccaagtcg gcgtttttgy
    22081 ggaaaatggg cggcttgttg gggtttccca cttgattgga aaattgttga cggtgggaag
    22141 ggcttccttc ggggttttgg gccaagtcgg cgtttttgyg gaaaatgggc ggcttgttgg
    22201 ggtttcccac ttgattggaa aattgttgac ggtgggaagg gcttccttcg gggttttggg
    22261 ccaagtcggc gtttttgygg aaaatgggcg gcttgttggg gtttcccact tgattggaaa
    22321 attgttgacg gtgggaaggg cttccttcgg ggttttgggc caagtcggcg tttttgygga
    22381 aaatgggcgg cttgttgggg tttcccactt gattggaaaa ttgttgacgg tgggaagggc
    22441 ttccttcggg gttttgggcc aagtcggcgt ttttgyggaa aatgggcggc ttgttggggt
    22501 ttcccacttg attggaaaat tgttgacggt gggaagggct tccttcgggg ttttgggcca
    22561 agtcggcgtt tttgcggaaa atgggcggct tgttggggtt tcccacttga ttggaaaatt
    22621 gttgaagcat aatagtataa tacaaaacca agggttataa acccttaggt tttagtatta
    22681 tatataactg atataactta tgggatcttg attttcttag tgtatacaac ccgttaacgg
    22741 gttaactggg ttagtatact agcgtaatct cttgggggta acgggttaat aggaggcctc
    22801 cccccgatcc ctacccgtcc ccccccgggc aggggacggg gtaggggggg agggttgggg
    22861 tcccctcccc tcatatagac ccgtataccc cctatagagt ggggtgtctt aggggtattg
    22921 atagcctata ctactgggga ttgtaggyct aggggggtga tgggtttagt taatagactg
    22981 ggttttctta gtgtatacaa cccgttatct gtttatagat agagaattca cccggaatgc
    23041 gagttgtgtt aatttgtgga gtgttggttt ttgtgtggga agtttttgtt tggctcaggg
    23101 aagggccagg ccgggggtgc gggtcccatg tgtttggtgg ggtgggttta tagattttaa
    23161 ctttggttgg ttggttttta ttattttcac acaggagaaa atatttgttt tattttaatg
    23221 ttttggtagt ggtatttggt agatttcggt tgggtcatta tttagcttct tgtttgtgtg
    23281 tgggtgggta tttttattat agattaagtg cttcttgaaa ggaattataa ggcttattgg
    23341 gcttttagtt taaagaaaac atttcccttc aaaggaagag atgccctttg ggggacgagc
    23401 ttggtaagtg ttgggtggcc tagaaatttg gtgccctggt agtataagga gagtactccc
    23461 gttttgcagt cgggaagtgg cctaggtctc ggggttgttt taggtggtag gtgtttatcg
    23521 ggagggggct agagggttat tggcttttta ggtgggaagc cttcacccag tgggagaagg
    23581 cacctggccc agggaagggc cagggcggtg ggcccccgcc ctggttcgaa ctgttcgtta
    23641 ttttaactta ggtagccttt tgaaaagtaa agctcggctt gagcttcgaa tggagaaggt
    23701 tgacctttga tttcgagtta tctccgagag ttgcaagaac tagggtaaaa ttgtgctggg
    23761 ttgttttgtg gggcgaagct ggctcatgtg gtgttttggg gtgattgctg tccactgaag
    23821 gttcgggtcg gaggagagca agtaggcgtc tcagcgtcgt cctttcctgt gtgggacgac
    23881 gtgtttgggg tggtggggag gaattaagta aataggtttt gaggagagtt aagggttaga
    23941 ggtgggaaga gggtggcagg tgcggtgcta ggggagataa ggagtttgtg tggagagaag
    24001 ttgaactagg tttaatgggt gatttaatct tattaggtag gtgcggagaa gaggtagcgg
    24061 agttattagg aaggaggtat ttttctttaa aagaagactg tagatcttgg cgggttactg
    24121 gttctatgtt ttggttgggg ctagcatgtt atagtaatac gggtgttccc gtggttgtgt
    24181 ctgatgtttc attaattggg cctgtgggca ggtcccacgc caactgaatc tgtcagttag
    24241 cgtgatttaa tttcttttct atgggagtaa ttttaagttt ggtgagggtg agggtggttg
    24301 ttgcttctca agggggtacg tttcggccaa aacggttgtg cagtaagcgg ttagagtggt
    24361 ggtgatcgtt tgtgcctatt ttgatcatta ggtcgcttga ctgtcctaat ttgatcatta
    24421 actaccttag agaaaaaaac ccttttccgg tttatggggc caaagtgatt ggccttcagt
    24481 gatactggca atatgagctt gagtatttgc gggagctttg gtgcgagtta aagttattct
    24541 tctgaggggg atttttgttg gaggtcccag tattgaatta ctttagttga tgtgagcaag
    24601 atattaagtt ttggcttggt aggatttgga ctgagaggtg gtggctttcg cctgaggtgt
    24661 tagtgatggc tcacgatagt tgaagggttg attcttatga ggtgaattgg ggcggaaggg
    24721 ggatgcggtt tgggcagacg gatactcggt tagtattacc gtccaaaact ccttgccggt
    24781 tgttgtgtag aggggctgat gtgattcata attttaatat taagagttta ggtgtgtctg
    24841 ttgactgtgt tcctgggcgt gctaatcagc ataagcttct agggggaaga ggtttgtacc
    24901 agggtctgtg tagagaactt tgtggtgtaa atcatccgca catgccttgt tcggttgagc
    24961 tgattccgct gctagattac tacaggtggt tggatttggg gttagtgcgg acttaggttg
    25021 tttaaaaaag gtttaaggtg ttggatttgg ggtagttggt gggtggatgt aagttgtaag
    25081 tttgggg
//
LOCUS       KX156257               22058 bp    DNA     circular INV 07-NOV-2016
DEFINITION  Spirobranchus giganteus mitochondrion, complete genome.
ACCESSION   KX156257
VERSION     KX156257.1
KEYWORDS    .
SOURCE      mitochondrion Spirobranchus giganteus
  ORGANISM  Spirobranchus giganteus
            Eukaryota; Metazoa; Spiralia; Lophotrochozoa; Annelida; Polychaeta;
            Sedentaria; Canalipalpata; Sabellida; Serpulidae; Spirobranchus.
REFERENCE   1  (bases 1 to 22058)
  AUTHORS   Seixas,V.C., Russo,C.A.M. and Paiva,P.C.
  TITLE     Mitochondrial genome of the christmas tree worm Spirobranchus
            giganteus (Annelida: Serpulidae) reveals complete different aspects
            within mitochondrial Annelida evolution
  JOURNAL   Unpublished
REFERENCE   2  (bases 1 to 22058)
  AUTHORS   Seixas,V.C., Russo,C.A.M. and Paiva,P.C.
  TITLE     Direct Submission
  JOURNAL   Submitted (27-APR-2016) Department of Genetics, Universidade
            Federal do Rio de Janeiro, Av. Carlos Chagas Filho 373, Rio de
            Janiero, Rio de Janeiro 21941570, Brazil
COMMENT     ##Assembly-Data-START##
            Assembly Method       :: GS Data Analysis v. 2.9
            Coverage              :: 34
            Sequencing Technology :: 454
            ##Assembly-Data-END##
FEATURES             Location/Qualifiers
     source          1..22058
                     /organism="Spirobranchus giganteus"
                     /organelle="mitochondrion"
                     /mol_type="genomic DNA"
                     /db_xref="taxon:1914524"
     gene            1..1590
                     /gene="CO1"
     CDS             1..1590
                     /gene="CO1"
                     /codon_start=1
                     /transl_table=5
                     /product="Cytochrome oxidase subunit 1"
                     /protein_id="APA32605.1"
                     /translation="MGSMYFYLGSWAGLCGFGYSVLIRINNMRPGTGFLSPEVYLSVI
                     TTHAILMIFFFVMPVLIGGFGNWLVPLLLGCPDMLLPRTNAFSFWLLVPSLIYVLAAG
                     RSEGGIGTGWTLYPPLSSIEYHGTIAVDLGIISLHMAGVSSIMGSINFMCTVVNNKPA
                     AGRMENVPLYCWSLLITSFLLVASVPVLAGGLTMLLTDRHFSTTFFDPAGGGDPVLFM
                     HLFWFFGHPEVYILILPAFGLITQVLTSLSGKKEPFGLFGMIYAMFAIGWLGFLVWGH
                     HMFVSGLDVDTRAYFSAATMCIAVPTGVKVFSWTATVYGKGFMKWEPTLLWGVGFVIL
                     FTGGGLTGIILASASIDVLLHDTYFVTGHFHYVLSMGAVFGIFTAFHYYFSYCTGAGI
                     HQRWSRGHFWSALGGVHLTFTPMHPNGIGGMPRRYSDFPDVFRSNNFVSTYGTLVAFV
                     GVVYWFWLVWEAMSAHRPVWPVAKAYGLLSVHKHTPPHHTHRRQGPAVWSIGPIVPDA
                     ASPFTWGGKGIFGKNTFGKEG"
     gene            1662..2811
                     /gene="CYTB"
     CDS             1662..2811
                     /gene="CYTB"
                     /note="TAA stop codon is completed by the addition of 3' A
                     residues to the mRNA"
                     /codon_start=1
                     /transl_except=(pos:2811,aa:TERM)
                     /transl_table=5
                     /product="cytochrome b"
                     /protein_id="APA32606.1"
                     /translation="MLPFRKRYALTRALARSVYDLPCPVNLSAMWSFGSMLGFMLGSQ
                     ILSGFLLSLHYFPDSEKAFARVAHIERDVNYGWWWRGVHANGASLMMLFMYIHMARGL
                     YFDSYSTYLRVWRSGAVLYVMTMAICFLGYVLPWGQMSYWGATVITNLFSVIPLAGPS
                     IVRLMWGGYTVGGPTLNRFYSFHFLLPFAMIPMVALHLHFLHKLGSSNPLGVDGDDGE
                     LVPFHPYYSLADLQGIICASFLLHLLVCEYPHLLGDPENFVPANPLSTPIHIKPEWYF
                     LPYYAILRSIPHKGWGVLAMVMAVVLPFIIPTFFKNGMYQGVHNVMGREWFFWGFVGN
                     WLALGWVGGCPVDEPYLTLSRIHTVAFFLYFPVEFILLRASEEYYTGGS"
     tRNA            2812..2873
                     /product="tRNA-Cys"
     gene            2896..3180
                     /gene="ND4L"
     CDS             2896..3180
                     /gene="ND4L"
                     /codon_start=1
                     /transl_table=5
                     /product="NADH dehydrogenase subunit 4L"
                     /protein_id="APA32607.1"
                     /translation="MSLFGFVLFFLGCQSGRGHFLVYAMKLELAALLALGSVEDSFGY
                     IFFILAIVVVEGAVGLSLLVSLCRSTGEDRSSLGALVSQVKWEKFQKKSL"
     tRNA            3182..3246
                     /product="tRNA-Gly"
     tRNA            3248..3309
                     /product="tRNA-His"
     gene            3356..4261
                     /gene="ND2"
     CDS             3356..4261
                     /gene="ND2"
                     /codon_start=1
                     /transl_table=5
                     /product="NADH dehydrogenase subunit 2"
                     /protein_id="APA32608.1"
                     /translation="MVLVGLFSLSSSSLFVLWLLMEVGVVLFMGMIASEVYQSAESGA
                     KFFLAQAFIGVSLLFIFQMGGWESSLKIGGPILSTCMLAKMGIAPFHFWVPNVTKNLS
                     PESLFVLLSFQKLPGMIIFGWGVSFDCHMGKFLAVCGVISGILGHSYKDFNTVLAFSS
                     MVTTVWLLVVSMLDPSLMIFCFLAYSGLLFFTLGALKKNNNMTRANSFGIWGLVLLAG
                     CPGGPVFTMKWLVYCSLVSFGHLGEAVILGVSVVCVVPLYLSLIVNLLLIPKSWWYFE
                     SVSFFWVLGLVVMSVSFFWLPVFIC"
     tRNA            4611..4675
                     /product="tRNA-Leu"
     tRNA            5205..5272
                     /product="tRNA-Leu"
     rRNA            5627..6379
                     /product="12S ribosomal RNA"
     D-loop          6370..11138
     tRNA            11139..11205
                     /product="tRNA-Asp"
     rRNA            11517..12901
                     /product="16S ribosomal RNA"
     tRNA            12861..12923
                     /product="tRNA-Phe"
     gene            12925..13419
                     /gene="ND6"
     CDS             12925..13419
                     /gene="ND6"
                     /codon_start=1
                     /transl_table=5
                     /product="NADH dehydrogenase subunit 6"
                     /protein_id="APA32609.1"
                     /translation="MESVLDILLIGSVTLAVGSGVEPESVGATTALVAVSTVFSVGYD
                     SSSLFGCILCLSYLSALLILFLFFVSLAPESLDDSDMFSESQRKVFVASVGILSGVCD
                     FFSGVEDEVEMNVYSLSSIGVLFFSLLAWYLFLLACYLFLAVVVIAKLSKRKGGALRS
                     VSPA"
     tRNA            13436..13503
                     /product="tRNA-Met"
     tRNA            13507..13573
                     /product="tRNA-Val"
     tRNA            13625..13693
                     /product="tRNA-Leu"
     tRNA            13695..13760
                     /product="tRNA-Trp"
     tRNA            13778..13840
                     /product="tRNA-Gln"
     gene            13851..14204
                     /gene="ND3"
     CDS             13851..14204
                     /gene="ND3"
                     /codon_start=1
                     /transl_table=5
                     /product="NADH dehydrogenase subunit 3"
                     /protein_id="APA32610.1"
                     /translation="MFIIPLVFVLLGEYVSWKVPYGVVDTAQKSPYECGFAPFQSGRH
                     PFSLYFFLVALIFIIFDAELVFLLPLPLLGDLGLSGLGVFMFLWVLLMGLYHEWREGS
                     LDWPVVSKKNAELFS"
     gene            14417..15550
                     /gene="ND4"
     CDS             14417..15550
                     /gene="ND4"
                     /codon_start=1
                     /transl_table=5
                     /product="NADH dehydrogenase subunit 4"
                     /protein_id="APA32611.1"
                     /translation="MILMTVVLSILSLACLGPIAKIKQYYSCVLLVCLFSSLAFYVDG
                     GMLFFLFFEGTFFPISYMVIIWGHNYERVVAVTYMVLYSVTGSIYHMLALAVMNVEVG
                     SGSFSEIVFLSGASDWEECWWWGMVFMLFLIKSPLFIFHLWLSKAHVEAPTAASILLA
                     GILLKLGVFGMLGYSSYWWCPVSWGVVLQVLGILGSIYAGLVCLRSQNIKLTIAQSSI
                     AHMSLCVAGFFCGSQEVFDFTCLMAIAHGFCASGMFLWAGGYYGRGSSLNSLMTGGQR
                     LVCFEACVVMALLLFCNCSTPPFISFWVELTFFSSLYGIWWKLLWVLIISSFTCMAFN
                     VVLGVVVFHGEVEPSVAKHDSFSVKETLSGLLLVCVLVVGYFS"
     gene            15670..17094
                     /gene="ND5"
     CDS             15670..17094
                     /gene="ND5"
                     /codon_start=1
                     /transl_table=5
                     /product="NADH dehydrogenase subunit 5"
                     /protein_id="APA32612.1"
                     /translation="MSFFVDSISVLFGGTVSFIIMNVFVFACSYMREDSFKKHFFFPL
                     SLFSGSMLVLIFSGDVATLFLAWDGLGISSFLLVVFYSKSQSASSGVVTIMTNRLGDG
                     CLLIGLCIVGFEVAPVSSEIVCGLFVVAAFSKSAQWPLSSWLPAAMAAPTPVSSLVHS
                     STLVTAGVYLLLRVDSVCHSLLVGLQELISVTFFLACLSALYSYDIKHIIAMSTLSHL
                     SLMFLSLSAGYISVVLFHLISHAMFKALTFLAAGNMILSAGHSQDLRLMGGCRESSPI
                     SFVCFYFASLSLAGFFFTSGFYSKDLILEILGSGAGSSIGWLGISFGSFCAGCYAMDL
                     VDSVSGLETNLSGSDNKETDGFLLAPLISLSLASLIVGWYLSVVLIPCGGVASGGVDL
                     AFLMGLLVGSEEGEYYKSDYKVEESMLFSVEGVPEAKVFFWEGVLSYTKDLEHGFYED
                     YFGPGGFLKFCGSWSRWGSKYLVW"
     gene            17187..18086
                     /gene="CO3"
     CDS             17187..18086
                     /gene="CO3"
                     /codon_start=1
                     /transl_table=5
                     /product="Cytochrome oxidase subunit 3"
                     /protein_id="APA32613.1"
                     /translation="MSPWARVGHSPWPFLMSWSIAGGALSMIIWFWGGHFKIILYHCV
                     LVGVCSWGWARDTIREGTFAGMYTSWVIRGLKWSVQLFIFSEVMFFLSFFYAFAHLNV
                     VPSFEFGCQSPPPGIKPIHPRALPFFNLCVLLLSSGFLNVATGNMRMGEHHECWFYLV
                     LTLVLSSFFFWAQYHEYSRAWFTICDSCYGSTFYMLTGFHGFHVFVGSLVLLINLWRH
                     SEYQFHSGFNVGWYGGVWYWHFVDLVWIGIWTFVYAWGSWGGTRGYYTYGFVDKDPLY
                     HKCKYLDTLSSAEYLAYLEALHP"
     tRNA            18088..18155
                     /product="tRNA-Ser"
     tRNA            18157..18218
                     /product="tRNA-Thr"
     tRNA            18233..18296
                     /product="tRNA-Asn"
     tRNA            18302..18364
                     /product="tRNA-Glu"
     tRNA            18366..18433
                     /product="tRNA-Ser"
     tRNA            18441..18515
                     /product="tRNA-Met"
     tRNA            18517..18581
                     /product="tRNA-Tyr"
     tRNA            18587..18653
                     /product="tRNA-Ile"
     tRNA            18656..18719
                     /product="tRNA-Ala"
     gene            18721..18870
                     /gene="ATP8"
     CDS             18721..18870
                     /gene="ATP8"
                     /codon_start=1
                     /transl_table=5
                     /product="ATP synthase subunit 8"
                     /translation="MPFMLVFPLKKIFCVLLVGVLFCYSDLWWGNVPKWKFVKKPKLK
                     QKWNW"
     gene            19157..19786
                     /gene="ATP6"
     CDS             19157..19786
                     /gene="ATP6"
                     /codon_start=1
                     /transl_table=5
                     /product="ATP synthase subunit 6"
                     /protein_id="APA32614.1"
                     /translation="MLSVVSLAISEFLPYAGGYKLVLHLLLVISVSCYYSYEVSSWIG
                     NLSWSLGSLMPSGLSPLFSPIAVIVEYFSQIVRPFALALRMTLHGLSSIALMECLKYV
                     FYMLASWAAEISVESCSVFVSPGAIFNLNPKYWYFLWDPQAVWLGLSDNVFYLIAAWA
                     LLWLELVELILMVVQVGVFLGLFLFFSSEHPQEYWAGVKKKGQCLNVMS"
     gene            19852..20490
                     /gene="CO2"
     CDS             19852..20490
                     /gene="CO2"
                     /codon_start=1
                     /transl_table=5
                     /product="Cytochrome oxidase subunit 2"
                     /protein_id="APA32615.1"
                     /translation="MATGVFSLVLITMGFALVVPNYRPWKLSNPKLEMWWSLGPLLLI
                     LIMLIPSTVILYLREANFFPVGGAKVIGHQWYWEFEIPSCKPYEEWSQKKGEVYAICC
                     DSYGIVEEDLQLGEERWVSTDSRLVLPSQASFRLVCTSEDVIHNWNLKSSGTSVDCVP
                     GRLNQHRWLVDACGVFSGLCSELCGVGHSHMPCGAESILYRKWLNWLAGYFE"
     tRNA            20517..20582
                     /product="tRNA-Lys"
     tRNA            20587..20652
                     /product="tRNA-Arg"
     tRNA            20664..20726
                     /product="tRNA-Pro"
     gene            20830..21708
                     /gene="ND1"
     CDS             20830..21708
                     /gene="ND1"
                     /codon_start=1
                     /transl_table=5
                     /product="NADH dehydrogenase subunit 1"
                     /protein_id="APA32616.1"
                     /translation="MLVATAYCTLLERKLLAGAQRRKGPNKVSWKGAAQPLADALKLL
                     NKERVVPSRATKSVFLWAPGFALCASLSSWFVWPHWDEAVYCFSFVVPVYFCLTSLHV
                     FGVVLAGWASNSMYAMLGTLRAIAQTISYELPLVLIVLGLCFQVKTFSFLDFSVVGGY
                     GMNFLWLDLPLFYVWTILSVAELHRAPFDLPEAESELVSGYNTDYGAVGFILLFISEY
                     ANVVFVGQMMSILWLHSFWWFLKVIFGCLFSGFVLLLRAVFPRVRYNSLMEVCWKGFL
                     PFTIVWFLFLFLLNWV"
ORIGIN      
        1 attggaagga tgtattttta tttggggagg tgagctggct tatgtggatt tggttataga
       61 gttcttatcc ggattaataa catgcggccg gggaccgggt ttttaagccc tgaggtctat
      121 ttaagggtta ttacaaccca cgctatttta ataatttttt ttttcgtaat accggtgttg
      181 attggggggt ttggaaattg actggttcct ctattattgg ggtgtccgga catacttttg
      241 ccgcgaacaa atgcttttag tttttggtta cttgttcctt ctttaattta tgtgcttgct
      301 gctgggcgat cagagggggg gattgggacg ggttggactc tttacccccc tctgtcgagg
      361 attgaatacc atgggactat tgctgttgat ttgggaatta ttaggctaca catggctgga
      421 gtctccagaa ttatagggtc tattaatttc atgtgtacgg tggtaaataa taaaccagcc
      481 gctgggcgga tggagaatgt gcctctttac tgttggtctc tactgattac caggtttttg
      541 ttggttgctt ctgttcccgt tttggcgggg gggcttacga tgttattaac tgatcggcac
      601 ttttctacta cgtttttcga cccagcaggg ggaggggatc ctgtcttatt tatacatttg
      661 ttttgatttt ttgggcaccc ggaggtctat attctgattt tgccggcttt tggtttaatt
      721 actcaagtac ttactaggct tagtggaaag aaggagcctt ttggtctgtt tgggataatt
      781 tatgctatgt ttgctattgg gtggttaggg tttttggtct ggggtcacca tatatttgtt
      841 aggggtttgg acgtagatac ccgtgcttac ttttctgctg ctactatatg tattgctgtt
      901 cctaccgggg taaaggtgtt tagctgaacg gctaccgttt acgggaaggg gtttatgaag
      961 tgagaaccaa cgcttttatg gggagtggga tttgttattt tattcacagg ggggggtctt
     1021 actgggatta ttttagctag ggcttccatt gatgtgcttt tgcacgatac ttattttgtt
     1081 actgggcatt ttcactatgt gcttaggatg ggggcagttt ttggaatttt tacggccttt
     1141 cattattatt tttcttattg cactggagcc gggatccatc agcggtggtc ccgtggtcat
     1201 ttttgatctg ctttaggggg agtacactta acttttactc ctatgcaccc gaatggaatt
     1261 gggggaatac ctcgtcggta ttctgatttt ccagatgttt ttcgatccaa taatttcgtg
     1321 tcaacttacg gaactttagt ggcatttgtt ggggtagtct actgattttg attagtgtgg
     1381 gaagctatat cggctcaccg accagtgtgg ccggtagcta aagcgtacgg attattgtca
     1441 gttcataagc acacccctcc ccatcacacc caccgacgcc agggacccgc agtgtggaga
     1501 attggtccaa ttgtgcctga cgctgctagt cctttcacat ggggcggaaa aggcattttt
     1561 ggaaaaaaca cttttggaaa agaggggtag gcgaaagttt agcggaaatt gatggggggt
     1621 tggatggccc aatgcgacga gaacgatatt tacggcgaaa aatgttacct ttccgaaaac
     1681 gatatgcttt aactcgggct ctagctcgaa gtgtttatga cttgccttgt cctgtaaatt
     1741 tatctgcgat gtgaagattt ggtaggatac tgggctttat attagggagg caaatcttga
     1801 gagggttttt actgtcttta cattattttc cagacaggga gaaagctttt gcccgtgttg
     1861 cacacattga gcgagatgtg aattatggtt gatggtgacg tggagttcat gcaaatggag
     1921 ctagcctaat gatattattt atgtacattc atatggctcg gggcttatat tttgattcct
     1981 attcgactta tctgcgggtt tggcggaggg gggctgtctt gtatgtaata actatggcta
     2041 tttgttttct tggttatgtg ttaccttggg ggcaaataag gtattgaggg gctaccgtta
     2101 ttactaactt gtttagcgta attcccttgg cgggacctag gatcgttcga ctaatgtggg
     2161 ggggttatac cgtagggggt ccaactttga atcgatttta ttcttttcat tttttgttac
     2221 cttttgctat aattcccatg gtagctcttc atttgcattt tttgcataag ttgggttctt
     2281 ctaatcccct cggggtggat ggggacgatg gcgagctagt acctttccat ccgtattact
     2341 cgttagctga tcttcaggga attatttgtg cttctttttt attgcatttg ttagtgtgcg
     2401 agtaccctca tctactaggg gatcctgaga attttgtccc tgcaaacccc ctgagaaccc
     2461 ctattcatat taagcctgag tggtattttt tgccttatta tgctattctc cggtcaattc
     2521 cccataaagg gtggggagtc ttagcaatgg taatggctgt tgttttacct tttatcattc
     2581 cgaccttttt taagaatgga atgtaccagg gagttcacaa tgtgatgggg cgggagtgat
     2641 ttttttgagg gtttgtggga aactggttag ccttagggtg ggttgggggt tgtcctgtag
     2701 acgagcctta cctaacccta aggcgaattc acactgttgc ttttttttta tattttcccg
     2761 tagaatttat cttactccgt gcctccgaag agtattatac ggggggaagt tggccttgta
     2821 gtttatttta aaacgtcgcc ctgcaatggt gaagatatct cgagtcaagg tctgatgaac
     2881 actcttagag gtgggttgtc attatttggt ttcgttttat tttttttggg ttgccagagg
     2941 ggacgagggc attttttagt ctacgcaata aaattggaat tggcagcgct gttggcacta
     3001 ggaagagtag aagataggtt tggttatatt ttttttattt tggctattgt tgtagtggaa
     3061 ggggcagtag ggcttagtct gcttgtcagt ctatgtcgtt caactggaga ggatcgcagg
     3121 agattggggg cgttagtgag tcaagttaaa tgggaaaaat tccaaaaaaa aaggttgtag
     3181 ggcttgatta gtttaggaca gaacatttct cttccaaaga aagagcacct ggtaaggtat
     3241 caagtaggag gtcttagttt aataaaaatg tccgtctgtg gaacgggagt tacttttaag
     3301 taggctttca atggttttta tttatcgtcc ttcagcttgt gcttttcttt ttaggttggt
     3361 gttggtggga ttgtttaggt tgagaagaag gaggctattt gttctgtgac tcctaatgga
     3421 ggtgggggta gttcttttta tagggataat cgctagtgaa gtgtatcaga gggctgaatc
     3481 aggcgcaaaa ttttttctag ctcaagcttt tattggagtt aggctacttt ttatttttca
     3541 aataggtggg tgggagtcgt ctttaaaaat tggagggcct attctaagga cttgtatgct
     3601 agcgaagatg ggaattgccc cttttcactt ctgagtgcct aacgttacta agaatttaag
     3661 accagagagg ctatttgtcc tgttaaggtt tcaaaagctt ccaggaataa ttatttttgg
     3721 gtggggtgtt tcttttgact gtcatatggg aaaatttttg gcagtttgtg gtgttatttc
     3781 agggattttg ggccactcct ataaagattt taacactgtt ttagctttta ggtctatggt
     3841 tacaaccgta tgattgttag ttgtttcaat attggatccc tctttaataa tcttctgttt
     3901 tttggcttat aggggtttac tcttttttac cttaggggct ttaaagaaaa ataataatat
     3961 aacccgggcg aacagttttg gaatttgggg cctagtgtta ttagctgggt gtccaggtgg
     4021 acctgttttt acgataaaat gattggtcta ctgtagactt gttagttttg ggcatttagg
     4081 ggaggctgta attcttggtg tgtctgttgt ttgtgtggtt cccctctact taagacttat
     4141 tgtgaatctt ttactaatcc ctaaaaggtg gtggtatttt gagagggtgt cttttttttg
     4201 agtcctaggt ttggttgtta tgagtgtgtc ttttttttga ttacctgttt ttatttgtta
     4261 agtggggtgt tttttgggtt tgttttgagt attttttgat tacttttaat tacttatttt
     4321 tgggcggggt agccttaaaa taaggaagag aggcttcttt tctctttact tacaaggctg
     4381 tgaaacttga ctagggctgc tccgcccgaa gagagcaaag ggtgaaccat gcaggcccta
     4441 aaaccaggga cttatacgcg cccgttttgt gtttaagggc ctgtgtgggg atctcgtacc
     4501 cccccgctac cccgataaac ggggtgggta catagcaagt ttattggtga gggtaattat
     4561 gggttgggtc gaatgggtgg aaggtttttg gtaaaagctc ctactgggat gcccgggtgg
     4621 cagaatagtg ctttactttt aagcagtgag aatgtaggag atcctacctc gggttggagc
     4681 ggaagcgata gaaaaagata actaccttag tgaggcgtaa gaagaagcct ctctctagcc
     4741 tctccaaaaa actccaaatc cgtgggcaga attgccaagg aaaggaacac ccataggtgt
     4801 gattgagtcc ctcccccttg acaggggggg gtagacgata ggggggtaga tatgggggac
     4861 ccctagtagg gggcctaagt gctggattac ccggacaggt tcagcctcct atccaacgac
     4921 ggataaaggg aggattagcc ggagcggtgg tttgaacctg tccgggtacg ggaccggcac
     4981 ttagtatagg ttatagtgaa aatttagaag atagctactt ttagtgcgta atttacgaac
     5041 caaggagagg actacgggtg ttagggttgt tctcgtttgt ccgtgggcgg gttggtgggg
     5101 gtttatgggt gttccagggg gagaggtgcg tgagtcaaat tgttgtgcgt ttttcaccgg
     5161 gtgactgacg gggattcccc gcctgctagg gaccagatta attagaccat gtggcagaaa
     5221 agtgcaatcg ttttaggcac ggggcatagg gataagagtt ccctcttggt taaatggttc
     5281 tttggttctt tgataaggat acaaaccctt ctttcgggaa agggtttggc tagcctttgg
     5341 gctagcactt ttttggagat tggctctaag gttcccaggt gggttagatc ggtagagttg
     5401 atatactact ttttgggtcc caggctcctt tctgggggct ctaaaagagt ttctggtacg
     5461 gtaagtgttg gatgagtaag aattaaacta aacagcgaga gagggccttt tagcccaggg
     5521 catttggcaa gtaacaacga atatgtgaaa tggaaataag tgaaaagctt gcctccttgc
     5581 gcgagtaaat cagaccgtgt aacgaccggg tgccagcact agcggttaaa ccttgcgtcc
     5641 taacttagtt cggattcggc taaggacagt aagctggaac ttggcaatta ttattggtga
     5701 aatgggaatt aaatcggtgt ttcttgggtg ttacctaaat tactcaaaat tagggcgtaa
     5761 acagggatca gtaccccttt attcctaatc ctaattctgg ctggataagt acctgtaacg
     5821 agcaggaaag tgaatttcga tggcggcatc ctacctcaat agtggagctt gggctttaat
     5881 gtgatgatcc gcatgaaccc taccttcttt gttaagtcag ttgttgcatg gccgtgggag
     5941 ttaaattact gataatagtg cacaagccgt aggagtctaa ctctggccac gggcgcctag
     6001 tccccttcag gatccgaagg ggactaggtc cctaggcgcc taggggcctg agcaagcgat
     6061 taaaggctag gcacgtcttt tcccctgggg cgtgtcctgg cgggttaggc ggagttttgg
     6121 ggaaaccccc ctccgaagtc ggacggagga agtcaggtga tatttcgctt atagaaaggg
     6181 gcgtcctgag ctacgattca agataaacgt tggatggtgg atgaaatgtc atttgaaaga
     6241 ggaattattt gtaagaaaaa agttagcacc tttttctgga tttgctagct gggatgcgta
     6301 caaatcgccc gtcaaccgcc cagtgatggg gggtaagtcg taacaaggta agtgtagggg
     6361 aacctgtact ttatttgaga tatgtataat atgtatgagg aaatgaaaac ggagtgtaaa
     6421 gaagttttta ttaggggtga aaagggttag aaagtgggtg ttttggtttt taatgaacgt
     6481 gattaaatat ctaattggtt tcattgtggt gtttttaata ataaggttta gagctttagc
     6541 caggcttcta cgtattttga tgggggtgcc acgaactgtt ctaaaggggg taaaaggggc
     6601 tatttatttt atttgaggaa ccttagcact cgtgggggcc cgggtgttta agttttttcg
     6661 tgataacgag ttttatttgt tctttagtgt gattcttatg ctagtgtcgt ttgctatggc
     6721 catatttttt aaggttggtg ttgccagtag gggtaagcta tgtcctgttg agtatttttt
     6781 agtcttctta atacaagctt taggattgct atcttttggt ttagcacgtt gtagtggttg
     6841 gaaaatgggg gccaagtaca agacagtcta ctacaacttt tttctgaggt atattaaacg
     6901 gggggtaatg gtaggaggtt ggaaagtagg gtcttataag gtgacgtacg gggttattgg
     6961 gttgtgcggc ccagaccgtt tcacgctctt aaaagagact tattccttca gtacttcttt
     7021 tttgtgtcta ttgtggacgt taaagtttgt tttgtgcttt cttgcactaa aatcgttttt
     7081 tggctcagtt aggattatca tgaggtgggt tttaggaaaa gagaaagcta atgagctggg
     7141 taattttttc tgagaatacc gatttgattt tcttgtggct ctggtgtcta tgttgtatct
     7201 ttcttttctc attgtgcttt cagctgtgct atagtaaggc ccacttaggt aaggaatggg
     7261 ccgttgcaga ggaagtatta tcccccctca aagctggttt agatactttt catgattagg
     7321 gctcttagct agtagtaacc atccccttgt gagggaaata gggagtagtc ccccgcatag
     7381 ggagtaatcc cagtcacctt acttacgctg atttgtttca ggtttttttg atgcgagcag
     7441 gttttcgagc atgagtccga aagtgatttt atcttgtagt ggggtttgtt aaaaaattat
     7501 tactttttcc atgagtagtg ttatcgttta cgggggcttg gctcttagga tttctttatg
     7561 ctaataagtt ctatttgtgt gtcagttttt ttgggttggt taggtggtcc accgtggcta
     7621 gacatctcga attgggtgtt agagccacgg gaaaattatg ttctgttgaa gggtttttgg
     7681 ttctgttact gcaatcctta gggttactat cttttaaact ggttgacttc aaaagctgag
     7741 aagcgggggc aatggatagc gatgcttatc ctcttttcat gagttttacc gaacacgggg
     7801 ttatagtagg aggctggaag gtagcgtcgc accaagccaa gtacggggtt cagacagagc
     7861 gaggtcgctc agattgtctc acggtcttag aggaggctta cacttttagt ccttttttct
     7921 cgtggctatt gtgggtgctg aagtttgttt tttgcttcct tgctttaaaa tcatttttta
     7981 ggtcaattgg tattattgta aggtgggtct tggggaaaga ggaagctgat gaatttgttt
     8041 gttatttttg ggagcgccga ttccattttt ttatttgttt gttgctaatt tgtatggcgg
     8101 gacttttcct ttatttctac ttcagcagtg gctagttttt tgggtggtaa tttgtttttc
     8161 gcttctaata attatttcta tagcaaaatg gggggagggc ggaagggggt aattaaaagt
     8221 aggattatcc cccctcaaag ctggtttaga tcactttcgg attagggctc ttagttagta
     8281 gtaaccatcc ccttgtgagg gaaataggga gtagtccccc gcacagggag taatcccagt
     8341 caccttattt acgctgattt gtttcagggt ttttttcgtg tgggcaggtt tttgagcacg
     8401 aatccgaagg tgatctaaga agttaagcaa agtccctaaa aaattacaac aggggctgaa
     8461 gcgagctgta ggatgcagcg taggggtcgt ggtcagaata attctaggtt tagttgcatt
     8521 gtttggggcg ttattacggc ctttacaata tttgttggat tgtgctattt gtgttgtgta
     8581 ttttattcgg aaagtcttaa catctgtggg ggctagggtg cttaagttct taaagggtaa
     8641 taagcgtttt ttatttttat cgtttgcggc ggtcacaatg gtttgggtgg cagcttcagg
     8701 tctcggggtt ggtcttggta ggggccgggc gtgttgtttg gattcctttt tgctatatca
     8761 actccagtcc cttatgctgc tatctttttc tttagtgggc tataagagtt ggggggcgaa
     8821 aaccatggag gatggttccc gttccgtaat tttggagttt gttaaaaaag gggtggtagc
     8881 ggggggctga gaggtagggc tggttaaaac acggtacata aagcaagaaa gtagggatgg
     8941 ctctacctcc ttcaaactct caagggaggt ttgtgacttt agtagttttt ttttgcttac
     9001 gttgtatatt ttagagattg cccttgtatt ttgggcgttg aaagggcttg ctaaactaac
     9061 tagggtcttg agtcggttct tgggaggaaa gaaagccggc cgcaaggtgg ctaaattcta
     9121 taagaaacac cgggtttcaa tcctaaagtg tctgattttg gctgaggcat ttgttatcat
     9181 attcttgctg tccttgttgt tgattgtcta attacttgct tctactttaa gtggggtact
     9241 ttaggtttgt tttgttttat atttattctt ttgtatttaa ttcttttgtt agagctctta
     9301 actaagaaaa tgccccattg tgaggggagt agggagtagt agtcccccgg catagggagt
     9361 aatcccttat attattgaga ctgttgatgc ttggttattt aaagttttga gctcgtcggc
     9421 tgaatttgtt tttggggaag gtggttaggc ttatgaagaa gggtttttgg aatattggaa
     9481 agtttattag aaataataag tttcttttgc aacttgttat ttctgttgtc ttagggattt
     9541 tggtggtagc ttggtacttc aaaatcggta tcataaatag gggaaaggcg tgccctcttg
     9601 attctttttt cttgtgacag ttggagtctt ttggactact gtcttttaat ttggcggact
     9661 atgaaagctg gggagctagg gctgggtatg atggttctta ttctttccat ataagtttga
     9721 ttaaggaggt agtaatacta gggggatgaa agctggggtc tgtccataca cagtttctaa
     9781 aagaagtagg tagggacggt tctgcctctt tcaagctttt aagggaggtc tacagtctca
     9841 gaagttcctc cttgtgaatg ttgtttactt ttaaaattat ttttttgttt gtgattggaa
     9901 aagttatcct taaattaact ggaacttata tgagggagta ttttgggaaa aaagagaggg
     9961 ttcgtaagat cgttaggttt tacaagaaac accgggttat tattttgaag tgtgcgcttc
    10021 ttcttgaggc gctttttatt atatattttc tatacggtgc aggataaaat gtcagcgctg
    10081 ataaaaagaa agctgaaaaa agctggtaaa tgaaacattg tcccgggcct tggcttgcag
    10141 ataccagctt tttttaagaa aaagggaagg gaggtttatc cccacgcata gtgtttcgaa
    10201 tgatgcgtga ttgggcaaag cttgtggctc ggtgattacg ctattggggt ataaaagtgc
    10261 ttagttgggt ggctttgttc ataaaaaaaa ccctccagct ggcttggagg gcttttaggg
    10321 ccgctagggt tgagatcttt gagtatgtta ttaaccacaa agtcgacctg caatttgccg
    10381 tgtttagtgt tattaggacg tctgtcttag cttgatactt taatatcggt gttgctaatg
    10441 gggggaaggc atgtctcctt gaatatttca tcttgttcca aatgcggtcc ttaggattgt
    10501 tgtccttgaa attagtgggt tacaggagtt gggggttgaa ggttggggag gacggttctt
    10561 actctttttt caccgacttt atcaaggagg tggtggtggc agggggctga aaagtggggt
    10621 ttgttcaaac tcgttatctg gaggaggtga gtgcggatgg ttatgtttct ttagaactct
    10681 tgagggaggt atatgcgctc aggaggtctt ttttattatt tttatttgtg cttaaggttg
    10741 tgtttttttt tatatttgag agaccactgc ttgttctatt tgctatcctt gccaggtggt
    10801 acttagaaga agaaacggtt cgcagggcga tcaagtttta taaagagcgg gcgtttactg
    10861 taaaatgtgg aattctcctt ggggcatgtt taattgtgct ttttttatat tttacgggat
    10921 aaggccttca ccccgtgtaa ctaacggtat gtaggttctt gctacccttc tgacctccca
    10981 ccagaggcca gagggagagt gtaggataac cccccaaaca ccggccctta ctgtaagatg
    11041 tacaattccc cttgggatat gggtagttgt atattttacg ggatagggcc tctagtggta
    11101 taatcccctc tgactcagag ggtctcttat accattagag gagtatagaa taagaaagtt
    11161 cagttccttg tcgcggaatt ggtgcccgta agacggttgc tcctcaaaca gatgttgcag
    11221 attttaatta ataggctttt atgggattta aaagcgtgag tgataatcca atatgagggg
    11281 ggccccttca ttcctcagcg ttcctcagtt cttgaggctg cgtttgttga gcttaggata
    11341 aattgcggtt tattggaacg caagctttct gggaggcccg gtaattggga ttttttggtg
    11401 gtagaaaaca atcttcaggg gaaggaggta gagtttatcg aatattttgt caagggggga
    11461 gatgggagtg tatacttttg tgatccgcgg gttgtcgcta ggggtaagca gcttttgcca
    11521 agaggggaga taaaaaatgt ttacatttac ttatccccct ggcgtagtcc agagtttatt
    11581 tccagggtga aacaatttga ggggggtgtt aagctgatag gtgttcaggc ggtaatcatt
    11641 cttgttttga gatatttttt tggtgagtag ggtttttaca cattactaat ttatccggga
    11701 tttaatatga aagggttacc ataaaaacaa ccgggggtct agggttgttt attcacgtta
    11761 tcacccaaaa ttaagcttgt aagaaagaag aaaaaggtgg atagggcttt accttttgca
    11821 taaggagtta ataatttttt gtgtcccagg ccagctcccg attctaaggg agctggggtt
    11881 ttgtttgttt agaactgcgt gggggttgtt gcacacctct ttaaaatgtt cccagaagct
    11941 aaaggctaga tcgaacttta taggggtatc tggagacaaa ttattttggg ttaagctgga
    12001 aaagtaggtt taatcttatt tcttaaaata gaaaaagggt aggcttacca gcagctatct
    12061 tggtaaatcg ttcctgatca gagggaaagt atagagcaaa ggaggttatt taattttgaa
    12121 aaagtaagtt tttctcaaca aaaaggggct tataatgttt tgaaaacgag tactagtgga
    12181 ccctaataag tattgcttta gggtatattt gatgaactcg gcaaaatacg ttaggactgt
    12241 ttaataaaaa catagcaggg ggaaacggga acctctgtga agcctgcccg gtgcagacga
    12301 agttgttaac ggcggcctta gcgtgagggt cggaaggtag cgtaattaat cgctctctta
    12361 attggaggca tgtatgaatg gtttttcata gcgcagcttt attaaatgta ttattggaaa
    12421 ctggagtagc agtgcagata ctgttagaaa tttgggggac aaaaagaccc tagaagcttt
    12481 acctaacggt ttggctggga gggcccgtga taaacagcag tctattgatt gaacttatgg
    12541 gaggataaaa tgagacacat atggtgatca aatgcgttac agttgaaaag ttactctagg
    12601 gttaacagac caatccaacc cgagagacct tatcgacggt tgggctaggt acatcgatgt
    12661 tggctttata atactatttg gcgcagaagc ttaataagtg ggtctgttcg acctttaaat
    12721 attaccgtga gctgagttta gaacgtagta atacagttcg gatcctatct ccaattttgg
    12781 tttcctcctt tgtacgagag gacttggagt cgattgaagg tttgtaaata aaagttttgc
    12841 tgtctagtaa ataattagtg gagggggtag tttaagaaga atgtttcgtt gaagctgaag
    12901 aggtgggtga gatcctcccc ttttatggaa agtgttttag atatcttatt aattggtagt
    12961 gtaactttgg cggttggatc cggggtagaa cccgagtctg tgggggcaac tactgcactg
    13021 gtggcagtat ctactgtttt tagtgtgggt tacgattctt cgaggttgtt tggttgcatt
    13081 ttgtgtttgt cctatttgag ggctttgtta attttatttc ttttttttgt gtctttagct
    13141 cctgaatcat tagatgattc tgatatattt agtgagagac agcgcaaggt ctttgtggca
    13201 agggtgggga ttttgagagg tgtttgtgac tttttttctg gagttgaaga cgaggtagag
    13261 ataaatgttt attcgttgag gagaattggg gttttgtttt ttaggcttct tgcttggtat
    13321 ctttttttgt tagcgtgtta tctttttttg gctgtggtgg tcattgctaa gctatctaag
    13381 cggaaggggg gagctcttcg ctccgtctcc ccggcctagg aacaattatt attttcgtag
    13441 ggtagactaa gaaaaagtcg tctagctcat aacctgaaaa tacgaaaaag atcgtcctta
    13501 cgtcaggatc ctgtagtata ttaagtacat ctcttttaca aggaaatagt gtgccggagg
    13561 ggctctggga ttattaagtt tattagttaa aagaaacgtc acctttaagg tgaatagtgt
    13621 gatgggctct atagtatact gtttattacg tccccattaa gtgcggaaag tgtgtcgagg
    13681 ggcactagag tcatagctcc ttagttaaag aaataacgtc tcccttcaaa ggagaagttg
    13741 cctagggcag gtaggggctg ggttatttta gggaaattgg ctagtagcat aaaaagtgct
    13801 tctttttttg gtggagaaag tggataaaat ccctagctaa catgcggtta atctttatta
    13861 ttccacttgt gtttgttttg ttgggggaat atgtttcttg gaaggttcct tatggggtgg
    13921 tagatactgc ccaaaaaagt ccgtatgagt gtggctttgc tccttttcaa tctggacgtc
    13981 accctttttc cctttatttt tttttagttg ctttaatttt tattattttt gatgctgagc
    14041 tcgtattttt gttgcctctt cctctattgg gagatttagg tcttagtggg ttaggggtgt
    14101 ttatattttt atgggttttg ttgatgggtc tttatcatga gtggcgtgag ggaaggcttg
    14161 attggcctgt ggtttctaag aaaaatgctg agctctttag ttaaatttta ataacgtctc
    14221 ttggaagtaa ccgaagtatg gtaggagcta aatggactta tttttggggt tagggtttgt
    14281 tttgtttttt tgtcctctcg aagcggtttc tgcttttggg ggaatggtgg gagctgccct
    14341 gtggctcgcg gcgaaaagga acagggtgct agggtggggc ggtcttgtgt ttaatgggag
    14401 ggcttggggg gagagtttga tcttgatgac agtggtgctt tctattcttt ccttggcgtg
    14461 cttggggcct attgcgaaaa ttaaacagta ttattcatgt gtgttattgg tctgcctttt
    14521 ttctaggtta gctttttatg tagatggggg aatactgttt ttcttatttt ttgagggtac
    14581 gttttttcct attaggtata tagtaattat ttgggggcat aattatgagc gggtggtggc
    14641 ggttacttac atggttttat actctgtcac tggctctatt tatcatatgt tagctttagc
    14701 ggtaataaat gtggaggtgg gttccgggtc ttttagggag attgtttttt tgaggggcgc
    14761 cagggactgg gaagaatgtt ggtggtgggg gatggttttt atactttttt tgattaaatc
    14821 tcctttgttt atttttcatt tgtggcttag aaaagcgcac gtagaggccc ccacggctgc
    14881 gtcaattttg ttggctggaa tccttttgaa actgggagtt tttggtatgc tagggtacag
    14941 gtcatattgg tggtgcccag tctcttgggg agtggtgctt caagtccttg gaattttggg
    15001 tagaatttat gcaggtttgg tgtgtctccg aaggcaaaat attaagttaa ctattgctca
    15061 atcttctatt gctcacatgt ctctatgtgt ggctgggttt ttctgtggtt cgcaggaggt
    15121 ttttgatttt acatgcttga tagcaatcgc tcatggattc tgtgccagag ggatgttttt
    15181 atgggctggt gggtactatg ggcggggttc ctcattaaat aggctgataa ctggtgggca
    15241 acggttggtt tgttttgagg cttgcgtggt aatggcgttg ttgttatttt gcaactgttc
    15301 tacccccccc tttatctctt tctgggttga gcttactttt ttttctagtt tgtatgggat
    15361 ttggtgaaag ttgttatggg tgttgattat tagaaggttt acatgtatgg cgtttaatgt
    15421 tgtactaggg gttgtagttt ttcatggaga ggtcgagccg tcagtagcta agcatgacag
    15481 gtttagagtt aaggagactt tgagggggtt gcttttagtc tgcgtgttgg tagttggcta
    15541 ttttaggtaa tgctgcatat ttgttctatc ttggttttag ttttttattt agctagggtt
    15601 tatttgttaa ggagaatggg ggcatcgtgg gtagttaact tggggggggt ctcaaatcac
    15661 ttaaatgaga tttctttttt tgtggactct attagggttc tttttggtgg tacggtaagc
    15721 tttattatta taaatgtgtt tgtgtttgca tgtaggtata tgcgggagga taggtttaaa
    15781 aaacatttct ttttccctct ctccttgttt agagggagga tgctagtatt aattttttct
    15841 ggggatgttg ctactctctt tttagcttga gacgggttgg gaattagttc tttcttattg
    15901 gtggtatttt attcgaaaag tcagagagct tcctcggggg tggtaacgat tataactaac
    15961 cggttaggag atgggtgttt gttaattggg ttgtgtattg tggggtttga ggttgctcca
    16021 gtgaggagtg aaattgtgtg cggcttattt gtggttgctg cttttagaaa aagtgcgcag
    16081 tgacctttaa ggtcctggct tcccgctgct atagcggctc ccacccctgt gtcctctttg
    16141 gttcattctt ctactttggt tactgctggg gtttacttac ttttgcgagt tgattctgtg
    16201 tgccattctt tgttagtggg gttacaggag ttaattaggg ttactttctt tttagcttgt
    16261 ttaagtgctc tttattcata tgatattaag catattattg ctatatcaac ccttaggcac
    16321 ttatctttaa tgtttttaag gttaagagct ggttatatta gggtagttct ttttcattta
    16381 atttcccatg caatgtttaa ggctttgacc tttttggcag cggggaatat aattttaagg
    16441 gctgggcata gccaagatct ccgtttgata ggaggttgtc gtgagagcag gccaattaga
    16501 ttcgtttgtt tttattttgc caggttgtct ctggctggtt ttttttttac ttctgggttc
    16561 tattctaaag atttaatttt agaaatttta ggttctgggg cgggatccag tattggttgg
    16621 ttgggcattt cttttgggag attttgtgct gggtgctacg ctatggattt agtagactca
    16681 gtaagtgggt tagagactaa tttatctgga agggataaca aagaaacaga tgggttcttg
    16741 ttagcccctt tgattagcct tagtttagcc tctttaattg taggttggta tttgagggtt
    16801 gttcttattc cctgcggggg ggttgcaaga gggggagtgg atttagcttt tttgatgggg
    16861 ttgctggtag gctcagagga gggagagtat tataaatccg attacaaggt ggaagagagt
    16921 atgctctttt ctgtggaagg tgtccctgag gccaaagttt ttttttggga gggggtttta
    16981 aggtacacga aagatttaga gcatgggttt tatgaggatt attttgggcc gggggggttt
    17041 ttgaaatttt gtggaagctg gagtcggtgg ggaaggaagt atcttgtttg gtagtatttt
    17101 ggatgcgaga taattggttt aagaaaacgc acgggtgaaa catcaagcgt tgaaaaaagc
    17161 taaagcgaaa acataatgtt ttcttgttgt ctccgtgggc tcgggtagga cataggcctt
    17221 ggcctttcct catatcctgg agaattgcag ggggggcttt aaggatgatt atttggttct
    17281 ggggaggaca ttttaagatc attttgtacc attgtgtttt ggtaggtgtt tgttcttggg
    17341 gatgggcccg agacacaatt cgggaaggga cctttgctgg gatatatacg tcttgagtga
    17401 ttcgggggct aaagtggtcg gtccaattgt ttattttctc ggaagtgata ttttttcttt
    17461 cgttttttta tgcttttgct caccttaatg tggtccctag gtttgagttc ggttgccaga
    17521 gccctccccc tggtattaag cctattcacc cccgcgcgtt gccctttttt aatttgtgtg
    17581 ttcttctttt atcttctggg tttttaaatg tagccactgg caacatgcgg atgggggaac
    17641 accacgagtg ttggttttat ttagttttga cgctcgtgct taggtctttt tttttctggg
    17701 ctcagtatca tgaatatagg cgcgcctggt ttactatttg tgataggtgt tatgggagga
    17761 ctttttatat attaacgggg tttcatgggt ttcatgtctt tgtggggagt ttagtcttgt
    17821 taattaattt atgacgtcat tcggaatatc aatttcacag tggctttaac gtagggtggt
    17881 acgggggagt gtggtattgg cattttgttg atcttgtttg gattgggatt tggactttcg
    17941 tttatgcttg ggggagatga ggtgggaccc gcgggtatta tacttacggg tttgttgata
    18001 aggaccctct ttatcataaa tgtaaatatt tggataccct ttcttctgcg gaatatttgg
    18061 cgtacttgga ggctttgcat ccttaaggac ttggtgagtg gtctcaatta ttggtttgaa
    18121 gctattaaag tggggttcaa ttcctcgaca agtcttgtgg ggatagttta aaaaaaacaa
    18181 tggatttgta acccggagat ggtaatggcc tccccgtaca gtttggtcgg agtaaggcga
    18241 agccaatgta atggcctctg actgttaatc aggtgtaagt cttttgaccg ccttaggagt
    18301 tgtttccata gaatattaag ttctccaatt tttcacattg gaagtaccgg ttaggttgga
    18361 agtttgagcc taagtttggt cttaaaattt gacttctaat cagattaagg gggttcaagt
    18421 ccccctaggc tttgtgtgtt tgtgggatag actaaaaata agaagtcttg gggctcatga
    18481 ccctacaatg caggattact tgcctgctcc cacagtgggg ggatggctga ggagtaagcg
    18541 gcaagctgta aacttgttta cgggagattt ctctcccctc aatttaggca gggtgcctga
    18601 caaaaagggg gcttttgatg agagccataa tggagttttt actccccctg ttaatgcctt
    18661 ggtagtataa ggtagtacaa tagctttgca agctgggtgt ggggttatcc ttcaaggttt
    18721 atgccattta tgttagtgtt ccctttaaaa aaaatttttt gtgtgttatt agtgggtgtg
    18781 ttattttgtt atagggattt gtggtgggga aatgttccta agtgaaagtt tgtaaaaaaa
    18841 ccaaaattaa aacaaaaatg aaactgatag gaagatgcga gtgtgttttt taactaaggc
    18901 tagaagtttt catgttataa gatatcaaac gattttttgg cacagtaagt gaccccttcg
    18961 aagtcagttg caggctaggt tttatttgtt ttatttgttt cttctctgga gagcttgggg
    19021 ggttcttagt ttggaagagg tttcttgaag taaatttcat attatgaagg gggtggttct
    19081 gtcggaaatt gggagaggga ttaaaaagat aggattgtct ggagtgagtg ggtacttttg
    19141 tttttatatt cttttaatgt taagggtggt taggttggct atttctgagt tcctccctta
    19201 tgctggtggt tataaattag ttttacatct tctcttagtc atcagggtaa gttgttatta
    19261 ttcttatgag gtctcatctt ggatcggtaa tttatcttga aggctagggt ctcttatacc
    19321 cagggggctg tctccgctgt ttagtccgat tgctgttatc gttgagtact ttagtcaaat
    19381 tgtccggccg tttgctttag ctcttcgtat gactttacat gggttaagca gaattgcttt
    19441 aatggagtgt ttgaaatatg ttttttacat attggcaagg tgggctgcag agattagagt
    19501 cgagaggtgt agggtgtttg ttagtccagg ggcgattttt aatttaaacc caaaatattg
    19561 gtattttctg tgagacccac aagcagtgtg gttaggtttg agtgacaatg tcttctattt
    19621 aattgctgct tgagctttac tatggcttga gcttgttgag ttgattctta tggtagttca
    19681 ggttggggtt tttttggggt tattcttatt tttttcttct gaacaccccc aagaatattg
    19741 ggcgggagta aagaaaaaag gccagtgttt aaatgtgatg agttaatttt tccaagtgtc
    19801 tccaggagta atgcttcttg ggttttttgc gtttttctgt ttttttgttg gattgctact
    19861 ggggtttttt ctttagtttt aattacgatg ggctttgcct tagtagttcc aaattatcgg
    19921 ccttggaagt taagtaatcc aaaactagag atgtggtgaa ggttgggtcc tctattactt
    19981 attttaatta tgcttattcc ttctacggtg attctatatt tgcgggaggc taattttttt
    20041 ccggtgggtg gggctaaagt cattgggcat caatggtatt gggagtttga gattccatca
    20101 tgtaagccat atgaagagtg atcccaaaaa aagggtgaag tgtatgctat ttgttgtgat
    20161 tcttatggta ttgttgagga ggatttgcag ctcggggagg agcgttgggt gagaacagat
    20221 agtcggttag tgctaccctc tcaagcttct tttcgactag tgtgtacgtc tgaggatgtt
    20281 attcacaatt gaaatttaaa gagaagagga acttctgtgg attgtgttcc tggtcggctt
    20341 aaccaacatc ggtggttggt agatgcttgt ggggtgttta gtggtctgtg tagggagctc
    20401 tgtggggtag ggcataggca cataccttgt ggggctgaga ggattcttta tcggaagtgg
    20461 ttaaattggt tagctgggta ctttgaataa ttttggtgca tggtattttt ttaaaggacg
    20521 aggaagccat ggagaggcgt gcggctttta accgcgttag agcaaggcgt tagctctcgt
    20581 tattctgagc agttccaagg tgggtatcta ttttcggcgt agagagaggg ggttcgagtc
    20641 ccccactgct tattttaaaa gggcagcttg tagtttaata aaaacgttcg gtttggaact
    20701 gagaattgct ttaggggtcg ggctgaaatg ctgagtaaat taaagttcag ggctttaggg
    20761 ttaattgatt ttgataggtt tgtgattttc tggagatgcg gggtgaagtt cttcgtagct
    20821 tttttagggg tgttggtggc aactgcttac tgtactttat tggagcggaa gttattagct
    20881 ggcgcgcagc gtcgtaaggg cccaaacaag gtcagttgaa agggtgctgc ccagccatta
    20941 gcggatgccc ttaaattatt aaataaggaa cgggtagttc cctcccgagc gactaagtcc
    21001 gtatttttat gggctccggg ttttgcttta tgtgcttctt taaggagttg atttgtttgg
    21061 ccccattgag atgaggccgt atattgtttt tcttttgttg ttcctgtgta tttttgtttg
    21121 acttctctgc atgtgtttgg ggtggtattg gctggctgag cgtctaattc tatgtatgct
    21181 atgctaggaa ctcttcgtgc tattgctcag actatttcat acgaattacc gttagtttta
    21241 attgtcttag ggctatgttt tcaagttaaa actttctcgt ttttggattt cagggtggtt
    21301 gggggctacg ggataaactt cttatggctg gacttgcctt tgttttatgt gtgaactatt
    21361 ttgagtgtgg cagagttgca tcgggccccc tttgacctac ccgaggctga aagggaactg
    21421 gtgtctggct ataacacgga ttacggggcg gtgggattta ttttattgtt tatttctgag
    21481 tatgctaatg tggtgtttgt tgggcaaata atgagaatct tgtgattaca ctcgttttga
    21541 tggtttctga aagttatttt tgggtgcttg tttagaggtt ttgtgttact tcttcgggca
    21601 gttttcccac gagtccggta taacaggttg atagaagttt gttggaaagg gtttttacct
    21661 tttactattg tgtggttttt atttttattt ttattgaatt gagtgtaaaa ggaatgtctc
    21721 ggattttttg gctattagag agaagtgtgt ctatattgtg gagggggggg tcgaaacgga
    21781 tgcttggggt ggtaaagggt caccttttaa aagctggagt ctccttttat tatctcatcc
    21841 tgtgcttttt aaattggttt aatacaaaaa ttaaatttaa atttttgtca gtgtggaagg
    21901 ggtattttcg gggttacttg gaaaccccaa gtaaatcttt tccgattaaa agtaaaaagc
    21961 ggttcgtaga aaaggctaaa atgtgagtta gtgagaagtc tgaaaattac gtgcacccta
    22021 gaaaaaaaca aggttggcgc agtacgaacc ataagcta
//
